# Supplementary material for: BioE3 identifies specific substrates of ubiquitin E3 ligases
Source: Nat Commun. 2023 Nov 23;14:7656. doi: 10.1038/s41467-023-43326-8 (PMC10667490; doi:10.1038/s41467-023-43326-8)
Supplement: Supplementary file 15 — Source Data [file 41467_2023_43326_MOESM15_ESM.zip › Source_Data_File/Representative_constructs/Lenti_EFS_BirAopt_GSQ_MARCH5_P2A_blast.ape]

LOCUS       Lenti_EFS_BirAop       10549 bp ds-DNA     circular     25-APR-2023
DEFINITION  
ACCESSION   
VERSION     
SOURCE      
  ORGANISM  
COMMENT     based on http://www.addgene.org/52962/sequences/ lentiCas9-Blast 
COMMENT     
COMMENT     ApEinfo:methylated:1
FEATURES             Location/Qualifiers
     misc_feature    2879..3841
                     /locus_tag="BirAopt"
                     /label="BirAopt"
                     /ApEinfo_label="BirAopt"
                     /ApEinfo_fwdcolor="#ccff66"
                     /ApEinfo_revcolor="#ccff66"
                     /ApEinfo_graphicformat="arrow_data {{0 1 2 0 0 -1} {} 0}
                     width 5 offset 0"
     misc_feature    3920..4129
                     /locus_tag="vRING domain"
                     /label="vRING domain"
                     /ApEinfo_label="vRING domain"
                     /ApEinfo_fwdcolor="#e6e6e6"
                     /ApEinfo_revcolor="#e6e6e6"
                     /ApEinfo_graphicformat="arrow_data {{0 1 2 0 0 -1} {} 0}
                     width 5 offset 0"
     primer_bind     complement(8391..8411)
                     /locus_tag="M13-rev"
                     /label="M13-rev"
                     /ApEinfo_label="M13-rev"
                     /ApEinfo_fwdcolor="cyan"
                     /ApEinfo_revcolor="green"
                     /ApEinfo_graphicformat="arrow_data {{0 1 2 0 0 -1} {} 0}
                     width 5 offset 0"
     misc_feature    3953..3955
                     /locus_tag="C17"
                     /label="C17"
                     /ApEinfo_label="C17"
                     /ApEinfo_fwdcolor="cyan"
                     /ApEinfo_revcolor="cyan"
                     /ApEinfo_graphicformat="arrow_data {{0 1 2 0 0 -1} {} 0}
                     width 5 offset 0"
     misc_feature    3851..3898
                     /locus_tag="GSQ"
                     /label="GSQ"
                     /ApEinfo_label="GSQ"
                     /ApEinfo_fwdcolor="#b3b3b3"
                     /ApEinfo_revcolor="#b3b3b3"
                     /ApEinfo_graphicformat="arrow_data {{0 1 2 0 0 -1} {} 0}
                     width 5 offset 0"
     rep_origin      complement(8779..9461)
                     /locus_tag="ColE1 origin"
                     /label="ColE1 origin"
                     /ApEinfo_label="ColE1 origin"
                     /ApEinfo_fwdcolor="gray50"
                     /ApEinfo_revcolor="gray50"
                     /ApEinfo_graphicformat="arrow_data {{0 1 2 0 0 -1} {} 0}
                     width 5 offset 0"
     misc_binding    complement(8417..8439)
                     /locus_tag="LacO"
                     /label="LacO"
                     /ApEinfo_label="LacO"
                     /ApEinfo_fwdcolor="cornflower blue"
                     /ApEinfo_revcolor="cornflower blue"
                     /ApEinfo_graphicformat="arrow_data {{0 1 2 0 0 -1} {} 0}
                     width 5 offset 0"
     CDS             complement(9559..10218)
                     /locus_tag="AmpR"
                     /label="AmpR"
                     /ApEinfo_label="AmpR"
                     /ApEinfo_fwdcolor="yellow"
                     /ApEinfo_revcolor="yellow"
                     /ApEinfo_graphicformat="arrow_data {{0 1 2 0 0 -1} {} 0}
                     width 5 offset 0"
     misc_feature    2457..2561
                     /locus_tag="cPPT (central polypurine tract)"
                     /label="cPPT (central polypurine tract)"
                     /ApEinfo_label="cPPT (central polypurine tract)"
                     /ApEinfo_fwdcolor="#cccccc"
                     /ApEinfo_revcolor="#cccccc"
                     /ApEinfo_graphicformat="arrow_data {{0 1 2 0 0 -1} {} 0}
                     width 5 offset 0"
     misc_feature    1684..1916
                     /locus_tag="RRE (Rev binding element)"
                     /label="RRE (Rev binding element)"
                     /ApEinfo_label="RRE (Rev binding element)"
                     /ApEinfo_fwdcolor="#cccccc"
                     /ApEinfo_revcolor="#cccccc"
                     /ApEinfo_graphicformat="arrow_data {{0 1 2 0 0 -1} {} 0}
                     width 5 offset 0"
     misc_feature    4106..4108
                     /locus_tag="c68"
                     /label="c68"
                     /ApEinfo_label="c68"
                     /ApEinfo_fwdcolor="cyan"
                     /ApEinfo_revcolor="cyan"
                     /ApEinfo_graphicformat="arrow_data {{0 1 2 0 0 -1} {} 0}
                     width 5 offset 0"
     misc_feature    828..1016
                     /locus_tag="5'LTR"
                     /label="5'LTR"
                     /ApEinfo_label="5'LTR"
                     /ApEinfo_fwdcolor="#cccccc"
                     /ApEinfo_revcolor="#cccccc"
                     /ApEinfo_graphicformat="arrow_data {{0 1 2 0 0 -1} {} 0}
                     width 5 offset 0"
     misc_feature    6348..6536
                     /locus_tag="3' LTR"
                     /label="3' LTR"
                     /ApEinfo_label="3' LTR"
                     /ApEinfo_fwdcolor="#cccccc"
                     /ApEinfo_revcolor="#cccccc"
                     /ApEinfo_graphicformat="arrow_data {{0 1 2 0 0 -1} {} 0}
                     width 5 offset 0"
     misc_feature    4814..5212
                     /locus_tag="Blasticidin resistance gene"
                     /label="Blasticidin resistance gene"
                     /ApEinfo_label="Blasticidin resistance gene"
                     /ApEinfo_fwdcolor="#cc66ff"
                     /ApEinfo_revcolor="#cc66ff"
                     /ApEinfo_graphicformat="arrow_data {{0 1 2 0 0 -1} {} 0}
                     width 5 offset 0"
     misc_feature    4814..5212
                     /locus_tag="Blast"
                     /label="Blast"
                     /ApEinfo_label="Blast"
                     /ApEinfo_fwdcolor="#ff6666"
                     /ApEinfo_revcolor="#ff6666"
                     /ApEinfo_graphicformat="arrow_data {{0 1 2 0 0 -1} {} 0}
                     width 5 offset 0"
     misc_feature    5240..5833
                     /locus_tag="WPRE"
                     /label="WPRE"
                     /ApEinfo_label="WPRE"
                     /ApEinfo_fwdcolor="#6666ff"
                     /ApEinfo_revcolor="#6666ff"
                     /ApEinfo_graphicformat="arrow_data {{0 1 2 0 0 -1} {} 0}
                     width 5 offset 0"
     misc_feature    4892..4897
                     /locus_tag="Bbs1 site"
                     /label="Bbs1 site"
                     /ApEinfo_label="Bbs1 site"
                     /ApEinfo_fwdcolor="#cccccc"
                     /ApEinfo_revcolor="#cccccc"
                     /ApEinfo_graphicformat="arrow_data {{0 1 2 0 0 -1} {} 0}
                     width 5 offset 0"
     misc_feature    4754..4813
                     /locus_tag="P2A"
                     /label="P2A"
                     /ApEinfo_label="P2A"
                     /ApEinfo_fwdcolor="#e6e6e6"
                     /ApEinfo_revcolor="#e6e6e6"
                     /ApEinfo_graphicformat="arrow_data {{0 1 2 0 0 -1} {} 0}
                     width 5 offset 0"
     misc_feature    3944..3946
                     /locus_tag="C14"
                     /label="C14"
                     /ApEinfo_label="C14"
                     /ApEinfo_fwdcolor="cyan"
                     /ApEinfo_revcolor="cyan"
                     /ApEinfo_graphicformat="arrow_data {{0 1 2 0 0 -1} {} 0}
                     width 5 offset 0"
     misc_feature    4001..4003
                     /locus_tag="C33"
                     /label="C33"
                     /ApEinfo_label="C33"
                     /ApEinfo_fwdcolor="cyan"
                     /ApEinfo_revcolor="cyan"
                     /ApEinfo_graphicformat="arrow_data {{0 1 2 0 0 -1} {} 0}
                     width 5 offset 0"
     misc_feature    4007..4009
                     /locus_tag="C35"
                     /label="C35"
                     /ApEinfo_label="C35"
                     /ApEinfo_fwdcolor="cyan"
                     /ApEinfo_revcolor="cyan"
                     /ApEinfo_graphicformat="arrow_data {{0 1 2 0 0 -1} {} 0}
                     width 5 offset 0"
     misc_feature    4031..4033
                     /locus_tag="H43"
                     /label="H43"
                     /ApEinfo_label="H43"
                     /ApEinfo_fwdcolor="cyan"
                     /ApEinfo_revcolor="cyan"
                     /ApEinfo_graphicformat="arrow_data {{0 1 2 0 0 -1} {} 0}
                     width 5 offset 0"
     misc_feature    4040..4042
                     /locus_tag="C46"
                     /label="C46"
                     /ApEinfo_label="C46"
                     /ApEinfo_fwdcolor="cyan"
                     /ApEinfo_revcolor="cyan"
                     /ApEinfo_graphicformat="arrow_data {{0 1 2 0 0 -1} {} 0}
                     width 5 offset 0"
     misc_feature    4097..4099
                     /locus_tag="C65 (mutated in some studies)"
                     /label="C65 (mutated in some studies)"
                     /ApEinfo_label="C65 (mutated in some studies)"
                     /ApEinfo_fwdcolor="cyan"
                     /ApEinfo_revcolor="cyan"
                     /ApEinfo_graphicformat="arrow_data {{0 1 2 0 0 -1} {} 0}
                     width 5 offset 0"
     misc_feature    3899..3904
                     /locus_tag="RBXN linker"
                     /label="RBXN linker"
                     /ApEinfo_label="RBXN linker"
                     /ApEinfo_fwdcolor="#66ccff"
                     /ApEinfo_revcolor="#66ccff"
                     /ApEinfo_graphicformat="arrow_data {{0 1 2 0 0 -1} {} 0}
                     width 5 offset 0"
     misc_feature    3905..4738
                     /locus_tag="MARCHF5"
                     /label="MARCHF5"
                     /ApEinfo_label="MARCHF5"
                     /ApEinfo_fwdcolor="#ff6fcf"
                     /ApEinfo_revcolor="#ff6fcf"
                     /ApEinfo_graphicformat="arrow_data {{0 1 2 0 0 -1} {} 0}
                     width 5 offset 0"
ORIGIN
        1 gtcgacggat cgggagatct cccgatcccc tatggtgcac tctcagtaca atctgctctg
       61 atgccgcata gttaagccag tatctgctcc ctgcttgtgt gttggaggtc gctgagtagt
      121 gcgcgagcaa aatttaagct acaacaaggc aaggcttgac cgacaattgc atgaagaatc
      181 tgcttagggt taggcgtttt gcgctgcttc gcgatgtacg ggccagatat acgcgttgac
      241 attgattatt gactagttat taatagtaat caattacggg gtcattagtt catagcccat
      301 atatggagtt ccgcgttaca taacttacgg taaatggccc gcctggctga ccgcccaacg
      361 acccccgccc attgacgtca ataatgacgt atgttcccat agtaacgcca atagggactt
      421 tccattgacg tcaatgggtg gagtatttac ggtaaactgc ccacttggca gtacatcaag
      481 tgtatcatat gccaagtacg ccccctattg acgtcaatga cggtaaatgg cccgcctggc
      541 attatgccca gtacatgacc ttatgggact ttcctacttg gcagtacatc tacgtattag
      601 tcatcgctat taccatggtg atgcggtttt ggcagtacat caatgggcgt ggatagcggt
      661 ttgactcacg gggatttcca agtctccacc ccattgacgt caatgggagt ttgttttggc
      721 accaaaatca acgggacttt ccaaaatgtc gtaacaactc cgccccattg acgcaaatgg
      781 gcggtaggcg tgtacggtgg gaggtctata taagcagcgc gttttgcctg tactgggtct
      841 ctctggttag accagatctg agcctgggag ctctctggct aactagggaa cccactgctt
      901 aagcctcaat aaagcttgcc ttgagtgctt caagtagtgt gtgcccgtct gttgtgtgac
      961 tctggtaact agagatccct cagacccttt tagtcagtgt ggaaaatctc tagcagtggc
     1021 gcccgaacag ggacttgaaa gcgaaaggga aaccagagga gctctctcga cgcaggactc
     1081 ggcttgctga agcgcgcacg gcaagaggcg aggggcggcg actggtgagt acgccaaaaa
     1141 ttttgactag cggaggctag aaggagagag atgggtgcga gagcgtcagt attaagcggg
     1201 ggagaattag atcgcgatgg gaaaaaattc ggttaaggcc agggggaaag aaaaaatata
     1261 aattaaaaca tatagtatgg gcaagcaggg agctagaacg attcgcagtt aatcctggcc
     1321 tgttagaaac atcagaaggc tgtagacaaa tactgggaca gctacaacca tcccttcaga
     1381 caggatcaga agaacttaga tcattatata atacagtagc aaccctctat tgtgtgcatc
     1441 aaaggataga gataaaagac accaaggaag ctttagacaa gatagaggaa gagcaaaaca
     1501 aaagtaagac caccgcacag caagcggccG GCCgctgatc ttcagacctg gaggaggaga
     1561 tatgagggac aattggagaa gtgaattata taaatataaa gtagtaaaaa ttgaaccatt
     1621 aggagtagca cccaccaagg caaagagaag agtggtgcag agagaaaaaa gagcagtggg
     1681 aataggagct ttgttccttg ggttcttggg agcagcagga agcactatgg gcgcagcgtc
     1741 aatgacgctg acggtacagg ccagacaatt attgtctggt atagtgcagc agcagaacaa
     1801 tttgctgagg gctattgagg cgcaacagca tctgttgcaa ctcacagtct ggggcatcaa
     1861 gcagctccag gcaagaatcc tggctgtgga aagataccta aaggatcaac agctcctggg
     1921 gatttggggt tgctctggaa aactcatttg caccactgct gtgccttgga atgctagttg
     1981 gagtaataaa tctctggaac agatttggaa tcacacgacc tggatggagt gggacagaga
     2041 aattaacaat tacacaagct taatacactc cttaattgaa gaatcgcaaa accagcaaga
     2101 aaagaatgaa caagaattat tggaattaga taaatgggca agtttgtgga attggtttaa
     2161 cataacaaat tggctgtggt atataaaatt attcataatg atagtaggag gcttggtagg
     2221 tttaagaata gtttttgctg tactttctat agtgaataga gttaggcagg gatattcacc
     2281 attatcgttt cagacccacc tcccaacccc gaggggaccc gacaggcccg aaggaataga
     2341 agaagaaggt ggagagagag acagagacag atccattcga ttagtgaacg gatcggcact
     2401 gcgtgcgcca attctgcaga caaatggcag tattcatcca caattttaaa agaaaagggg
     2461 ggattggggg gtacagtgca ggggaaagaa tagtagacat aatagcaaca gacatacaaa
     2521 ctaaagaatt acaaaaacaa attacaaaaa ttcaaaattt tcgggtttat tacagggaca
     2581 gcagagatcc agtttggtta attagctagc taggtcttga aaggagtggg aattggctcc
     2641 ggtgcccgtc agtgggcaga gcgcacatcg cccacagtcc ccgagaagtt ggggggaggg
     2701 gtcggcaatt gatccggtgc ctagagaagg tggcgcgggg taaactggga aagtgatgtc
     2761 gtgtactggc tccgcctttt tcccgagggt gggggagaac cgtatataag tgcagtagtc
     2821 gccgtgaacg ttctttttcg caacgggttt gccgccagaa cacaggaccg gtgccaccat
     2881 gaaggacaac accgtgcccc tgaagctgat cgccctgctg gccaacggcg agttcCACTC
     2941 TGGCGAGCAG cTGGGaGAgA CcCTGGGAAT GAGCaGaGCc GCcatcaaca agcacatcCA
     3001 GACACTGaGa GACTGGGGaG TgGAcGTgTT cACCGTgCCt GGcAAgGGcT ACAGCCTGCC
     3061 TGAGCCTATC CAGctgctga acgccaagca gatcctGGGa CAGCTGGATG GCGGaAGcGT
     3121 gGCCGTGCTG CCtGTGATcG ACTCCACcAA TCAGTACCTg CTgGAcagaA TCGGAGAGCt
     3181 gaagtccGGC GAcGCcTGCA TcGCcGAgTA CCAGCAGGCT GGCaGaGGac gcaGaGGaCG
     3241 Gaagtggttc agcccattcg gagccaacct gtacctgtcc ATGTTCTGGa GaCTGGAgCA
     3301 gGGaCCtGCt GCtGCcATcG Gactgagtct ggtgatCGGa ATCGTGATGG CcGAgGTgcT
     3361 gaGaAAGCTG GGaGCcGAcA AgGTgaGaGt gaagtggcct aatGACCTgT AcCTcCAGGA
     3421 cCGCAAGCTG GCtGGCATcC TGGTGGAGCT GACaGGCAAg ACaGGCGATG CcGCtCAgAT
     3481 cGTgATcGGA GCCGGaATCA ACATGGCcAT GagaagaGTg GAgGAGAGcG TgGTgAAcCA
     3541 GGGcTGGATC ACcCTGCAGG AgGCtGGcAT CAAcCTgGAc CGgaacaccc tggccgccat
     3601 gctgatcaga gagctgagaG CcGCtcTGGA gCTgTTCGAg CAgGAgGGAc TGGCtCCTTA
     3661 cCTGagcaGa TGGGAgAAGC TGgacaactt catcaacaga cctgtgaagc tgatcatcgg
     3721 cgacaaggaa atcttcGGCA TcTCcaGaGG AATcGACAAg CAGGgaGCtc tgctgctgga
     3781 gcaggacgga atcatcaagc cctggatggg cggagaaatc tccctgagaa gcgcagagaa
     3841 ggggcgcgcc ggcgggggat cttccggagg cgggcaaatt tcttacgcaa gtagagggga
     3901 attcatgccg gaccaagccC TACAGCAGAT GCTGGACAGA AGTTGCTGGG TTTGTTTTGC
     3961 TACTGATGAA GATGATAGAA CAGCTGAATG GGTGAGACCA TGCAGGTGCA GAGGATCTAC
     4021 AAAATGGGTT CACCAGGCCT GTCTACAACG CTGGGTGGAT GAAAAGCAAA GAGGAAACAG
     4081 TACAGCCAGA GTGGCATGTC CTCAGTGCAA TGCTGAATAC CTAATAGTTt ttccaaaatt
     4141 gggtccagtg gtttacgtct tggatcttgc agatagactg atctcaaaag cctgtccatt
     4201 tgctgcagca ggaataatgg tcggctctat ctattggaca gctgtgactt atggagcagt
     4261 gacagtgatg caggttgtag gtcataaaga aggtctggat gttatggaga gagctgatcc
     4321 tttattcctt ttaattggac ttcctactat tcctgtcatg ctgatattag gcaagatgat
     4381 tcgctgggag gactatgtgc ttagactgtg gcgcaaatac tcgaataaac tacaaatttt
     4441 aaatagtata tttccaggga taggttgtcc tgttcctcga attccagctg aggccaatcc
     4501 tttagcagat catgtctctg ctactcgaat cttgtgtgga gcccttgtct ttcctactat
     4561 tgctacaata gttggtaaat tgatgttcag tagtgttaac tctaatttac aaaggacaat
     4621 cttgggtgga attgcgtttg ttgccataaa aggagcattt aaagtttact tcaaacagca
     4681 gcaatattta cgacaggcac accgcaaaat tctgaattat ccagaacaag aagaagcagg
     4741 cggccgcgGA TCCGGCGCAA CAAACTTCTC TCTGCTGAAA CAAGCCGGAG ATGTCGAAGA
     4801 GAATCCTGGA CCGatggcca agcctttgtc tcaagaagaa tccaccctca ttgaaagagc
     4861 aacggctaca atcaacagca tccccatctc tgaagactac agcgtcgcca gcgcagctct
     4921 ctctagcgac ggccgcatct tcactggtgt caatgtatat cattttactg ggggaccttg
     4981 tgcagaactc gtggtgctgg gcactgctgc tgctgcggca gctggcaacc tgacttgtat
     5041 cgtcgcgatc ggaaatgaga acaggggcat cttgagcccc tgcggacggt gccgacaggt
     5101 gcttctcgat ctgcatcctg ggatcaaagc catagtgaag gacagtgatg gacagccgac
     5161 ggcagttggg attcgtgaat tgctgccctc tggttatgtg tgggagggct aagaattAAT
     5221 Tcgatatcaa gcttatcggt aatcaacctc tggattacaa aatttgtgaa agattgactg
     5281 gtattcttaa ctatgttgct ccttttacgc tatgtggata cgctgcttta atgcctttgt
     5341 atcatgctat tgcttcccgt atggctttca ttttctcctc cttgtataaa tcctggttgc
     5401 tgtctcttta tgaggagttg tggcccgttg tcaggcaacg tggcgtggtg tgcactgtgt
     5461 ttgctgacgc aacccccact ggttggggca ttgccaccac ctgtcagctc ctttccggga
     5521 ctttcgcttt ccccctccct attgccacgg cggaactcat cgccgcctgc cttgcccgct
     5581 gctggacagg ggctcggctg ttgggcactg acaattccgt ggtgttgtcg gggaaatcat
     5641 cgtcctttcc ttggctgctc gcctgtgttg ccacctggat tctgcgcggg acgtccttct
     5701 gctacgtccc ttcggccctc aatccagcgg accttccttc ccgcggcctg ctgccggctc
     5761 tgcggcctct tccgcgtctt cgccttcgcc ctcagacgag tcggatctcc ctttgggccg
     5821 cctccccgca tcgataccgt cgacctcgag acctagaaaa acatggagca atcacaagta
     5881 gcaatacagc agctaccaat gctgattgtg cctggctaga agcacaagag gaggaggagg
     5941 tgggttttcc agtcacacct caggtacctt taagaccaat gacttacaag gcagctgtag
     6001 atcttagcca ctttttaaaa gaaaaggggg gactggaagg gctaattcac tcccaacgaa
     6061 gacaagatat ccttgatctg tggatctacc acacacaagg ctacttccct gattggcaga
     6121 actacacacc agggccaggg atcagatatc cactgacctt tggatggtgc tacaagctag
     6181 taccagttga gcaagagaag gtagaagaag ccaatgaagg agagaacacc cgcttgttac
     6241 accctgtgag cctgcatggg atggatgacc cggagagaga agtattagag tggaggtttg
     6301 acagccgcct agcatttcat cacatggccc gagagctgca tccggactgt actgggtctc
     6361 tctggttaga ccagatctga gcctgggagc tctctggcta actagggaac ccactgctta
     6421 agcctcaata aagcttgcct tgagtgcttc aagtagtgtg tgcccgtctg ttgtgtgact
     6481 ctggtaacta gagatccctc agaccctttt agtcagtgtg gaaaatctct agcagggccc
     6541 gtttaaaccc gctgatcagc ctcgactgtg ccttctagtt gccagccatc tgttgtttgc
     6601 ccctcccccg tgccttcctt gaccctggaa ggtgccactc ccactgtcct ttcctaataa
     6661 aatgaggaaa ttgcatcgca ttgtctgagt aggtgtcatt ctattctggg gggtggggtg
     6721 gggcaggaca gcaaggggga ggattgggaa gacaatagca ggcatgctgg ggatgcggtg
     6781 ggctctatgg cttctgaggc ggaaagaacc agctggggct ctagggggta tccccnnnnn
     6841 nnnnnnnnnn nnnnnnnnnn nnnnnnnnnn nnnnnnnnnn nnnnnnnnnn nnnnnnnnnn
     6901 nnnnnnnnnn nnnnnnnnnn nnnnnnnnnn nnnnnnnnnn nnnnnnnnnn nnnnnnnnnc
     6961 nnnnnnnnnn nnnnnnnnnn nnnnnnnnnn nnnnnnnnnn nnnnnnnnnn nnnnnnnnnn
     7021 nnnnnnnnnn nnnnnnnnnn nnnnnnnnnn nannnnnnnn nnnnnnnnnn nnnnnnnnnn
     7081 nnnnnnnnnn nnnnnnnnnn ncctttgacg ttggagtcca cgttctttnn nnnnnnnnnn
     7141 nnnnnnnnnn nnnnnnnnnn nnnnnaccct atctcggtct attcttttga tttataaggg
     7201 attttgccga tttcggccta ttggttaaaa aatgagctga tttaacaaaa atttaacgcg
     7261 aattaattct gtggaatgtg tgtcagttag ggtgtggaaa gtccccaggc tccccagcag
     7321 gcagaagtat gcaaagcatg catctcaatt agtcagcaac caggtgtgga aagtccccag
     7381 gctccccagc aggcagaagt atgcaaagca tgcatctcaa ttagtcagca accatagtcc
     7441 cgcccctaac tccgcccatc ccgcccctaa ctccgcccag ttccgcccat tctccgcccc
     7501 atggctgact aatttttttt atttatgcag aggccgaggc cgcctctgcc tctgagctat
     7561 tccagaagta gtgaggaggc ttttttggag gcctaggctt ttgcaaaaag ctcccgggag
     7621 cttgtatatc cattttcgga tctgatcagc acgtgttgac aattaatcat cggcatagta
     7681 tatcggcata gtataatacg acaaggtgag gaactaaacc atggccaagt tgaccagtgc
     7741 cgttccggtg ctcaccgcgc gcgacgtcgc cggagcggtc gagttctgga ccgaccggct
     7801 cgggttctcc cgggacttcg tggaggacga cttcgccggt gtggtccggg acgacgtgac
     7861 cctgttcatc agcgcggtcc aggaccaggt ggtgccggac aacaccctgg cctgggtgtg
     7921 ggtgcgcggc ctggacgagc tgtacgccga gtggtcggag gtcgtgtcca cgaacttccg
     7981 ggacgcctcc gggccggcca tgaccgagat cggcgagcag ccgtgggggc gggagttcgc
     8041 cctgcgcgac ccggccggca actgcgtgca cttcgtggcc gaggagcagg actgacacgt
     8101 gctacgagat ttcgattcca ccgccgcctt ctatgaaagg ttgggcttcg gaatcgtttt
     8161 ccgggacgcc ggctggatga tcctccagcg cggggatctc atgctggagt tcttcgccca
     8221 ccccaacttg tttattgcag cttataatgg ttacaaataa agcaatagca tcacaaattt
     8281 cacaaataaa gcattttttt cactgcattc tagttgtggt ttgtccaaac tcatcaatgt
     8341 atcttatcat gtctgtatac cgtcgacctc tagctagagc ttggcgtaat catggtcata
     8401 gctgtttcct gtgtgaaatt gttatccgct cacaattcca cacaacatac gagccggaag
     8461 cataaagtgt aaagcctggg gtgcctaatg agtgagctaa ctcacattaa ttgcgttgcg
     8521 ctcactgccc gctttccagt cgggaaacct gtcgtgccag ctgcattaat gaatcggcca
     8581 acgcgcgggg agaggcggtt tgcgtattgg gcgctcttcc gcttcctcgc tcactgactc
     8641 gctgcgctcg gtcgttcggc tgcggcgagc ggtatcagct cactcaaagg cggtaatacg
     8701 gttatccaca gaatcagggg ataacgcagg aaagaacatg tgagcaaaag gccagcaaaa
     8761 ggccaggaac cgtaaaaagg ccgcgttgct ggcgtttttc cataggctcc gcccccctga
     8821 cgagcatcac aaaaatcgac gctcaagtca gaggtggcga aacccgacag gactataaag
     8881 ataccaggcg tttccccctg gaagctccct cgtgcgctct cctgttccga ccctgccgct
     8941 taccggatac ctgtccgcct ttctcccttc gggaagcgtg gcgctttctc atagctcacg
     9001 ctgtaggtat ctcagttcgg tgtaggtcgt tcgctccaag ctgggctgtg tgcacgaacc
     9061 ccccgttcag cccgaccgct gcgccttatc cggtaactat cgtcttgagt ccaacccggt
     9121 aagacacgac ttatcgccac tggcagcagc cactggtaac aggattagca gagcgaggta
     9181 tgtaggcggt gctacagagt tcttgaagtg gtggcctaac tacggctaca ctagaagaac
     9241 agtatttggt atctgcgctc tgctgaagcc agttaccttc ggaaaaagag ttggtagctc
     9301 ttgatccggc aaacaaacca ccgctggtag cggtggtttt tttgtttgca agcagcagat
     9361 tacgcgcaga aaaaaaggat ctcaagaaga tcctttgatc ttttctacgg ggtctgacgc
     9421 tcagtggaac gaaaactcac gttaagggat tttggtcatg agattatcaa aaaggatctt
     9481 cacctagatc cttttaaatt aaaaatgaag ttttaaatca atctaaagta tatatgagta
     9541 aacttggtct gacagttacc aatgcttaat cagtgaggca cctatctcag cgatctgtct
     9601 atttcgttca tccatagttg cctgactccc cgtcgtgtag ataactacga tacgggaggg
     9661 cttaccatct ggccccagtg ctgcaatgat accgcgagac ccacgctcac cggctccaga
     9721 tttatcagca ataaaccagc cagccggaag ggccgagcgc agaagtggtc ctgcaacttt
     9781 atccgcctcc atccagtcta ttaattgttg ccgggaagct agagtaagta gttcgccagt
     9841 taatagtttg cgcaacgttg ttgccattgc tacaggcatc gtggtgtcac gctcgtcgtt
     9901 tggtatggct tcattcagct ccggttccca acgatcaagg cgagttacat gatcccccat
     9961 gttgtgcaaa aaagcggtta gctccttcgg tcctccgatc gttgtcagaa gtaagttggc
    10021 cgcagtgtta tcactcatgg ttatggcagc actgcataat tctcttactg tcatgccatc
    10081 cgtaagatgc ttttctgtga ctggtgagta ctcaaccaag tcattctgag aatagtgtat
    10141 gcggcgaccg agttgctctt gcccggcgtc aatacgggat aataccgcgc cacatagcag
    10201 aactttaaaa gtgctcatca ttggaaaacg ttcttcgggg cgaaaactct caaggatctt
    10261 accgctgttg agatccagtt cgatgtaacc cactcgtgca cccaactgat cttcagcatc
    10321 ttttactttc accagcgttt ctgggtgagc aaaaacagga aggcaaaatg ccgcaaaaaa
    10381 gggaataagg gcgacacgga aatgttgaat actcatactc ttcctttttc aatattattg
    10441 aagcatttat cagggttatt gtctcatgag cggatacata tttgaatgta tttagaaaaa
    10501 taaacaaata ggggttccgc gcacatttcc ccgaaaagtg ccacctgac 
//
