# Supplementary material for: BioE3 identifies specific substrates of ubiquitin E3 ligases
Source: Nat Commun. 2023 Nov 23;14:7656. doi: 10.1038/s41467-023-43326-8 (PMC10667490; doi:10.1038/s41467-023-43326-8)
Supplement: Supplementary file 15 — Source Data [file 41467_2023_43326_MOESM15_ESM.zip › Source_Data_File/Representative_constructs/Lenti_EFS_BirAopt_GSQ_MARCH5ca_P2A_blast.ape]

LOCUS       Lenti_EFS_BirAop       10549 bp ds-DNA     circular     25-APR-2023
DEFINITION  
ACCESSION   
VERSION     
SOURCE      
  ORGANISM  
COMMENT     based on http://www.addgene.org/52962/sequences/ lentiCas9-Blast 
COMMENT     C33A_C35A RING mutant
COMMENT     ApEinfo:methylated:1
FEATURES             Location/Qualifiers
     misc_feature    2879..3841
                     /locus_tag="BirAopt"
                     /label="BirAopt"
                     /ApEinfo_label="BirAopt"
                     /ApEinfo_fwdcolor="#ccff66"
                     /ApEinfo_revcolor="#ccff66"
                     /ApEinfo_graphicformat="arrow_data {{0 1 2 0 0 -1} {} 0}
                     width 5 offset 0"
     misc_feature    3920..4000
                     /locus_tag="vRING domain"
                     /label="vRING domain"
                     /ApEinfo_label="vRING domain"
                     /ApEinfo_fwdcolor="#e6e6e6"
                     /ApEinfo_revcolor="#e6e6e6"
                     /ApEinfo_graphicformat="arrow_data {{0 1 2 0 0 -1} {} 0}
                     width 5 offset 0"
     primer_bind     complement(8391..8411)
                     /locus_tag="M13-rev"
                     /label="M13-rev"
                     /ApEinfo_label="M13-rev"
                     /ApEinfo_fwdcolor="cyan"
                     /ApEinfo_revcolor="green"
                     /ApEinfo_graphicformat="arrow_data {{0 1 2 0 0 -1} {} 0}
                     width 5 offset 0"
     misc_feature    3953..3955
                     /locus_tag="C17"
                     /label="C17"
                     /ApEinfo_label="C17"
                     /ApEinfo_fwdcolor="cyan"
                     /ApEinfo_revcolor="cyan"
                     /ApEinfo_graphicformat="arrow_data {{0 1 2 0 0 -1} {} 0}
                     width 5 offset 0"
     misc_feature    3851..3898
                     /locus_tag="GSQ"
                     /label="GSQ"
                     /ApEinfo_label="GSQ"
                     /ApEinfo_fwdcolor="#b3b3b3"
                     /ApEinfo_revcolor="#b3b3b3"
                     /ApEinfo_graphicformat="arrow_data {{0 1 2 0 0 -1} {} 0}
                     width 5 offset 0"
     rep_origin      complement(8779..9461)
                     /locus_tag="ColE1 origin"
                     /label="ColE1 origin"
                     /ApEinfo_label="ColE1 origin"
                     /ApEinfo_fwdcolor="gray50"
                     /ApEinfo_revcolor="gray50"
                     /ApEinfo_graphicformat="arrow_data {{0 1 2 0 0 -1} {} 0}
                     width 5 offset 0"
     misc_binding    complement(8417..8439)
                     /locus_tag="LacO"
                     /label="LacO"
                     /ApEinfo_label="LacO"
                     /ApEinfo_fwdcolor="cornflower blue"
                     /ApEinfo_revcolor="cornflower blue"
                     /ApEinfo_graphicformat="arrow_data {{0 1 2 0 0 -1} {} 0}
                     width 5 offset 0"
     CDS             complement(9559..10218)
                     /locus_tag="AmpR"
                     /label="AmpR"
                     /ApEinfo_label="AmpR"
                     /ApEinfo_fwdcolor="yellow"
                     /ApEinfo_revcolor="yellow"
                     /ApEinfo_graphicformat="arrow_data {{0 1 2 0 0 -1} {} 0}
                     width 5 offset 0"
     misc_feature    2457..2561
                     /locus_tag="cPPT (central polypurine tract)"
                     /label="cPPT (central polypurine tract)"
                     /ApEinfo_label="cPPT (central polypurine tract)"
                     /ApEinfo_fwdcolor="#cccccc"
                     /ApEinfo_revcolor="#cccccc"
                     /ApEinfo_graphicformat="arrow_data {{0 1 2 0 0 -1} {} 0}
                     width 5 offset 0"
     misc_feature    1684..1916
                     /locus_tag="RRE (Rev binding element)"
                     /label="RRE (Rev binding element)"
                     /ApEinfo_label="RRE (Rev binding element)"
                     /ApEinfo_fwdcolor="#cccccc"
                     /ApEinfo_revcolor="#cccccc"
                     /ApEinfo_graphicformat="arrow_data {{0 1 2 0 0 -1} {} 0}
                     width 5 offset 0"
     misc_feature    4106..4108
                     /locus_tag="c68"
                     /label="c68"
                     /ApEinfo_label="c68"
                     /ApEinfo_fwdcolor="cyan"
                     /ApEinfo_revcolor="cyan"
                     /ApEinfo_graphicformat="arrow_data {{0 1 2 0 0 -1} {} 0}
                     width 5 offset 0"
     misc_feature    828..1016
                     /locus_tag="5'LTR"
                     /label="5'LTR"
                     /ApEinfo_label="5'LTR"
                     /ApEinfo_fwdcolor="#cccccc"
                     /ApEinfo_revcolor="#cccccc"
                     /ApEinfo_graphicformat="arrow_data {{0 1 2 0 0 -1} {} 0}
                     width 5 offset 0"
     misc_feature    6348..6536
                     /locus_tag="3' LTR"
                     /label="3' LTR"
                     /ApEinfo_label="3' LTR"
                     /ApEinfo_fwdcolor="#cccccc"
                     /ApEinfo_revcolor="#cccccc"
                     /ApEinfo_graphicformat="arrow_data {{0 1 2 0 0 -1} {} 0}
                     width 5 offset 0"
     misc_feature    4814..5212
                     /locus_tag="Blasticidin resistance gene"
                     /label="Blasticidin resistance gene"
                     /ApEinfo_label="Blasticidin resistance gene"
                     /ApEinfo_fwdcolor="#cc66ff"
                     /ApEinfo_revcolor="#cc66ff"
                     /ApEinfo_graphicformat="arrow_data {{0 1 2 0 0 -1} {} 0}
                     width 5 offset 0"
     misc_feature    4814..5212
                     /locus_tag="Blast"
                     /label="Blast"
                     /ApEinfo_label="Blast"
                     /ApEinfo_fwdcolor="#ff6666"
                     /ApEinfo_revcolor="#ff6666"
                     /ApEinfo_graphicformat="arrow_data {{0 1 2 0 0 -1} {} 0}
                     width 5 offset 0"
     misc_feature    5240..5833
                     /locus_tag="WPRE"
                     /label="WPRE"
                     /ApEinfo_label="WPRE"
                     /ApEinfo_fwdcolor="#6666ff"
                     /ApEinfo_revcolor="#6666ff"
                     /ApEinfo_graphicformat="arrow_data {{0 1 2 0 0 -1} {} 0}
                     width 5 offset 0"
     misc_feature    4754..4813
                     /locus_tag="P2A"
                     /label="P2A"
                     /ApEinfo_label="P2A"
                     /ApEinfo_fwdcolor="#e6e6e6"
                     /ApEinfo_revcolor="#e6e6e6"
                     /ApEinfo_graphicformat="arrow_data {{0 1 2 0 0 -1} {} 0}
                     width 5 offset 0"
     misc_feature    3944..3946
                     /locus_tag="C14"
                     /label="C14"
                     /ApEinfo_label="C14"
                     /ApEinfo_fwdcolor="cyan"
                     /ApEinfo_revcolor="cyan"
                     /ApEinfo_graphicformat="arrow_data {{0 1 2 0 0 -1} {} 0}
                     width 5 offset 0"
     misc_feature    4031..4033
                     /locus_tag="H43"
                     /label="H43"
                     /ApEinfo_label="H43"
                     /ApEinfo_fwdcolor="cyan"
                     /ApEinfo_revcolor="cyan"
                     /ApEinfo_graphicformat="arrow_data {{0 1 2 0 0 -1} {} 0}
                     width 5 offset 0"
     misc_feature    4040..4042
                     /locus_tag="C46"
                     /label="C46"
                     /ApEinfo_label="C46"
                     /ApEinfo_fwdcolor="cyan"
                     /ApEinfo_revcolor="cyan"
                     /ApEinfo_graphicformat="arrow_data {{0 1 2 0 0 -1} {} 0}
                     width 5 offset 0"
     misc_feature    4097..4099
                     /locus_tag="C65 (mutated in some studies)"
                     /label="C65 (mutated in some studies)"
                     /ApEinfo_label="C65 (mutated in some studies)"
                     /ApEinfo_fwdcolor="cyan"
                     /ApEinfo_revcolor="cyan"
                     /ApEinfo_graphicformat="arrow_data {{0 1 2 0 0 -1} {} 0}
                     width 5 offset 0"
     misc_feature    3905..4000
                     /locus_tag="MARCHF5"
                     /label="MARCHF5"
                     /ApEinfo_label="MARCHF5"
                     /ApEinfo_fwdcolor="#ff6fcf"
                     /ApEinfo_revcolor="#ff6fcf"
                     /ApEinfo_graphicformat="arrow_data {{0 1 2 0 0 -1} {} 0}
                     width 5 offset 0"
     misc_feature    4010..4129
                     /locus_tag="vRING domain(1)"
                     /label="vRING domain(1)"
                     /ApEinfo_label="vRING domain"
                     /ApEinfo_fwdcolor="#e6e6e6"
                     /ApEinfo_revcolor="#e6e6e6"
                     /ApEinfo_graphicformat="arrow_data {{0 1 2 0 0 -1} {} 0}
                     width 5 offset 0"
     misc_feature    4010..4738
                     /locus_tag="MARCHF5(1)"
                     /label="MARCHF5(1)"
                     /ApEinfo_label="MARCHF5"
                     /ApEinfo_fwdcolor="#ff6fcf"
                     /ApEinfo_revcolor="#ff6fcf"
                     /ApEinfo_graphicformat="arrow_data {{0 1 2 0 0 -1} {} 0}
                     width 5 offset 0"
     misc_feature    4001..4003
                     /locus_tag="C33A"
                     /label="C33A"
                     /ApEinfo_label="C33A"
                     /ApEinfo_fwdcolor="#ff6666"
                     /ApEinfo_revcolor="#ff6666"
                     /ApEinfo_graphicformat="arrow_data {{0 1 2 0 0 -1} {} 0}
                     width 5 offset 0"
     misc_feature    4007..4009
                     /locus_tag="C35A"
                     /label="C35A"
                     /ApEinfo_label="C35A"
                     /ApEinfo_fwdcolor="#ff6666"
                     /ApEinfo_revcolor="#ff6666"
                     /ApEinfo_graphicformat="arrow_data {{0 1 2 0 0 -1} {} 0}
                     width 5 offset 0"
ORIGIN
        1 gtcgacggat cgggagatct cccgatcccc tatggtgcac tctcagtaca atctgctctg
       61 atgccgcata gttaagccag tatctgctcc ctgcttgtgt gttggaggtc gctgagtagt
      121 gcgcgagcaa aatttaagct acaacaaggc aaggcttgac cgacaattgc atgaagaatc
      181 tgcttagggt taggcgtttt gcgctgcttc gcgatgtacg ggccagatat acgcgttgac
      241 attgattatt gactagttat taatagtaat caattacggg gtcattagtt catagcccat
      301 atatggagtt ccgcgttaca taacttacgg taaatggccc gcctggctga ccgcccaacg
      361 acccccgccc attgacgtca ataatgacgt atgttcccat agtaacgcca atagggactt
      421 tccattgacg tcaatgggtg gagtatttac ggtaaactgc ccacttggca gtacatcaag
      481 tgtatcatat gccaagtacg ccccctattg acgtcaatga cggtaaatgg cccgcctggc
      541 attatgccca gtacatgacc ttatgggact ttcctacttg gcagtacatc tacgtattag
      601 tcatcgctat taccatggtg atgcggtttt ggcagtacat caatgggcgt ggatagcggt
      661 ttgactcacg gggatttcca agtctccacc ccattgacgt caatgggagt ttgttttggc
      721 accaaaatca acgggacttt ccaaaatgtc gtaacaactc cgccccattg acgcaaatgg
      781 gcggtaggcg tgtacggtgg gaggtctata taagcagcgc gttttgcctg tactgggtct
      841 ctctggttag accagatctg agcctgggag ctctctggct aactagggaa cccactgctt
      901 aagcctcaat aaagcttgcc ttgagtgctt caagtagtgt gtgcccgtct gttgtgtgac
      961 tctggtaact agagatccct cagacccttt tagtcagtgt ggaaaatctc tagcagtggc
     1021 gcccgaacag ggacttgaaa gcgaaaggga aaccagagga gctctctcga cgcaggactc
     1081 ggcttgctga agcgcgcacg gcaagaggcg aggggcggcg actggtgagt acgccaaaaa
     1141 ttttgactag cggaggctag aaggagagag atgggtgcga gagcgtcagt attaagcggg
     1201 ggagaattag atcgcgatgg gaaaaaattc ggttaaggcc agggggaaag aaaaaatata
     1261 aattaaaaca tatagtatgg gcaagcaggg agctagaacg attcgcagtt aatcctggcc
     1321 tgttagaaac atcagaaggc tgtagacaaa tactgggaca gctacaacca tcccttcaga
     1381 caggatcaga agaacttaga tcattatata atacagtagc aaccctctat tgtgtgcatc
     1441 aaaggataga gataaaagac accaaggaag ctttagacaa gatagaggaa gagcaaaaca
     1501 aaagtaagac caccgcacag caagcggccG GCCgctgatc ttcagacctg gaggaggaga
     1561 tatgagggac aattggagaa gtgaattata taaatataaa gtagtaaaaa ttgaaccatt
     1621 aggagtagca cccaccaagg caaagagaag agtggtgcag agagaaaaaa gagcagtggg
     1681 aataggagct ttgttccttg ggttcttggg agcagcagga agcactatgg gcgcagcgtc
     1741 aatgacgctg acggtacagg ccagacaatt attgtctggt atagtgcagc agcagaacaa
     1801 tttgctgagg gctattgagg cgcaacagca tctgttgcaa ctcacagtct ggggcatcaa
     1861 gcagctccag gcaagaatcc tggctgtgga aagataccta aaggatcaac agctcctggg
     1921 gatttggggt tgctctggaa aactcatttg caccactgct gtgccttgga atgctagttg
     1981 gagtaataaa tctctggaac agatttggaa tcacacgacc tggatggagt gggacagaga
     2041 aattaacaat tacacaagct taatacactc cttaattgaa gaatcgcaaa accagcaaga
     2101 aaagaatgaa caagaattat tggaattaga taaatgggca agtttgtgga attggtttaa
     2161 cataacaaat tggctgtggt atataaaatt attcataatg atagtaggag gcttggtagg
     2221 tttaagaata gtttttgctg tactttctat agtgaataga gttaggcagg gatattcacc
     2281 attatcgttt cagacccacc tcccaacccc gaggggaccc gacaggcccg aaggaataga
     2341 agaagaaggt ggagagagag acagagacag atccattcga ttagtgaacg gatcggcact
     2401 gcgtgcgcca attctgcaga caaatggcag tattcatcca caattttaaa agaaaagggg
     2461 ggattggggg gtacagtgca ggggaaagaa tagtagacat aatagcaaca gacatacaaa
     2521 ctaaagaatt acaaaaacaa attacaaaaa ttcaaaattt tcgggtttat tacagggaca
     2581 gcagagatcc agtttggtta attagctagc taggtcttga aaggagtggg aattggctcc
     2641 ggtgcccgtc agtgggcaga gcgcacatcg cccacagtcc ccgagaagtt ggggggaggg
     2701 gtcggcaatt gatccggtgc ctagagaagg tggcgcgggg taaactggga aagtgatgtc
     2761 gtgtactggc tccgcctttt tcccgagggt gggggagaac cgtatataag tgcagtagtc
     2821 gccgtgaacg ttctttttcg caacgggttt gccgccagaa cacaggaccg gtgccaccat
     2881 gaaggacaac accgtgcccc tgaagctgat cgccctgctg gccaacggcg agttcCACTC
     2941 TGGCGAGCAG cTGGGaGAgA CcCTGGGAAT GAGCaGaGCc GCcatcaaca agcacatcCA
     3001 GACACTGaGa GACTGGGGaG TgGAcGTgTT cACCGTgCCt GGcAAgGGcT ACAGCCTGCC
     3061 TGAGCCTATC CAGctgctga acgccaagca gatcctGGGa CAGCTGGATG GCGGaAGcGT
     3121 gGCCGTGCTG CCtGTGATcG ACTCCACcAA TCAGTACCTg CTgGAcagaA TCGGAGAGCt
     3181 gaagtccGGC GAcGCcTGCA TcGCcGAgTA CCAGCAGGCT GGCaGaGGac gcaGaGGaCG
     3241 Gaagtggttc agcccattcg gagccaacct gtacctgtcc ATGTTCTGGa GaCTGGAgCA
     3301 gGGaCCtGCt GCtGCcATcG Gactgagtct ggtgatCGGa ATCGTGATGG CcGAgGTgcT
     3361 gaGaAAGCTG GGaGCcGAcA AgGTgaGaGt gaagtggcct aatGACCTgT AcCTcCAGGA
     3421 cCGCAAGCTG GCtGGCATcC TGGTGGAGCT GACaGGCAAg ACaGGCGATG CcGCtCAgAT
     3481 cGTgATcGGA GCCGGaATCA ACATGGCcAT GagaagaGTg GAgGAGAGcG TgGTgAAcCA
     3541 GGGcTGGATC ACcCTGCAGG AgGCtGGcAT CAAcCTgGAc CGgaacaccc tggccgccat
     3601 gctgatcaga gagctgagaG CcGCtcTGGA gCTgTTCGAg CAgGAgGGAc TGGCtCCTTA
     3661 cCTGagcaGa TGGGAgAAGC TGgacaactt catcaacaga cctgtgaagc tgatcatcgg
     3721 cgacaaggaa atcttcGGCA TcTCcaGaGG AATcGACAAg CAGGgaGCtc tgctgctgga
     3781 gcaggacgga atcatcaagc cctggatggg cggagaaatc tccctgagaa gcgcagagaa
     3841 ggggcgcgcc ggcgggggat cttccggagg cgggcaaatt tcttacgcaa gtagagggga
     3901 attcatgccg gaccaagccC TACAGCAGAT GCTGGACAGA AGTTGCTGGG TTTGTTTTGC
     3961 TACTGATGAA GATGATAGAA CAGCTGAATG GGTGAGACCA gccAGGgctA GAGGATCTAC
     4021 AAAATGGGTT CACCAGGCCT GTCTACAACG CTGGGTGGAT GAAAAGCAAA GAGGAAACAG
     4081 TACAGCCAGA GTGGCATGTC CTCAGTGCAA TGCTGAATAC CTAATAGTTt ttccaaaatt
     4141 gggtccagtg gtttacgtct tggatcttgc agatagactg atctcaaaag cctgtccatt
     4201 tgctgcagca ggaataatgg tcggctctat ctattggaca gctgtgactt atggagcagt
     4261 gacagtgatg caggttgtag gtcataaaga aggtctggat gttatggaga gagctgatcc
     4321 tttattcctt ttaattggac ttcctactat tcctgtcatg ctgatattag gcaagatgat
     4381 tcgctgggag gactatgtgc ttagactgtg gcgcaaatac tcgaataaac tacaaatttt
     4441 aaatagtata tttccaggga taggttgtcc tgttcctcga attccagctg aggccaatcc
     4501 tttagcagat catgtctctg ctactcgaat cttgtgtgga gcccttgtct ttcctactat
     4561 tgctacaata gttggtaaat tgatgttcag tagtgttaac tctaatttac aaaggacaat
     4621 cttgggtgga attgcgtttg ttgccataaa aggagcattt aaagtttact tcaaacagca
     4681 gcaatattta cgacaggcac accgcaaaat tctgaattat ccagaacaag aagaagcagg
     4741 cggccgcgGA TCCGGCGCAA CAAACTTCTC TCTGCTGAAA CAAGCCGGAG ATGTCGAAGA
     4801 GAATCCTGGA CCGatggcca agcctttgtc tcaagaagaa tccaccctca ttgaaagagc
     4861 aacggctaca atcaacagca tccccatctc tgaagactac agcgtcgcca gcgcagctct
     4921 ctctagcgac ggccgcatct tcactggtgt caatgtatat cattttactg ggggaccttg
     4981 tgcagaactc gtggtgctgg gcactgctgc tgctgcggca gctggcaacc tgacttgtat
     5041 cgtcgcgatc ggaaatgaga acaggggcat cttgagcccc tgcggacggt gccgacaggt
     5101 gcttctcgat ctgcatcctg ggatcaaagc catagtgaag gacagtgatg gacagccgac
     5161 ggcagttggg attcgtgaat tgctgccctc tggttatgtg tgggagggct aagaattAAT
     5221 Tcgatatcaa gcttatcggt aatcaacctc tggattacaa aatttgtgaa agattgactg
     5281 gtattcttaa ctatgttgct ccttttacgc tatgtggata cgctgcttta atgcctttgt
     5341 atcatgctat tgcttcccgt atggctttca ttttctcctc cttgtataaa tcctggttgc
     5401 tgtctcttta tgaggagttg tggcccgttg tcaggcaacg tggcgtggtg tgcactgtgt
     5461 ttgctgacgc aacccccact ggttggggca ttgccaccac ctgtcagctc ctttccggga
     5521 ctttcgcttt ccccctccct attgccacgg cggaactcat cgccgcctgc cttgcccgct
     5581 gctggacagg ggctcggctg ttgggcactg acaattccgt ggtgttgtcg gggaaatcat
     5641 cgtcctttcc ttggctgctc gcctgtgttg ccacctggat tctgcgcggg acgtccttct
     5701 gctacgtccc ttcggccctc aatccagcgg accttccttc ccgcggcctg ctgccggctc
     5761 tgcggcctct tccgcgtctt cgccttcgcc ctcagacgag tcggatctcc ctttgggccg
     5821 cctccccgca tcgataccgt cgacctcgag acctagaaaa acatggagca atcacaagta
     5881 gcaatacagc agctaccaat gctgattgtg cctggctaga agcacaagag gaggaggagg
     5941 tgggttttcc agtcacacct caggtacctt taagaccaat gacttacaag gcagctgtag
     6001 atcttagcca ctttttaaaa gaaaaggggg gactggaagg gctaattcac tcccaacgaa
     6061 gacaagatat ccttgatctg tggatctacc acacacaagg ctacttccct gattggcaga
     6121 actacacacc agggccaggg atcagatatc cactgacctt tggatggtgc tacaagctag
     6181 taccagttga gcaagagaag gtagaagaag ccaatgaagg agagaacacc cgcttgttac
     6241 accctgtgag cctgcatggg atggatgacc cggagagaga agtattagag tggaggtttg
     6301 acagccgcct agcatttcat cacatggccc gagagctgca tccggactgt actgggtctc
     6361 tctggttaga ccagatctga gcctgggagc tctctggcta actagggaac ccactgctta
     6421 agcctcaata aagcttgcct tgagtgcttc aagtagtgtg tgcccgtctg ttgtgtgact
     6481 ctggtaacta gagatccctc agaccctttt agtcagtgtg gaaaatctct agcagggccc
     6541 gtttaaaccc gctgatcagc ctcgactgtg ccttctagtt gccagccatc tgttgtttgc
     6601 ccctcccccg tgccttcctt gaccctggaa ggtgccactc ccactgtcct ttcctaataa
     6661 aatgaggaaa ttgcatcgca ttgtctgagt aggtgtcatt ctattctggg gggtggggtg
     6721 gggcaggaca gcaaggggga ggattgggaa gacaatagca ggcatgctgg ggatgcggtg
     6781 ggctctatgg cttctgaggc ggaaagaacc agctggggct ctagggggta tccccnnnnn
     6841 nnnnnnnnnn nnnnnnnnnn nnnnnnnnnn nnnnnnnnnn nnnnnnnnnn nnnnnnnnnn
     6901 nnnnnnnnnn nnnnnnnnnn nnnnnnnnnn nnnnnnnnnn nnnnnnnnnn nnnnnnnnnc
     6961 nnnnnnnnnn nnnnnnnnnn nnnnnnnnnn nnnnnnnnnn nnnnnnnnnn nnnnnnnnnn
     7021 nnnnnnnnnn nnnnnnnnnn nnnnnnnnnn nannnnnnnn nnnnnnnnnn nnnnnnnnnn
     7081 nnnnnnnnnn nnnnnnnnnn ncctttgacg ttggagtcca cgttctttnn nnnnnnnnnn
     7141 nnnnnnnnnn nnnnnnnnnn nnnnnaccct atctcggtct attcttttga tttataaggg
     7201 attttgccga tttcggccta ttggttaaaa aatgagctga tttaacaaaa atttaacgcg
     7261 aattaattct gtggaatgtg tgtcagttag ggtgtggaaa gtccccaggc tccccagcag
     7321 gcagaagtat gcaaagcatg catctcaatt agtcagcaac caggtgtgga aagtccccag
     7381 gctccccagc aggcagaagt atgcaaagca tgcatctcaa ttagtcagca accatagtcc
     7441 cgcccctaac tccgcccatc ccgcccctaa ctccgcccag ttccgcccat tctccgcccc
     7501 atggctgact aatttttttt atttatgcag aggccgaggc cgcctctgcc tctgagctat
     7561 tccagaagta gtgaggaggc ttttttggag gcctaggctt ttgcaaaaag ctcccgggag
     7621 cttgtatatc cattttcgga tctgatcagc acgtgttgac aattaatcat cggcatagta
     7681 tatcggcata gtataatacg acaaggtgag gaactaaacc atggccaagt tgaccagtgc
     7741 cgttccggtg ctcaccgcgc gcgacgtcgc cggagcggtc gagttctgga ccgaccggct
     7801 cgggttctcc cgggacttcg tggaggacga cttcgccggt gtggtccggg acgacgtgac
     7861 cctgttcatc agcgcggtcc aggaccaggt ggtgccggac aacaccctgg cctgggtgtg
     7921 ggtgcgcggc ctggacgagc tgtacgccga gtggtcggag gtcgtgtcca cgaacttccg
     7981 ggacgcctcc gggccggcca tgaccgagat cggcgagcag ccgtgggggc gggagttcgc
     8041 cctgcgcgac ccggccggca actgcgtgca cttcgtggcc gaggagcagg actgacacgt
     8101 gctacgagat ttcgattcca ccgccgcctt ctatgaaagg ttgggcttcg gaatcgtttt
     8161 ccgggacgcc ggctggatga tcctccagcg cggggatctc atgctggagt tcttcgccca
     8221 ccccaacttg tttattgcag cttataatgg ttacaaataa agcaatagca tcacaaattt
     8281 cacaaataaa gcattttttt cactgcattc tagttgtggt ttgtccaaac tcatcaatgt
     8341 atcttatcat gtctgtatac cgtcgacctc tagctagagc ttggcgtaat catggtcata
     8401 gctgtttcct gtgtgaaatt gttatccgct cacaattcca cacaacatac gagccggaag
     8461 cataaagtgt aaagcctggg gtgcctaatg agtgagctaa ctcacattaa ttgcgttgcg
     8521 ctcactgccc gctttccagt cgggaaacct gtcgtgccag ctgcattaat gaatcggcca
     8581 acgcgcgggg agaggcggtt tgcgtattgg gcgctcttcc gcttcctcgc tcactgactc
     8641 gctgcgctcg gtcgttcggc tgcggcgagc ggtatcagct cactcaaagg cggtaatacg
     8701 gttatccaca gaatcagggg ataacgcagg aaagaacatg tgagcaaaag gccagcaaaa
     8761 ggccaggaac cgtaaaaagg ccgcgttgct ggcgtttttc cataggctcc gcccccctga
     8821 cgagcatcac aaaaatcgac gctcaagtca gaggtggcga aacccgacag gactataaag
     8881 ataccaggcg tttccccctg gaagctccct cgtgcgctct cctgttccga ccctgccgct
     8941 taccggatac ctgtccgcct ttctcccttc gggaagcgtg gcgctttctc atagctcacg
     9001 ctgtaggtat ctcagttcgg tgtaggtcgt tcgctccaag ctgggctgtg tgcacgaacc
     9061 ccccgttcag cccgaccgct gcgccttatc cggtaactat cgtcttgagt ccaacccggt
     9121 aagacacgac ttatcgccac tggcagcagc cactggtaac aggattagca gagcgaggta
     9181 tgtaggcggt gctacagagt tcttgaagtg gtggcctaac tacggctaca ctagaagaac
     9241 agtatttggt atctgcgctc tgctgaagcc agttaccttc ggaaaaagag ttggtagctc
     9301 ttgatccggc aaacaaacca ccgctggtag cggtggtttt tttgtttgca agcagcagat
     9361 tacgcgcaga aaaaaaggat ctcaagaaga tcctttgatc ttttctacgg ggtctgacgc
     9421 tcagtggaac gaaaactcac gttaagggat tttggtcatg agattatcaa aaaggatctt
     9481 cacctagatc cttttaaatt aaaaatgaag ttttaaatca atctaaagta tatatgagta
     9541 aacttggtct gacagttacc aatgcttaat cagtgaggca cctatctcag cgatctgtct
     9601 atttcgttca tccatagttg cctgactccc cgtcgtgtag ataactacga tacgggaggg
     9661 cttaccatct ggccccagtg ctgcaatgat accgcgagac ccacgctcac cggctccaga
     9721 tttatcagca ataaaccagc cagccggaag ggccgagcgc agaagtggtc ctgcaacttt
     9781 atccgcctcc atccagtcta ttaattgttg ccgggaagct agagtaagta gttcgccagt
     9841 taatagtttg cgcaacgttg ttgccattgc tacaggcatc gtggtgtcac gctcgtcgtt
     9901 tggtatggct tcattcagct ccggttccca acgatcaagg cgagttacat gatcccccat
     9961 gttgtgcaaa aaagcggtta gctccttcgg tcctccgatc gttgtcagaa gtaagttggc
    10021 cgcagtgtta tcactcatgg ttatggcagc actgcataat tctcttactg tcatgccatc
    10081 cgtaagatgc ttttctgtga ctggtgagta ctcaaccaag tcattctgag aatagtgtat
    10141 gcggcgaccg agttgctctt gcccggcgtc aatacgggat aataccgcgc cacatagcag
    10201 aactttaaaa gtgctcatca ttggaaaacg ttcttcgggg cgaaaactct caaggatctt
    10261 accgctgttg agatccagtt cgatgtaacc cactcgtgca cccaactgat cttcagcatc
    10321 ttttactttc accagcgttt ctgggtgagc aaaaacagga aggcaaaatg ccgcaaaaaa
    10381 gggaataagg gcgacacgga aatgttgaat actcatactc ttcctttttc aatattattg
    10441 aagcatttat cagggttatt gtctcatgag cggatacata tttgaatgta tttagaaaaa
    10501 taaacaaata ggggttccgc gcacatttcc ccgaaaagtg ccacctgac 
//
