# Supplementary material for: BioE3 identifies specific substrates of ubiquitin E3 ligases
Source: Nat Commun. 2023 Nov 23;14:7656. doi: 10.1038/s41467-023-43326-8 (PMC10667490; doi:10.1038/s41467-023-43326-8)
Supplement: Supplementary file 15 — Source Data [file 41467_2023_43326_MOESM15_ESM.zip › Source_Data_File/Representative_constructs/Lenti_EFS_BirAopt_GSQ_MIB1_P2A_blast.ape]

LOCUS       Lenti_EFS_BirAop       12725 bp ds-DNA     circular     25-APR-2023
DEFINITION  
ACCESSION   
VERSION     
SOURCE      
  ORGANISM  
COMMENT     based on http://www.addgene.org/52962/sequences/ lentiCas9-Blast 
COMMENT     C963 wt
COMMENT     
COMMENT     ApEinfo:methylated:1
FEATURES             Location/Qualifiers
     misc_feature    3901..6918
                     /locus_tag="MIB1"
                     /label="MIB1"
                     /ApEinfo_label="MIB1"
                     /ApEinfo_fwdcolor="#ff6fcf"
                     /ApEinfo_revcolor="#ff6fcf"
                     /ApEinfo_graphicformat="arrow_data {{0 1 2 0 0 -1} {} 0}
                     width 5 offset 0"
     misc_feature    2875..3837
                     /locus_tag="BirAopt"
                     /label="BirAopt"
                     /ApEinfo_label="BirAopt"
                     /ApEinfo_fwdcolor="#ccff66"
                     /ApEinfo_revcolor="#ccff66"
                     /ApEinfo_graphicformat="arrow_data {{0 1 2 0 0 -1} {} 0}
                     width 5 offset 0"
     primer_bind     complement(10567..10587)
                     /locus_tag="M13-rev"
                     /label="M13-rev"
                     /ApEinfo_label="M13-rev"
                     /ApEinfo_fwdcolor="cyan"
                     /ApEinfo_revcolor="green"
                     /ApEinfo_graphicformat="arrow_data {{0 1 2 0 0 -1} {} 0}
                     width 5 offset 0"
     misc_feature    3847..3894
                     /locus_tag="GSQ"
                     /label="GSQ"
                     /ApEinfo_label="GSQ"
                     /ApEinfo_fwdcolor="#b3b3b3"
                     /ApEinfo_revcolor="#b3b3b3"
                     /ApEinfo_graphicformat="arrow_data {{0 1 2 0 0 -1} {} 0}
                     width 5 offset 0"
     rep_origin      complement(10955..11637)
                     /locus_tag="ColE1 origin"
                     /label="ColE1 origin"
                     /ApEinfo_label="ColE1 origin"
                     /ApEinfo_fwdcolor="gray50"
                     /ApEinfo_revcolor="gray50"
                     /ApEinfo_graphicformat="arrow_data {{0 1 2 0 0 -1} {} 0}
                     width 5 offset 0"
     misc_binding    complement(10593..10615)
                     /locus_tag="LacO"
                     /label="LacO"
                     /ApEinfo_label="LacO"
                     /ApEinfo_fwdcolor="cornflower blue"
                     /ApEinfo_revcolor="cornflower blue"
                     /ApEinfo_graphicformat="arrow_data {{0 1 2 0 0 -1} {} 0}
                     width 5 offset 0"
     CDS             complement(11735..12394)
                     /locus_tag="AmpR"
                     /label="AmpR"
                     /ApEinfo_label="AmpR"
                     /ApEinfo_fwdcolor="yellow"
                     /ApEinfo_revcolor="yellow"
                     /ApEinfo_graphicformat="arrow_data {{0 1 2 0 0 -1} {} 0}
                     width 5 offset 0"
     misc_feature    2453..2557
                     /locus_tag="cPPT (central polypurine tract)"
                     /label="cPPT (central polypurine tract)"
                     /ApEinfo_label="cPPT (central polypurine tract)"
                     /ApEinfo_fwdcolor="#cccccc"
                     /ApEinfo_revcolor="#cccccc"
                     /ApEinfo_graphicformat="arrow_data {{0 1 2 0 0 -1} {} 0}
                     width 5 offset 0"
     misc_feature    1680..1912
                     /locus_tag="RRE (Rev binding element)"
                     /label="RRE (Rev binding element)"
                     /ApEinfo_label="RRE (Rev binding element)"
                     /ApEinfo_fwdcolor="#cccccc"
                     /ApEinfo_revcolor="#cccccc"
                     /ApEinfo_graphicformat="arrow_data {{0 1 2 0 0 -1} {} 0}
                     width 5 offset 0"
     misc_feature    8234..8239
                     /locus_tag="Bbs1 site"
                     /label="Bbs1 site"
                     /ApEinfo_label="Bbs1 site"
                     /ApEinfo_fwdcolor="#cccccc"
                     /ApEinfo_revcolor="#cccccc"
                     /ApEinfo_graphicformat="arrow_data {{0 1 2 0 0 -1} {} 0}
                     width 5 offset 0"
     misc_feature    8924..8929
                     /locus_tag="Bbs1 site(1)"
                     /label="Bbs1 site(1)"
                     /ApEinfo_label="Bbs1 site"
                     /ApEinfo_fwdcolor="#cccccc"
                     /ApEinfo_revcolor="#cccccc"
                     /ApEinfo_graphicformat="arrow_data {{0 1 2 0 0 -1} {} 0}
                     width 5 offset 0"
     misc_feature    828..1016
                     /locus_tag="5'LTR"
                     /label="5'LTR"
                     /ApEinfo_label="5'LTR"
                     /ApEinfo_fwdcolor="#cccccc"
                     /ApEinfo_revcolor="#cccccc"
                     /ApEinfo_graphicformat="arrow_data {{0 1 2 0 0 -1} {} 0}
                     width 5 offset 0"
     misc_feature    8524..8712
                     /locus_tag="3' LTR"
                     /label="3' LTR"
                     /ApEinfo_label="3' LTR"
                     /ApEinfo_fwdcolor="#cccccc"
                     /ApEinfo_revcolor="#cccccc"
                     /ApEinfo_graphicformat="arrow_data {{0 1 2 0 0 -1} {} 0}
                     width 5 offset 0"
     misc_feature    6994..7392
                     /locus_tag="Blasticidin resistance gene"
                     /label="Blasticidin resistance gene"
                     /ApEinfo_label="Blasticidin resistance gene"
                     /ApEinfo_fwdcolor="#cc66ff"
                     /ApEinfo_revcolor="#cc66ff"
                     /ApEinfo_graphicformat="arrow_data {{0 1 2 0 0 -1} {} 0}
                     width 5 offset 0"
     misc_feature    6994..7392
                     /locus_tag="Blast"
                     /label="Blast"
                     /ApEinfo_label="Blast"
                     /ApEinfo_fwdcolor="#ff6666"
                     /ApEinfo_revcolor="#ff6666"
                     /ApEinfo_graphicformat="arrow_data {{0 1 2 0 0 -1} {} 0}
                     width 5 offset 0"
     misc_feature    7416..8009
                     /locus_tag="WPRE"
                     /label="WPRE"
                     /ApEinfo_label="WPRE"
                     /ApEinfo_fwdcolor="#6666ff"
                     /ApEinfo_revcolor="#6666ff"
                     /ApEinfo_graphicformat="arrow_data {{0 1 2 0 0 -1} {} 0}
                     width 5 offset 0"
     misc_feature    7072..7077
                     /locus_tag="Bbs1 site(2)"
                     /label="Bbs1 site(2)"
                     /ApEinfo_label="Bbs1 site"
                     /ApEinfo_fwdcolor="#cccccc"
                     /ApEinfo_revcolor="#cccccc"
                     /ApEinfo_graphicformat="arrow_data {{0 1 2 0 0 -1} {} 0}
                     width 5 offset 0"
     misc_feature    7952..7957
                     /locus_tag="Bbs1 site(3)"
                     /label="Bbs1 site(3)"
                     /ApEinfo_label="Bbs1 site"
                     /ApEinfo_fwdcolor="#cccccc"
                     /ApEinfo_revcolor="#cccccc"
                     /ApEinfo_graphicformat="arrow_data {{0 1 2 0 0 -1} {} 0}
                     width 5 offset 0"
     misc_feature    6934..6993
                     /locus_tag="P2A"
                     /label="P2A"
                     /ApEinfo_label="P2A"
                     /ApEinfo_fwdcolor="#e6e6e6"
                     /ApEinfo_revcolor="#e6e6e6"
                     /ApEinfo_graphicformat="arrow_data {{0 1 2 0 0 -1} {} 0}
                     width 5 offset 0"
     misc_feature    6787..6789
                     /locus_tag="C963"
                     /label="C963"
                     /ApEinfo_label="C963"
                     /ApEinfo_fwdcolor="#66ff66"
                     /ApEinfo_revcolor="#66ff66"
                     /ApEinfo_graphicformat="arrow_data {{0 1 2 0 0 -1} {} 0}
                     width 5 offset 0"
ORIGIN
        1 gtcgacggat cgggagatct cccgatcccc tatggtgcac tctcagtaca atctgctctg
       61 atgccgcata gttaagccag tatctgctcc ctgcttgtgt gttggaggtc gctgagtagt
      121 gcgcgagcaa aatttaagct acaacaaggc aaggcttgac cgacaattgc atgaagaatc
      181 tgcttagggt taggcgtttt gcgctgcttc gcgatgtacg ggccagatat acgcgttgac
      241 attgattatt gactagttat taatagtaat caattacggg gtcattagtt catagcccat
      301 atatggagtt ccgcgttaca taacttacgg taaatggccc gcctggctga ccgcccaacg
      361 acccccgccc attgacgtca ataatgacgt atgttcccat agtaacgcca atagggactt
      421 tccattgacg tcaatgggtg gagtatttac ggtaaactgc ccacttggca gtacatcaag
      481 tgtatcatat gccaagtacg ccccctattg acgtcaatga cggtaaatgg cccgcctggc
      541 attatgccca gtacatgacc ttatgggact ttcctacttg gcagtacatc tacgtattag
      601 tcatcgctat taccatggtg atgcggtttt ggcagtacat caatgggcgt ggatagcggt
      661 ttgactcacg gggatttcca agtctccacc ccattgacgt caatgggagt ttgttttggc
      721 accaaaatca acgggacttt ccaaaatgtc gtaacaactc cgccccattg acgcaaatgg
      781 gcggtaggcg tgtacggtgg gaggtctata taagcagcgc gttttgcctg tactgggtct
      841 ctctggttag accagatctg agcctgggag ctctctggct aactagggaa cccactgctt
      901 aagcctcaat aaagcttgcc ttgagtgctt caagtagtgt gtgcccgtct gttgtgtgac
      961 tctggtaact agagatccct cagacccttt tagtcagtgt ggaaaatctc tagcagtggc
     1021 gcccgaacag ggacttgaaa gcgaaaggga aaccagagga gctctctcga cgcaggactc
     1081 ggcttgctga agcgcgcacg gcaagaggcg aggggcggcg actggtgagt acgccaaaaa
     1141 ttttgactag cggaggctag aaggagagag atgggtgcga gagcgtcagt attaagcggg
     1201 ggagaattag atcgcgatgg gaaaaaattc ggttaaggcc agggggaaag aaaaaatata
     1261 aattaaaaca tatagtatgg gcaagcaggg agctagaacg attcgcagtt aatcctggcc
     1321 tgttagaaac atcagaaggc tgtagacaaa tactgggaca gctacaacca tcccttcaga
     1381 caggatcaga agaacttaga tcattatata atacagtagc aaccctctat tgtgtgcatc
     1441 aaaggataga gataaaagac accaaggaag ctttagacaa gatagaggaa gagcaaaaca
     1501 aaagtaagac caccgcacag caagcggccg ctgatcttca gacctggagg aggagatatg
     1561 agggacaatt ggagaagtga attatataaa tataaagtag taaaaattga accattagga
     1621 gtagcaccca ccaaggcaaa gagaagagtg gtgcagagag aaaaaagagc agtgggaata
     1681 ggagctttgt tccttgggtt cttgggagca gcaggaagca ctatgggcgc agcgtcaatg
     1741 acgctgacgg tacaggccag acaattattg tctggtatag tgcagcagca gaacaatttg
     1801 ctgagggcta ttgaggcgca acagcatctg ttgcaactca cagtctgggg catcaagcag
     1861 ctccaggcaa gaatcctggc tgtggaaaga tacctaaagg atcaacagct cctggggatt
     1921 tggggttgct ctggaaaact catttgcacc actgctgtgc cttggaatgc tagttggagt
     1981 aataaatctc tggaacagat ttggaatcac acgacctgga tggagtggga cagagaaatt
     2041 aacaattaca caagcttaat acactcctta attgaagaat cgcaaaacca gcaagaaaag
     2101 aatgaacaag aattattgga attagataaa tgggcaagtt tgtggaattg gtttaacata
     2161 acaaattggc tgtggtatat aaaattattc ataatgatag taggaggctt ggtaggttta
     2221 agaatagttt ttgctgtact ttctatagtg aatagagtta ggcagggata ttcaccatta
     2281 tcgtttcaga cccacctccc aaccccgagg ggacccgaca ggcccgaagg aatagaagaa
     2341 gaaggtggag agagagacag agacagatcc attcgattag tgaacggatc ggcactgcgt
     2401 gcgccaattc tgcagacaaa tggcagtatt catccacaat tttaaaagaa aaggggggat
     2461 tggggggtac agtgcagggg aaagaatagt agacataata gcaacagaca tacaaactaa
     2521 agaattacaa aaacaaatta caaaaattca aaattttcgg gtttattaca gggacagcag
     2581 agatccagtt tggttaatta gctagctagg tcttgaaagg agtgggaatt ggctccggtg
     2641 cccgtcagtg ggcagagcgc acatcgccca cagtccccga gaagttgggg ggaggggtcg
     2701 gcaattgatc cggtgcctag agaaggtggc gcggggtaaa ctgggaaagt gatgtcgtgt
     2761 actggctccg cctttttccc gagggtgggg gagaaccgta tataagtgca gtagtcgccg
     2821 tgaacgttct ttttcgcaac gggtttgccg ccagaacaca ggaccggtgc caccatgaag
     2881 gacaacaccg tgcccctgaa gctgatcgcc ctgctggcca acggcgagtt cCACTCTGGC
     2941 GAGCAGcTGG GaGAgACcCT GGGAATGAGC aGaGCcGCca tcaacaagca catcCAGACA
     3001 CTGaGaGACT GGGGaGTgGA cGTgTTcACC GTgCCtGGcA AgGGcTACAG CCTGCCTGAG
     3061 CCTATCCAGc tgctgaacgc caagcagatc ctGGGaCAGC TGGATGGCGG aAGcGTgGCC
     3121 GTGCTGCCtG TGATcGACTC CACcAATCAG TACCTgCTgG AcagaATCGG AGAGCtgaag
     3181 tccGGCGAcG CcTGCATcGC cGAgTACCAG CAGGCTGGCa GaGGacgcaG aGGaCGGaag
     3241 tggttcagcc cattcggagc caacctgtac ctgtccATGT TCTGGaGaCT GGAgCAgGGa
     3301 CCtGCtGCtG CcATcGGact gagtctggtg atCGGaATCG TGATGGCcGA gGTgcTgaGa
     3361 AAGCTGGGaG CcGAcAAgGT gaGaGtgaag tggcctaatG ACCTgTAcCT cCAGGAcCGC
     3421 AAGCTGGCtG GCATcCTGGT GGAGCTGACa GGCAAgACaG GCGATGCcGC tCAgATcGTg
     3481 ATcGGAGCCG GaATCAACAT GGCcATGaga agaGTgGAgG AGAGcGTgGT gAAcCAGGGc
     3541 TGGATCACcC TGCAGGAgGC tGGcATCAAc CTgGAcCGga acaccctggc cgccatgctg
     3601 atcagagagc tgagaGCcGC tcTGGAgCTg TTCGAgCAgG AgGGAcTGGC tCCTTAcCTG
     3661 agcaGaTGGG AgAAGCTGga caacttcatc aacagacctg tgaagctgat catcggcgac
     3721 aaggaaatct tcGGCATcTC caGaGGAATc GACAAgCAGG gaGCtctgct gctggagcag
     3781 gacggaatca tcaagccctg gatgggcgga gaaatctccc tgagaagcgc agagaagggg
     3841 cgcgccggcg ggggatcttc cggaggcggg caaatttctt acgcaagtag aggggaattc
     3901 atgagtaact cccggaataa ccgggtgatg gtggaagggg ttggcgctcg ggtagtgcgc
     3961 ggcccggact ggaagtgggg gaagcaggac ggcggcgagg gccatgtggg caccgtccgg
     4021 agcttcgaga gccccgagga ggtggtggta gtgtgggaca acggcacagc tgccaactac
     4081 cgctgctccg gggcttacga cctccgcatc ctggacagcg cgcccaccGG CATCAAGCAT
     4141 GATGGAACCA TGTGTGATAC CTGCCGCCAG CAACCAATCA TTGGCATTCG ATGGAAGTGT
     4201 GCAGAGTGTA CAAATTATGA TTTGTGCACA GTGTGTTATC ATGGAGATAA ACATCATTTA
     4261 AGACATCGCT TTTACCGAAT TACTACACCG GGAAGTgaga gggttctgtt agagtctcgt
     4321 aggaaatcta agaagattac agccagagga atctttgcag gtgccagagt ggtgcgagga
     4381 gtggactggc agtgggaaga tcaagatgga ggaaatggac gtaggggaaa ggtaacagaa
     4441 atccaggact ggagtgcatc aagcccacat agcgcagcat atgtcctctg ggataatggt
     4501 gctaagaacc tttacagagt tggctttgag ggcatgtctg atctgaaatg tgtccaggat
     4561 gccaagggag gttctttcta cagagatcac tgccctgtgc taggtgagca gaatggcaac
     4621 aggaatcctg gtggattgca gattggtgac ctggtaaata tagatctcga cctcgaaatt
     4681 gtacagtctt tgcagcatgg tcatggagga tggactgatg gaatgtttga gactttaact
     4741 acaactggaa ctgtttgtgg cattgatgaa gatcatgaca ttgtagtaca gtatccaagt
     4801 ggcaataggt ggaccttcaa tcctgctgtt ctcactaaag cgaacattgt ccgaagtgga
     4861 gatgctgctc agggtgcaga aggaggcacc tcgcagtttc aagtgggtga tcttgtacaa
     4921 gtttgttatg acctggaacg aattaaactt ctacaaagag gacatggaga atgggctgaa
     4981 gcgatgcttc caactttagg taaagttggc cgagtacaac agatttattc agacagtgat
     5041 ttaaaggtgg aagtttgtgg aacatcttgg acatacaatc cagcagcagt ttccaaggtg
     5101 gcatctgcag gatcagccat tagcaatgca tctggtgaaa gactctcaca actcctgaag
     5161 aaattatttg aaacccaaga atctggtgac ctcaatgaag aattagttaa ggctgctgcc
     5221 aatggagatg ttgctaaagt ggaagatttg cttaaaagac cagatgtgga tgtaaatggg
     5281 caatgtgctg gccacacagc tatgcaagct gctagtcaga atggacatgt tgacattttg
     5341 aagttacttt tgaagcaaaa cgtggatgtc gaagcagagg ataaagatgg tgatagagca
     5401 gttcaccatg cagcttttgg agatgaaggc gctgttatag aagtactaca tcgaggtagt
     5461 gctgatttga atgctcgaaa caagcgccga cagacaccac ttcatattgc tgtcaataaa
     5521 ggtcatcttc aagttgtgaa gactttattg gactttggct gtcatcccag tctccaggat
     5581 tctgaaggtg atacccctct tcatgatgca ataagtaaga aacgtgatga tatcctagca
     5641 gttcttttgg aagctggagc agatgttacc atcacaaaca ataatggatt taatgctctg
     5701 catcatgctg cactaagggg aaatcccagt gcaatgcgtg ttttactatc taaattacca
     5761 agaccatgga ttgtggatga gaagaaagat gatggttata ctgccttaca tctggctgcc
     5821 cttaataatc acgtagaagt ggctgaactg ttggtacatc agggtaatgc aaacctggat
     5881 atccagaatg tgaaccaaca aactgcccta caccttgctg ttgaacgaca gcatacccag
     5941 attgttaggc ttttggtccg tgcaggtgcc aagcttgata ttcaggataa ggatggggat
     6001 actcctttgc atgaagctct aaggcatcac actttgtctc agctacgtca gctccaagat
     6061 atgcaagatg tggggaaggt ggatgctgcc tgggagccat ccaaaaacac gttaataatg
     6121 ggacttggta cccagggggc agagaagaag agtgcagcat ctattgcctg tttcttggca
     6181 gccaatggtg ctgacctgag cattcgaaat aagaagggtc aatcgccact tgatctctgt
     6241 cctgatccga atctctgcaa agcactggca aagtgtcata aggaaaaagt cagtggtcaa
     6301 gtgggttctc ggagtccttc tatgattagt aatgattctg aaaccttaga agagtgtatg
     6361 gtgtgctcag atatgaagag agatactctt tttggtccat gtggacatat tgctacctgt
     6421 tctttatgtt ctccacgtgt caagaaatgc ctcatctgta aagaacaggt tcaatccagg
     6481 acaaagattg aagaatgtgt ggtatgctct gacaagaaag cagctgttct ttttcaaccc
     6541 tgtggccaca tgtgtgcttg tgagaactgt gctaacctga tgaaaaagtg tgtgcagtgt
     6601 cgagcagtag ttgaacgaag agtgcctttc attatgtgct gtggagggaa aagttcagaa
     6661 gatgccactg atgatatctc aagtgggaat attccagtat tacaaaagga caaggataat
     6721 accaatgtca atgcagatgt gcaaaagttg cagcaacagt tacaagacat taaagagcag
     6781 acaatgtgcc ctgtgtgtct agatcgtctg aagaatatga ttttcctttg tggtcacgga
     6841 acctgtcaac tctgtggaga ccgcatgagt gaatgtccta tctgtcgcaa ggctattgaa
     6901 cgaaggattc ttttgtatGg cggccgcgGA TCCGGCGCAA CAAACTTCTC TCTGCTGAAA
     6961 CAAGCCGGAG ATGTCGAAGA GAATCCTGGA CCGatggcca agcctttgtc tcaagaagaa
     7021 tccaccctca ttgaaagagc aacggctaca atcaacagca tccccatctc tgaagactac
     7081 agcgtcgcca gcgcagctct ctctagcgac ggccgcatct tcactggtgt caatgtatat
     7141 cattttactg ggggaccttg tgcagaactc gtggtgctgg gcactgctgc tgctgcggca
     7201 gctggcaacc tgacttgtat cgtcgcgatc ggaaatgaga acaggggcat cttgagcccc
     7261 tgcggacggt gccgacaggt gcttctcgat ctgcatcctg ggatcaaagc catagtgaag
     7321 gacagtgatg gacagccgac ggcagttggg attcgtgaat tgctgccctc tggttatgtg
     7381 tgggagggct aagaattcga tatcaagctt atcggtaatc aacctctgga ttacaaaatt
     7441 tgtgaaagat tgactggtat tcttaactat gttgctcctt ttacgctatg tggatacgct
     7501 gctttaatgc ctttgtatca tgctattgct tcccgtatgg ctttcatttt ctcctccttg
     7561 tataaatcct ggttgctgtc tctttatgag gagttgtggc ccgttgtcag gcaacgtggc
     7621 gtggtgtgca ctgtgtttgc tgacgcaacc cccactggtt ggggcattgc caccacctgt
     7681 cagctccttt ccgggacttt cgctttcccc ctccctattg ccacggcgga actcatcgcc
     7741 gcctgccttg cccgctgctg gacaggggct cggctgttgg gcactgacaa ttccgtggtg
     7801 ttgtcgggga aatcatcgtc ctttccttgg ctgctcgcct gtgttgccac ctggattctg
     7861 cgcgggacgt ccttctgcta cgtcccttcg gccctcaatc cagcggacct tccttcccgc
     7921 ggcctgctgc cggctctgcg gcctcttccg cgtcttcgcc ttcgccctca gacgagtcgg
     7981 atctcccttt gggccgcctc cccgcatcga taccgtcgac ctcgagacct agaaaaacat
     8041 ggagcaatca caagtagcaa tacagcagct accaatgctg attgtgcctg gctagaagca
     8101 caagaggagg aggaggtggg ttttccagtc acacctcagg tacctttaag accaatgact
     8161 tacaaggcag ctgtagatct tagccacttt ttaaaagaaa aggggggact ggaagggcta
     8221 attcactccc aacgaagaca agatatcctt gatctgtgga tctaccacac acaaggctac
     8281 ttccctgatt ggcagaacta cacaccaggg ccagggatca gatatccact gacctttgga
     8341 tggtgctaca agctagtacc agttgagcaa gagaaggtag aagaagccaa tgaaggagag
     8401 aacacccgct tgttacaccc tgtgagcctg catgggatgg atgacccgga gagagaagta
     8461 ttagagtgga ggtttgacag ccgcctagca tttcatcaca tggcccgaga gctgcatccg
     8521 gactgtactg ggtctctctg gttagaccag atctgagcct gggagctctc tggctaacta
     8581 gggaacccac tgcttaagcc tcaataaagc ttgccttgag tgcttcaagt agtgtgtgcc
     8641 cgtctgttgt gtgactctgg taactagaga tccctcagac ccttttagtc agtgtggaaa
     8701 atctctagca gggcccgttt aaacccgctg atcagcctcg actgtgcctt ctagttgcca
     8761 gccatctgtt gtttgcccct cccccgtgcc ttccttgacc ctggaaggtg ccactcccac
     8821 tgtcctttcc taataaaatg aggaaattgc atcgcattgt ctgagtaggt gtcattctat
     8881 tctggggggt ggggtggggc aggacagcaa gggggaggat tgggaagaca atagcaggca
     8941 tgctggggat gcggtgggct ctatggcttc tgaggcggaa agaaccagct ggggctctag
     9001 ggggtatccc cnnnnnnnnn nnnnnnnnnn nnnnnnnnnn nnnnnnnnnn nnnnnnnnnn
     9061 nnnnnnnnnn nnnnnnnnnn nnnnnnnnnn nnnnnnnnnn nnnnnnnnnn nnnnnnnnnn
     9121 nnnnnnnnnn nnnnncnnnn nnnnnnnnnn nnnnnnnnnn nnnnnnnnnn nnnnnnnnnn
     9181 nnnnnnnnnn nnnnnnnnnn nnnnnnnnnn nnnnnnnnnn nnnnnnnann nnnnnnnnnn
     9241 nnnnnnnnnn nnnnnnnnnn nnnnnnnnnn nnnnnnncct ttgacgttgg agtccacgtt
     9301 ctttnnnnnn nnnnnnnnnn nnnnnnnnnn nnnnnnnnnn naccctatct cggtctattc
     9361 ttttgattta taagggattt tgccgatttc ggcctattgg ttaaaaaatg agctgattta
     9421 acaaaaattt aacgcgaatt aattctgtgg aatgtgtgtc agttagggtg tggaaagtcc
     9481 ccaggctccc cagcaggcag aagtatgcaa agcatgcatc tcaattagtc agcaaccagg
     9541 tgtggaaagt ccccaggctc cccagcaggc agaagtatgc aaagcatgca tctcaattag
     9601 tcagcaacca tagtcccgcc cctaactccg cccatcccgc ccctaactcc gcccagttcc
     9661 gcccattctc cgccccatgg ctgactaatt ttttttattt atgcagaggc cgaggccgcc
     9721 tctgcctctg agctattcca gaagtagtga ggaggctttt ttggaggcct aggcttttgc
     9781 aaaaagctcc cgggagcttg tatatccatt ttcggatctg atcagcacgt gttgacaatt
     9841 aatcatcggc atagtatatc ggcatagtat aatacgacaa ggtgaggaac taaaccatgg
     9901 ccaagttgac cagtgccgtt ccggtgctca ccgcgcgcga cgtcgccgga gcggtcgagt
     9961 tctggaccga ccggctcggg ttctcccggg acttcgtgga ggacgacttc gccggtgtgg
    10021 tccgggacga cgtgaccctg ttcatcagcg cggtccagga ccaggtggtg ccggacaaca
    10081 ccctggcctg ggtgtgggtg cgcggcctgg acgagctgta cgccgagtgg tcggaggtcg
    10141 tgtccacgaa cttccgggac gcctccgggc cggccatgac cgagatcggc gagcagccgt
    10201 gggggcggga gttcgccctg cgcgacccgg ccggcaactg cgtgcacttc gtggccgagg
    10261 agcaggactg acacgtgcta cgagatttcg attccaccgc cgccttctat gaaaggttgg
    10321 gcttcggaat cgttttccgg gacgccggct ggatgatcct ccagcgcggg gatctcatgc
    10381 tggagttctt cgcccacccc aacttgttta ttgcagctta taatggttac aaataaagca
    10441 atagcatcac aaatttcaca aataaagcat ttttttcact gcattctagt tgtggtttgt
    10501 ccaaactcat caatgtatct tatcatgtct gtataccgtc gacctctagc tagagcttgg
    10561 cgtaatcatg gtcatagctg tttcctgtgt gaaattgtta tccgctcaca attccacaca
    10621 acatacgagc cggaagcata aagtgtaaag cctggggtgc ctaatgagtg agctaactca
    10681 cattaattgc gttgcgctca ctgcccgctt tccagtcggg aaacctgtcg tgccagctgc
    10741 attaatgaat cggccaacgc gcggggagag gcggtttgcg tattgggcgc tcttccgctt
    10801 cctcgctcac tgactcgctg cgctcggtcg ttcggctgcg gcgagcggta tcagctcact
    10861 caaaggcggt aatacggtta tccacagaat caggggataa cgcaggaaag aacatgtgag
    10921 caaaaggcca gcaaaaggcc aggaaccgta aaaaggccgc gttgctggcg tttttccata
    10981 ggctccgccc ccctgacgag catcacaaaa atcgacgctc aagtcagagg tggcgaaacc
    11041 cgacaggact ataaagatac caggcgtttc cccctggaag ctccctcgtg cgctctcctg
    11101 ttccgaccct gccgcttacc ggatacctgt ccgcctttct cccttcggga agcgtggcgc
    11161 tttctcatag ctcacgctgt aggtatctca gttcggtgta ggtcgttcgc tccaagctgg
    11221 gctgtgtgca cgaacccccc gttcagcccg accgctgcgc cttatccggt aactatcgtc
    11281 ttgagtccaa cccggtaaga cacgacttat cgccactggc agcagccact ggtaacagga
    11341 ttagcagagc gaggtatgta ggcggtgcta cagagttctt gaagtggtgg cctaactacg
    11401 gctacactag aagaacagta tttggtatct gcgctctgct gaagccagtt accttcggaa
    11461 aaagagttgg tagctcttga tccggcaaac aaaccaccgc tggtagcggt ggtttttttg
    11521 tttgcaagca gcagattacg cgcagaaaaa aaggatctca agaagatcct ttgatctttt
    11581 ctacggggtc tgacgctcag tggaacgaaa actcacgtta agggattttg gtcatgagat
    11641 tatcaaaaag gatcttcacc tagatccttt taaattaaaa atgaagtttt aaatcaatct
    11701 aaagtatata tgagtaaact tggtctgaca gttaccaatg cttaatcagt gaggcaccta
    11761 tctcagcgat ctgtctattt cgttcatcca tagttgcctg actccccgtc gtgtagataa
    11821 ctacgatacg ggagggctta ccatctggcc ccagtgctgc aatgataccg cgagacccac
    11881 gctcaccggc tccagattta tcagcaataa accagccagc cggaagggcc gagcgcagaa
    11941 gtggtcctgc aactttatcc gcctccatcc agtctattaa ttgttgccgg gaagctagag
    12001 taagtagttc gccagttaat agtttgcgca acgttgttgc cattgctaca ggcatcgtgg
    12061 tgtcacgctc gtcgtttggt atggcttcat tcagctccgg ttcccaacga tcaaggcgag
    12121 ttacatgatc ccccatgttg tgcaaaaaag cggttagctc cttcggtcct ccgatcgttg
    12181 tcagaagtaa gttggccgca gtgttatcac tcatggttat ggcagcactg cataattctc
    12241 ttactgtcat gccatccgta agatgctttt ctgtgactgg tgagtactca accaagtcat
    12301 tctgagaata gtgtatgcgg cgaccgagtt gctcttgccc ggcgtcaata cgggataata
    12361 ccgcgccaca tagcagaact ttaaaagtgc tcatcattgg aaaacgttct tcggggcgaa
    12421 aactctcaag gatcttaccg ctgttgagat ccagttcgat gtaacccact cgtgcaccca
    12481 actgatcttc agcatctttt actttcacca gcgtttctgg gtgagcaaaa acaggaaggc
    12541 aaaatgccgc aaaaaaggga ataagggcga cacggaaatg ttgaatactc atactcttcc
    12601 tttttcaata ttattgaagc atttatcagg gttattgtct catgagcgga tacatatttg
    12661 aatgtattta gaaaaataaa caaatagggg ttccgcgcac atttccccga aaagtgccac
    12721 ctgac     
//
