# Supplementary material for: BioE3 identifies specific substrates of ubiquitin E3 ligases
Source: Nat Commun. 2023 Nov 23;14:7656. doi: 10.1038/s41467-023-43326-8 (PMC10667490; doi:10.1038/s41467-023-43326-8)
Supplement: Supplementary file 15 — Source Data [file 41467_2023_43326_MOESM15_ESM.zip › Source_Data_File/Representative_constructs/Lenti_EFS_BirAopt_GSQ_MIB1ca_P2A_blast.ape]

LOCUS       Lenti_EFS_BirAop       12725 bp ds-DNA     circular     25-APR-2023
DEFINITION  
ACCESSION   
VERSION     
SOURCE      
  ORGANISM  
COMMENT     based on http://www.addgene.org/52962/sequences/ lentiCas9-Blast 
COMMENT     C963A RING mutant
COMMENT     
COMMENT     ApEinfo:methylated:1
FEATURES             Location/Qualifiers
     misc_feature    3901..6918
                     /locus_tag="MIB1"
                     /label="MIB1"
                     /ApEinfo_label="MIB1"
                     /ApEinfo_fwdcolor="#ff6fcf"
                     /ApEinfo_revcolor="#ff6fcf"
                     /ApEinfo_graphicformat="arrow_data {{0 1 2 0 0 -1} {} 0}
                     width 5 offset 0"
     misc_feature    2875..3837
                     /locus_tag="BirAopt"
                     /label="BirAopt"
                     /ApEinfo_label="BirAopt"
                     /ApEinfo_fwdcolor="#ccff66"
                     /ApEinfo_revcolor="#ccff66"
                     /ApEinfo_graphicformat="arrow_data {{0 1 2 0 0 -1} {} 0}
                     width 5 offset 0"
     primer_bind     complement(10567..10587)
                     /locus_tag="M13-rev"
                     /label="M13-rev"
                     /ApEinfo_label="M13-rev"
                     /ApEinfo_fwdcolor="cyan"
                     /ApEinfo_revcolor="green"
                     /ApEinfo_graphicformat="arrow_data {{0 1 2 0 0 -1} {} 0}
                     width 5 offset 0"
     misc_feature    3847..3894
                     /locus_tag="GSQ"
                     /label="GSQ"
                     /ApEinfo_label="GSQ"
                     /ApEinfo_fwdcolor="#b3b3b3"
                     /ApEinfo_revcolor="#b3b3b3"
                     /ApEinfo_graphicformat="arrow_data {{0 1 2 0 0 -1} {} 0}
                     width 5 offset 0"
     rep_origin      complement(10955..11637)
                     /locus_tag="ColE1 origin"
                     /label="ColE1 origin"
                     /ApEinfo_label="ColE1 origin"
                     /ApEinfo_fwdcolor="gray50"
                     /ApEinfo_revcolor="gray50"
                     /ApEinfo_graphicformat="arrow_data {{0 1 2 0 0 -1} {} 0}
                     width 5 offset 0"
     misc_binding    complement(10593..10615)
                     /locus_tag="LacO"
                     /label="LacO"
                     /ApEinfo_label="LacO"
                     /ApEinfo_fwdcolor="cornflower blue"
                     /ApEinfo_revcolor="cornflower blue"
                     /ApEinfo_graphicformat="arrow_data {{0 1 2 0 0 -1} {} 0}
                     width 5 offset 0"
     CDS             complement(11735..12394)
                     /locus_tag="AmpR"
                     /label="AmpR"
                     /ApEinfo_label="AmpR"
                     /ApEinfo_fwdcolor="yellow"
                     /ApEinfo_revcolor="yellow"
                     /ApEinfo_graphicformat="arrow_data {{0 1 2 0 0 -1} {} 0}
                     width 5 offset 0"
     misc_feature    2453..2557
                     /locus_tag="cPPT (central polypurine tract)"
                     /label="cPPT (central polypurine tract)"
                     /ApEinfo_label="cPPT (central polypurine tract)"
                     /ApEinfo_fwdcolor="#cccccc"
                     /ApEinfo_revcolor="#cccccc"
                     /ApEinfo_graphicformat="arrow_data {{0 1 2 0 0 -1} {} 0}
                     width 5 offset 0"
     misc_feature    1680..1912
                     /locus_tag="RRE (Rev binding element)"
                     /label="RRE (Rev binding element)"
                     /ApEinfo_label="RRE (Rev binding element)"
                     /ApEinfo_fwdcolor="#cccccc"
                     /ApEinfo_revcolor="#cccccc"
                     /ApEinfo_graphicformat="arrow_data {{0 1 2 0 0 -1} {} 0}
                     width 5 offset 0"
     misc_feature    8234..8239
                     /locus_tag="Bbs1 site"
                     /label="Bbs1 site"
                     /ApEinfo_label="Bbs1 site"
                     /ApEinfo_fwdcolor="#cccccc"
                     /ApEinfo_revcolor="#cccccc"
                     /ApEinfo_graphicformat="arrow_data {{0 1 2 0 0 -1} {} 0}
                     width 5 offset 0"
     misc_feature    8924..8929
                     /locus_tag="Bbs1 site(1)"
                     /label="Bbs1 site(1)"
                     /ApEinfo_label="Bbs1 site"
                     /ApEinfo_fwdcolor="#cccccc"
                     /ApEinfo_revcolor="#cccccc"
                     /ApEinfo_graphicformat="arrow_data {{0 1 2 0 0 -1} {} 0}
                     width 5 offset 0"
     misc_feature    828..1016
                     /locus_tag="5'LTR"
                     /label="5'LTR"
                     /ApEinfo_label="5'LTR"
                     /ApEinfo_fwdcolor="#cccccc"
                     /ApEinfo_revcolor="#cccccc"
                     /ApEinfo_graphicformat="arrow_data {{0 1 2 0 0 -1} {} 0}
                     width 5 offset 0"
     misc_feature    8524..8712
                     /locus_tag="3' LTR"
                     /label="3' LTR"
                     /ApEinfo_label="3' LTR"
                     /ApEinfo_fwdcolor="#cccccc"
                     /ApEinfo_revcolor="#cccccc"
                     /ApEinfo_graphicformat="arrow_data {{0 1 2 0 0 -1} {} 0}
                     width 5 offset 0"
     misc_feature    6994..7392
                     /locus_tag="Blasticidin resistance gene"
                     /label="Blasticidin resistance gene"
                     /ApEinfo_label="Blasticidin resistance gene"
                     /ApEinfo_fwdcolor="#cc66ff"
                     /ApEinfo_revcolor="#cc66ff"
                     /ApEinfo_graphicformat="arrow_data {{0 1 2 0 0 -1} {} 0}
                     width 5 offset 0"
     misc_feature    6994..7392
                     /locus_tag="Blast"
                     /label="Blast"
                     /ApEinfo_label="Blast"
                     /ApEinfo_fwdcolor="#ff6666"
                     /ApEinfo_revcolor="#ff6666"
                     /ApEinfo_graphicformat="arrow_data {{0 1 2 0 0 -1} {} 0}
                     width 5 offset 0"
     misc_feature    7416..8009
                     /locus_tag="WPRE"
                     /label="WPRE"
                     /ApEinfo_label="WPRE"
                     /ApEinfo_fwdcolor="#6666ff"
                     /ApEinfo_revcolor="#6666ff"
                     /ApEinfo_graphicformat="arrow_data {{0 1 2 0 0 -1} {} 0}
                     width 5 offset 0"
     misc_feature    7072..7077
                     /locus_tag="Bbs1 site(2)"
                     /label="Bbs1 site(2)"
                     /ApEinfo_label="Bbs1 site"
                     /ApEinfo_fwdcolor="#cccccc"
                     /ApEinfo_revcolor="#cccccc"
                     /ApEinfo_graphicformat="arrow_data {{0 1 2 0 0 -1} {} 0}
                     width 5 offset 0"
     misc_feature    7952..7957
                     /locus_tag="Bbs1 site(3)"
                     /label="Bbs1 site(3)"
                     /ApEinfo_label="Bbs1 site"
                     /ApEinfo_fwdcolor="#cccccc"
                     /ApEinfo_revcolor="#cccccc"
                     /ApEinfo_graphicformat="arrow_data {{0 1 2 0 0 -1} {} 0}
                     width 5 offset 0"
     misc_feature    6934..6993
                     /locus_tag="P2A"
                     /label="P2A"
                     /ApEinfo_label="P2A"
                     /ApEinfo_fwdcolor="#e6e6e6"
                     /ApEinfo_revcolor="#e6e6e6"
                     /ApEinfo_graphicformat="arrow_data {{0 1 2 0 0 -1} {} 0}
                     width 5 offset 0"
     misc_feature    6787..6789
                     /locus_tag="C963A"
                     /label="C963A"
                     /ApEinfo_label="C963A"
                     /ApEinfo_fwdcolor="#ccff66"
                     /ApEinfo_revcolor="#ccff66"
                     /ApEinfo_graphicformat="arrow_data {{0 1 2 0 0 -1} {} 0}
                     width 5 offset 0"
ORIGIN
        1 gtcgacggat cgggagatct cccgatcccc tatggtgcac tctcagtaca atctgctctg
       61 atgccgcata gttaagccag tatctgctcc ctgcttgtgt gttggaggtc gctgagtagt
      121 gcgcgagcaa aatttaagct acaacaaggc aaggcttgac cgacaattgc atgaagaatc
      181 tgcttagggt taggcgtttt gcgctgcttc gcgatgtacg ggccagatat acgcgttgac
      241 attgattatt gactagttat taatagtaat caattacggg gtcattagtt catagcccat
      301 atatggagtt ccgcgttaca taacttacgg taaatggccc gcctggctga ccgcccaacg
      361 acccccgccc attgacgtca ataatgacgt atgttcccat agtaacgcca atagggactt
      421 tccattgacg tcaatgggtg gagtatttac ggtaaactgc ccacttggca gtacatcaag
      481 tgtatcatat gccaagtacg ccccctattg acgtcaatga cggtaaatgg cccgcctggc
      541 attatgccca gtacatgacc ttatgggact ttcctacttg gcagtacatc tacgtattag
      601 tcatcgctat taccatggtg atgcggtttt ggcagtacat caatgggcgt ggatagcggt
      661 ttgactcacg gggatttcca agtctccacc ccattgacgt caatgggagt ttgttttggc
      721 accaaaatca acgggacttt ccaaaatgtc gtaacaactc cgccccattg acgcaaatgg
      781 gcggtaggcg tgtacggtgg gaggtctata taagcagcgc gttttgcctg tactgggtct
      841 ctctggttag accagatctg agcctgggag ctctctggct aactagggaa cccactgctt
      901 aagcctcaat aaagcttgcc ttgagtgctt caagtagtgt gtgcccgtct gttgtgtgac
      961 tctggtaact agagatccct cagacccttt tagtcagtgt ggaaaatctc tagcagtggc
     1021 gcccgaacag ggacttgaaa gcgaaaggga aaccagagga gctctctcga cgcaggactc
     1081 ggcttgctga agcgcgcacg gcaagaggcg aggggcggcg actggtgagt acgccaaaaa
     1141 ttttgactag cggaggctag aaggagagag atgggtgcga gagcgtcagt attaagcggg
     1201 ggagaattag atcgcgatgg gaaaaaattc ggttaaggcc agggggaaag aaaaaatata
     1261 aattaaaaca tatagtatgg gcaagcaggg agctagaacg attcgcagtt aatcctggcc
     1321 tgttagaaac atcagaaggc tgtagacaaa tactgggaca gctacaacca tcccttcaga
     1381 caggatcaga agaacttaga tcattatata atacagtagc aaccctctat tgtgtgcatc
     1441 aaaggataga gataaaagac accaaggaag ctttagacaa gatagaggaa gagcaaaaca
     1501 aaagtaagac caccgcacag caagcggccg ctgatcttca gacctggagg aggagatatg
     1561 agggacaatt ggagaagtga attatataaa tataaagtag taaaaattga accattagga
     1621 gtagcaccca ccaaggcaaa gagaagagtg gtgcagagag aaaaaagagc agtgggaata
     1681 ggagctttgt tccttgggtt cttgggagca gcaggaagca ctatgggcgc agcgtcaatg
     1741 acgctgacgg tacaggccag acaattattg tctggtatag tgcagcagca gaacaatttg
     1801 ctgagggcta ttgaggcgca acagcatctg ttgcaactca cagtctgggg catcaagcag
     1861 ctccaggcaa gaatcctggc tgtggaaaga tacctaaagg atcaacagct cctggggatt
     1921 tggggttgct ctggaaaact catttgcacc actgctgtgc cttggaatgc tagttggagt
     1981 aataaatctc tggaacagat ttggaatcac acgacctgga tggagtggga cagagaaatt
     2041 aacaattaca caagcttaat acactcctta attgaagaat cgcaaaacca gcaagaaaag
     2101 aatgaacaag aattattgga attagataaa tgggcaagtt tgtggaattg gtttaacata
     2161 acaaattggc tgtggtatat aaaattattc ataatgatag taggaggctt ggtaggttta
     2221 agaatagttt ttgctgtact ttctatagtg aatagagtta ggcagggata ttcaccatta
     2281 tcgtttcaga cccacctccc aaccccgagg ggacccgaca ggcccgaagg aatagaagaa
     2341 gaaggtggag agagagacag agacagatcc attcgattag tgaacggatc ggcactgcgt
     2401 gcgccaattc tgcagacaaa tggcagtatt catccacaat tttaaaagaa aaggggggat
     2461 tggggggtac agtgcagggg aaagaatagt agacataata gcaacagaca tacaaactaa
     2521 agaattacaa aaacaaatta caaaaattca aaattttcgg gtttattaca gggacagcag
     2581 agatccagtt tggttaatta gctagctagg tcttgaaagg agtgggaatt ggctccggtg
     2641 cccgtcagtg ggcagagcgc acatcgccca cagtccccga gaagttgggg ggaggggtcg
     2701 gcaattgatc cggtgcctag agaaggtggc gcggggtaaa ctgggaaagt gatgtcgtgt
     2761 actggctccg cctttttccc gagggtgggg gagaaccgta tataagtgca gtagtcgccg
     2821 tgaacgttct ttttcgcaac gggtttgccg ccagaacaca ggaccggtgc caccatgaag
     2881 gacaacaccg tgcccctgaa gctgatcgcc ctgctggcca acggcgagtt cCACTCTGGC
     2941 GAGCAGcTGG GaGAgACcCT GGGAATGAGC aGaGCcGCca tcaacaagca catcCAGACA
     3001 CTGaGaGACT GGGGaGTgGA cGTgTTcACC GTgCCtGGcA AgGGcTACAG CCTGCCTGAG
     3061 CCTATCCAGc tgctgaacgc caagcagatc ctGGGaCAGC TGGATGGCGG aAGcGTgGCC
     3121 GTGCTGCCtG TGATcGACTC CACcAATCAG TACCTgCTgG AcagaATCGG AGAGCtgaag
     3181 tccGGCGAcG CcTGCATcGC cGAgTACCAG CAGGCTGGCa GaGGacgcaG aGGaCGGaag
     3241 tggttcagcc cattcggagc caacctgtac ctgtccATGT TCTGGaGaCT GGAgCAgGGa
     3301 CCtGCtGCtG CcATcGGact gagtctggtg atCGGaATCG TGATGGCcGA gGTgcTgaGa
     3361 AAGCTGGGaG CcGAcAAgGT gaGaGtgaag tggcctaatG ACCTgTAcCT cCAGGAcCGC
     3421 AAGCTGGCtG GCATcCTGGT GGAGCTGACa GGCAAgACaG GCGATGCcGC tCAgATcGTg
     3481 ATcGGAGCCG GaATCAACAT GGCcATGaga agaGTgGAgG AGAGcGTgGT gAAcCAGGGc
     3541 TGGATCACcC TGCAGGAgGC tGGcATCAAc CTgGAcCGga acaccctggc cgccatgctg
     3601 atcagagagc tgagaGCcGC tcTGGAgCTg TTCGAgCAgG AgGGAcTGGC tCCTTAcCTG
     3661 agcaGaTGGG AgAAGCTGga caacttcatc aacagacctg tgaagctgat catcggcgac
     3721 aaggaaatct tcGGCATcTC caGaGGAATc GACAAgCAGG gaGCtctgct gctggagcag
     3781 gacggaatca tcaagccctg gatgggcgga gaaatctccc tgagaagcgc agagaagggg
     3841 cgcgccggcg ggggatcttc cggaggcggg caaatttctt acgcaagtag aggggaattc
     3901 atgagtaact cccggaataa ccgggtgatg gtggaagggg ttggcgctcg ggtagtgcgc
     3961 ggcccggact ggaagtgggg gaagcaggac ggcggcgagg gccatgtggg caccgtccgg
     4021 agcttcgaga gccccgagga ggtggtggta gtgtgggaca acggcacagc tgccaactac
     4081 cgctgctccg gggcttacga cctccgcatc ctggacagcg cgcccaccGG CATCAAGCAT
     4141 GATGGAACCA TGTGTGATAC CTGCCGCCAG CAACCAATCA TTGGCATTCG ATGGAAGTGT
     4201 GCAGAGTGTA CAAATTATGA TTTGTGCACA GTGTGTTATC ATGGAGATAA ACATCATTTA
     4261 AGACATCGCT TTTACCGAAT TACTACACCG GGAAGTgaga gggttctgtt agagtctcgt
     4321 aggaaatcta agaagattac agccagagga atctttgcag gtgccagagt ggtgcgagga
     4381 gtggactggc agtgggaaga tcaagatgga ggaaatggac gtaggggaaa ggtaacagaa
     4441 atccaggact ggagtgcatc aagcccacat agcgcagcat atgtcctctg ggataatggt
     4501 gctaagaacc tttacagagt tggctttgag ggcatgtctg atctgaaatg tgtccaggat
     4561 gccaagggag gttctttcta cagagatcac tgccctgtgc taggtgagca gaatggcaac
     4621 aggaatcctg gtggattgca gattggtgac ctggtaaata tagatctcga cctcgaaatt
     4681 gtacagtctt tgcagcatgg tcatggagga tggactgatg gaatgtttga gactttaact
     4741 acaactggaa ctgtttgtgg cattgatgaa gatcatgaca ttgtagtaca gtatccaagt
     4801 ggcaataggt ggaccttcaa tcctgctgtt ctcactaaag cgaacattgt ccgaagtgga
     4861 gatgctgctc agggtgcaga aggaggcacc tcgcagtttc aagtgggtga tcttgtacaa
     4921 gtttgttatg acctggaacg aattaaactt ctacaaagag gacatggaga atgggctgaa
     4981 gcgatgcttc caactttagg taaagttggc cgagtacaac agatttattc agacagtgat
     5041 ttaaaggtgg aagtttgtgg aacatcttgg acatacaatc cagcagcagt ttccaaggtg
     5101 gcatctgcag gatcagccat tagcaatgca tctggtgaaa gactctcaca actcctgaag
     5161 aaattatttg aaacccaaga atctggtgac ctcaatgaag aattagttaa ggctgctgcc
     5221 aatggagatg ttgctaaagt ggaagatttg cttaaaagac cagatgtgga tgtaaatggg
     5281 caatgtgctg gccacacagc tatgcaagct gctagtcaga atggacatgt tgacattttg
     5341 aagttacttt tgaagcaaaa cgtggatgtc gaagcagagg ataaagatgg tgatagagca
     5401 gttcaccatg cagcttttgg agatgaaggc gctgttatag aagtactaca tcgaggtagt
     5461 gctgatttga atgctcgaaa caagcgccga cagacaccac ttcatattgc tgtcaataaa
     5521 ggtcatcttc aagttgtgaa gactttattg gactttggct gtcatcccag tctccaggat
     5581 tctgaaggtg atacccctct tcatgatgca ataagtaaga aacgtgatga tatcctagca
     5641 gttcttttgg aagctggagc agatgttacc atcacaaaca ataatggatt taatgctctg
     5701 catcatgctg cactaagggg aaatcccagt gcaatgcgtg ttttactatc taaattacca
     5761 agaccatgga ttgtggatga gaagaaagat gatggttata ctgccttaca tctggctgcc
     5821 cttaataatc acgtagaagt ggctgaactg ttggtacatc agggtaatgc aaacctggat
     5881 atccagaatg tgaaccaaca aactgcccta caccttgctg ttgaacgaca gcatacccag
     5941 attgttaggc ttttggtccg tgcaggtgcc aagcttgata ttcaggataa ggatggggat
     6001 actcctttgc atgaagctct aaggcatcac actttgtctc agctacgtca gctccaagat
     6061 atgcaagatg tggggaaggt ggatgctgcc tgggagccat ccaaaaacac gttaataatg
     6121 ggacttggta cccagggggc agagaagaag agtgcagcat ctattgcctg tttcttggca
     6181 gccaatggtg ctgacctgag cattcgaaat aagaagggtc aatcgccact tgatctctgt
     6241 cctgatccga atctctgcaa agcactggca aagtgtcata aggaaaaagt cagtggtcaa
     6301 gtgggttctc ggagtccttc tatgattagt aatgattctg aaaccttaga agagtgtatg
     6361 gtgtgctcag atatgaagag agatactctt tttggtccat gtggacatat tgctacctgt
     6421 tctttatgtt ctccacgtgt caagaaatgc ctcatctgta aagaacaggt tcaatccagg
     6481 acaaagattg aagaatgtgt ggtatgctct gacaagaaag cagctgttct ttttcaaccc
     6541 tgtggccaca tgtgtgcttg tgagaactgt gctaacctga tgaaaaagtg tgtgcagtgt
     6601 cgagcagtag ttgaacgaag agtgcctttc attatgtgct gtggagggaa aagttcagaa
     6661 gatgccactg atgatatctc aagtgggaat attccagtat tacaaaagga caaggataat
     6721 accaatgtca atgcagatgt gcaaaagttg cagcaacagt tacaagacat taaagagcag
     6781 acaatgGCcc ctgtgtgtct agatcgtctg aagaatatga ttttcctttg tggtcacgga
     6841 acctgtcaac tctgtggaga ccgcatgagt gaatgtccta tctgtcgcaa ggctattgaa
     6901 cgaaggattc ttttgtatGg cggccgcgGA TCCGGCGCAA CAAACTTCTC TCTGCTGAAA
     6961 CAAGCCGGAG ATGTCGAAGA GAATCCTGGA CCGatggcca agcctttgtc tcaagaagaa
     7021 tccaccctca ttgaaagagc aacggctaca atcaacagca tccccatctc tgaagactac
     7081 agcgtcgcca gcgcagctct ctctagcgac ggccgcatct tcactggtgt caatgtatat
     7141 cattttactg ggggaccttg tgcagaactc gtggtgctgg gcactgctgc tgctgcggca
     7201 gctggcaacc tgacttgtat cgtcgcgatc ggaaatgaga acaggggcat cttgagcccc
     7261 tgcggacggt gccgacaggt gcttctcgat ctgcatcctg ggatcaaagc catagtgaag
     7321 gacagtgatg gacagccgac ggcagttggg attcgtgaat tgctgccctc tggttatgtg
     7381 tgggagggct aagaattcga tatcaagctt atcggtaatc aacctctgga ttacaaaatt
     7441 tgtgaaagat tgactggtat tcttaactat gttgctcctt ttacgctatg tggatacgct
     7501 gctttaatgc ctttgtatca tgctattgct tcccgtatgg ctttcatttt ctcctccttg
     7561 tataaatcct ggttgctgtc tctttatgag gagttgtggc ccgttgtcag gcaacgtggc
     7621 gtggtgtgca ctgtgtttgc tgacgcaacc cccactggtt ggggcattgc caccacctgt
     7681 cagctccttt ccgggacttt cgctttcccc ctccctattg ccacggcgga actcatcgcc
     7741 gcctgccttg cccgctgctg gacaggggct cggctgttgg gcactgacaa ttccgtggtg
     7801 ttgtcgggga aatcatcgtc ctttccttgg ctgctcgcct gtgttgccac ctggattctg
     7861 cgcgggacgt ccttctgcta cgtcccttcg gccctcaatc cagcggacct tccttcccgc
     7921 ggcctgctgc cggctctgcg gcctcttccg cgtcttcgcc ttcgccctca gacgagtcgg
     7981 atctcccttt gggccgcctc cccgcatcga taccgtcgac ctcgagacct agaaaaacat
     8041 ggagcaatca caagtagcaa tacagcagct accaatgctg attgtgcctg gctagaagca
     8101 caagaggagg aggaggtggg ttttccagtc acacctcagg tacctttaag accaatgact
     8161 tacaaggcag ctgtagatct tagccacttt ttaaaagaaa aggggggact ggaagggcta
     8221 attcactccc aacgaagaca agatatcctt gatctgtgga tctaccacac acaaggctac
     8281 ttccctgatt ggcagaacta cacaccaggg ccagggatca gatatccact gacctttgga
     8341 tggtgctaca agctagtacc agttgagcaa gagaaggtag aagaagccaa tgaaggagag
     8401 aacacccgct tgttacaccc tgtgagcctg catgggatgg atgacccgga gagagaagta
     8461 ttagagtgga ggtttgacag ccgcctagca tttcatcaca tggcccgaga gctgcatccg
     8521 gactgtactg ggtctctctg gttagaccag atctgagcct gggagctctc tggctaacta
     8581 gggaacccac tgcttaagcc tcaataaagc ttgccttgag tgcttcaagt agtgtgtgcc
     8641 cgtctgttgt gtgactctgg taactagaga tccctcagac ccttttagtc agtgtggaaa
     8701 atctctagca gggcccgttt aaacccgctg atcagcctcg actgtgcctt ctagttgcca
     8761 gccatctgtt gtttgcccct cccccgtgcc ttccttgacc ctggaaggtg ccactcccac
     8821 tgtcctttcc taataaaatg aggaaattgc atcgcattgt ctgagtaggt gtcattctat
     8881 tctggggggt ggggtggggc aggacagcaa gggggaggat tgggaagaca atagcaggca
     8941 tgctggggat gcggtgggct ctatggcttc tgaggcggaa agaaccagct ggggctctag
     9001 ggggtatccc cnnnnnnnnn nnnnnnnnnn nnnnnnnnnn nnnnnnnnnn nnnnnnnnnn
     9061 nnnnnnnnnn nnnnnnnnnn nnnnnnnnnn nnnnnnnnnn nnnnnnnnnn nnnnnnnnnn
     9121 nnnnnnnnnn nnnnncnnnn nnnnnnnnnn nnnnnnnnnn nnnnnnnnnn nnnnnnnnnn
     9181 nnnnnnnnnn nnnnnnnnnn nnnnnnnnnn nnnnnnnnnn nnnnnnnann nnnnnnnnnn
     9241 nnnnnnnnnn nnnnnnnnnn nnnnnnnnnn nnnnnnncct ttgacgttgg agtccacgtt
     9301 ctttnnnnnn nnnnnnnnnn nnnnnnnnnn nnnnnnnnnn naccctatct cggtctattc
     9361 ttttgattta taagggattt tgccgatttc ggcctattgg ttaaaaaatg agctgattta
     9421 acaaaaattt aacgcgaatt aattctgtgg aatgtgtgtc agttagggtg tggaaagtcc
     9481 ccaggctccc cagcaggcag aagtatgcaa agcatgcatc tcaattagtc agcaaccagg
     9541 tgtggaaagt ccccaggctc cccagcaggc agaagtatgc aaagcatgca tctcaattag
     9601 tcagcaacca tagtcccgcc cctaactccg cccatcccgc ccctaactcc gcccagttcc
     9661 gcccattctc cgccccatgg ctgactaatt ttttttattt atgcagaggc cgaggccgcc
     9721 tctgcctctg agctattcca gaagtagtga ggaggctttt ttggaggcct aggcttttgc
     9781 aaaaagctcc cgggagcttg tatatccatt ttcggatctg atcagcacgt gttgacaatt
     9841 aatcatcggc atagtatatc ggcatagtat aatacgacaa ggtgaggaac taaaccatgg
     9901 ccaagttgac cagtgccgtt ccggtgctca ccgcgcgcga cgtcgccgga gcggtcgagt
     9961 tctggaccga ccggctcggg ttctcccggg acttcgtgga ggacgacttc gccggtgtgg
    10021 tccgggacga cgtgaccctg ttcatcagcg cggtccagga ccaggtggtg ccggacaaca
    10081 ccctggcctg ggtgtgggtg cgcggcctgg acgagctgta cgccgagtgg tcggaggtcg
    10141 tgtccacgaa cttccgggac gcctccgggc cggccatgac cgagatcggc gagcagccgt
    10201 gggggcggga gttcgccctg cgcgacccgg ccggcaactg cgtgcacttc gtggccgagg
    10261 agcaggactg acacgtgcta cgagatttcg attccaccgc cgccttctat gaaaggttgg
    10321 gcttcggaat cgttttccgg gacgccggct ggatgatcct ccagcgcggg gatctcatgc
    10381 tggagttctt cgcccacccc aacttgttta ttgcagctta taatggttac aaataaagca
    10441 atagcatcac aaatttcaca aataaagcat ttttttcact gcattctagt tgtggtttgt
    10501 ccaaactcat caatgtatct tatcatgtct gtataccgtc gacctctagc tagagcttgg
    10561 cgtaatcatg gtcatagctg tttcctgtgt gaaattgtta tccgctcaca attccacaca
    10621 acatacgagc cggaagcata aagtgtaaag cctggggtgc ctaatgagtg agctaactca
    10681 cattaattgc gttgcgctca ctgcccgctt tccagtcggg aaacctgtcg tgccagctgc
    10741 attaatgaat cggccaacgc gcggggagag gcggtttgcg tattgggcgc tcttccgctt
    10801 cctcgctcac tgactcgctg cgctcggtcg ttcggctgcg gcgagcggta tcagctcact
    10861 caaaggcggt aatacggtta tccacagaat caggggataa cgcaggaaag aacatgtgag
    10921 caaaaggcca gcaaaaggcc aggaaccgta aaaaggccgc gttgctggcg tttttccata
    10981 ggctccgccc ccctgacgag catcacaaaa atcgacgctc aagtcagagg tggcgaaacc
    11041 cgacaggact ataaagatac caggcgtttc cccctggaag ctccctcgtg cgctctcctg
    11101 ttccgaccct gccgcttacc ggatacctgt ccgcctttct cccttcggga agcgtggcgc
    11161 tttctcatag ctcacgctgt aggtatctca gttcggtgta ggtcgttcgc tccaagctgg
    11221 gctgtgtgca cgaacccccc gttcagcccg accgctgcgc cttatccggt aactatcgtc
    11281 ttgagtccaa cccggtaaga cacgacttat cgccactggc agcagccact ggtaacagga
    11341 ttagcagagc gaggtatgta ggcggtgcta cagagttctt gaagtggtgg cctaactacg
    11401 gctacactag aagaacagta tttggtatct gcgctctgct gaagccagtt accttcggaa
    11461 aaagagttgg tagctcttga tccggcaaac aaaccaccgc tggtagcggt ggtttttttg
    11521 tttgcaagca gcagattacg cgcagaaaaa aaggatctca agaagatcct ttgatctttt
    11581 ctacggggtc tgacgctcag tggaacgaaa actcacgtta agggattttg gtcatgagat
    11641 tatcaaaaag gatcttcacc tagatccttt taaattaaaa atgaagtttt aaatcaatct
    11701 aaagtatata tgagtaaact tggtctgaca gttaccaatg cttaatcagt gaggcaccta
    11761 tctcagcgat ctgtctattt cgttcatcca tagttgcctg actccccgtc gtgtagataa
    11821 ctacgatacg ggagggctta ccatctggcc ccagtgctgc aatgataccg cgagacccac
    11881 gctcaccggc tccagattta tcagcaataa accagccagc cggaagggcc gagcgcagaa
    11941 gtggtcctgc aactttatcc gcctccatcc agtctattaa ttgttgccgg gaagctagag
    12001 taagtagttc gccagttaat agtttgcgca acgttgttgc cattgctaca ggcatcgtgg
    12061 tgtcacgctc gtcgtttggt atggcttcat tcagctccgg ttcccaacga tcaaggcgag
    12121 ttacatgatc ccccatgttg tgcaaaaaag cggttagctc cttcggtcct ccgatcgttg
    12181 tcagaagtaa gttggccgca gtgttatcac tcatggttat ggcagcactg cataattctc
    12241 ttactgtcat gccatccgta agatgctttt ctgtgactgg tgagtactca accaagtcat
    12301 tctgagaata gtgtatgcgg cgaccgagtt gctcttgccc ggcgtcaata cgggataata
    12361 ccgcgccaca tagcagaact ttaaaagtgc tcatcattgg aaaacgttct tcggggcgaa
    12421 aactctcaag gatcttaccg ctgttgagat ccagttcgat gtaacccact cgtgcaccca
    12481 actgatcttc agcatctttt actttcacca gcgtttctgg gtgagcaaaa acaggaaggc
    12541 aaaatgccgc aaaaaaggga ataagggcga cacggaaatg ttgaatactc atactcttcc
    12601 tttttcaata ttattgaagc atttatcagg gttattgtct catgagcgga tacatatttg
    12661 aatgtattta gaaaaataaa caaatagggg ttccgcgcac atttccccga aaagtgccac
    12721 ctgac     
//
