# Supplementary material for: BioE3 identifies specific substrates of ubiquitin E3 ligases
Source: Nat Commun. 2023 Nov 23;14:7656. doi: 10.1038/s41467-023-43326-8 (PMC10667490; doi:10.1038/s41467-023-43326-8)
Supplement: Supplementary file 15 — Source Data [file 41467_2023_43326_MOESM15_ESM.zip › Source_Data_File/Representative_constructs/Lenti_EFS_BirAopt_GSQ_NEDD4-3M_P2A_blast.ape]

LOCUS       Lenti_EFS_BirAop       12421 bp ds-DNA     circular     25-APR-2023
DEFINITION  
ACCESSION   
VERSION     
SOURCE      
  ORGANISM  
COMMENT     based on http://www.addgene.org/52962/sequences/ lentiCas9-Blast 
COMMENT     
COMMENT     ApEinfo:methylated:1
FEATURES             Location/Qualifiers
     misc_feature    3905..6604
                     /locus_tag="NEDD4"
                     /label="NEDD4"
                     /ApEinfo_label="NEDD4"
                     /ApEinfo_fwdcolor="#cccccc"
                     /ApEinfo_revcolor="#cccccc"
                     /ApEinfo_graphicformat="arrow_data {{0 1 2 0 0 -1} {} 0}
                     width 5 offset 0"
     misc_feature    3962..4270
                     /locus_tag="C2 domain"
                     /label="C2 domain"
                     /ApEinfo_label="C2 domain"
                     /ApEinfo_fwdcolor="#66ff66"
                     /ApEinfo_revcolor="#66ff66"
                     /ApEinfo_graphicformat="arrow_data {{0 1 2 0 0 -1} {} 0}
                     width 5 offset 0"
     misc_feature    2879..3841
                     /locus_tag="BirAopt"
                     /label="BirAopt"
                     /ApEinfo_label="BirAopt"
                     /ApEinfo_fwdcolor="#ccff66"
                     /ApEinfo_revcolor="#ccff66"
                     /ApEinfo_graphicformat="arrow_data {{0 1 2 0 0 -1} {} 0}
                     width 5 offset 0"
     misc_feature    6503..6505
                     /locus_tag="C867"
                     /label="C867"
                     /ApEinfo_label="C867"
                     /ApEinfo_fwdcolor="#ff6666"
                     /ApEinfo_revcolor="#ff6666"
                     /ApEinfo_graphicformat="arrow_data {{0 1 2 0 0 -1} {} 0}
                     width 5 offset 0"
     primer_bind     complement(10263..10283)
                     /locus_tag="M13-rev"
                     /label="M13-rev"
                     /ApEinfo_label="M13-rev"
                     /ApEinfo_fwdcolor="cyan"
                     /ApEinfo_revcolor="green"
                     /ApEinfo_graphicformat="arrow_data {{0 1 2 0 0 -1} {} 0}
                     width 5 offset 0"
     misc_feature    3851..3898
                     /locus_tag="GSQ"
                     /label="GSQ"
                     /ApEinfo_label="GSQ"
                     /ApEinfo_fwdcolor="#b3b3b3"
                     /ApEinfo_revcolor="#b3b3b3"
                     /ApEinfo_graphicformat="arrow_data {{0 1 2 0 0 -1} {} 0}
                     width 5 offset 0"
     misc_feature    5714..5716
                     /locus_tag="Y604A (open mutant)"
                     /label="Y604A (open mutant)"
                     /ApEinfo_label="Y604A (open mutant)"
                     /ApEinfo_fwdcolor="#ff6666"
                     /ApEinfo_revcolor="#ff6666"
                     /ApEinfo_graphicformat="arrow_data {{0 1 2 0 0 -1} {} 0}
                     width 5 offset 0"
     rep_origin      complement(10651..11333)
                     /locus_tag="ColE1 origin"
                     /label="ColE1 origin"
                     /ApEinfo_label="ColE1 origin"
                     /ApEinfo_fwdcolor="gray50"
                     /ApEinfo_revcolor="gray50"
                     /ApEinfo_graphicformat="arrow_data {{0 1 2 0 0 -1} {} 0}
                     width 5 offset 0"
     misc_binding    complement(10289..10311)
                     /locus_tag="LacO"
                     /label="LacO"
                     /ApEinfo_label="LacO"
                     /ApEinfo_fwdcolor="cornflower blue"
                     /ApEinfo_revcolor="cornflower blue"
                     /ApEinfo_graphicformat="arrow_data {{0 1 2 0 0 -1} {} 0}
                     width 5 offset 0"
     CDS             complement(11431..12090)
                     /locus_tag="AmpR"
                     /label="AmpR"
                     /ApEinfo_label="AmpR"
                     /ApEinfo_fwdcolor="yellow"
                     /ApEinfo_revcolor="yellow"
                     /ApEinfo_graphicformat="arrow_data {{0 1 2 0 0 -1} {} 0}
                     width 5 offset 0"
     misc_feature    2457..2561
                     /locus_tag="cPPT (central polypurine tract)"
                     /label="cPPT (central polypurine tract)"
                     /ApEinfo_label="cPPT (central polypurine tract)"
                     /ApEinfo_fwdcolor="#cccccc"
                     /ApEinfo_revcolor="#cccccc"
                     /ApEinfo_graphicformat="arrow_data {{0 1 2 0 0 -1} {} 0}
                     width 5 offset 0"
     misc_feature    1684..1916
                     /locus_tag="RRE (Rev binding element)"
                     /label="RRE (Rev binding element)"
                     /ApEinfo_label="RRE (Rev binding element)"
                     /ApEinfo_fwdcolor="#cccccc"
                     /ApEinfo_revcolor="#cccccc"
                     /ApEinfo_graphicformat="arrow_data {{0 1 2 0 0 -1} {} 0}
                     width 5 offset 0"
     misc_feature    828..1016
                     /locus_tag="5'LTR"
                     /label="5'LTR"
                     /ApEinfo_label="5'LTR"
                     /ApEinfo_fwdcolor="#cccccc"
                     /ApEinfo_revcolor="#cccccc"
                     /ApEinfo_graphicformat="arrow_data {{0 1 2 0 0 -1} {} 0}
                     width 5 offset 0"
     misc_feature    8220..8408
                     /locus_tag="3' LTR"
                     /label="3' LTR"
                     /ApEinfo_label="3' LTR"
                     /ApEinfo_fwdcolor="#cccccc"
                     /ApEinfo_revcolor="#cccccc"
                     /ApEinfo_graphicformat="arrow_data {{0 1 2 0 0 -1} {} 0}
                     width 5 offset 0"
     misc_feature    6686..7084
                     /locus_tag="Blasticidin resistance gene"
                     /label="Blasticidin resistance gene"
                     /ApEinfo_label="Blasticidin resistance gene"
                     /ApEinfo_fwdcolor="#cc66ff"
                     /ApEinfo_revcolor="#cc66ff"
                     /ApEinfo_graphicformat="arrow_data {{0 1 2 0 0 -1} {} 0}
                     width 5 offset 0"
     misc_feature    6686..7084
                     /locus_tag="Blast"
                     /label="Blast"
                     /ApEinfo_label="Blast"
                     /ApEinfo_fwdcolor="#ff6666"
                     /ApEinfo_revcolor="#ff6666"
                     /ApEinfo_graphicformat="arrow_data {{0 1 2 0 0 -1} {} 0}
                     width 5 offset 0"
     misc_feature    7112..7705
                     /locus_tag="WPRE"
                     /label="WPRE"
                     /ApEinfo_label="WPRE"
                     /ApEinfo_fwdcolor="#6666ff"
                     /ApEinfo_revcolor="#6666ff"
                     /ApEinfo_graphicformat="arrow_data {{0 1 2 0 0 -1} {} 0}
                     width 5 offset 0"
     misc_feature    6626..6685
                     /locus_tag="P2A"
                     /label="P2A"
                     /ApEinfo_label="P2A"
                     /ApEinfo_fwdcolor="#e6e6e6"
                     /ApEinfo_revcolor="#e6e6e6"
                     /ApEinfo_graphicformat="arrow_data {{0 1 2 0 0 -1} {} 0}
                     width 5 offset 0"
     misc_feature    4013..4015
                     /locus_tag="L37A (open mutant)"
                     /label="L37A (open mutant)"
                     /ApEinfo_label="L37A (open mutant)"
                     /ApEinfo_fwdcolor="#ff8000"
                     /ApEinfo_revcolor="#ff8000"
                     /ApEinfo_graphicformat="arrow_data {{0 1 2 0 0 -1} {} 0}
                     width 5 offset 0"
     misc_feature    6605..6610
                     /locus_tag="STOPs"
                     /label="STOPs"
                     /ApEinfo_label="STOPs"
                     /ApEinfo_fwdcolor="#ff6666"
                     /ApEinfo_revcolor="#ff6666"
                     /ApEinfo_graphicformat="arrow_data {{0 1 2 0 0 -1} {} 0}
                     width 5 offset 0"
     misc_feature    4010..4015
                     /locus_tag="I36A (open mutant)"
                     /label="I36A (open mutant)"
                     /ApEinfo_label="I36A (open mutant)"
                     /ApEinfo_fwdcolor="#ff6666"
                     /ApEinfo_revcolor="#ff6666"
                     /ApEinfo_graphicformat="arrow_data {{0 1 2 0 0 -1} {} 0}
                     width 5 offset 0"
ORIGIN
        1 gtcgacggat cgggagatct cccgatcccc tatggtgcac tctcagtaca atctgctctg
       61 atgccgcata gttaagccag tatctgctcc ctgcttgtgt gttggaggtc gctgagtagt
      121 gcgcgagcaa aatttaagct acaacaaggc aaggcttgac cgacaattgc atgaagaatc
      181 tgcttagggt taggcgtttt gcgctgcttc gcgatgtacg ggccagatat acgcgttgac
      241 attgattatt gactagttat taatagtaat caattacggg gtcattagtt catagcccat
      301 atatggagtt ccgcgttaca taacttacgg taaatggccc gcctggctga ccgcccaacg
      361 acccccgccc attgacgtca ataatgacgt atgttcccat agtaacgcca atagggactt
      421 tccattgacg tcaatgggtg gagtatttac ggtaaactgc ccacttggca gtacatcaag
      481 tgtatcatat gccaagtacg ccccctattg acgtcaatga cggtaaatgg cccgcctggc
      541 attatgccca gtacatgacc ttatgggact ttcctacttg gcagtacatc tacgtattag
      601 tcatcgctat taccatggtg atgcggtttt ggcagtacat caatgggcgt ggatagcggt
      661 ttgactcacg gggatttcca agtctccacc ccattgacgt caatgggagt ttgttttggc
      721 accaaaatca acgggacttt ccaaaatgtc gtaacaactc cgccccattg acgcaaatgg
      781 gcggtaggcg tgtacggtgg gaggtctata taagcagcgc gttttgcctg tactgggtct
      841 ctctggttag accagatctg agcctgggag ctctctggct aactagggaa cccactgctt
      901 aagcctcaat aaagcttgcc ttgagtgctt caagtagtgt gtgcccgtct gttgtgtgac
      961 tctggtaact agagatccct cagacccttt tagtcagtgt ggaaaatctc tagcagtggc
     1021 gcccgaacag ggacttgaaa gcgaaaggga aaccagagga gctctctcga cgcaggactc
     1081 ggcttgctga agcgcgcacg gcaagaggcg aggggcggcg actggtgagt acgccaaaaa
     1141 ttttgactag cggaggctag aaggagagag atgggtgcga gagcgtcagt attaagcggg
     1201 ggagaattag atcgcgatgg gaaaaaattc ggttaaggcc agggggaaag aaaaaatata
     1261 aattaaaaca tatagtatgg gcaagcaggg agctagaacg attcgcagtt aatcctggcc
     1321 tgttagaaac atcagaaggc tgtagacaaa tactgggaca gctacaacca tcccttcaga
     1381 caggatcaga agaacttaga tcattatata atacagtagc aaccctctat tgtgtgcatc
     1441 aaaggataga gataaaagac accaaggaag ctttagacaa gatagaggaa gagcaaaaca
     1501 aaagtaagac caccgcacag caagcggccG GCCgctgatc ttcagacctg gaggaggaga
     1561 tatgagggac aattggagaa gtgaattata taaatataaa gtagtaaaaa ttgaaccatt
     1621 aggagtagca cccaccaagg caaagagaag agtggtgcag agagaaaaaa gagcagtggg
     1681 aataggagct ttgttccttg ggttcttggg agcagcagga agcactatgg gcgcagcgtc
     1741 aatgacgctg acggtacagg ccagacaatt attgtctggt atagtgcagc agcagaacaa
     1801 tttgctgagg gctattgagg cgcaacagca tctgttgcaa ctcacagtct ggggcatcaa
     1861 gcagctccag gcaagaatcc tggctgtgga aagataccta aaggatcaac agctcctggg
     1921 gatttggggt tgctctggaa aactcatttg caccactgct gtgccttgga atgctagttg
     1981 gagtaataaa tctctggaac agatttggaa tcacacgacc tggatggagt gggacagaga
     2041 aattaacaat tacacaagct taatacactc cttaattgaa gaatcgcaaa accagcaaga
     2101 aaagaatgaa caagaattat tggaattaga taaatgggca agtttgtgga attggtttaa
     2161 cataacaaat tggctgtggt atataaaatt attcataatg atagtaggag gcttggtagg
     2221 tttaagaata gtttttgctg tactttctat agtgaataga gttaggcagg gatattcacc
     2281 attatcgttt cagacccacc tcccaacccc gaggggaccc gacaggcccg aaggaataga
     2341 agaagaaggt ggagagagag acagagacag atccattcga ttagtgaacg gatcggcact
     2401 gcgtgcgcca attctgcaga caaatggcag tattcatcca caattttaaa agaaaagggg
     2461 ggattggggg gtacagtgca ggggaaagaa tagtagacat aatagcaaca gacatacaaa
     2521 ctaaagaatt acaaaaacaa attacaaaaa ttcaaaattt tcgggtttat tacagggaca
     2581 gcagagatcc agtttggtta attagctagc taggtcttga aaggagtggg aattggctcc
     2641 ggtgcccgtc agtgggcaga gcgcacatcg cccacagtcc ccgagaagtt ggggggaggg
     2701 gtcggcaatt gatccggtgc ctagagaagg tggcgcgggg taaactggga aagtgatgtc
     2761 gtgtactggc tccgcctttt tcccgagggt gggggagaac cgtatataag tgcagtagtc
     2821 gccgtgaacg ttctttttcg caacgggttt gccgccagaa cacaggaccg gtgccaccat
     2881 gaaggacaac accgtgcccc tgaagctgat cgccctgctg gccaacggcg agttcCACTC
     2941 TGGCGAGCAG cTGGGaGAgA CcCTGGGAAT GAGCaGaGCc GCcatcaaca agcacatcCA
     3001 GACACTGaGa GACTGGGGaG TgGAcGTgTT cACCGTgCCt GGcAAgGGcT ACAGCCTGCC
     3061 TGAGCCTATC CAGctgctga acgccaagca gatcctGGGa CAGCTGGATG GCGGaAGcGT
     3121 gGCCGTGCTG CCtGTGATcG ACTCCACcAA TCAGTACCTg CTgGAcagaA TCGGAGAGCt
     3181 gaagtccGGC GAcGCcTGCA TcGCcGAgTA CCAGCAGGCT GGCaGaGGac gcaGaGGaCG
     3241 Gaagtggttc agcccattcg gagccaacct gtacctgtcc ATGTTCTGGa GaCTGGAgCA
     3301 gGGaCCtGCt GCtGCcATcG Gactgagtct ggtgatCGGa ATCGTGATGG CcGAgGTgcT
     3361 gaGaAAGCTG GGaGCcGAcA AgGTgaGaGt gaagtggcct aatGACCTgT AcCTcCAGGA
     3421 cCGCAAGCTG GCtGGCATcC TGGTGGAGCT GACaGGCAAg ACaGGCGATG CcGCtCAgAT
     3481 cGTgATcGGA GCCGGaATCA ACATGGCcAT GagaagaGTg GAgGAGAGcG TgGTgAAcCA
     3541 GGGcTGGATC ACcCTGCAGG AgGCtGGcAT CAAcCTgGAc CGgaacaccc tggccgccat
     3601 gctgatcaga gagctgagaG CcGCtcTGGA gCTgTTCGAg CAgGAgGGAc TGGCtCCTTA
     3661 cCTGagcaGa TGGGAgAAGC TGgacaactt catcaacaga cctgtgaagc tgatcatcgg
     3721 cgacaaggaa atcttcGGCA TcTCcaGaGG AATcGACAAg CAGGgaGCtc tgctgctgga
     3781 gcaggacgga atcatcaagc cctggatggg cggagaaatc tccctgagaa gcgcagagaa
     3841 ggggcgcgcc ggcgggggat cttccggagg cgggcaaatt tcttacgcaa gtagagggga
     3901 attcATGGCA ACTTGCGCGG TGGAGGTGTT CGGGCTCCTG GAGGACGAGG AAAATTCACG
     3961 AATTGTGAGA GTAAGAGTTA TAGCCGGAAT AGGCCTTGCC AAGAAGGATG CTGCTGGAGC
     4021 TAGTGATCCT TACGTGAGAG TGACGTTATA TGACCCAATG AATGGAGTTC TTACAAGTGT
     4081 GCAAACAAAA ACCATTAAAA AGAGTTTGAA TCCAAAGTGG AATGAAGAAA TATTATTCAG
     4141 AGTTCATCCT CAGCAGCACC GGCTTCTTTT TGAAGTGTTT GACGAAAACC GATTGACAAG
     4201 AGATGATTTC CTAGGTCAAG TGGATGTTCC ACTTTATCCA TTACCGACAG AAAATCCAAG
     4261 ATTGGAGAGA CCATATACAT TTAAGGATTT TGTTCTTCAT CCAAGAAGTC ACAAATCAAG
     4321 AGTTAAAGGT TATCTGAGAC TAAAAATGAC TTATTTACCT AAAACCAGTG GCTCAGAAGA
     4381 TGATAATGCA GAACAGGCTG AGGAATTAGA GCCTGGCTGG GTTGTTTTGG ACCAACCAGA
     4441 TGCTGCTTGC CATTTGCAGC AACAACAAGA ACCTTCTCCT CTACCTCCAG GGTGGGAAGA
     4501 GAGGCAGGAT ATCCTTGGAA GGACCTATTA TGTAAACCAT GAATCTAGAA GAACACAGTG
     4561 GAAAAGACCA ACCCCTCAGG ACAACCTAAC AGATGCTGAG AATGGCAACA TTCAACTGCA
     4621 AGCACAACGT GCATTTACCA CCAGGCGGCA GATATCCGAG GAAACAGAAA GTGTTGACAA
     4681 CCGAGAGTCT TCCGAGAACT GGGAAATTAT AAGAGAAGAT GAAGCCACCA TGTATAGCAA
     4741 CCAGGCCTTC CCATCACCTC CACCGTCAAG TAACTTGGAT GTTCCAACTC ATCTTGCAGA
     4801 AGAATTGAAT GCCAGACTCA CCATTTTTGG AAATTCAGCC GTGAGCCAGC CAGCATCGAG
     4861 CTCAAATCAT TCCAGCAGAA GAGGCAGCTT ACAAGCCTAT ACTTTTGAGG AACAACCTAC
     4921 ACTTCCTGTG CTTTTGCCTA CTTCATCTGG ATTACCACCA GGTTGGGAAG AAAAACAAGA
     4981 TGAAAGAGGA AGATCATATT ATGTAGATCA CAATTCCAGA ACGACTACTT GGACAAAGCC
     5041 CACTGTACAG GCCACAGTGG AGACCAGTCA GCTGACCTCA AGCCAGAGTT CTGCAGGCCC
     5101 TCAATCACAA GCCTCCACCA GTGATTCAGG CCAGCAGGTG ACCCAGCCAT CTGAAATTGA
     5161 GCAAGGATTC CTTCCTAAAG GCTGGGAAGT CCGGCATGCA CCAAATGGGA GGCCTTTCTT
     5221 TATTGACCAC AACACTAAAA CCACCACCTG GGAAGATCCA AGATTGAAAA TTCCAGCCCA
     5281 TCTGAGAGGA AAGACATCAC TTGATACTTC CAATGATCTA GGGCCTTTAC CTCCAGGATG
     5341 GGAAGAGAGA ACTCACACAG ATGGAAGAAT CTTCTACATA AATCACAATA TAAAAAGAAC
     5401 ACAATGGGAA GATCCTCGGT TGGAGAATGT AGCAATAACT GGACCAGCAG TGCCCTACTC
     5461 CAGGGATTAC AAAAGAAAGT ATGAGTTCTT CCGAAGAAAG TTGAAGAAGC AGAATGACAT
     5521 TCCAAACAAA TTTGAAATGA AACTTCGCCG AGCAACTGTT CTTGAAGACT CTTACCGGAG
     5581 AATTATGGGT GTCAAGAGAG CAGACTTCCT GAAGGCTCGA CTGTGGATTG AGTTTGATGG
     5641 TGAAAAGGGA TTGGATTATG GAGGAGTTGC CAGAGAATGG TTCTTCCTGA TCTCAAAGGA
     5701 AATGTTTAAC CCTGCTTATG GGTTGTTTGA ATATTCTGCT ACGGACAATT ATACCCTACA
     5761 GATAAATCCA AACTCTGGAT TGTGTAACGA AGATCACCTC TCTTACTTCA AGTTTATTGG
     5821 TCGGGTAGCT GGAATGGCAG TTTATCATGG CAAACTGTTG GATGGTTTTT TCATCCGCCC
     5881 ATTTTACAAG ATGATGCTTC ACAAACCAAT AACCCTTCAT GATATGGAAT CTGTGGATAG
     5941 TGAATATTAC AATTCCCTAA GATGGATTCT TGAAAATGAC CCAACAGAAT TGGACCTCAG
     6001 GTTTATCATA GATGAAGAAC TTTTTGGACA GACACATCAA CATGAGCTGA AAAATGGTGG
     6061 ATCAGAAATA GTTGTCACCA ATAAGAACAA AAAGGAATAT ATTTATCTTG TAATACAATG
     6121 GCGATTTGTA AACCGAATCC AGAAGCAAAT GGCTGCTTTT AAAGAGGGAT TCTTTGAACT
     6181 AATACCACAG GATCTCATCA AAATTTTTGA TGAAAATGAA CTAGAGCTTC TTATGTGTGG
     6241 ACTGGGAGAT GTTGATGTGA ATGACTGGAG GGAACATACA AAGTATAAAA ATGGCTACAG
     6301 TGCAAATCAT CAGGTTATAC AGTGGTTTTG GAAGGCTGTT TTAATGATGG ATTCAGAAAA
     6361 AAGAATAAGA TTACTTCAGT TTGTCACTGG CACATCTCGG GTGCCTATGA ATGGATTTGC
     6421 TGAACTATAC GGTTCAAATG GACCACAGTC ATTTACAGTT GAACAGTGGG GTACTCCTGA
     6481 AAAGCTGCCA AGAGCTCATA CCTGTTTTAA TCGCCTGGAC TTGCCACCTT ATGAATCATT
     6541 TGAAGAATTA TGGGATAAAC TTCAGATGGC AATTGAAAAC ACCCAGGGCT TTGATGGAGT
     6601 TGATTAGTAA ggcggccgcg GATCCGGCGC AACAAACTTC TCTCTGCTGA AACAAGCCGG
     6661 AGATGTCGAA GAGAATCCTG GACCGatggc caagcctttg tctcaagaag aatccaccct
     6721 cattgaaaga gcaacggcta caatcaacag catccccatc tctgaagact acagcgtcgc
     6781 cagcgcagct ctctctagcg acggccgcat cttcactggt gtcaatgtat atcattttac
     6841 tgggggacct tgtgcagaac tcgtggtgct gggcactgct gctgctgcgg cagctggcaa
     6901 cctgacttgt atcgtcgcga tcggaaatga gaacaggggc atcttgagcc cctgcggacg
     6961 gtgccgacag gtgcttctcg atctgcatcc tgggatcaaa gccatagtga aggacagtga
     7021 tggacagccg acggcagttg ggattcgtga attgctgccc tctggttatg tgtgggaggg
     7081 ctaagaattA ATTcgatatc aagcttatcg gtaatcaacc tctggattac aaaatttgtg
     7141 aaagattgac tggtattctt aactatgttg ctccttttac gctatgtgga tacgctgctt
     7201 taatgccttt gtatcatgct attgcttccc gtatggcttt cattttctcc tccttgtata
     7261 aatcctggtt gctgtctctt tatgaggagt tgtggcccgt tgtcaggcaa cgtggcgtgg
     7321 tgtgcactgt gtttgctgac gcaaccccca ctggttgggg cattgccacc acctgtcagc
     7381 tcctttccgg gactttcgct ttccccctcc ctattgccac ggcggaactc atcgccgcct
     7441 gccttgcccg ctgctggaca ggggctcggc tgttgggcac tgacaattcc gtggtgttgt
     7501 cggggaaatc atcgtccttt ccttggctgc tcgcctgtgt tgccacctgg attctgcgcg
     7561 ggacgtcctt ctgctacgtc ccttcggccc tcaatccagc ggaccttcct tcccgcggcc
     7621 tgctgccggc tctgcggcct cttccgcgtc ttcgccttcg ccctcagacg agtcggatct
     7681 ccctttgggc cgcctccccg catcgatacc gtcgacctcg agacctagaa aaacatggag
     7741 caatcacaag tagcaataca gcagctacca atgctgattg tgcctggcta gaagcacaag
     7801 aggaggagga ggtgggtttt ccagtcacac ctcaggtacc tttaagacca atgacttaca
     7861 aggcagctgt agatcttagc cactttttaa aagaaaaggg gggactggaa gggctaattc
     7921 actcccaacg aagacaagat atccttgatc tgtggatcta ccacacacaa ggctacttcc
     7981 ctgattggca gaactacaca ccagggccag ggatcagata tccactgacc tttggatggt
     8041 gctacaagct agtaccagtt gagcaagaga aggtagaaga agccaatgaa ggagagaaca
     8101 cccgcttgtt acaccctgtg agcctgcatg ggatggatga cccggagaga gaagtattag
     8161 agtggaggtt tgacagccgc ctagcatttc atcacatggc ccgagagctg catccggact
     8221 gtactgggtc tctctggtta gaccagatct gagcctggga gctctctggc taactaggga
     8281 acccactgct taagcctcaa taaagcttgc cttgagtgct tcaagtagtg tgtgcccgtc
     8341 tgttgtgtga ctctggtaac tagagatccc tcagaccctt ttagtcagtg tggaaaatct
     8401 ctagcagggc ccgtttaaac ccgctgatca gcctcgactg tgccttctag ttgccagcca
     8461 tctgttgttt gcccctcccc cgtgccttcc ttgaccctgg aaggtgccac tcccactgtc
     8521 ctttcctaat aaaatgagga aattgcatcg cattgtctga gtaggtgtca ttctattctg
     8581 gggggtgggg tggggcagga cagcaagggg gaggattggg aagacaatag caggcatgct
     8641 ggggatgcgg tgggctctat ggcttctgag gcggaaagaa ccagctgggg ctctaggggg
     8701 tatccccnnn nnnnnnnnnn nnnnnnnnnn nnnnnnnnnn nnnnnnnnnn nnnnnnnnnn
     8761 nnnnnnnnnn nnnnnnnnnn nnnnnnnnnn nnnnnnnnnn nnnnnnnnnn nnnnnnnnnn
     8821 nnnnnnnnnn ncnnnnnnnn nnnnnnnnnn nnnnnnnnnn nnnnnnnnnn nnnnnnnnnn
     8881 nnnnnnnnnn nnnnnnnnnn nnnnnnnnnn nnnnnnnnnn nnnannnnnn nnnnnnnnnn
     8941 nnnnnnnnnn nnnnnnnnnn nnnnnnnnnn nnncctttga cgttggagtc cacgttcttt
     9001 nnnnnnnnnn nnnnnnnnnn nnnnnnnnnn nnnnnnnacc ctatctcggt ctattctttt
     9061 gatttataag ggattttgcc gatttcggcc tattggttaa aaaatgagct gatttaacaa
     9121 aaatttaacg cgaattaatt ctgtggaatg tgtgtcagtt agggtgtgga aagtccccag
     9181 gctccccagc aggcagaagt atgcaaagca tgcatctcaa ttagtcagca accaggtgtg
     9241 gaaagtcccc aggctcccca gcaggcagaa gtatgcaaag catgcatctc aattagtcag
     9301 caaccatagt cccgccccta actccgccca tcccgcccct aactccgccc agttccgccc
     9361 attctccgcc ccatggctga ctaatttttt ttatttatgc agaggccgag gccgcctctg
     9421 cctctgagct attccagaag tagtgaggag gcttttttgg aggcctaggc ttttgcaaaa
     9481 agctcccggg agcttgtata tccattttcg gatctgatca gcacgtgttg acaattaatc
     9541 atcggcatag tatatcggca tagtataata cgacaaggtg aggaactaaa ccatggccaa
     9601 gttgaccagt gccgttccgg tgctcaccgc gcgcgacgtc gccggagcgg tcgagttctg
     9661 gaccgaccgg ctcgggttct cccgggactt cgtggaggac gacttcgccg gtgtggtccg
     9721 ggacgacgtg accctgttca tcagcgcggt ccaggaccag gtggtgccgg acaacaccct
     9781 ggcctgggtg tgggtgcgcg gcctggacga gctgtacgcc gagtggtcgg aggtcgtgtc
     9841 cacgaacttc cgggacgcct ccgggccggc catgaccgag atcggcgagc agccgtgggg
     9901 gcgggagttc gccctgcgcg acccggccgg caactgcgtg cacttcgtgg ccgaggagca
     9961 ggactgacac gtgctacgag atttcgattc caccgccgcc ttctatgaaa ggttgggctt
    10021 cggaatcgtt ttccgggacg ccggctggat gatcctccag cgcggggatc tcatgctgga
    10081 gttcttcgcc caccccaact tgtttattgc agcttataat ggttacaaat aaagcaatag
    10141 catcacaaat ttcacaaata aagcattttt ttcactgcat tctagttgtg gtttgtccaa
    10201 actcatcaat gtatcttatc atgtctgtat accgtcgacc tctagctaga gcttggcgta
    10261 atcatggtca tagctgtttc ctgtgtgaaa ttgttatccg ctcacaattc cacacaacat
    10321 acgagccgga agcataaagt gtaaagcctg gggtgcctaa tgagtgagct aactcacatt
    10381 aattgcgttg cgctcactgc ccgctttcca gtcgggaaac ctgtcgtgcc agctgcatta
    10441 atgaatcggc caacgcgcgg ggagaggcgg tttgcgtatt gggcgctctt ccgcttcctc
    10501 gctcactgac tcgctgcgct cggtcgttcg gctgcggcga gcggtatcag ctcactcaaa
    10561 ggcggtaata cggttatcca cagaatcagg ggataacgca ggaaagaaca tgtgagcaaa
    10621 aggccagcaa aaggccagga accgtaaaaa ggccgcgttg ctggcgtttt tccataggct
    10681 ccgcccccct gacgagcatc acaaaaatcg acgctcaagt cagaggtggc gaaacccgac
    10741 aggactataa agataccagg cgtttccccc tggaagctcc ctcgtgcgct ctcctgttcc
    10801 gaccctgccg cttaccggat acctgtccgc ctttctccct tcgggaagcg tggcgctttc
    10861 tcatagctca cgctgtaggt atctcagttc ggtgtaggtc gttcgctcca agctgggctg
    10921 tgtgcacgaa ccccccgttc agcccgaccg ctgcgcctta tccggtaact atcgtcttga
    10981 gtccaacccg gtaagacacg acttatcgcc actggcagca gccactggta acaggattag
    11041 cagagcgagg tatgtaggcg gtgctacaga gttcttgaag tggtggccta actacggcta
    11101 cactagaaga acagtatttg gtatctgcgc tctgctgaag ccagttacct tcggaaaaag
    11161 agttggtagc tcttgatccg gcaaacaaac caccgctggt agcggtggtt tttttgtttg
    11221 caagcagcag attacgcgca gaaaaaaagg atctcaagaa gatcctttga tcttttctac
    11281 ggggtctgac gctcagtgga acgaaaactc acgttaaggg attttggtca tgagattatc
    11341 aaaaaggatc ttcacctaga tccttttaaa ttaaaaatga agttttaaat caatctaaag
    11401 tatatatgag taaacttggt ctgacagtta ccaatgctta atcagtgagg cacctatctc
    11461 agcgatctgt ctatttcgtt catccatagt tgcctgactc cccgtcgtgt agataactac
    11521 gatacgggag ggcttaccat ctggccccag tgctgcaatg ataccgcgag acccacgctc
    11581 accggctcca gatttatcag caataaacca gccagccgga agggccgagc gcagaagtgg
    11641 tcctgcaact ttatccgcct ccatccagtc tattaattgt tgccgggaag ctagagtaag
    11701 tagttcgcca gttaatagtt tgcgcaacgt tgttgccatt gctacaggca tcgtggtgtc
    11761 acgctcgtcg tttggtatgg cttcattcag ctccggttcc caacgatcaa ggcgagttac
    11821 atgatccccc atgttgtgca aaaaagcggt tagctccttc ggtcctccga tcgttgtcag
    11881 aagtaagttg gccgcagtgt tatcactcat ggttatggca gcactgcata attctcttac
    11941 tgtcatgcca tccgtaagat gcttttctgt gactggtgag tactcaacca agtcattctg
    12001 agaatagtgt atgcggcgac cgagttgctc ttgcccggcg tcaatacggg ataataccgc
    12061 gccacatagc agaactttaa aagtgctcat cattggaaaa cgttcttcgg ggcgaaaact
    12121 ctcaaggatc ttaccgctgt tgagatccag ttcgatgtaa cccactcgtg cacccaactg
    12181 atcttcagca tcttttactt tcaccagcgt ttctgggtga gcaaaaacag gaaggcaaaa
    12241 tgccgcaaaa aagggaataa gggcgacacg gaaatgttga atactcatac tcttcctttt
    12301 tcaatattat tgaagcattt atcagggtta ttgtctcatg agcggataca tatttgaatg
    12361 tatttagaaa aataaacaaa taggggttcc gcgcacattt ccccgaaaag tgccacctga
    12421 c     
//
