# Supplementary material for: BioE3 identifies specific substrates of ubiquitin E3 ligases
Source: Nat Commun. 2023 Nov 23;14:7656. doi: 10.1038/s41467-023-43326-8 (PMC10667490; doi:10.1038/s41467-023-43326-8)
Supplement: Supplementary file 15 — Source Data [file 41467_2023_43326_MOESM15_ESM.zip › Source_Data_File/Representative_constructs/Lenti_EFS_BirAopt_GSQ_NEDD4-3Mca_P2A_blast.ape]

LOCUS       Lenti_EFS_BirAop       12421 bp ds-DNA     circular     25-APR-2023
DEFINITION  
ACCESSION   
VERSION     
SOURCE      
  ORGANISM  
COMMENT     based on http://www.addgene.org/52962/sequences/ lentiCas9-Blast 
COMMENT     TGT>GCT active site mutant C>A
COMMENT     ApEinfo:methylated:1
FEATURES             Location/Qualifiers
     misc_feature    3905..6604
                     /locus_tag="NEDD4"
                     /label="NEDD4"
                     /ApEinfo_label="NEDD4"
                     /ApEinfo_fwdcolor="#cccccc"
                     /ApEinfo_revcolor="#cccccc"
                     /ApEinfo_graphicformat="arrow_data {{0 1 2 0 0 -1} {} 0}
                     width 5 offset 0"
     misc_feature    3962..4270
                     /locus_tag="C2 domain"
                     /label="C2 domain"
                     /ApEinfo_label="C2 domain"
                     /ApEinfo_fwdcolor="#66ff66"
                     /ApEinfo_revcolor="#66ff66"
                     /ApEinfo_graphicformat="arrow_data {{0 1 2 0 0 -1} {} 0}
                     width 5 offset 0"
     misc_feature    2879..3841
                     /locus_tag="BirAopt"
                     /label="BirAopt"
                     /ApEinfo_label="BirAopt"
                     /ApEinfo_fwdcolor="#ccff66"
                     /ApEinfo_revcolor="#ccff66"
                     /ApEinfo_graphicformat="arrow_data {{0 1 2 0 0 -1} {} 0}
                     width 5 offset 0"
     primer_bind     complement(10263..10283)
                     /locus_tag="M13-rev"
                     /label="M13-rev"
                     /ApEinfo_label="M13-rev"
                     /ApEinfo_fwdcolor="cyan"
                     /ApEinfo_revcolor="green"
                     /ApEinfo_graphicformat="arrow_data {{0 1 2 0 0 -1} {} 0}
                     width 5 offset 0"
     misc_feature    3851..3898
                     /locus_tag="GSQ"
                     /label="GSQ"
                     /ApEinfo_label="GSQ"
                     /ApEinfo_fwdcolor="#b3b3b3"
                     /ApEinfo_revcolor="#b3b3b3"
                     /ApEinfo_graphicformat="arrow_data {{0 1 2 0 0 -1} {} 0}
                     width 5 offset 0"
     misc_feature    5714..5716
                     /locus_tag="Y604A (open mutant)"
                     /label="Y604A (open mutant)"
                     /ApEinfo_label="Y604A (open mutant)"
                     /ApEinfo_fwdcolor="#ff6666"
                     /ApEinfo_revcolor="#ff6666"
                     /ApEinfo_graphicformat="arrow_data {{0 1 2 0 0 -1} {} 0}
                     width 5 offset 0"
     rep_origin      complement(10651..11333)
                     /locus_tag="ColE1 origin"
                     /label="ColE1 origin"
                     /ApEinfo_label="ColE1 origin"
                     /ApEinfo_fwdcolor="gray50"
                     /ApEinfo_revcolor="gray50"
                     /ApEinfo_graphicformat="arrow_data {{0 1 2 0 0 -1} {} 0}
                     width 5 offset 0"
     misc_binding    complement(10289..10311)
                     /locus_tag="LacO"
                     /label="LacO"
                     /ApEinfo_label="LacO"
                     /ApEinfo_fwdcolor="cornflower blue"
                     /ApEinfo_revcolor="cornflower blue"
                     /ApEinfo_graphicformat="arrow_data {{0 1 2 0 0 -1} {} 0}
                     width 5 offset 0"
     CDS             complement(11431..12090)
                     /locus_tag="AmpR"
                     /label="AmpR"
                     /ApEinfo_label="AmpR"
                     /ApEinfo_fwdcolor="yellow"
                     /ApEinfo_revcolor="yellow"
                     /ApEinfo_graphicformat="arrow_data {{0 1 2 0 0 -1} {} 0}
                     width 5 offset 0"
     misc_feature    2457..2561
                     /locus_tag="cPPT (central polypurine tract)"
                     /label="cPPT (central polypurine tract)"
                     /ApEinfo_label="cPPT (central polypurine tract)"
                     /ApEinfo_fwdcolor="#cccccc"
                     /ApEinfo_revcolor="#cccccc"
                     /ApEinfo_graphicformat="arrow_data {{0 1 2 0 0 -1} {} 0}
                     width 5 offset 0"
     misc_feature    1684..1916
                     /locus_tag="RRE (Rev binding element)"
                     /label="RRE (Rev binding element)"
                     /ApEinfo_label="RRE (Rev binding element)"
                     /ApEinfo_fwdcolor="#cccccc"
                     /ApEinfo_revcolor="#cccccc"
                     /ApEinfo_graphicformat="arrow_data {{0 1 2 0 0 -1} {} 0}
                     width 5 offset 0"
     misc_feature    828..1016
                     /locus_tag="5'LTR"
                     /label="5'LTR"
                     /ApEinfo_label="5'LTR"
                     /ApEinfo_fwdcolor="#cccccc"
                     /ApEinfo_revcolor="#cccccc"
                     /ApEinfo_graphicformat="arrow_data {{0 1 2 0 0 -1} {} 0}
                     width 5 offset 0"
     misc_feature    8220..8408
                     /locus_tag="3' LTR"
                     /label="3' LTR"
                     /ApEinfo_label="3' LTR"
                     /ApEinfo_fwdcolor="#cccccc"
                     /ApEinfo_revcolor="#cccccc"
                     /ApEinfo_graphicformat="arrow_data {{0 1 2 0 0 -1} {} 0}
                     width 5 offset 0"
     misc_feature    6686..7084
                     /locus_tag="Blasticidin resistance gene"
                     /label="Blasticidin resistance gene"
                     /ApEinfo_label="Blasticidin resistance gene"
                     /ApEinfo_fwdcolor="#cc66ff"
                     /ApEinfo_revcolor="#cc66ff"
                     /ApEinfo_graphicformat="arrow_data {{0 1 2 0 0 -1} {} 0}
                     width 5 offset 0"
     misc_feature    6686..7084
                     /locus_tag="Blast"
                     /label="Blast"
                     /ApEinfo_label="Blast"
                     /ApEinfo_fwdcolor="#ff6666"
                     /ApEinfo_revcolor="#ff6666"
                     /ApEinfo_graphicformat="arrow_data {{0 1 2 0 0 -1} {} 0}
                     width 5 offset 0"
     misc_feature    7112..7705
                     /locus_tag="WPRE"
                     /label="WPRE"
                     /ApEinfo_label="WPRE"
                     /ApEinfo_fwdcolor="#6666ff"
                     /ApEinfo_revcolor="#6666ff"
                     /ApEinfo_graphicformat="arrow_data {{0 1 2 0 0 -1} {} 0}
                     width 5 offset 0"
     misc_feature    6626..6685
                     /locus_tag="P2A"
                     /label="P2A"
                     /ApEinfo_label="P2A"
                     /ApEinfo_fwdcolor="#e6e6e6"
                     /ApEinfo_revcolor="#e6e6e6"
                     /ApEinfo_graphicformat="arrow_data {{0 1 2 0 0 -1} {} 0}
                     width 5 offset 0"
     misc_feature    4013..4015
                     /locus_tag="L37A (open mutant)"
                     /label="L37A (open mutant)"
                     /ApEinfo_label="L37A (open mutant)"
                     /ApEinfo_fwdcolor="#ff8000"
                     /ApEinfo_revcolor="#ff8000"
                     /ApEinfo_graphicformat="arrow_data {{0 1 2 0 0 -1} {} 0}
                     width 5 offset 0"
     misc_feature    6605..6610
                     /locus_tag="STOPs"
                     /label="STOPs"
                     /ApEinfo_label="STOPs"
                     /ApEinfo_fwdcolor="#ff6666"
                     /ApEinfo_revcolor="#ff6666"
                     /ApEinfo_graphicformat="arrow_data {{0 1 2 0 0 -1} {} 0}
                     width 5 offset 0"
     misc_feature    4010..4015
                     /locus_tag="I36A (open mutant)"
                     /label="I36A (open mutant)"
                     /ApEinfo_label="I36A (open mutant)"
                     /ApEinfo_fwdcolor="#ff6666"
                     /ApEinfo_revcolor="#ff6666"
                     /ApEinfo_graphicformat="arrow_data {{0 1 2 0 0 -1} {} 0}
                     width 5 offset 0"
     misc_feature    6503..6505
                     /locus_tag="C867A"
                     /label="C867A"
                     /ApEinfo_label="C867A"
                     /ApEinfo_fwdcolor="#ff6666"
                     /ApEinfo_revcolor="#ff6666"
                     /ApEinfo_graphicformat="arrow_data {{0 1 2 0 0 -1} {} 0}
                     width 5 offset 0"
ORIGIN
        1 gtcgacggat cgggagatct cccgatcccc tatggtgcac tctcagtaca atctgctctg
       61 atgccgcata gttaagccag tatctgctcc ctgcttgtgt gttggaggtc gctgagtagt
      121 gcgcgagcaa aatttaagct acaacaaggc aaggcttgac cgacaattgc atgaagaatc
      181 tgcttagggt taggcgtttt gcgctgcttc gcgatgtacg ggccagatat acgcgttgac
      241 attgattatt gactagttat taatagtaat caattacggg gtcattagtt catagcccat
      301 atatggagtt ccgcgttaca taacttacgg taaatggccc gcctggctga ccgcccaacg
      361 acccccgccc attgacgtca ataatgacgt atgttcccat agtaacgcca atagggactt
      421 tccattgacg tcaatgggtg gagtatttac ggtaaactgc ccacttggca gtacatcaag
      481 tgtatcatat gccaagtacg ccccctattg acgtcaatga cggtaaatgg cccgcctggc
      541 attatgccca gtacatgacc ttatgggact ttcctacttg gcagtacatc tacgtattag
      601 tcatcgctat taccatggtg atgcggtttt ggcagtacat caatgggcgt ggatagcggt
      661 ttgactcacg gggatttcca agtctccacc ccattgacgt caatgggagt ttgttttggc
      721 accaaaatca acgggacttt ccaaaatgtc gtaacaactc cgccccattg acgcaaatgg
      781 gcggtaggcg tgtacggtgg gaggtctata taagcagcgc gttttgcctg tactgggtct
      841 ctctggttag accagatctg agcctgggag ctctctggct aactagggaa cccactgctt
      901 aagcctcaat aaagcttgcc ttgagtgctt caagtagtgt gtgcccgtct gttgtgtgac
      961 tctggtaact agagatccct cagacccttt tagtcagtgt ggaaaatctc tagcagtggc
     1021 gcccgaacag ggacttgaaa gcgaaaggga aaccagagga gctctctcga cgcaggactc
     1081 ggcttgctga agcgcgcacg gcaagaggcg aggggcggcg actggtgagt acgccaaaaa
     1141 ttttgactag cggaggctag aaggagagag atgggtgcga gagcgtcagt attaagcggg
     1201 ggagaattag atcgcgatgg gaaaaaattc ggttaaggcc agggggaaag aaaaaatata
     1261 aattaaaaca tatagtatgg gcaagcaggg agctagaacg attcgcagtt aatcctggcc
     1321 tgttagaaac atcagaaggc tgtagacaaa tactgggaca gctacaacca tcccttcaga
     1381 caggatcaga agaacttaga tcattatata atacagtagc aaccctctat tgtgtgcatc
     1441 aaaggataga gataaaagac accaaggaag ctttagacaa gatagaggaa gagcaaaaca
     1501 aaagtaagac caccgcacag caagcggccG GCCgctgatc ttcagacctg gaggaggaga
     1561 tatgagggac aattggagaa gtgaattata taaatataaa gtagtaaaaa ttgaaccatt
     1621 aggagtagca cccaccaagg caaagagaag agtggtgcag agagaaaaaa gagcagtggg
     1681 aataggagct ttgttccttg ggttcttggg agcagcagga agcactatgg gcgcagcgtc
     1741 aatgacgctg acggtacagg ccagacaatt attgtctggt atagtgcagc agcagaacaa
     1801 tttgctgagg gctattgagg cgcaacagca tctgttgcaa ctcacagtct ggggcatcaa
     1861 gcagctccag gcaagaatcc tggctgtgga aagataccta aaggatcaac agctcctggg
     1921 gatttggggt tgctctggaa aactcatttg caccactgct gtgccttgga atgctagttg
     1981 gagtaataaa tctctggaac agatttggaa tcacacgacc tggatggagt gggacagaga
     2041 aattaacaat tacacaagct taatacactc cttaattgaa gaatcgcaaa accagcaaga
     2101 aaagaatgaa caagaattat tggaattaga taaatgggca agtttgtgga attggtttaa
     2161 cataacaaat tggctgtggt atataaaatt attcataatg atagtaggag gcttggtagg
     2221 tttaagaata gtttttgctg tactttctat agtgaataga gttaggcagg gatattcacc
     2281 attatcgttt cagacccacc tcccaacccc gaggggaccc gacaggcccg aaggaataga
     2341 agaagaaggt ggagagagag acagagacag atccattcga ttagtgaacg gatcggcact
     2401 gcgtgcgcca attctgcaga caaatggcag tattcatcca caattttaaa agaaaagggg
     2461 ggattggggg gtacagtgca ggggaaagaa tagtagacat aatagcaaca gacatacaaa
     2521 ctaaagaatt acaaaaacaa attacaaaaa ttcaaaattt tcgggtttat tacagggaca
     2581 gcagagatcc agtttggtta attagctagc taggtcttga aaggagtggg aattggctcc
     2641 ggtgcccgtc agtgggcaga gcgcacatcg cccacagtcc ccgagaagtt ggggggaggg
     2701 gtcggcaatt gatccggtgc ctagagaagg tggcgcgggg taaactggga aagtgatgtc
     2761 gtgtactggc tccgcctttt tcccgagggt gggggagaac cgtatataag tgcagtagtc
     2821 gccgtgaacg ttctttttcg caacgggttt gccgccagaa cacaggaccg gtgccaccat
     2881 gaaggacaac accgtgcccc tgaagctgat cgccctgctg gccaacggcg agttcCACTC
     2941 TGGCGAGCAG cTGGGaGAgA CcCTGGGAAT GAGCaGaGCc GCcatcaaca agcacatcCA
     3001 GACACTGaGa GACTGGGGaG TgGAcGTgTT cACCGTgCCt GGcAAgGGcT ACAGCCTGCC
     3061 TGAGCCTATC CAGctgctga acgccaagca gatcctGGGa CAGCTGGATG GCGGaAGcGT
     3121 gGCCGTGCTG CCtGTGATcG ACTCCACcAA TCAGTACCTg CTgGAcagaA TCGGAGAGCt
     3181 gaagtccGGC GAcGCcTGCA TcGCcGAgTA CCAGCAGGCT GGCaGaGGac gcaGaGGaCG
     3241 Gaagtggttc agcccattcg gagccaacct gtacctgtcc ATGTTCTGGa GaCTGGAgCA
     3301 gGGaCCtGCt GCtGCcATcG Gactgagtct ggtgatCGGa ATCGTGATGG CcGAgGTgcT
     3361 gaGaAAGCTG GGaGCcGAcA AgGTgaGaGt gaagtggcct aatGACCTgT AcCTcCAGGA
     3421 cCGCAAGCTG GCtGGCATcC TGGTGGAGCT GACaGGCAAg ACaGGCGATG CcGCtCAgAT
     3481 cGTgATcGGA GCCGGaATCA ACATGGCcAT GagaagaGTg GAgGAGAGcG TgGTgAAcCA
     3541 GGGcTGGATC ACcCTGCAGG AgGCtGGcAT CAAcCTgGAc CGgaacaccc tggccgccat
     3601 gctgatcaga gagctgagaG CcGCtcTGGA gCTgTTCGAg CAgGAgGGAc TGGCtCCTTA
     3661 cCTGagcaGa TGGGAgAAGC TGgacaactt catcaacaga cctgtgaagc tgatcatcgg
     3721 cgacaaggaa atcttcGGCA TcTCcaGaGG AATcGACAAg CAGGgaGCtc tgctgctgga
     3781 gcaggacgga atcatcaagc cctggatggg cggagaaatc tccctgagaa gcgcagagaa
     3841 ggggcgcgcc ggcgggggat cttccggagg cgggcaaatt tcttacgcaa gtagagggga
     3901 attcATGGCA ACTTGCGCGG TGGAGGTGTT CGGGCTCCTG GAGGACGAGG AAAATTCACG
     3961 AATTGTGAGA GTAAGAGTTA TAGCCGGAAT AGGCCTTGCC AAGAAGGATG CTGCTGGAGC
     4021 TAGTGATCCT TACGTGAGAG TGACGTTATA TGACCCAATG AATGGAGTTC TTACAAGTGT
     4081 GCAAACAAAA ACCATTAAAA AGAGTTTGAA TCCAAAGTGG AATGAAGAAA TATTATTCAG
     4141 AGTTCATCCT CAGCAGCACC GGCTTCTTTT TGAAGTGTTT GACGAAAACC GATTGACAAG
     4201 AGATGATTTC CTAGGTCAAG TGGATGTTCC ACTTTATCCA TTACCGACAG AAAATCCAAG
     4261 ATTGGAGAGA CCATATACAT TTAAGGATTT TGTTCTTCAT CCAAGAAGTC ACAAATCAAG
     4321 AGTTAAAGGT TATCTGAGAC TAAAAATGAC TTATTTACCT AAAACCAGTG GCTCAGAAGA
     4381 TGATAATGCA GAACAGGCTG AGGAATTAGA GCCTGGCTGG GTTGTTTTGG ACCAACCAGA
     4441 TGCTGCTTGC CATTTGCAGC AACAACAAGA ACCTTCTCCT CTACCTCCAG GGTGGGAAGA
     4501 GAGGCAGGAT ATCCTTGGAA GGACCTATTA TGTAAACCAT GAATCTAGAA GAACACAGTG
     4561 GAAAAGACCA ACCCCTCAGG ACAACCTAAC AGATGCTGAG AATGGCAACA TTCAACTGCA
     4621 AGCACAACGT GCATTTACCA CCAGGCGGCA GATATCCGAG GAAACAGAAA GTGTTGACAA
     4681 CCGAGAGTCT TCCGAGAACT GGGAAATTAT AAGAGAAGAT GAAGCCACCA TGTATAGCAA
     4741 CCAGGCCTTC CCATCACCTC CACCGTCAAG TAACTTGGAT GTTCCAACTC ATCTTGCAGA
     4801 AGAATTGAAT GCCAGACTCA CCATTTTTGG AAATTCAGCC GTGAGCCAGC CAGCATCGAG
     4861 CTCAAATCAT TCCAGCAGAA GAGGCAGCTT ACAAGCCTAT ACTTTTGAGG AACAACCTAC
     4921 ACTTCCTGTG CTTTTGCCTA CTTCATCTGG ATTACCACCA GGTTGGGAAG AAAAACAAGA
     4981 TGAAAGAGGA AGATCATATT ATGTAGATCA CAATTCCAGA ACGACTACTT GGACAAAGCC
     5041 CACTGTACAG GCCACAGTGG AGACCAGTCA GCTGACCTCA AGCCAGAGTT CTGCAGGCCC
     5101 TCAATCACAA GCCTCCACCA GTGATTCAGG CCAGCAGGTG ACCCAGCCAT CTGAAATTGA
     5161 GCAAGGATTC CTTCCTAAAG GCTGGGAAGT CCGGCATGCA CCAAATGGGA GGCCTTTCTT
     5221 TATTGACCAC AACACTAAAA CCACCACCTG GGAAGATCCA AGATTGAAAA TTCCAGCCCA
     5281 TCTGAGAGGA AAGACATCAC TTGATACTTC CAATGATCTA GGGCCTTTAC CTCCAGGATG
     5341 GGAAGAGAGA ACTCACACAG ATGGAAGAAT CTTCTACATA AATCACAATA TAAAAAGAAC
     5401 ACAATGGGAA GATCCTCGGT TGGAGAATGT AGCAATAACT GGACCAGCAG TGCCCTACTC
     5461 CAGGGATTAC AAAAGAAAGT ATGAGTTCTT CCGAAGAAAG TTGAAGAAGC AGAATGACAT
     5521 TCCAAACAAA TTTGAAATGA AACTTCGCCG AGCAACTGTT CTTGAAGACT CTTACCGGAG
     5581 AATTATGGGT GTCAAGAGAG CAGACTTCCT GAAGGCTCGA CTGTGGATTG AGTTTGATGG
     5641 TGAAAAGGGA TTGGATTATG GAGGAGTTGC CAGAGAATGG TTCTTCCTGA TCTCAAAGGA
     5701 AATGTTTAAC CCTGCTTATG GGTTGTTTGA ATATTCTGCT ACGGACAATT ATACCCTACA
     5761 GATAAATCCA AACTCTGGAT TGTGTAACGA AGATCACCTC TCTTACTTCA AGTTTATTGG
     5821 TCGGGTAGCT GGAATGGCAG TTTATCATGG CAAACTGTTG GATGGTTTTT TCATCCGCCC
     5881 ATTTTACAAG ATGATGCTTC ACAAACCAAT AACCCTTCAT GATATGGAAT CTGTGGATAG
     5941 TGAATATTAC AATTCCCTAA GATGGATTCT TGAAAATGAC CCAACAGAAT TGGACCTCAG
     6001 GTTTATCATA GATGAAGAAC TTTTTGGACA GACACATCAA CATGAGCTGA AAAATGGTGG
     6061 ATCAGAAATA GTTGTCACCA ATAAGAACAA AAAGGAATAT ATTTATCTTG TAATACAATG
     6121 GCGATTTGTA AACCGAATCC AGAAGCAAAT GGCTGCTTTT AAAGAGGGAT TCTTTGAACT
     6181 AATACCACAG GATCTCATCA AAATTTTTGA TGAAAATGAA CTAGAGCTTC TTATGTGTGG
     6241 ACTGGGAGAT GTTGATGTGA ATGACTGGAG GGAACATACA AAGTATAAAA ATGGCTACAG
     6301 TGCAAATCAT CAGGTTATAC AGTGGTTTTG GAAGGCTGTT TTAATGATGG ATTCAGAAAA
     6361 AAGAATAAGA TTACTTCAGT TTGTCACTGG CACATCTCGG GTGCCTATGA ATGGATTTGC
     6421 TGAACTATAC GGTTCAAATG GACCACAGTC ATTTACAGTT GAACAGTGGG GTACTCCTGA
     6481 AAAGCTGCCA AGAGCTCATA CCGCTTTTAA TCGCCTGGAC TTGCCACCTT ATGAATCATT
     6541 TGAAGAATTA TGGGATAAAC TTCAGATGGC AATTGAAAAC ACCCAGGGCT TTGATGGAGT
     6601 TGATTAGTAA ggcggccgcg GATCCGGCGC AACAAACTTC TCTCTGCTGA AACAAGCCGG
     6661 AGATGTCGAA GAGAATCCTG GACCGatggc caagcctttg tctcaagaag aatccaccct
     6721 cattgaaaga gcaacggcta caatcaacag catccccatc tctgaagact acagcgtcgc
     6781 cagcgcagct ctctctagcg acggccgcat cttcactggt gtcaatgtat atcattttac
     6841 tgggggacct tgtgcagaac tcgtggtgct gggcactgct gctgctgcgg cagctggcaa
     6901 cctgacttgt atcgtcgcga tcggaaatga gaacaggggc atcttgagcc cctgcggacg
     6961 gtgccgacag gtgcttctcg atctgcatcc tgggatcaaa gccatagtga aggacagtga
     7021 tggacagccg acggcagttg ggattcgtga attgctgccc tctggttatg tgtgggaggg
     7081 ctaagaattA ATTcgatatc aagcttatcg gtaatcaacc tctggattac aaaatttgtg
     7141 aaagattgac tggtattctt aactatgttg ctccttttac gctatgtgga tacgctgctt
     7201 taatgccttt gtatcatgct attgcttccc gtatggcttt cattttctcc tccttgtata
     7261 aatcctggtt gctgtctctt tatgaggagt tgtggcccgt tgtcaggcaa cgtggcgtgg
     7321 tgtgcactgt gtttgctgac gcaaccccca ctggttgggg cattgccacc acctgtcagc
     7381 tcctttccgg gactttcgct ttccccctcc ctattgccac ggcggaactc atcgccgcct
     7441 gccttgcccg ctgctggaca ggggctcggc tgttgggcac tgacaattcc gtggtgttgt
     7501 cggggaaatc atcgtccttt ccttggctgc tcgcctgtgt tgccacctgg attctgcgcg
     7561 ggacgtcctt ctgctacgtc ccttcggccc tcaatccagc ggaccttcct tcccgcggcc
     7621 tgctgccggc tctgcggcct cttccgcgtc ttcgccttcg ccctcagacg agtcggatct
     7681 ccctttgggc cgcctccccg catcgatacc gtcgacctcg agacctagaa aaacatggag
     7741 caatcacaag tagcaataca gcagctacca atgctgattg tgcctggcta gaagcacaag
     7801 aggaggagga ggtgggtttt ccagtcacac ctcaggtacc tttaagacca atgacttaca
     7861 aggcagctgt agatcttagc cactttttaa aagaaaaggg gggactggaa gggctaattc
     7921 actcccaacg aagacaagat atccttgatc tgtggatcta ccacacacaa ggctacttcc
     7981 ctgattggca gaactacaca ccagggccag ggatcagata tccactgacc tttggatggt
     8041 gctacaagct agtaccagtt gagcaagaga aggtagaaga agccaatgaa ggagagaaca
     8101 cccgcttgtt acaccctgtg agcctgcatg ggatggatga cccggagaga gaagtattag
     8161 agtggaggtt tgacagccgc ctagcatttc atcacatggc ccgagagctg catccggact
     8221 gtactgggtc tctctggtta gaccagatct gagcctggga gctctctggc taactaggga
     8281 acccactgct taagcctcaa taaagcttgc cttgagtgct tcaagtagtg tgtgcccgtc
     8341 tgttgtgtga ctctggtaac tagagatccc tcagaccctt ttagtcagtg tggaaaatct
     8401 ctagcagggc ccgtttaaac ccgctgatca gcctcgactg tgccttctag ttgccagcca
     8461 tctgttgttt gcccctcccc cgtgccttcc ttgaccctgg aaggtgccac tcccactgtc
     8521 ctttcctaat aaaatgagga aattgcatcg cattgtctga gtaggtgtca ttctattctg
     8581 gggggtgggg tggggcagga cagcaagggg gaggattggg aagacaatag caggcatgct
     8641 ggggatgcgg tgggctctat ggcttctgag gcggaaagaa ccagctgggg ctctaggggg
     8701 tatccccnnn nnnnnnnnnn nnnnnnnnnn nnnnnnnnnn nnnnnnnnnn nnnnnnnnnn
     8761 nnnnnnnnnn nnnnnnnnnn nnnnnnnnnn nnnnnnnnnn nnnnnnnnnn nnnnnnnnnn
     8821 nnnnnnnnnn ncnnnnnnnn nnnnnnnnnn nnnnnnnnnn nnnnnnnnnn nnnnnnnnnn
     8881 nnnnnnnnnn nnnnnnnnnn nnnnnnnnnn nnnnnnnnnn nnnannnnnn nnnnnnnnnn
     8941 nnnnnnnnnn nnnnnnnnnn nnnnnnnnnn nnncctttga cgttggagtc cacgttcttt
     9001 nnnnnnnnnn nnnnnnnnnn nnnnnnnnnn nnnnnnnacc ctatctcggt ctattctttt
     9061 gatttataag ggattttgcc gatttcggcc tattggttaa aaaatgagct gatttaacaa
     9121 aaatttaacg cgaattaatt ctgtggaatg tgtgtcagtt agggtgtgga aagtccccag
     9181 gctccccagc aggcagaagt atgcaaagca tgcatctcaa ttagtcagca accaggtgtg
     9241 gaaagtcccc aggctcccca gcaggcagaa gtatgcaaag catgcatctc aattagtcag
     9301 caaccatagt cccgccccta actccgccca tcccgcccct aactccgccc agttccgccc
     9361 attctccgcc ccatggctga ctaatttttt ttatttatgc agaggccgag gccgcctctg
     9421 cctctgagct attccagaag tagtgaggag gcttttttgg aggcctaggc ttttgcaaaa
     9481 agctcccggg agcttgtata tccattttcg gatctgatca gcacgtgttg acaattaatc
     9541 atcggcatag tatatcggca tagtataata cgacaaggtg aggaactaaa ccatggccaa
     9601 gttgaccagt gccgttccgg tgctcaccgc gcgcgacgtc gccggagcgg tcgagttctg
     9661 gaccgaccgg ctcgggttct cccgggactt cgtggaggac gacttcgccg gtgtggtccg
     9721 ggacgacgtg accctgttca tcagcgcggt ccaggaccag gtggtgccgg acaacaccct
     9781 ggcctgggtg tgggtgcgcg gcctggacga gctgtacgcc gagtggtcgg aggtcgtgtc
     9841 cacgaacttc cgggacgcct ccgggccggc catgaccgag atcggcgagc agccgtgggg
     9901 gcgggagttc gccctgcgcg acccggccgg caactgcgtg cacttcgtgg ccgaggagca
     9961 ggactgacac gtgctacgag atttcgattc caccgccgcc ttctatgaaa ggttgggctt
    10021 cggaatcgtt ttccgggacg ccggctggat gatcctccag cgcggggatc tcatgctgga
    10081 gttcttcgcc caccccaact tgtttattgc agcttataat ggttacaaat aaagcaatag
    10141 catcacaaat ttcacaaata aagcattttt ttcactgcat tctagttgtg gtttgtccaa
    10201 actcatcaat gtatcttatc atgtctgtat accgtcgacc tctagctaga gcttggcgta
    10261 atcatggtca tagctgtttc ctgtgtgaaa ttgttatccg ctcacaattc cacacaacat
    10321 acgagccgga agcataaagt gtaaagcctg gggtgcctaa tgagtgagct aactcacatt
    10381 aattgcgttg cgctcactgc ccgctttcca gtcgggaaac ctgtcgtgcc agctgcatta
    10441 atgaatcggc caacgcgcgg ggagaggcgg tttgcgtatt gggcgctctt ccgcttcctc
    10501 gctcactgac tcgctgcgct cggtcgttcg gctgcggcga gcggtatcag ctcactcaaa
    10561 ggcggtaata cggttatcca cagaatcagg ggataacgca ggaaagaaca tgtgagcaaa
    10621 aggccagcaa aaggccagga accgtaaaaa ggccgcgttg ctggcgtttt tccataggct
    10681 ccgcccccct gacgagcatc acaaaaatcg acgctcaagt cagaggtggc gaaacccgac
    10741 aggactataa agataccagg cgtttccccc tggaagctcc ctcgtgcgct ctcctgttcc
    10801 gaccctgccg cttaccggat acctgtccgc ctttctccct tcgggaagcg tggcgctttc
    10861 tcatagctca cgctgtaggt atctcagttc ggtgtaggtc gttcgctcca agctgggctg
    10921 tgtgcacgaa ccccccgttc agcccgaccg ctgcgcctta tccggtaact atcgtcttga
    10981 gtccaacccg gtaagacacg acttatcgcc actggcagca gccactggta acaggattag
    11041 cagagcgagg tatgtaggcg gtgctacaga gttcttgaag tggtggccta actacggcta
    11101 cactagaaga acagtatttg gtatctgcgc tctgctgaag ccagttacct tcggaaaaag
    11161 agttggtagc tcttgatccg gcaaacaaac caccgctggt agcggtggtt tttttgtttg
    11221 caagcagcag attacgcgca gaaaaaaagg atctcaagaa gatcctttga tcttttctac
    11281 ggggtctgac gctcagtgga acgaaaactc acgttaaggg attttggtca tgagattatc
    11341 aaaaaggatc ttcacctaga tccttttaaa ttaaaaatga agttttaaat caatctaaag
    11401 tatatatgag taaacttggt ctgacagtta ccaatgctta atcagtgagg cacctatctc
    11461 agcgatctgt ctatttcgtt catccatagt tgcctgactc cccgtcgtgt agataactac
    11521 gatacgggag ggcttaccat ctggccccag tgctgcaatg ataccgcgag acccacgctc
    11581 accggctcca gatttatcag caataaacca gccagccgga agggccgagc gcagaagtgg
    11641 tcctgcaact ttatccgcct ccatccagtc tattaattgt tgccgggaag ctagagtaag
    11701 tagttcgcca gttaatagtt tgcgcaacgt tgttgccatt gctacaggca tcgtggtgtc
    11761 acgctcgtcg tttggtatgg cttcattcag ctccggttcc caacgatcaa ggcgagttac
    11821 atgatccccc atgttgtgca aaaaagcggt tagctccttc ggtcctccga tcgttgtcag
    11881 aagtaagttg gccgcagtgt tatcactcat ggttatggca gcactgcata attctcttac
    11941 tgtcatgcca tccgtaagat gcttttctgt gactggtgag tactcaacca agtcattctg
    12001 agaatagtgt atgcggcgac cgagttgctc ttgcccggcg tcaatacggg ataataccgc
    12061 gccacatagc agaactttaa aagtgctcat cattggaaaa cgttcttcgg ggcgaaaact
    12121 ctcaaggatc ttaccgctgt tgagatccag ttcgatgtaa cccactcgtg cacccaactg
    12181 atcttcagca tcttttactt tcaccagcgt ttctgggtga gcaaaaacag gaaggcaaaa
    12241 tgccgcaaaa aagggaataa gggcgacacg gaaatgttga atactcatac tcttcctttt
    12301 tcaatattat tgaagcattt atcagggtta ttgtctcatg agcggataca tatttgaatg
    12361 tatttagaaa aataaacaaa taggggttcc gcgcacattt ccccgaaaag tgccacctga
    12421 c     
//
