# Supplementary material for: BioE3 identifies specific substrates of ubiquitin E3 ligases
Source: Nat Commun. 2023 Nov 23;14:7656. doi: 10.1038/s41467-023-43326-8 (PMC10667490; doi:10.1038/s41467-023-43326-8)
Supplement: Supplementary file 15 — Source Data [file 41467_2023_43326_MOESM15_ESM.zip › Source_Data_File/Representative_constructs/Lenti_EFS_BirAopt_GSQ_PEX12_P2A_blast.ape]

LOCUS       Lenti_EFS_BirAop       10784 bp ds-DNA     circular     25-APR-2023
DEFINITION  
ACCESSION   
VERSION     
SOURCE      
  ORGANISM  
COMMENT     based on http://www.addgene.org/52962/sequences/ lentiCas9-Blast 
COMMENT     
COMMENT     ApEinfo:methylated:1
FEATURES             Location/Qualifiers
     misc_feature    3901..4977
                     /locus_tag="PEX12"
                     /label="PEX12"
                     /ApEinfo_label="PEX12"
                     /ApEinfo_fwdcolor="#cccccc"
                     /ApEinfo_revcolor="#cccccc"
                     /ApEinfo_graphicformat="arrow_data {{0 1 2 0 0 -1} {} 0}
                     width 5 offset 0"
     misc_feature    2875..3837
                     /locus_tag="BirAopt"
                     /label="BirAopt"
                     /ApEinfo_label="BirAopt"
                     /ApEinfo_fwdcolor="#ccff66"
                     /ApEinfo_revcolor="#ccff66"
                     /ApEinfo_graphicformat="arrow_data {{0 1 2 0 0 -1} {} 0}
                     width 5 offset 0"
     primer_bind     complement(8626..8646)
                     /locus_tag="M13-rev"
                     /label="M13-rev"
                     /ApEinfo_label="M13-rev"
                     /ApEinfo_fwdcolor="cyan"
                     /ApEinfo_revcolor="green"
                     /ApEinfo_graphicformat="arrow_data {{0 1 2 0 0 -1} {} 0}
                     width 5 offset 0"
     misc_feature    3847..3894
                     /locus_tag="GSQ"
                     /label="GSQ"
                     /ApEinfo_label="GSQ"
                     /ApEinfo_fwdcolor="#b3b3b3"
                     /ApEinfo_revcolor="#b3b3b3"
                     /ApEinfo_graphicformat="arrow_data {{0 1 2 0 0 -1} {} 0}
                     width 5 offset 0"
     rep_origin      complement(9014..9696)
                     /locus_tag="ColE1 origin"
                     /label="ColE1 origin"
                     /ApEinfo_label="ColE1 origin"
                     /ApEinfo_fwdcolor="gray50"
                     /ApEinfo_revcolor="gray50"
                     /ApEinfo_graphicformat="arrow_data {{0 1 2 0 0 -1} {} 0}
                     width 5 offset 0"
     misc_binding    complement(8652..8674)
                     /locus_tag="LacO"
                     /label="LacO"
                     /ApEinfo_label="LacO"
                     /ApEinfo_fwdcolor="cornflower blue"
                     /ApEinfo_revcolor="cornflower blue"
                     /ApEinfo_graphicformat="arrow_data {{0 1 2 0 0 -1} {} 0}
                     width 5 offset 0"
     CDS             complement(9794..10453)
                     /locus_tag="AmpR"
                     /label="AmpR"
                     /ApEinfo_label="AmpR"
                     /ApEinfo_fwdcolor="yellow"
                     /ApEinfo_revcolor="yellow"
                     /ApEinfo_graphicformat="arrow_data {{0 1 2 0 0 -1} {} 0}
                     width 5 offset 0"
     misc_feature    2453..2557
                     /locus_tag="cPPT (central polypurine tract)"
                     /label="cPPT (central polypurine tract)"
                     /ApEinfo_label="cPPT (central polypurine tract)"
                     /ApEinfo_fwdcolor="#cccccc"
                     /ApEinfo_revcolor="#cccccc"
                     /ApEinfo_graphicformat="arrow_data {{0 1 2 0 0 -1} {} 0}
                     width 5 offset 0"
     misc_feature    1680..1912
                     /locus_tag="RRE (Rev binding element)"
                     /label="RRE (Rev binding element)"
                     /ApEinfo_label="RRE (Rev binding element)"
                     /ApEinfo_fwdcolor="#cccccc"
                     /ApEinfo_revcolor="#cccccc"
                     /ApEinfo_graphicformat="arrow_data {{0 1 2 0 0 -1} {} 0}
                     width 5 offset 0"
     misc_feature    6293..6298
                     /locus_tag="Bbs1 site"
                     /label="Bbs1 site"
                     /ApEinfo_label="Bbs1 site"
                     /ApEinfo_fwdcolor="#cccccc"
                     /ApEinfo_revcolor="#cccccc"
                     /ApEinfo_graphicformat="arrow_data {{0 1 2 0 0 -1} {} 0}
                     width 5 offset 0"
     misc_feature    6983..6988
                     /locus_tag="Bbs1 site(1)"
                     /label="Bbs1 site(1)"
                     /ApEinfo_label="Bbs1 site"
                     /ApEinfo_fwdcolor="#cccccc"
                     /ApEinfo_revcolor="#cccccc"
                     /ApEinfo_graphicformat="arrow_data {{0 1 2 0 0 -1} {} 0}
                     width 5 offset 0"
     misc_feature    828..1016
                     /locus_tag="5'LTR"
                     /label="5'LTR"
                     /ApEinfo_label="5'LTR"
                     /ApEinfo_fwdcolor="#cccccc"
                     /ApEinfo_revcolor="#cccccc"
                     /ApEinfo_graphicformat="arrow_data {{0 1 2 0 0 -1} {} 0}
                     width 5 offset 0"
     misc_feature    6583..6771
                     /locus_tag="3' LTR"
                     /label="3' LTR"
                     /ApEinfo_label="3' LTR"
                     /ApEinfo_fwdcolor="#cccccc"
                     /ApEinfo_revcolor="#cccccc"
                     /ApEinfo_graphicformat="arrow_data {{0 1 2 0 0 -1} {} 0}
                     width 5 offset 0"
     misc_feature    5053..5451
                     /locus_tag="Blasticidin resistance gene"
                     /label="Blasticidin resistance gene"
                     /ApEinfo_label="Blasticidin resistance gene"
                     /ApEinfo_fwdcolor="#cc66ff"
                     /ApEinfo_revcolor="#cc66ff"
                     /ApEinfo_graphicformat="arrow_data {{0 1 2 0 0 -1} {} 0}
                     width 5 offset 0"
     misc_feature    5053..5451
                     /locus_tag="Blast"
                     /label="Blast"
                     /ApEinfo_label="Blast"
                     /ApEinfo_fwdcolor="#ff6666"
                     /ApEinfo_revcolor="#ff6666"
                     /ApEinfo_graphicformat="arrow_data {{0 1 2 0 0 -1} {} 0}
                     width 5 offset 0"
     misc_feature    5475..6068
                     /locus_tag="WPRE"
                     /label="WPRE"
                     /ApEinfo_label="WPRE"
                     /ApEinfo_fwdcolor="#6666ff"
                     /ApEinfo_revcolor="#6666ff"
                     /ApEinfo_graphicformat="arrow_data {{0 1 2 0 0 -1} {} 0}
                     width 5 offset 0"
     misc_feature    5131..5136
                     /locus_tag="Bbs1 site(2)"
                     /label="Bbs1 site(2)"
                     /ApEinfo_label="Bbs1 site"
                     /ApEinfo_fwdcolor="#cccccc"
                     /ApEinfo_revcolor="#cccccc"
                     /ApEinfo_graphicformat="arrow_data {{0 1 2 0 0 -1} {} 0}
                     width 5 offset 0"
     misc_feature    6011..6016
                     /locus_tag="Bbs1 site(3)"
                     /label="Bbs1 site(3)"
                     /ApEinfo_label="Bbs1 site"
                     /ApEinfo_fwdcolor="#cccccc"
                     /ApEinfo_revcolor="#cccccc"
                     /ApEinfo_graphicformat="arrow_data {{0 1 2 0 0 -1} {} 0}
                     width 5 offset 0"
     misc_feature    4993..5052
                     /locus_tag="P2A"
                     /label="P2A"
                     /ApEinfo_label="P2A"
                     /ApEinfo_fwdcolor="#e6e6e6"
                     /ApEinfo_revcolor="#e6e6e6"
                     /ApEinfo_graphicformat="arrow_data {{0 1 2 0 0 -1} {} 0}
                     width 5 offset 0"
     misc_feature    4810..4929
                     /locus_tag="degenerate RING"
                     /label="degenerate RING"
                     /ApEinfo_label="degenerate RING"
                     /ApEinfo_fwdcolor="#ffcc66"
                     /ApEinfo_revcolor="#ffcc66"
                     /ApEinfo_graphicformat="arrow_data {{0 1 2 0 0 -1} {} 0}
                     width 5 offset 0"
ORIGIN
        1 gtcgacggat cgggagatct cccgatcccc tatggtgcac tctcagtaca atctgctctg
       61 atgccgcata gttaagccag tatctgctcc ctgcttgtgt gttggaggtc gctgagtagt
      121 gcgcgagcaa aatttaagct acaacaaggc aaggcttgac cgacaattgc atgaagaatc
      181 tgcttagggt taggcgtttt gcgctgcttc gcgatgtacg ggccagatat acgcgttgac
      241 attgattatt gactagttat taatagtaat caattacggg gtcattagtt catagcccat
      301 atatggagtt ccgcgttaca taacttacgg taaatggccc gcctggctga ccgcccaacg
      361 acccccgccc attgacgtca ataatgacgt atgttcccat agtaacgcca atagggactt
      421 tccattgacg tcaatgggtg gagtatttac ggtaaactgc ccacttggca gtacatcaag
      481 tgtatcatat gccaagtacg ccccctattg acgtcaatga cggtaaatgg cccgcctggc
      541 attatgccca gtacatgacc ttatgggact ttcctacttg gcagtacatc tacgtattag
      601 tcatcgctat taccatggtg atgcggtttt ggcagtacat caatgggcgt ggatagcggt
      661 ttgactcacg gggatttcca agtctccacc ccattgacgt caatgggagt ttgttttggc
      721 accaaaatca acgggacttt ccaaaatgtc gtaacaactc cgccccattg acgcaaatgg
      781 gcggtaggcg tgtacggtgg gaggtctata taagcagcgc gttttgcctg tactgggtct
      841 ctctggttag accagatctg agcctgggag ctctctggct aactagggaa cccactgctt
      901 aagcctcaat aaagcttgcc ttgagtgctt caagtagtgt gtgcccgtct gttgtgtgac
      961 tctggtaact agagatccct cagacccttt tagtcagtgt ggaaaatctc tagcagtggc
     1021 gcccgaacag ggacttgaaa gcgaaaggga aaccagagga gctctctcga cgcaggactc
     1081 ggcttgctga agcgcgcacg gcaagaggcg aggggcggcg actggtgagt acgccaaaaa
     1141 ttttgactag cggaggctag aaggagagag atgggtgcga gagcgtcagt attaagcggg
     1201 ggagaattag atcgcgatgg gaaaaaattc ggttaaggcc agggggaaag aaaaaatata
     1261 aattaaaaca tatagtatgg gcaagcaggg agctagaacg attcgcagtt aatcctggcc
     1321 tgttagaaac atcagaaggc tgtagacaaa tactgggaca gctacaacca tcccttcaga
     1381 caggatcaga agaacttaga tcattatata atacagtagc aaccctctat tgtgtgcatc
     1441 aaaggataga gataaaagac accaaggaag ctttagacaa gatagaggaa gagcaaaaca
     1501 aaagtaagac caccgcacag caagcggccg ctgatcttca gacctggagg aggagatatg
     1561 agggacaatt ggagaagtga attatataaa tataaagtag taaaaattga accattagga
     1621 gtagcaccca ccaaggcaaa gagaagagtg gtgcagagag aaaaaagagc agtgggaata
     1681 ggagctttgt tccttgggtt cttgggagca gcaggaagca ctatgggcgc agcgtcaatg
     1741 acgctgacgg tacaggccag acaattattg tctggtatag tgcagcagca gaacaatttg
     1801 ctgagggcta ttgaggcgca acagcatctg ttgcaactca cagtctgggg catcaagcag
     1861 ctccaggcaa gaatcctggc tgtggaaaga tacctaaagg atcaacagct cctggggatt
     1921 tggggttgct ctggaaaact catttgcacc actgctgtgc cttggaatgc tagttggagt
     1981 aataaatctc tggaacagat ttggaatcac acgacctgga tggagtggga cagagaaatt
     2041 aacaattaca caagcttaat acactcctta attgaagaat cgcaaaacca gcaagaaaag
     2101 aatgaacaag aattattgga attagataaa tgggcaagtt tgtggaattg gtttaacata
     2161 acaaattggc tgtggtatat aaaattattc ataatgatag taggaggctt ggtaggttta
     2221 agaatagttt ttgctgtact ttctatagtg aatagagtta ggcagggata ttcaccatta
     2281 tcgtttcaga cccacctccc aaccccgagg ggacccgaca ggcccgaagg aatagaagaa
     2341 gaaggtggag agagagacag agacagatcc attcgattag tgaacggatc ggcactgcgt
     2401 gcgccaattc tgcagacaaa tggcagtatt catccacaat tttaaaagaa aaggggggat
     2461 tggggggtac agtgcagggg aaagaatagt agacataata gcaacagaca tacaaactaa
     2521 agaattacaa aaacaaatta caaaaattca aaattttcgg gtttattaca gggacagcag
     2581 agatccagtt tggttaatta gctagctagg tcttgaaagg agtgggaatt ggctccggtg
     2641 cccgtcagtg ggcagagcgc acatcgccca cagtccccga gaagttgggg ggaggggtcg
     2701 gcaattgatc cggtgcctag agaaggtggc gcggggtaaa ctgggaaagt gatgtcgtgt
     2761 actggctccg cctttttccc gagggtgggg gagaaccgta tataagtgca gtagtcgccg
     2821 tgaacgttct ttttcgcaac gggtttgccg ccagaacaca ggaccggtgc caccatgaag
     2881 gacaacaccg tgcccctgaa gctgatcgcc ctgctggcca acggcgagtt cCACTCTGGC
     2941 GAGCAGcTGG GaGAgACcCT GGGAATGAGC aGaGCcGCca tcaacaagca catcCAGACA
     3001 CTGaGaGACT GGGGaGTgGA cGTgTTcACC GTgCCtGGcA AgGGcTACAG CCTGCCTGAG
     3061 CCTATCCAGc tgctgaacgc caagcagatc ctGGGaCAGC TGGATGGCGG aAGcGTgGCC
     3121 GTGCTGCCtG TGATcGACTC CACcAATCAG TACCTgCTgG AcagaATCGG AGAGCtgaag
     3181 tccGGCGAcG CcTGCATcGC cGAgTACCAG CAGGCTGGCa GaGGacgcaG aGGaCGGaag
     3241 tggttcagcc cattcggagc caacctgtac ctgtccATGT TCTGGaGaCT GGAgCAgGGa
     3301 CCtGCtGCtG CcATcGGact gagtctggtg atCGGaATCG TGATGGCcGA gGTgcTgaGa
     3361 AAGCTGGGaG CcGAcAAgGT gaGaGtgaag tggcctaatG ACCTgTAcCT cCAGGAcCGC
     3421 AAGCTGGCtG GCATcCTGGT GGAGCTGACa GGCAAgACaG GCGATGCcGC tCAgATcGTg
     3481 ATcGGAGCCG GaATCAACAT GGCcATGaga agaGTgGAgG AGAGcGTgGT gAAcCAGGGc
     3541 TGGATCACcC TGCAGGAgGC tGGcATCAAc CTgGAcCGga acaccctggc cgccatgctg
     3601 atcagagagc tgagaGCcGC tcTGGAgCTg TTCGAgCAgG AgGGAcTGGC tCCTTAcCTG
     3661 agcaGaTGGG AgAAGCTGga caacttcatc aacagacctg tgaagctgat catcggcgac
     3721 aaggaaatct tcGGCATcTC caGaGGAATc GACAAgCAGG gaGCtctgct gctggagcag
     3781 gacggaatca tcaagccctg gatgggcgga gaaatctccc tgagaagcgc agagaagggg
     3841 cgcgccggcg ggggatcttc cggaggcggg caaatttctt acgcaagtag aggggaattc
     3901 atggctgagc acggggctca cttcacagct gcttctgtgg ccgatgacca gccatccatc
     3961 tttgaggtgg tagcacagga cagtttaatg acagcagtga gacccgctct tcagcatgtg
     4021 gtcaaggttc ttgcagaatc aaatcccacc cactatggct tcttgtggag gtggtttgat
     4081 gaaatcttta ctctgctaga tcttctgctc cagcaacatt atctgtctag aaccagtgcc
     4141 tcattttctg aaaactttta cggcttaaag agaattgtaa tgggggacac tcacaagtct
     4201 cagagattgg ctagtgctgg tctcccaaag cagcagcttt ggaaatctat tatgttcctg
     4261 gttcttcttc cctatctgaa agtgaagctg gagaagctgg tttctagcct gagagaagag
     4321 gatgaatatt ctattcatcc cccttcttcc cgctggaaac gattttacag agctttcctg
     4381 gcagcctacc catttgtgaa catggcctgg gaaggatggt ttcttgtaca acaacttcga
     4441 tacatcctag gaaaagctca gcatcactca ccactgctga ggctggctgg agttcagcta
     4501 ggtcgactga cagttcagga tatacaagct ctggagcaca aaccagctaa ggccagcatg
     4561 atgcagcaac cagccaggag tgttagtgag aagataaact cagctctgaa gaaagctgtt
     4621 gggggtgttg ccttatccct gtctactggc ctttctgtgg gtgtattctt cttgcagttc
     4681 cttgactggt ggtactcatc tgaaaatcaa gaaaccatca agtcattgac tgccctgcct
     4741 actccaccac cacctgtaca cctagactat aactctgatt ctcccctctt acccaaaatg
     4801 aagactgtgT GCCCACTGTG TCGTAAAACC CGGGTGAATG ATACTGTTCT TGCCACCTCT
     4861 GGCTATGTGT TTTGTTACCG CTGTGTGTTT CATTATGTGA GGAGTCACCA AGCTTGTCCC
     4921 ATCACAGGTt atccaacaga agtacaacat ctgattaaac tctactcccc tgagaacGgc
     4981 ggccgcgGAT CCGGCGCAAC AAACTTCTCT CTGCTGAAAC AAGCCGGAGA TGTCGAAGAG
     5041 AATCCTGGAC CGatggccaa gcctttgtct caagaagaat ccaccctcat tgaaagagca
     5101 acggctacaa tcaacagcat ccccatctct gaagactaca gcgtcgccag cgcagctctc
     5161 tctagcgacg gccgcatctt cactggtgtc aatgtatatc attttactgg gggaccttgt
     5221 gcagaactcg tggtgctggg cactgctgct gctgcggcag ctggcaacct gacttgtatc
     5281 gtcgcgatcg gaaatgagaa caggggcatc ttgagcccct gcggacggtg ccgacaggtg
     5341 cttctcgatc tgcatcctgg gatcaaagcc atagtgaagg acagtgatgg acagccgacg
     5401 gcagttggga ttcgtgaatt gctgccctct ggttatgtgt gggagggcta agaattcgat
     5461 atcaagctta tcggtaatca acctctggat tacaaaattt gtgaaagatt gactggtatt
     5521 cttaactatg ttgctccttt tacgctatgt ggatacgctg ctttaatgcc tttgtatcat
     5581 gctattgctt cccgtatggc tttcattttc tcctccttgt ataaatcctg gttgctgtct
     5641 ctttatgagg agttgtggcc cgttgtcagg caacgtggcg tggtgtgcac tgtgtttgct
     5701 gacgcaaccc ccactggttg gggcattgcc accacctgtc agctcctttc cgggactttc
     5761 gctttccccc tccctattgc cacggcggaa ctcatcgccg cctgccttgc ccgctgctgg
     5821 acaggggctc ggctgttggg cactgacaat tccgtggtgt tgtcggggaa atcatcgtcc
     5881 tttccttggc tgctcgcctg tgttgccacc tggattctgc gcgggacgtc cttctgctac
     5941 gtcccttcgg ccctcaatcc agcggacctt ccttcccgcg gcctgctgcc ggctctgcgg
     6001 cctcttccgc gtcttcgcct tcgccctcag acgagtcgga tctccctttg ggccgcctcc
     6061 ccgcatcgat accgtcgacc tcgagaccta gaaaaacatg gagcaatcac aagtagcaat
     6121 acagcagcta ccaatgctga ttgtgcctgg ctagaagcac aagaggagga ggaggtgggt
     6181 tttccagtca cacctcaggt acctttaaga ccaatgactt acaaggcagc tgtagatctt
     6241 agccactttt taaaagaaaa ggggggactg gaagggctaa ttcactccca acgaagacaa
     6301 gatatccttg atctgtggat ctaccacaca caaggctact tccctgattg gcagaactac
     6361 acaccagggc cagggatcag atatccactg acctttggat ggtgctacaa gctagtacca
     6421 gttgagcaag agaaggtaga agaagccaat gaaggagaga acacccgctt gttacaccct
     6481 gtgagcctgc atgggatgga tgacccggag agagaagtat tagagtggag gtttgacagc
     6541 cgcctagcat ttcatcacat ggcccgagag ctgcatccgg actgtactgg gtctctctgg
     6601 ttagaccaga tctgagcctg ggagctctct ggctaactag ggaacccact gcttaagcct
     6661 caataaagct tgccttgagt gcttcaagta gtgtgtgccc gtctgttgtg tgactctggt
     6721 aactagagat ccctcagacc cttttagtca gtgtggaaaa tctctagcag ggcccgttta
     6781 aacccgctga tcagcctcga ctgtgccttc tagttgccag ccatctgttg tttgcccctc
     6841 ccccgtgcct tccttgaccc tggaaggtgc cactcccact gtcctttcct aataaaatga
     6901 ggaaattgca tcgcattgtc tgagtaggtg tcattctatt ctggggggtg gggtggggca
     6961 ggacagcaag ggggaggatt gggaagacaa tagcaggcat gctggggatg cggtgggctc
     7021 tatggcttct gaggcggaaa gaaccagctg gggctctagg gggtatcccc nnnnnnnnnn
     7081 nnnnnnnnnn nnnnnnnnnn nnnnnnnnnn nnnnnnnnnn nnnnnnnnnn nnnnnnnnnn
     7141 nnnnnnnnnn nnnnnnnnnn nnnnnnnnnn nnnnnnnnnn nnnnnnnnnn nnnncnnnnn
     7201 nnnnnnnnnn nnnnnnnnnn nnnnnnnnnn nnnnnnnnnn nnnnnnnnnn nnnnnnnnnn
     7261 nnnnnnnnnn nnnnnnnnnn nnnnnnannn nnnnnnnnnn nnnnnnnnnn nnnnnnnnnn
     7321 nnnnnnnnnn nnnnnncctt tgacgttgga gtccacgttc tttnnnnnnn nnnnnnnnnn
     7381 nnnnnnnnnn nnnnnnnnnn accctatctc ggtctattct tttgatttat aagggatttt
     7441 gccgatttcg gcctattggt taaaaaatga gctgatttaa caaaaattta acgcgaatta
     7501 attctgtgga atgtgtgtca gttagggtgt ggaaagtccc caggctcccc agcaggcaga
     7561 agtatgcaaa gcatgcatct caattagtca gcaaccaggt gtggaaagtc cccaggctcc
     7621 ccagcaggca gaagtatgca aagcatgcat ctcaattagt cagcaaccat agtcccgccc
     7681 ctaactccgc ccatcccgcc cctaactccg cccagttccg cccattctcc gccccatggc
     7741 tgactaattt tttttattta tgcagaggcc gaggccgcct ctgcctctga gctattccag
     7801 aagtagtgag gaggcttttt tggaggccta ggcttttgca aaaagctccc gggagcttgt
     7861 atatccattt tcggatctga tcagcacgtg ttgacaatta atcatcggca tagtatatcg
     7921 gcatagtata atacgacaag gtgaggaact aaaccatggc caagttgacc agtgccgttc
     7981 cggtgctcac cgcgcgcgac gtcgccggag cggtcgagtt ctggaccgac cggctcgggt
     8041 tctcccggga cttcgtggag gacgacttcg ccggtgtggt ccgggacgac gtgaccctgt
     8101 tcatcagcgc ggtccaggac caggtggtgc cggacaacac cctggcctgg gtgtgggtgc
     8161 gcggcctgga cgagctgtac gccgagtggt cggaggtcgt gtccacgaac ttccgggacg
     8221 cctccgggcc ggccatgacc gagatcggcg agcagccgtg ggggcgggag ttcgccctgc
     8281 gcgacccggc cggcaactgc gtgcacttcg tggccgagga gcaggactga cacgtgctac
     8341 gagatttcga ttccaccgcc gccttctatg aaaggttggg cttcggaatc gttttccggg
     8401 acgccggctg gatgatcctc cagcgcgggg atctcatgct ggagttcttc gcccacccca
     8461 acttgtttat tgcagcttat aatggttaca aataaagcaa tagcatcaca aatttcacaa
     8521 ataaagcatt tttttcactg cattctagtt gtggtttgtc caaactcatc aatgtatctt
     8581 atcatgtctg tataccgtcg acctctagct agagcttggc gtaatcatgg tcatagctgt
     8641 ttcctgtgtg aaattgttat ccgctcacaa ttccacacaa catacgagcc ggaagcataa
     8701 agtgtaaagc ctggggtgcc taatgagtga gctaactcac attaattgcg ttgcgctcac
     8761 tgcccgcttt ccagtcggga aacctgtcgt gccagctgca ttaatgaatc ggccaacgcg
     8821 cggggagagg cggtttgcgt attgggcgct cttccgcttc ctcgctcact gactcgctgc
     8881 gctcggtcgt tcggctgcgg cgagcggtat cagctcactc aaaggcggta atacggttat
     8941 ccacagaatc aggggataac gcaggaaaga acatgtgagc aaaaggccag caaaaggcca
     9001 ggaaccgtaa aaaggccgcg ttgctggcgt ttttccatag gctccgcccc cctgacgagc
     9061 atcacaaaaa tcgacgctca agtcagaggt ggcgaaaccc gacaggacta taaagatacc
     9121 aggcgtttcc ccctggaagc tccctcgtgc gctctcctgt tccgaccctg ccgcttaccg
     9181 gatacctgtc cgcctttctc ccttcgggaa gcgtggcgct ttctcatagc tcacgctgta
     9241 ggtatctcag ttcggtgtag gtcgttcgct ccaagctggg ctgtgtgcac gaaccccccg
     9301 ttcagcccga ccgctgcgcc ttatccggta actatcgtct tgagtccaac ccggtaagac
     9361 acgacttatc gccactggca gcagccactg gtaacaggat tagcagagcg aggtatgtag
     9421 gcggtgctac agagttcttg aagtggtggc ctaactacgg ctacactaga agaacagtat
     9481 ttggtatctg cgctctgctg aagccagtta ccttcggaaa aagagttggt agctcttgat
     9541 ccggcaaaca aaccaccgct ggtagcggtg gtttttttgt ttgcaagcag cagattacgc
     9601 gcagaaaaaa aggatctcaa gaagatcctt tgatcttttc tacggggtct gacgctcagt
     9661 ggaacgaaaa ctcacgttaa gggattttgg tcatgagatt atcaaaaagg atcttcacct
     9721 agatcctttt aaattaaaaa tgaagtttta aatcaatcta aagtatatat gagtaaactt
     9781 ggtctgacag ttaccaatgc ttaatcagtg aggcacctat ctcagcgatc tgtctatttc
     9841 gttcatccat agttgcctga ctccccgtcg tgtagataac tacgatacgg gagggcttac
     9901 catctggccc cagtgctgca atgataccgc gagacccacg ctcaccggct ccagatttat
     9961 cagcaataaa ccagccagcc ggaagggccg agcgcagaag tggtcctgca actttatccg
    10021 cctccatcca gtctattaat tgttgccggg aagctagagt aagtagttcg ccagttaata
    10081 gtttgcgcaa cgttgttgcc attgctacag gcatcgtggt gtcacgctcg tcgtttggta
    10141 tggcttcatt cagctccggt tcccaacgat caaggcgagt tacatgatcc cccatgttgt
    10201 gcaaaaaagc ggttagctcc ttcggtcctc cgatcgttgt cagaagtaag ttggccgcag
    10261 tgttatcact catggttatg gcagcactgc ataattctct tactgtcatg ccatccgtaa
    10321 gatgcttttc tgtgactggt gagtactcaa ccaagtcatt ctgagaatag tgtatgcggc
    10381 gaccgagttg ctcttgcccg gcgtcaatac gggataatac cgcgccacat agcagaactt
    10441 taaaagtgct catcattgga aaacgttctt cggggcgaaa actctcaagg atcttaccgc
    10501 tgttgagatc cagttcgatg taacccactc gtgcacccaa ctgatcttca gcatctttta
    10561 ctttcaccag cgtttctggg tgagcaaaaa caggaaggca aaatgccgca aaaaagggaa
    10621 taagggcgac acggaaatgt tgaatactca tactcttcct ttttcaatat tattgaagca
    10681 tttatcaggg ttattgtctc atgagcggat acatatttga atgtatttag aaaaataaac
    10741 aaataggggt tccgcgcaca tttccccgaa aagtgccacc tgac 
//
