# Supplementary material for: BioE3 identifies specific substrates of ubiquitin E3 ligases
Source: Nat Commun. 2023 Nov 23;14:7656. doi: 10.1038/s41467-023-43326-8 (PMC10667490; doi:10.1038/s41467-023-43326-8)
Supplement: Supplementary file 15 — Source Data [file 41467_2023_43326_MOESM15_ESM.zip › Source_Data_File/Representative_constructs/Lenti_EFS_BirAopt_GSQ_PIAS1_P2A_blast.ape]

LOCUS       Lenti_EFS_BirAop       11662 bp ds-DNA     circular     25-APR-2023
DEFINITION  
ACCESSION   
VERSION     
SOURCE      
  ORGANISM  
COMMENT     based on http://www.addgene.org/52962/sequences/ lentiCas9-Blast 
COMMENT     RBXN = MCS EcoR1-BsiW1-Xba1-Not1
COMMENT     ApEinfo:methylated:1
FEATURES             Location/Qualifiers
     misc_feature    3905..5858
                     /locus_tag="PIAS1"
                     /label="PIAS1"
                     /ApEinfo_label="PIAS1"
                     /ApEinfo_fwdcolor="#cccccc"
                     /ApEinfo_revcolor="#cccccc"
                     /ApEinfo_graphicformat="arrow_data {{0 1 2 0 0 -1} {} 0}
                     width 5 offset 0"
     primer_bind     complement(9504..9524)
                     /locus_tag="M13-rev"
                     /label="M13-rev"
                     /ApEinfo_label="M13-rev"
                     /ApEinfo_fwdcolor="cyan"
                     /ApEinfo_revcolor="green"
                     /ApEinfo_graphicformat="arrow_data {{0 1 2 0 0 -1} {} 0}
                     width 5 offset 0"
     misc_feature    4955..4957
                     /locus_tag="C351S RING mutant"
                     /label="C351S RING mutant"
                     /ApEinfo_label="C351S RING mutant"
                     /ApEinfo_fwdcolor="cyan"
                     /ApEinfo_revcolor="green"
                     /ApEinfo_graphicformat="arrow_data {{0 1 2 0 0 -1} {} 0}
                     width 5 offset 0"
     rep_origin      complement(9892..10574)
                     /locus_tag="ColE1 origin"
                     /label="ColE1 origin"
                     /ApEinfo_label="ColE1 origin"
                     /ApEinfo_fwdcolor="gray50"
                     /ApEinfo_revcolor="gray50"
                     /ApEinfo_graphicformat="arrow_data {{0 1 2 0 0 -1} {} 0}
                     width 5 offset 0"
     misc_feature    3851..3898
                     /locus_tag="GSQ"
                     /label="GSQ"
                     /ApEinfo_label="GSQ"
                     /ApEinfo_fwdcolor="#b3b3b3"
                     /ApEinfo_revcolor="#b3b3b3"
                     /ApEinfo_graphicformat="arrow_data {{0 1 2 0 0 -1} {} 0}
                     width 5 offset 0"
     misc_binding    complement(9530..9552)
                     /locus_tag="LacO"
                     /label="LacO"
                     /ApEinfo_label="LacO"
                     /ApEinfo_fwdcolor="cornflower blue"
                     /ApEinfo_revcolor="cornflower blue"
                     /ApEinfo_graphicformat="arrow_data {{0 1 2 0 0 -1} {} 0}
                     width 5 offset 0"
     CDS             complement(10672..11331)
                     /locus_tag="AmpR"
                     /label="AmpR"
                     /ApEinfo_label="AmpR"
                     /ApEinfo_fwdcolor="yellow"
                     /ApEinfo_revcolor="yellow"
                     /ApEinfo_graphicformat="arrow_data {{0 1 2 0 0 -1} {} 0}
                     width 5 offset 0"
     misc_feature    2457..2561
                     /locus_tag="cPPT (central polypurine tract)"
                     /label="cPPT (central polypurine tract)"
                     /ApEinfo_label="cPPT (central polypurine tract)"
                     /ApEinfo_fwdcolor="#cccccc"
                     /ApEinfo_revcolor="#cccccc"
                     /ApEinfo_graphicformat="arrow_data {{0 1 2 0 0 -1} {} 0}
                     width 5 offset 0"
     misc_feature    1684..1916
                     /locus_tag="RRE (Rev binding element)"
                     /label="RRE (Rev binding element)"
                     /ApEinfo_label="RRE (Rev binding element)"
                     /ApEinfo_fwdcolor="#cccccc"
                     /ApEinfo_revcolor="#cccccc"
                     /ApEinfo_graphicformat="arrow_data {{0 1 2 0 0 -1} {} 0}
                     width 5 offset 0"
     misc_feature    828..1016
                     /locus_tag="5'LTR"
                     /label="5'LTR"
                     /ApEinfo_label="5'LTR"
                     /ApEinfo_fwdcolor="#cccccc"
                     /ApEinfo_revcolor="#cccccc"
                     /ApEinfo_graphicformat="arrow_data {{0 1 2 0 0 -1} {} 0}
                     width 5 offset 0"
     misc_feature    7461..7649
                     /locus_tag="3' LTR"
                     /label="3' LTR"
                     /ApEinfo_label="3' LTR"
                     /ApEinfo_fwdcolor="#cccccc"
                     /ApEinfo_revcolor="#cccccc"
                     /ApEinfo_graphicformat="arrow_data {{0 1 2 0 0 -1} {} 0}
                     width 5 offset 0"
     misc_feature    5927..6325
                     /locus_tag="Blasticidin resistance gene"
                     /label="Blasticidin resistance gene"
                     /ApEinfo_label="Blasticidin resistance gene"
                     /ApEinfo_fwdcolor="#cc66ff"
                     /ApEinfo_revcolor="#cc66ff"
                     /ApEinfo_graphicformat="arrow_data {{0 1 2 0 0 -1} {} 0}
                     width 5 offset 0"
     misc_feature    5927..6325
                     /locus_tag="Blast"
                     /label="Blast"
                     /ApEinfo_label="Blast"
                     /ApEinfo_fwdcolor="#ff6666"
                     /ApEinfo_revcolor="#ff6666"
                     /ApEinfo_graphicformat="arrow_data {{0 1 2 0 0 -1} {} 0}
                     width 5 offset 0"
     misc_feature    6353..6946
                     /locus_tag="WPRE"
                     /label="WPRE"
                     /ApEinfo_label="WPRE"
                     /ApEinfo_fwdcolor="#6666ff"
                     /ApEinfo_revcolor="#6666ff"
                     /ApEinfo_graphicformat="arrow_data {{0 1 2 0 0 -1} {} 0}
                     width 5 offset 0"
     misc_feature    5867..5926
                     /locus_tag="P2A"
                     /label="P2A"
                     /ApEinfo_label="P2A"
                     /ApEinfo_fwdcolor="#e6e6e6"
                     /ApEinfo_revcolor="#e6e6e6"
                     /ApEinfo_graphicformat="arrow_data {{0 1 2 0 0 -1} {} 0}
                     width 5 offset 0"
     misc_feature    3899..3904
                     /locus_tag="RBXN linker"
                     /label="RBXN linker"
                     /ApEinfo_label="RBXN linker"
                     /ApEinfo_fwdcolor="#66ccff"
                     /ApEinfo_revcolor="#66ccff"
                     /ApEinfo_graphicformat="arrow_data {{0 1 2 0 0 -1} {} 0}
                     width 5 offset 0"
     misc_feature    2879..3841
                     /locus_tag="BirAopt"
                     /label="BirAopt"
                     /ApEinfo_label="BirAopt"
                     /ApEinfo_fwdcolor="#ccff66"
                     /ApEinfo_revcolor="#ccff66"
                     /ApEinfo_graphicformat="arrow_data {{0 1 2 0 0 -1} {} 0}
                     width 5 offset 0"
     misc_feature    5859..5866
                     /locus_tag="RBXN linker(1)"
                     /label="RBXN linker(1)"
                     /ApEinfo_label="RBXN linker"
                     /ApEinfo_fwdcolor="#66ccff"
                     /ApEinfo_revcolor="#66ccff"
                     /ApEinfo_graphicformat="arrow_data {{0 1 2 0 0 -1} {} 0}
                     width 5 offset 0"
ORIGIN
        1 gtcgacggat cgggagatct cccgatcccc tatggtgcac tctcagtaca atctgctctg
       61 atgccgcata gttaagccag tatctgctcc ctgcttgtgt gttggaggtc gctgagtagt
      121 gcgcgagcaa aatttaagct acaacaaggc aaggcttgac cgacaattgc atgaagaatc
      181 tgcttagggt taggcgtttt gcgctgcttc gcgatgtacg ggccagatat acgcgttgac
      241 attgattatt gactagttat taatagtaat caattacggg gtcattagtt catagcccat
      301 atatggagtt ccgcgttaca taacttacgg taaatggccc gcctggctga ccgcccaacg
      361 acccccgccc attgacgtca ataatgacgt atgttcccat agtaacgcca atagggactt
      421 tccattgacg tcaatgggtg gagtatttac ggtaaactgc ccacttggca gtacatcaag
      481 tgtatcatat gccaagtacg ccccctattg acgtcaatga cggtaaatgg cccgcctggc
      541 attatgccca gtacatgacc ttatgggact ttcctacttg gcagtacatc tacgtattag
      601 tcatcgctat taccatggtg atgcggtttt ggcagtacat caatgggcgt ggatagcggt
      661 ttgactcacg gggatttcca agtctccacc ccattgacgt caatgggagt ttgttttggc
      721 accaaaatca acgggacttt ccaaaatgtc gtaacaactc cgccccattg acgcaaatgg
      781 gcggtaggcg tgtacggtgg gaggtctata taagcagcgc gttttgcctg tactgggtct
      841 ctctggttag accagatctg agcctgggag ctctctggct aactagggaa cccactgctt
      901 aagcctcaat aaagcttgcc ttgagtgctt caagtagtgt gtgcccgtct gttgtgtgac
      961 tctggtaact agagatccct cagacccttt tagtcagtgt ggaaaatctc tagcagtggc
     1021 gcccgaacag ggacttgaaa gcgaaaggga aaccagagga gctctctcga cgcaggactc
     1081 ggcttgctga agcgcgcacg gcaagaggcg aggggcggcg actggtgagt acgccaaaaa
     1141 ttttgactag cggaggctag aaggagagag atgggtgcga gagcgtcagt attaagcggg
     1201 ggagaattag atcgcgatgg gaaaaaattc ggttaaggcc agggggaaag aaaaaatata
     1261 aattaaaaca tatagtatgg gcaagcaggg agctagaacg attcgcagtt aatcctggcc
     1321 tgttagaaac atcagaaggc tgtagacaaa tactgggaca gctacaacca tcccttcaga
     1381 caggatcaga agaacttaga tcattatata atacagtagc aaccctctat tgtgtgcatc
     1441 aaaggataga gataaaagac accaaggaag ctttagacaa gatagaggaa gagcaaaaca
     1501 aaagtaagac caccgcacag caagcggccg gccgctgatc ttcagacctg gaggaggaga
     1561 tatgagggac aattggagaa gtgaattata taaatataaa gtagtaaaaa ttgaaccatt
     1621 aggagtagca cccaccaagg caaagagaag agtggtgcag agagaaaaaa gagcagtggg
     1681 aataggagct ttgttccttg ggttcttggg agcagcagga agcactatgg gcgcagcgtc
     1741 aatgacgctg acggtacagg ccagacaatt attgtctggt atagtgcagc agcagaacaa
     1801 tttgctgagg gctattgagg cgcaacagca tctgttgcaa ctcacagtct ggggcatcaa
     1861 gcagctccag gcaagaatcc tggctgtgga aagataccta aaggatcaac agctcctggg
     1921 gatttggggt tgctctggaa aactcatttg caccactgct gtgccttgga atgctagttg
     1981 gagtaataaa tctctggaac agatttggaa tcacacgacc tggatggagt gggacagaga
     2041 aattaacaat tacacaagct taatacactc cttaattgaa gaatcgcaaa accagcaaga
     2101 aaagaatgaa caagaattat tggaattaga taaatgggca agtttgtgga attggtttaa
     2161 cataacaaat tggctgtggt atataaaatt attcataatg atagtaggag gcttggtagg
     2221 tttaagaata gtttttgctg tactttctat agtgaataga gttaggcagg gatattcacc
     2281 attatcgttt cagacccacc tcccaacccc gaggggaccc gacaggcccg aaggaataga
     2341 agaagaaggt ggagagagag acagagacag atccattcga ttagtgaacg gatcggcact
     2401 gcgtgcgcca attctgcaga caaatggcag tattcatcca caattttaaa agaaaagggg
     2461 ggattggggg gtacagtgca ggggaaagaa tagtagacat aatagcaaca gacatacaaa
     2521 ctaaagaatt acaaaaacaa attacaaaaa ttcaaaattt tcgggtttat tacagggaca
     2581 gcagagatcc agtttggtta attagctagc taggtcttga aaggagtggg aattggctcc
     2641 ggtgcccgtc agtgggcaga gcgcacatcg cccacagtcc ccgagaagtt ggggggaggg
     2701 gtcggcaatt gatccggtgc ctagagaagg tggcgcgggg taaactggga aagtgatgtc
     2761 gtgtactggc tccgcctttt tcccgagggt gggggagaac cgtatataag tgcagtagtc
     2821 gccgtgaacg ttctttttcg caacgggttt gccgccagaa cacaggaccg gtgccaccat
     2881 gaaggacaac accgtgcccc tgaagctgat cgccctgctg gccaacggcg agttcCACTC
     2941 TGGCGAGCAG cTGGGaGAgA CcCTGGGAAT GAGCaGaGCc GCcatcaaca agcacatcCA
     3001 GACACTGaGa GACTGGGGaG TgGAcGTgTT cACCGTgCCt GGcAAgGGcT ACAGCCTGCC
     3061 TGAGCCTATC CAGctgctga acgccaagca gatcctGGGa CAGCTGGATG GCGGaAGcGT
     3121 gGCCGTGCTG CCtGTGATcG ACTCCACcAA TCAGTACCTg CTgGAcagaA TCGGAGAGCt
     3181 gaagtccGGC GAcGCcTGCA TcGCcGAgTA CCAGCAGGCT GGCaGaGGac gcaGaGGaCG
     3241 Gaagtggttc agcccattcg gagccaacct gtacctgtcc ATGTTCTGGa GaCTGGAgCA
     3301 gGGaCCtGCt GCtGCcATcG Gactgagtct ggtgatCGGa ATCGTGATGG CcGAgGTgcT
     3361 gaGaAAGCTG GGaGCcGAcA AgGTgaGaGt gaagtggcct aatGACCTgT AcCTcCAGGA
     3421 cCGCAAGCTG GCtGGCATcC TGGTGGAGCT GACaGGCAAg ACaGGCGATG CcGCtCAgAT
     3481 cGTgATcGGA GCCGGaATCA ACATGGCcAT GagaagaGTg GAgGAGAGcG TgGTgAAcCA
     3541 GGGcTGGATC ACcCTGCAGG AgGCtGGcAT CAAcCTgGAc CGgaacaccc tggccgccat
     3601 gctgatcaga gagctgagaG CcGCtcTGGA gCTgTTCGAg CAgGAgGGAc TGGCtCCTTA
     3661 cCTGagcaGa TGGGAgAAGC TGgacaactt catcaacaga cctgtgaagc tgatcatcgg
     3721 cgacaaggaa atcttcGGCA TcTCcaGaGG AATcGACAAg CAGGgaGCtc tgctgctgga
     3781 gcaggacgga atcatcaagc cctggatggg cggagaaatc tccctgagaa gcgcagagaa
     3841 ggggcgcgcc ggcgggggat cttccggagg cgggcaaatt tcttacgcaa gtagagggga
     3901 attcATGGCG GACAGTGCGG AACTAAAGCA AATGGTTATG AGCCTTAGAG TTTCTGAACT
     3961 CCAAGTACTG TTGGGCTACG CCGGGAGAAA CAAGCACGGA CGCAAACACG AACTTCTCAC
     4021 AAAAGCCCTG CATTTGCTAA AGGCTGGCTG TAGTCCTGCT GTGCAAATGA AAATTAAGGA
     4081 ACTCTATAGG CGGCGGTTCC CACAGAAAAT CATGACGCCT GCAGACTTGT CCATCCCCAA
     4141 CGTACATTCA AGTCCTATGC CAGCAACTTT GTCTCCATCT ACCATTCCAC AACTCACTTA
     4201 CGATGGTCAC CCTGCATCAT CGCCATTACT CCCTGTTTCT CTTCTGGGAC CTAAACATGA
     4261 ACTGGAACTC CCACATCTTA CATCAGCTCT TCACCCAGTC CATCCGGATA TAAAACTTCA
     4321 AAAATTACCA TTTTATGATT TACTGGATGA ACTGATAAAA CCCACCAGTC TAGCATCAGA
     4381 CAACAGTCAG CGCTTTCGAG AAACCTGTTT TGCATTTGCC TTGACACCAC AACAAGTGCA
     4441 GCAAATCAGT AGTTCCATGG ATATTTCTGG GACCAAATGT GACTTCACAG TACAGGTCCA
     4501 GTTAAGGTTT TGTTTATCAG AAACCAGTTG TCCACAAGAA GATCACTTCC CACCCAATCT
     4561 TTGTGTGAAA GTGAATACAA AACCTTGCAG CCTTCCAGGT TACCTTCCAC CTACAAAAAA
     4621 TGGCGTGGAA CCAAAGCGAC CCAGCCGACC AATTAATATC ACCTCACTTG TCCGACTGTC
     4681 CACAACAGTA CCAAACACGA TTGTTGTTTC TTGGACTGCA GAAATTGGAA GAAACTATTC
     4741 CATGGCAGTA TATCTTGTAA AACAGTTGTC CTCAACAGTT CTTCTTCAGA GGTTACGAGC
     4801 AAAGGGAATA AGGAATCCGG ATCATTCTAG AGCTTTAATT AAAGAGAAGT TGACTGCGGA
     4861 TCCAGACAGT GAAATAGCTA CAACCAGCCT AAGGGTTTCT CTACTATGTC CACTTGGTAA
     4921 AATGCGGCTG ACAATTCCGT GTCGGGCCCT TACATGTTCT CATCTACAAT GTTTTGACGC
     4981 AACTCTTTAC ATTCAGATGA ATGAGAAAAA ACCAACCTGG GTTTGTCCTG TCTGTGATAA
     5041 GAAGGCTCCA TATGAACACC TTATTATTGA TGGCTTGTTT ATGGAAATCC TAAAGTACTG
     5101 TACAGACTGT GATGAAATAC AATTTAAGGA GGATGGCACT TGGGCACCGA TGAGATCAAA
     5161 AAAGGAAGTA CAGGAAGTTT CTGCCTCTTA CAATGGAGTC GATGGATGCT TGAGCTCCAC
     5221 ATTGGAGCAT CAGGTAGCGT CTCACCACCA GTCCTCAAAT AAAAACAAGA AAGTAGAAGT
     5281 GATTGACCTA ACCATAGACA GTTCATCTGA TGAAGAGGAA GAAGAGCCAT CTGCCAAGAG
     5341 GACCTGTCCT TCCCTATCTC CCACATCACC ACTAAATAAT AAAGGCATTT TAAGTCTTCC
     5401 ACATCAAGCA TCTCCAGTAT CCCGCACCCC AAGCCTTCCT GCTGTAGACA CAAGCTACAT
     5461 TAATACCTCC CTCATCCAAG ACTATAGGCA TCCTTTCCAC ATGACACCCA TGCCTTACGA
     5521 CTTACAAGGA TTAGATTTCT TTCCTTTCTT ATCAGGAGAC AATCAGCATT ACAACACCTC
     5581 CTTGCTTGCC GCTGCAGCAG CAGCAGTTTC AGATGATCAA GACCTCCTAC ACTCGTCTCG
     5641 GTTTTTCCCG TATACCTCCT CACAGATGTT TCTTGATCAG TTAAGTGCAG GAGGCAGTAC
     5701 TTCTCTGCCA ACCACCAATG GAAGCAGTAG TGGCAGTAAC AGCAGCCTGG TTTCTTCCAA
     5761 CAGCCTAAGG GAAAGCCATA GCCACACCGT CACAAACAGG AGCAGCACGG ACACGGCATC
     5821 CATCTTTGGC ATCATACCAG ACATTATTTC ATTGGACGgc ggccgcGGCG CAACAAACTT
     5881 CTCTCTGCTG AAACAAGCCG GAGATGTCGA AGAGAATCCT GGACCGatgg ccaagccttt
     5941 gtctcaagaa gaatccaccc tcattgaaag agcaacggct acaatcaaca gcatccccat
     6001 ctctgaagac tacagcgtcg ccagcgcagc tctctctagc gacggccgca tcttcactgg
     6061 tgtcaatgta tatcatttta ctgggggacc ttgtgcagaa ctcgtggtgc tgggcactgc
     6121 tgctgctgcg gcagctggca acctgacttg tatcgtcgcg atcggaaatg agaacagggg
     6181 catcttgagc ccctgcggac ggtgccgaca ggtgcttctc gatctgcatc ctgggatcaa
     6241 agccatagtg aaggacagtg atggacagcc gacggcagtt gggattcgtg aattgctgcc
     6301 ctctggttat gtgtgggagg gctaagaatt aattcgatat caagcttatc ggtaatcaac
     6361 ctctggatta caaaatttgt gaaagattga ctggtattct taactatgtt gctcctttta
     6421 cgctatgtgg atacgctgct ttaatgcctt tgtatcatgc tattgcttcc cgtatggctt
     6481 tcattttctc ctccttgtat aaatcctggt tgctgtctct ttatgaggag ttgtggcccg
     6541 ttgtcaggca acgtggcgtg gtgtgcactg tgtttgctga cgcaaccccc actggttggg
     6601 gcattgccac cacctgtcag ctcctttccg ggactttcgc tttccccctc cctattgcca
     6661 cggcggaact catcgccgcc tgccttgccc gctgctggac aggggctcgg ctgttgggca
     6721 ctgacaattc cgtggtgttg tcggggaaat catcgtcctt tccttggctg ctcgcctgtg
     6781 ttgccacctg gattctgcgc gggacgtcct tctgctacgt cccttcggcc ctcaatccag
     6841 cggaccttcc ttcccgcggc ctgctgccgg ctctgcggcc tcttccgcgt cttcgccttc
     6901 gccctcagac gagtcggatc tccctttggg ccgcctcccc gcatcgatac cgtcgacctc
     6961 gagacctaga aaaacatgga gcaatcacaa gtagcaatac agcagctacc aatgctgatt
     7021 gtgcctggct agaagcacaa gaggaggagg aggtgggttt tccagtcaca cctcaggtac
     7081 ctttaagacc aatgacttac aaggcagctg tagatcttag ccacttttta aaagaaaagg
     7141 ggggactgga agggctaatt cactcccaac gaagacaaga tatccttgat ctgtggatct
     7201 accacacaca aggctacttc cctgattggc agaactacac accagggcca gggatcagat
     7261 atccactgac ctttggatgg tgctacaagc tagtaccagt tgagcaagag aaggtagaag
     7321 aagccaatga aggagagaac acccgcttgt tacaccctgt gagcctgcat gggatggatg
     7381 acccggagag agaagtatta gagtggaggt ttgacagccg cctagcattt catcacatgg
     7441 cccgagagct gcatccggac tgtactgggt ctctctggtt agaccagatc tgagcctggg
     7501 agctctctgg ctaactaggg aacccactgc ttaagcctca ataaagcttg ccttgagtgc
     7561 ttcaagtagt gtgtgcccgt ctgttgtgtg actctggtaa ctagagatcc ctcagaccct
     7621 tttagtcagt gtggaaaatc tctagcaggg cccgtttaaa cccgctgatc agcctcgact
     7681 gtgccttcta gttgccagcc atctgttgtt tgcccctccc ccgtgccttc cttgaccctg
     7741 gaaggtgcca ctcccactgt cctttcctaa taaaatgagg aaattgcatc gcattgtctg
     7801 agtaggtgtc attctattct ggggggtggg gtggggcagg acagcaaggg ggaggattgg
     7861 gaagacaata gcaggcatgc tggggatgcg gtgggctcta tggcttctga ggcggaaaga
     7921 accagctggg gctctagggg gtatccccnn nnnnnnnnnn nnnnnnnnnn nnnnnnnnnn
     7981 nnnnnnnnnn nnnnnnnnnn nnnnnnnnnn nnnnnnnnnn nnnnnnnnnn nnnnnnnnnn
     8041 nnnnnnnnnn nnnnnnnnnn nnnnnnnnnn nncnnnnnnn nnnnnnnnnn nnnnnnnnnn
     8101 nnnnnnnnnn nnnnnnnnnn nnnnnnnnnn nnnnnnnnnn nnnnnnnnnn nnnnnnnnnn
     8161 nnnnannnnn nnnnnnnnnn nnnnnnnnnn nnnnnnnnnn nnnnnnnnnn nnnncctttg
     8221 acgttggagt ccacgttctt tnnnnnnnnn nnnnnnnnnn nnnnnnnnnn nnnnnnnnac
     8281 cctatctcgg tctattcttt tgatttataa gggattttgc cgatttcggc ctattggtta
     8341 aaaaatgagc tgatttaaca aaaatttaac gcgaattaat tctgtggaat gtgtgtcagt
     8401 tagggtgtgg aaagtcccca ggctccccag caggcagaag tatgcaaagc atgcatctca
     8461 attagtcagc aaccaggtgt ggaaagtccc caggctcccc agcaggcaga agtatgcaaa
     8521 gcatgcatct caattagtca gcaaccatag tcccgcccct aactccgccc atcccgcccc
     8581 taactccgcc cagttccgcc cattctccgc cccatggctg actaattttt tttatttatg
     8641 cagaggccga ggccgcctct gcctctgagc tattccagaa gtagtgagga ggcttttttg
     8701 gaggcctagg cttttgcaaa aagctcccgg gagcttgtat atccattttc ggatctgatc
     8761 agcacgtgtt gacaattaat catcggcata gtatatcggc atagtataat acgacaaggt
     8821 gaggaactaa accatggcca agttgaccag tgccgttccg gtgctcaccg cgcgcgacgt
     8881 cgccggagcg gtcgagttct ggaccgaccg gctcgggttc tcccgggact tcgtggagga
     8941 cgacttcgcc ggtgtggtcc gggacgacgt gaccctgttc atcagcgcgg tccaggacca
     9001 ggtggtgccg gacaacaccc tggcctgggt gtgggtgcgc ggcctggacg agctgtacgc
     9061 cgagtggtcg gaggtcgtgt ccacgaactt ccgggacgcc tccgggccgg ccatgaccga
     9121 gatcggcgag cagccgtggg ggcgggagtt cgccctgcgc gacccggccg gcaactgcgt
     9181 gcacttcgtg gccgaggagc aggactgaca cgtgctacga gatttcgatt ccaccgccgc
     9241 cttctatgaa aggttgggct tcggaatcgt tttccgggac gccggctgga tgatcctcca
     9301 gcgcggggat ctcatgctgg agttcttcgc ccaccccaac ttgtttattg cagcttataa
     9361 tggttacaaa taaagcaata gcatcacaaa tttcacaaat aaagcatttt tttcactgca
     9421 ttctagttgt ggtttgtcca aactcatcaa tgtatcttat catgtctgta taccgtcgac
     9481 ctctagctag agcttggcgt aatcatggtc atagctgttt cctgtgtgaa attgttatcc
     9541 gctcacaatt ccacacaaca tacgagccgg aagcataaag tgtaaagcct ggggtgccta
     9601 atgagtgagc taactcacat taattgcgtt gcgctcactg cccgctttcc agtcgggaaa
     9661 cctgtcgtgc cagctgcatt aatgaatcgg ccaacgcgcg gggagaggcg gtttgcgtat
     9721 tgggcgctct tccgcttcct cgctcactga ctcgctgcgc tcggtcgttc ggctgcggcg
     9781 agcggtatca gctcactcaa aggcggtaat acggttatcc acagaatcag gggataacgc
     9841 aggaaagaac atgtgagcaa aaggccagca aaaggccagg aaccgtaaaa aggccgcgtt
     9901 gctggcgttt ttccataggc tccgcccccc tgacgagcat cacaaaaatc gacgctcaag
     9961 tcagaggtgg cgaaacccga caggactata aagataccag gcgtttcccc ctggaagctc
    10021 cctcgtgcgc tctcctgttc cgaccctgcc gcttaccgga tacctgtccg cctttctccc
    10081 ttcgggaagc gtggcgcttt ctcatagctc acgctgtagg tatctcagtt cggtgtaggt
    10141 cgttcgctcc aagctgggct gtgtgcacga accccccgtt cagcccgacc gctgcgcctt
    10201 atccggtaac tatcgtcttg agtccaaccc ggtaagacac gacttatcgc cactggcagc
    10261 agccactggt aacaggatta gcagagcgag gtatgtaggc ggtgctacag agttcttgaa
    10321 gtggtggcct aactacggct acactagaag aacagtattt ggtatctgcg ctctgctgaa
    10381 gccagttacc ttcggaaaaa gagttggtag ctcttgatcc ggcaaacaaa ccaccgctgg
    10441 tagcggtggt ttttttgttt gcaagcagca gattacgcgc agaaaaaaag gatctcaaga
    10501 agatcctttg atcttttcta cggggtctga cgctcagtgg aacgaaaact cacgttaagg
    10561 gattttggtc atgagattat caaaaaggat cttcacctag atccttttaa attaaaaatg
    10621 aagttttaaa tcaatctaaa gtatatatga gtaaacttgg tctgacagtt accaatgctt
    10681 aatcagtgag gcacctatct cagcgatctg tctatttcgt tcatccatag ttgcctgact
    10741 ccccgtcgtg tagataacta cgatacggga gggcttacca tctggcccca gtgctgcaat
    10801 gataccgcga gacccacgct caccggctcc agatttatca gcaataaacc agccagccgg
    10861 aagggccgag cgcagaagtg gtcctgcaac tttatccgcc tccatccagt ctattaattg
    10921 ttgccgggaa gctagagtaa gtagttcgcc agttaatagt ttgcgcaacg ttgttgccat
    10981 tgctacaggc atcgtggtgt cacgctcgtc gtttggtatg gcttcattca gctccggttc
    11041 ccaacgatca aggcgagtta catgatcccc catgttgtgc aaaaaagcgg ttagctcctt
    11101 cggtcctccg atcgttgtca gaagtaagtt ggccgcagtg ttatcactca tggttatggc
    11161 agcactgcat aattctctta ctgtcatgcc atccgtaaga tgcttttctg tgactggtga
    11221 gtactcaacc aagtcattct gagaatagtg tatgcggcga ccgagttgct cttgcccggc
    11281 gtcaatacgg gataataccg cgccacatag cagaacttta aaagtgctca tcattggaaa
    11341 acgttcttcg gggcgaaaac tctcaaggat cttaccgctg ttgagatcca gttcgatgta
    11401 acccactcgt gcacccaact gatcttcagc atcttttact ttcaccagcg tttctgggtg
    11461 agcaaaaaca ggaaggcaaa atgccgcaaa aaagggaata agggcgacac ggaaatgttg
    11521 aatactcata ctcttccttt ttcaatatta ttgaagcatt tatcagggtt attgtctcat
    11581 gagcggatac atatttgaat gtatttagaa aaataaacaa ataggggttc cgcgcacatt
    11641 tccccgaaaa gtgccacctg ac   
//
