# Supplementary material for: BioE3 identifies specific substrates of ubiquitin E3 ligases
Source: Nat Commun. 2023 Nov 23;14:7656. doi: 10.1038/s41467-023-43326-8 (PMC10667490; doi:10.1038/s41467-023-43326-8)
Supplement: Supplementary file 15 — Source Data [file 41467_2023_43326_MOESM15_ESM.zip › Source_Data_File/Representative_constructs/Lenti_EFS_BirAopt_GSQ_PIAS4_P2A_blast.ape]

LOCUS       Lenti_EFS_BirAop       11239 bp ds-DNA     circular     25-APR-2023
DEFINITION  
ACCESSION   
VERSION     
SOURCE      
  ORGANISM  
COMMENT     based on http://www.addgene.org/52962/sequences/ lentiCas9-Blast 
COMMENT     RBXN = MCS EcoR1-BsiW1-Xba1-Not1
COMMENT     ApEinfo:methylated:1
FEATURES             Location/Qualifiers
     misc_feature    3905..5434
                     /locus_tag="PIAS4"
                     /label="PIAS4"
                     /ApEinfo_label="PIAS4"
                     /ApEinfo_fwdcolor="#cccccc"
                     /ApEinfo_revcolor="#cccccc"
                     /ApEinfo_graphicformat="arrow_data {{0 1 2 0 0 -1} {} 0}
                     width 5 offset 0"
     misc_feature    5435..5435
                     /locus_tag="PIAS1"
                     /label="PIAS1"
                     /ApEinfo_label="PIAS1"
                     /ApEinfo_fwdcolor="#cccccc"
                     /ApEinfo_revcolor="#cccccc"
                     /ApEinfo_graphicformat="arrow_data {{0 1 2 0 0 -1} {} 0}
                     width 5 offset 0"
     primer_bind     complement(9081..9101)
                     /locus_tag="M13-rev"
                     /label="M13-rev"
                     /ApEinfo_label="M13-rev"
                     /ApEinfo_fwdcolor="cyan"
                     /ApEinfo_revcolor="green"
                     /ApEinfo_graphicformat="arrow_data {{0 1 2 0 0 -1} {} 0}
                     width 5 offset 0"
     misc_feature    4928..4930
                     /locus_tag="C342  RING mutant"
                     /label="C342  RING mutant"
                     /ApEinfo_label="C342  RING mutant"
                     /ApEinfo_fwdcolor="cyan"
                     /ApEinfo_revcolor="cyan"
                     /ApEinfo_graphicformat="arrow_data {{0 1 2 0 0 -1} {} 0}
                     width 5 offset 0"
     rep_origin      complement(9469..10151)
                     /locus_tag="ColE1 origin"
                     /label="ColE1 origin"
                     /ApEinfo_label="ColE1 origin"
                     /ApEinfo_fwdcolor="gray50"
                     /ApEinfo_revcolor="gray50"
                     /ApEinfo_graphicformat="arrow_data {{0 1 2 0 0 -1} {} 0}
                     width 5 offset 0"
     misc_feature    3851..3898
                     /locus_tag="GSQ"
                     /label="GSQ"
                     /ApEinfo_label="GSQ"
                     /ApEinfo_fwdcolor="#b3b3b3"
                     /ApEinfo_revcolor="#b3b3b3"
                     /ApEinfo_graphicformat="arrow_data {{0 1 2 0 0 -1} {} 0}
                     width 5 offset 0"
     misc_binding    complement(9107..9129)
                     /locus_tag="LacO"
                     /label="LacO"
                     /ApEinfo_label="LacO"
                     /ApEinfo_fwdcolor="cornflower blue"
                     /ApEinfo_revcolor="cornflower blue"
                     /ApEinfo_graphicformat="arrow_data {{0 1 2 0 0 -1} {} 0}
                     width 5 offset 0"
     CDS             complement(10249..10908)
                     /locus_tag="AmpR"
                     /label="AmpR"
                     /ApEinfo_label="AmpR"
                     /ApEinfo_fwdcolor="yellow"
                     /ApEinfo_revcolor="yellow"
                     /ApEinfo_graphicformat="arrow_data {{0 1 2 0 0 -1} {} 0}
                     width 5 offset 0"
     misc_feature    2457..2561
                     /locus_tag="cPPT (central polypurine tract)"
                     /label="cPPT (central polypurine tract)"
                     /ApEinfo_label="cPPT (central polypurine tract)"
                     /ApEinfo_fwdcolor="#cccccc"
                     /ApEinfo_revcolor="#cccccc"
                     /ApEinfo_graphicformat="arrow_data {{0 1 2 0 0 -1} {} 0}
                     width 5 offset 0"
     misc_feature    1684..1916
                     /locus_tag="RRE (Rev binding element)"
                     /label="RRE (Rev binding element)"
                     /ApEinfo_label="RRE (Rev binding element)"
                     /ApEinfo_fwdcolor="#cccccc"
                     /ApEinfo_revcolor="#cccccc"
                     /ApEinfo_graphicformat="arrow_data {{0 1 2 0 0 -1} {} 0}
                     width 5 offset 0"
     misc_feature    828..1016
                     /locus_tag="5'LTR"
                     /label="5'LTR"
                     /ApEinfo_label="5'LTR"
                     /ApEinfo_fwdcolor="#cccccc"
                     /ApEinfo_revcolor="#cccccc"
                     /ApEinfo_graphicformat="arrow_data {{0 1 2 0 0 -1} {} 0}
                     width 5 offset 0"
     misc_feature    7038..7226
                     /locus_tag="3' LTR"
                     /label="3' LTR"
                     /ApEinfo_label="3' LTR"
                     /ApEinfo_fwdcolor="#cccccc"
                     /ApEinfo_revcolor="#cccccc"
                     /ApEinfo_graphicformat="arrow_data {{0 1 2 0 0 -1} {} 0}
                     width 5 offset 0"
     misc_feature    5504..5902
                     /locus_tag="Blasticidin resistance gene"
                     /label="Blasticidin resistance gene"
                     /ApEinfo_label="Blasticidin resistance gene"
                     /ApEinfo_fwdcolor="#cc66ff"
                     /ApEinfo_revcolor="#cc66ff"
                     /ApEinfo_graphicformat="arrow_data {{0 1 2 0 0 -1} {} 0}
                     width 5 offset 0"
     misc_feature    5504..5902
                     /locus_tag="Blast"
                     /label="Blast"
                     /ApEinfo_label="Blast"
                     /ApEinfo_fwdcolor="#ff6666"
                     /ApEinfo_revcolor="#ff6666"
                     /ApEinfo_graphicformat="arrow_data {{0 1 2 0 0 -1} {} 0}
                     width 5 offset 0"
     misc_feature    5930..6523
                     /locus_tag="WPRE"
                     /label="WPRE"
                     /ApEinfo_label="WPRE"
                     /ApEinfo_fwdcolor="#6666ff"
                     /ApEinfo_revcolor="#6666ff"
                     /ApEinfo_graphicformat="arrow_data {{0 1 2 0 0 -1} {} 0}
                     width 5 offset 0"
     misc_feature    5444..5503
                     /locus_tag="P2A"
                     /label="P2A"
                     /ApEinfo_label="P2A"
                     /ApEinfo_fwdcolor="#e6e6e6"
                     /ApEinfo_revcolor="#e6e6e6"
                     /ApEinfo_graphicformat="arrow_data {{0 1 2 0 0 -1} {} 0}
                     width 5 offset 0"
     misc_feature    3899..3904
                     /locus_tag="RBXN linker"
                     /label="RBXN linker"
                     /ApEinfo_label="RBXN linker"
                     /ApEinfo_fwdcolor="#66ccff"
                     /ApEinfo_revcolor="#66ccff"
                     /ApEinfo_graphicformat="arrow_data {{0 1 2 0 0 -1} {} 0}
                     width 5 offset 0"
     misc_feature    2879..3841
                     /locus_tag="BirAopt"
                     /label="BirAopt"
                     /ApEinfo_label="BirAopt"
                     /ApEinfo_fwdcolor="#ccff66"
                     /ApEinfo_revcolor="#ccff66"
                     /ApEinfo_graphicformat="arrow_data {{0 1 2 0 0 -1} {} 0}
                     width 5 offset 0"
     misc_feature    5436..5443
                     /locus_tag="RBXN linker(1)"
                     /label="RBXN linker(1)"
                     /ApEinfo_label="RBXN linker"
                     /ApEinfo_fwdcolor="#66ccff"
                     /ApEinfo_revcolor="#66ccff"
                     /ApEinfo_graphicformat="arrow_data {{0 1 2 0 0 -1} {} 0}
                     width 5 offset 0"
ORIGIN
        1 gtcgacggat cgggagatct cccgatcccc tatggtgcac tctcagtaca atctgctctg
       61 atgccgcata gttaagccag tatctgctcc ctgcttgtgt gttggaggtc gctgagtagt
      121 gcgcgagcaa aatttaagct acaacaaggc aaggcttgac cgacaattgc atgaagaatc
      181 tgcttagggt taggcgtttt gcgctgcttc gcgatgtacg ggccagatat acgcgttgac
      241 attgattatt gactagttat taatagtaat caattacggg gtcattagtt catagcccat
      301 atatggagtt ccgcgttaca taacttacgg taaatggccc gcctggctga ccgcccaacg
      361 acccccgccc attgacgtca ataatgacgt atgttcccat agtaacgcca atagggactt
      421 tccattgacg tcaatgggtg gagtatttac ggtaaactgc ccacttggca gtacatcaag
      481 tgtatcatat gccaagtacg ccccctattg acgtcaatga cggtaaatgg cccgcctggc
      541 attatgccca gtacatgacc ttatgggact ttcctacttg gcagtacatc tacgtattag
      601 tcatcgctat taccatggtg atgcggtttt ggcagtacat caatgggcgt ggatagcggt
      661 ttgactcacg gggatttcca agtctccacc ccattgacgt caatgggagt ttgttttggc
      721 accaaaatca acgggacttt ccaaaatgtc gtaacaactc cgccccattg acgcaaatgg
      781 gcggtaggcg tgtacggtgg gaggtctata taagcagcgc gttttgcctg tactgggtct
      841 ctctggttag accagatctg agcctgggag ctctctggct aactagggaa cccactgctt
      901 aagcctcaat aaagcttgcc ttgagtgctt caagtagtgt gtgcccgtct gttgtgtgac
      961 tctggtaact agagatccct cagacccttt tagtcagtgt ggaaaatctc tagcagtggc
     1021 gcccgaacag ggacttgaaa gcgaaaggga aaccagagga gctctctcga cgcaggactc
     1081 ggcttgctga agcgcgcacg gcaagaggcg aggggcggcg actggtgagt acgccaaaaa
     1141 ttttgactag cggaggctag aaggagagag atgggtgcga gagcgtcagt attaagcggg
     1201 ggagaattag atcgcgatgg gaaaaaattc ggttaaggcc agggggaaag aaaaaatata
     1261 aattaaaaca tatagtatgg gcaagcaggg agctagaacg attcgcagtt aatcctggcc
     1321 tgttagaaac atcagaaggc tgtagacaaa tactgggaca gctacaacca tcccttcaga
     1381 caggatcaga agaacttaga tcattatata atacagtagc aaccctctat tgtgtgcatc
     1441 aaaggataga gataaaagac accaaggaag ctttagacaa gatagaggaa gagcaaaaca
     1501 aaagtaagac caccgcacag caagcggccg gccgctgatc ttcagacctg gaggaggaga
     1561 tatgagggac aattggagaa gtgaattata taaatataaa gtagtaaaaa ttgaaccatt
     1621 aggagtagca cccaccaagg caaagagaag agtggtgcag agagaaaaaa gagcagtggg
     1681 aataggagct ttgttccttg ggttcttggg agcagcagga agcactatgg gcgcagcgtc
     1741 aatgacgctg acggtacagg ccagacaatt attgtctggt atagtgcagc agcagaacaa
     1801 tttgctgagg gctattgagg cgcaacagca tctgttgcaa ctcacagtct ggggcatcaa
     1861 gcagctccag gcaagaatcc tggctgtgga aagataccta aaggatcaac agctcctggg
     1921 gatttggggt tgctctggaa aactcatttg caccactgct gtgccttgga atgctagttg
     1981 gagtaataaa tctctggaac agatttggaa tcacacgacc tggatggagt gggacagaga
     2041 aattaacaat tacacaagct taatacactc cttaattgaa gaatcgcaaa accagcaaga
     2101 aaagaatgaa caagaattat tggaattaga taaatgggca agtttgtgga attggtttaa
     2161 cataacaaat tggctgtggt atataaaatt attcataatg atagtaggag gcttggtagg
     2221 tttaagaata gtttttgctg tactttctat agtgaataga gttaggcagg gatattcacc
     2281 attatcgttt cagacccacc tcccaacccc gaggggaccc gacaggcccg aaggaataga
     2341 agaagaaggt ggagagagag acagagacag atccattcga ttagtgaacg gatcggcact
     2401 gcgtgcgcca attctgcaga caaatggcag tattcatcca caattttaaa agaaaagggg
     2461 ggattggggg gtacagtgca ggggaaagaa tagtagacat aatagcaaca gacatacaaa
     2521 ctaaagaatt acaaaaacaa attacaaaaa ttcaaaattt tcgggtttat tacagggaca
     2581 gcagagatcc agtttggtta attagctagc taggtcttga aaggagtggg aattggctcc
     2641 ggtgcccgtc agtgggcaga gcgcacatcg cccacagtcc ccgagaagtt ggggggaggg
     2701 gtcggcaatt gatccggtgc ctagagaagg tggcgcgggg taaactggga aagtgatgtc
     2761 gtgtactggc tccgcctttt tcccgagggt gggggagaac cgtatataag tgcagtagtc
     2821 gccgtgaacg ttctttttcg caacgggttt gccgccagaa cacaggaccg gtgccaccat
     2881 gaaggacaac accgtgcccc tgaagctgat cgccctgctg gccaacggcg agttcCACTC
     2941 TGGCGAGCAG cTGGGaGAgA CcCTGGGAAT GAGCaGaGCc GCcatcaaca agcacatcCA
     3001 GACACTGaGa GACTGGGGaG TgGAcGTgTT cACCGTgCCt GGcAAgGGcT ACAGCCTGCC
     3061 TGAGCCTATC CAGctgctga acgccaagca gatcctGGGa CAGCTGGATG GCGGaAGcGT
     3121 gGCCGTGCTG CCtGTGATcG ACTCCACcAA TCAGTACCTg CTgGAcagaA TCGGAGAGCt
     3181 gaagtccGGC GAcGCcTGCA TcGCcGAgTA CCAGCAGGCT GGCaGaGGac gcaGaGGaCG
     3241 Gaagtggttc agcccattcg gagccaacct gtacctgtcc ATGTTCTGGa GaCTGGAgCA
     3301 gGGaCCtGCt GCtGCcATcG Gactgagtct ggtgatCGGa ATCGTGATGG CcGAgGTgcT
     3361 gaGaAAGCTG GGaGCcGAcA AgGTgaGaGt gaagtggcct aatGACCTgT AcCTcCAGGA
     3421 cCGCAAGCTG GCtGGCATcC TGGTGGAGCT GACaGGCAAg ACaGGCGATG CcGCtCAgAT
     3481 cGTgATcGGA GCCGGaATCA ACATGGCcAT GagaagaGTg GAgGAGAGcG TgGTgAAcCA
     3541 GGGcTGGATC ACcCTGCAGG AgGCtGGcAT CAAcCTgGAc CGgaacaccc tggccgccat
     3601 gctgatcaga gagctgagaG CcGCtcTGGA gCTgTTCGAg CAgGAgGGAc TGGCtCCTTA
     3661 cCTGagcaGa TGGGAgAAGC TGgacaactt catcaacaga cctgtgaagc tgatcatcgg
     3721 cgacaaggaa atcttcGGCA TcTCcaGaGG AATcGACAAg CAGGgaGCtc tgctgctgga
     3781 gcaggacgga atcatcaagc cctggatggg cggagaaatc tccctgagaa gcgcagagaa
     3841 ggggcgcgcc ggcgggggat cttccggagg cgggcaaatt tcttacgcaa gtagagggga
     3901 attcATGGCG GCGGAGCTGG TGGAGGCCAA AAACATGGTG ATGAGTTTTC GAGTCTCCGA
     3961 CCTTCAGATG CTCCTGGGTT TCGTGGGCCG GAGTAAGAGT GGACTGAAGC ACGAGCTCGT
     4021 CACCAGGGCC CTCCAGCTGG TGCAGTTTGA CTGTAGCCCT GAGCTGTTCA AGAAGATCAA
     4081 GGAGCTGTAC GAGACCCGCT ACGCCAAGAA GAACTCGGAG CCTGCCCCAC AGCCGCACCG
     4141 GCCCCTGGAC CCCCTGACCA TGCACTCCAC CTACGACCGG GCCGGCGCTG TGCCCAGGAC
     4201 TCCGCTGGCA GGCCCCAATA TTGACTACCC CGTGCTCTAC GGAAAGTACT TAAACGGACT
     4261 GGGACGGTTG CCCGCCAAGA CCCTCAAGCC AGAAGTCCGC CTGGTGAAGC TGCCGTTCTT
     4321 TAATATGCTG GATGAGCTGC TGAAGCCCAC CGAATTAGTC CCACAGAACA ACGAGAAGCT
     4381 TCAGGAGAGC CCGTGCATCT TCGCATTGAC GCCAAGACAG GTGGAGTTGA TCCGGAACTC
     4441 CAGGGAACTG CAGCCCGGAG TTAAAGCCGT GCAGGTCGTC CTGAGAATCT GTTACTCAGA
     4501 CACCAGCTGC CCTCAGGAGG ACCAGTACCC GCCCAACATC GCTGTGAAGG TCAACCACAG
     4561 CTACTGCTCC GTCCCGGGCT ACTACCCCTC CAATAAGCCC GGGGTGGAGC CCAAGAGGCC
     4621 GTGCCGCCCC ATCAACCTCA CTCACCTCAT GTACCTGTCC TCGGCCACCA ACCGCATCAC
     4681 TGTCACCTGG GGGAACTACG GCAAGAGCTA CTCGGTGGCC CTGTACCTGG TGCGGCAGCT
     4741 GACCTCATCG GAGCTGCTGC AGAGGCTGAA GACCATTGGG GTAAAGCACC CGGAGCTGTG
     4801 CAAGGCACTG GTCAAGGAGA AGCTGCGCCT TGATCCTGAC AGCGAGATCG CCACCACCGG
     4861 TGTGCGGGTG TCCCTCATCT GTCCGCTGGT GAAGATGCGG CTCTCCGTGC CCTGCCGGGC
     4921 AGAGACCTGC GCCCACCTGC AGTGCTTCGA CGCCGTCTTC TACCTGCAGA TGAACGAGAA
     4981 GAAGCCCACC TGGATGTGCC CCGTGTGCGA CAAGCCAGCC CCCTACGACC AGCTCATCAT
     5041 CGACGGGCTC CTCTCGAAGA TCCTGAGCGA GTGTGAGGAC GCCGACGAGA TCGAGTACCT
     5101 GGTGGACGGC TCGTGGTGCC CGATCCGCGC CGAAAAGGAG CGCAGCTGCA GCCCGCAGGG
     5161 CGCCATCCTC GTGCTGGGCC CCTCGGACGC CAATGGGCTC CTGCCCGCCC CCAGCGTCAA
     5221 CGGGAGCGGT GCCCTGGGCA GCACGGGTGG CGGCGGCCCG GTGGGCAGCA TGGAGAATGG
     5281 GAAGCCGGGC GCCGATGTGG TGGACCTCAC GCTGGACAGC TCATCGTCCT CGGAGGATGA
     5341 GGAGGAGGAG GAAGAGGAGG AGGAAGACGA GGACGAAGAG GGGCCCCGGC CCAAGCGCCG
     5401 CTGCCCCTTC CAGAAGGGCC TGGTGCCGGC CTGCGgcggc cgcGGCGCAA CAAACTTCTC
     5461 TCTGCTGAAA CAAGCCGGAG ATGTCGAAGA GAATCCTGGA CCGatggcca agcctttgtc
     5521 tcaagaagaa tccaccctca ttgaaagagc aacggctaca atcaacagca tccccatctc
     5581 tgaagactac agcgtcgcca gcgcagctct ctctagcgac ggccgcatct tcactggtgt
     5641 caatgtatat cattttactg ggggaccttg tgcagaactc gtggtgctgg gcactgctgc
     5701 tgctgcggca gctggcaacc tgacttgtat cgtcgcgatc ggaaatgaga acaggggcat
     5761 cttgagcccc tgcggacggt gccgacaggt gcttctcgat ctgcatcctg ggatcaaagc
     5821 catagtgaag gacagtgatg gacagccgac ggcagttggg attcgtgaat tgctgccctc
     5881 tggttatgtg tgggagggct aagaattaat tcgatatcaa gcttatcggt aatcaacctc
     5941 tggattacaa aatttgtgaa agattgactg gtattcttaa ctatgttgct ccttttacgc
     6001 tatgtggata cgctgcttta atgcctttgt atcatgctat tgcttcccgt atggctttca
     6061 ttttctcctc cttgtataaa tcctggttgc tgtctcttta tgaggagttg tggcccgttg
     6121 tcaggcaacg tggcgtggtg tgcactgtgt ttgctgacgc aacccccact ggttggggca
     6181 ttgccaccac ctgtcagctc ctttccggga ctttcgcttt ccccctccct attgccacgg
     6241 cggaactcat cgccgcctgc cttgcccgct gctggacagg ggctcggctg ttgggcactg
     6301 acaattccgt ggtgttgtcg gggaaatcat cgtcctttcc ttggctgctc gcctgtgttg
     6361 ccacctggat tctgcgcggg acgtccttct gctacgtccc ttcggccctc aatccagcgg
     6421 accttccttc ccgcggcctg ctgccggctc tgcggcctct tccgcgtctt cgccttcgcc
     6481 ctcagacgag tcggatctcc ctttgggccg cctccccgca tcgataccgt cgacctcgag
     6541 acctagaaaa acatggagca atcacaagta gcaatacagc agctaccaat gctgattgtg
     6601 cctggctaga agcacaagag gaggaggagg tgggttttcc agtcacacct caggtacctt
     6661 taagaccaat gacttacaag gcagctgtag atcttagcca ctttttaaaa gaaaaggggg
     6721 gactggaagg gctaattcac tcccaacgaa gacaagatat ccttgatctg tggatctacc
     6781 acacacaagg ctacttccct gattggcaga actacacacc agggccaggg atcagatatc
     6841 cactgacctt tggatggtgc tacaagctag taccagttga gcaagagaag gtagaagaag
     6901 ccaatgaagg agagaacacc cgcttgttac accctgtgag cctgcatggg atggatgacc
     6961 cggagagaga agtattagag tggaggtttg acagccgcct agcatttcat cacatggccc
     7021 gagagctgca tccggactgt actgggtctc tctggttaga ccagatctga gcctgggagc
     7081 tctctggcta actagggaac ccactgctta agcctcaata aagcttgcct tgagtgcttc
     7141 aagtagtgtg tgcccgtctg ttgtgtgact ctggtaacta gagatccctc agaccctttt
     7201 agtcagtgtg gaaaatctct agcagggccc gtttaaaccc gctgatcagc ctcgactgtg
     7261 ccttctagtt gccagccatc tgttgtttgc ccctcccccg tgccttcctt gaccctggaa
     7321 ggtgccactc ccactgtcct ttcctaataa aatgaggaaa ttgcatcgca ttgtctgagt
     7381 aggtgtcatt ctattctggg gggtggggtg gggcaggaca gcaaggggga ggattgggaa
     7441 gacaatagca ggcatgctgg ggatgcggtg ggctctatgg cttctgaggc ggaaagaacc
     7501 agctggggct ctagggggta tccccnnnnn nnnnnnnnnn nnnnnnnnnn nnnnnnnnnn
     7561 nnnnnnnnnn nnnnnnnnnn nnnnnnnnnn nnnnnnnnnn nnnnnnnnnn nnnnnnnnnn
     7621 nnnnnnnnnn nnnnnnnnnn nnnnnnnnnc nnnnnnnnnn nnnnnnnnnn nnnnnnnnnn
     7681 nnnnnnnnnn nnnnnnnnnn nnnnnnnnnn nnnnnnnnnn nnnnnnnnnn nnnnnnnnnn
     7741 nannnnnnnn nnnnnnnnnn nnnnnnnnnn nnnnnnnnnn nnnnnnnnnn ncctttgacg
     7801 ttggagtcca cgttctttnn nnnnnnnnnn nnnnnnnnnn nnnnnnnnnn nnnnnaccct
     7861 atctcggtct attcttttga tttataaggg attttgccga tttcggccta ttggttaaaa
     7921 aatgagctga tttaacaaaa atttaacgcg aattaattct gtggaatgtg tgtcagttag
     7981 ggtgtggaaa gtccccaggc tccccagcag gcagaagtat gcaaagcatg catctcaatt
     8041 agtcagcaac caggtgtgga aagtccccag gctccccagc aggcagaagt atgcaaagca
     8101 tgcatctcaa ttagtcagca accatagtcc cgcccctaac tccgcccatc ccgcccctaa
     8161 ctccgcccag ttccgcccat tctccgcccc atggctgact aatttttttt atttatgcag
     8221 aggccgaggc cgcctctgcc tctgagctat tccagaagta gtgaggaggc ttttttggag
     8281 gcctaggctt ttgcaaaaag ctcccgggag cttgtatatc cattttcgga tctgatcagc
     8341 acgtgttgac aattaatcat cggcatagta tatcggcata gtataatacg acaaggtgag
     8401 gaactaaacc atggccaagt tgaccagtgc cgttccggtg ctcaccgcgc gcgacgtcgc
     8461 cggagcggtc gagttctgga ccgaccggct cgggttctcc cgggacttcg tggaggacga
     8521 cttcgccggt gtggtccggg acgacgtgac cctgttcatc agcgcggtcc aggaccaggt
     8581 ggtgccggac aacaccctgg cctgggtgtg ggtgcgcggc ctggacgagc tgtacgccga
     8641 gtggtcggag gtcgtgtcca cgaacttccg ggacgcctcc gggccggcca tgaccgagat
     8701 cggcgagcag ccgtgggggc gggagttcgc cctgcgcgac ccggccggca actgcgtgca
     8761 cttcgtggcc gaggagcagg actgacacgt gctacgagat ttcgattcca ccgccgcctt
     8821 ctatgaaagg ttgggcttcg gaatcgtttt ccgggacgcc ggctggatga tcctccagcg
     8881 cggggatctc atgctggagt tcttcgccca ccccaacttg tttattgcag cttataatgg
     8941 ttacaaataa agcaatagca tcacaaattt cacaaataaa gcattttttt cactgcattc
     9001 tagttgtggt ttgtccaaac tcatcaatgt atcttatcat gtctgtatac cgtcgacctc
     9061 tagctagagc ttggcgtaat catggtcata gctgtttcct gtgtgaaatt gttatccgct
     9121 cacaattcca cacaacatac gagccggaag cataaagtgt aaagcctggg gtgcctaatg
     9181 agtgagctaa ctcacattaa ttgcgttgcg ctcactgccc gctttccagt cgggaaacct
     9241 gtcgtgccag ctgcattaat gaatcggcca acgcgcgggg agaggcggtt tgcgtattgg
     9301 gcgctcttcc gcttcctcgc tcactgactc gctgcgctcg gtcgttcggc tgcggcgagc
     9361 ggtatcagct cactcaaagg cggtaatacg gttatccaca gaatcagggg ataacgcagg
     9421 aaagaacatg tgagcaaaag gccagcaaaa ggccaggaac cgtaaaaagg ccgcgttgct
     9481 ggcgtttttc cataggctcc gcccccctga cgagcatcac aaaaatcgac gctcaagtca
     9541 gaggtggcga aacccgacag gactataaag ataccaggcg tttccccctg gaagctccct
     9601 cgtgcgctct cctgttccga ccctgccgct taccggatac ctgtccgcct ttctcccttc
     9661 gggaagcgtg gcgctttctc atagctcacg ctgtaggtat ctcagttcgg tgtaggtcgt
     9721 tcgctccaag ctgggctgtg tgcacgaacc ccccgttcag cccgaccgct gcgccttatc
     9781 cggtaactat cgtcttgagt ccaacccggt aagacacgac ttatcgccac tggcagcagc
     9841 cactggtaac aggattagca gagcgaggta tgtaggcggt gctacagagt tcttgaagtg
     9901 gtggcctaac tacggctaca ctagaagaac agtatttggt atctgcgctc tgctgaagcc
     9961 agttaccttc ggaaaaagag ttggtagctc ttgatccggc aaacaaacca ccgctggtag
    10021 cggtggtttt tttgtttgca agcagcagat tacgcgcaga aaaaaaggat ctcaagaaga
    10081 tcctttgatc ttttctacgg ggtctgacgc tcagtggaac gaaaactcac gttaagggat
    10141 tttggtcatg agattatcaa aaaggatctt cacctagatc cttttaaatt aaaaatgaag
    10201 ttttaaatca atctaaagta tatatgagta aacttggtct gacagttacc aatgcttaat
    10261 cagtgaggca cctatctcag cgatctgtct atttcgttca tccatagttg cctgactccc
    10321 cgtcgtgtag ataactacga tacgggaggg cttaccatct ggccccagtg ctgcaatgat
    10381 accgcgagac ccacgctcac cggctccaga tttatcagca ataaaccagc cagccggaag
    10441 ggccgagcgc agaagtggtc ctgcaacttt atccgcctcc atccagtcta ttaattgttg
    10501 ccgggaagct agagtaagta gttcgccagt taatagtttg cgcaacgttg ttgccattgc
    10561 tacaggcatc gtggtgtcac gctcgtcgtt tggtatggct tcattcagct ccggttccca
    10621 acgatcaagg cgagttacat gatcccccat gttgtgcaaa aaagcggtta gctccttcgg
    10681 tcctccgatc gttgtcagaa gtaagttggc cgcagtgtta tcactcatgg ttatggcagc
    10741 actgcataat tctcttactg tcatgccatc cgtaagatgc ttttctgtga ctggtgagta
    10801 ctcaaccaag tcattctgag aatagtgtat gcggcgaccg agttgctctt gcccggcgtc
    10861 aatacgggat aataccgcgc cacatagcag aactttaaaa gtgctcatca ttggaaaacg
    10921 ttcttcgggg cgaaaactct caaggatctt accgctgttg agatccagtt cgatgtaacc
    10981 cactcgtgca cccaactgat cttcagcatc ttttactttc accagcgttt ctgggtgagc
    11041 aaaaacagga aggcaaaatg ccgcaaaaaa gggaataagg gcgacacgga aatgttgaat
    11101 actcatactc ttcctttttc aatattattg aagcatttat cagggttatt gtctcatgag
    11161 cggatacata tttgaatgta tttagaaaaa taaacaaata ggggttccgc gcacatttcc
    11221 ccgaaaagtg ccacctgac    
//
