# Supplementary material for: BioE3 identifies specific substrates of ubiquitin E3 ligases
Source: Nat Commun. 2023 Nov 23;14:7656. doi: 10.1038/s41467-023-43326-8 (PMC10667490; doi:10.1038/s41467-023-43326-8)
Supplement: Supplementary file 15 — Source Data [file 41467_2023_43326_MOESM15_ESM.zip › Source_Data_File/Representative_constructs/Lenti_EFS_BirAopt_GSQ_RBXN_P2A_blast.ape]

LOCUS       Lenti_EFS_BirAop        9721 bp ds-DNA     circular     25-APR-2023
DEFINITION  
ACCESSION   
VERSION     
SOURCE      
  ORGANISM  
COMMENT     based on http://www.addgene.org/52962/sequences/ lentiCas9-Blast 
COMMENT     RBXN = MCS EcoR1-BsiW1-Xba1-Not1
COMMENT     
COMMENT     ApEinfo:methylated:1
FEATURES             Location/Qualifiers
     primer_bind     complement(7563..7583)
                     /locus_tag="M13-rev"
                     /label="M13-rev"
                     /ApEinfo_label="M13-rev"
                     /ApEinfo_fwdcolor="cyan"
                     /ApEinfo_revcolor="green"
                     /ApEinfo_graphicformat="arrow_data {{0 1 2 0 0 -1} {} 0}
                     width 5 offset 0"
     rep_origin      complement(7951..8633)
                     /locus_tag="ColE1 origin"
                     /label="ColE1 origin"
                     /ApEinfo_label="ColE1 origin"
                     /ApEinfo_fwdcolor="gray50"
                     /ApEinfo_revcolor="gray50"
                     /ApEinfo_graphicformat="arrow_data {{0 1 2 0 0 -1} {} 0}
                     width 5 offset 0"
     misc_feature    3851..3898
                     /locus_tag="GSQ"
                     /label="GSQ"
                     /ApEinfo_label="GSQ"
                     /ApEinfo_fwdcolor="#b3b3b3"
                     /ApEinfo_revcolor="#b3b3b3"
                     /ApEinfo_graphicformat="arrow_data {{0 1 2 0 0 -1} {} 0}
                     width 5 offset 0"
     misc_binding    complement(7589..7611)
                     /locus_tag="LacO"
                     /label="LacO"
                     /ApEinfo_label="LacO"
                     /ApEinfo_fwdcolor="cornflower blue"
                     /ApEinfo_revcolor="cornflower blue"
                     /ApEinfo_graphicformat="arrow_data {{0 1 2 0 0 -1} {} 0}
                     width 5 offset 0"
     CDS             complement(8731..9390)
                     /locus_tag="AmpR"
                     /label="AmpR"
                     /ApEinfo_label="AmpR"
                     /ApEinfo_fwdcolor="yellow"
                     /ApEinfo_revcolor="yellow"
                     /ApEinfo_graphicformat="arrow_data {{0 1 2 0 0 -1} {} 0}
                     width 5 offset 0"
     misc_feature    2457..2561
                     /locus_tag="cPPT (central polypurine tract)"
                     /label="cPPT (central polypurine tract)"
                     /ApEinfo_label="cPPT (central polypurine tract)"
                     /ApEinfo_fwdcolor="#cccccc"
                     /ApEinfo_revcolor="#cccccc"
                     /ApEinfo_graphicformat="arrow_data {{0 1 2 0 0 -1} {} 0}
                     width 5 offset 0"
     misc_feature    1684..1916
                     /locus_tag="RRE (Rev binding element)"
                     /label="RRE (Rev binding element)"
                     /ApEinfo_label="RRE (Rev binding element)"
                     /ApEinfo_fwdcolor="#cccccc"
                     /ApEinfo_revcolor="#cccccc"
                     /ApEinfo_graphicformat="arrow_data {{0 1 2 0 0 -1} {} 0}
                     width 5 offset 0"
     misc_feature    828..1016
                     /locus_tag="5'LTR"
                     /label="5'LTR"
                     /ApEinfo_label="5'LTR"
                     /ApEinfo_fwdcolor="#cccccc"
                     /ApEinfo_revcolor="#cccccc"
                     /ApEinfo_graphicformat="arrow_data {{0 1 2 0 0 -1} {} 0}
                     width 5 offset 0"
     misc_feature    5520..5708
                     /locus_tag="3' LTR"
                     /label="3' LTR"
                     /ApEinfo_label="3' LTR"
                     /ApEinfo_fwdcolor="#cccccc"
                     /ApEinfo_revcolor="#cccccc"
                     /ApEinfo_graphicformat="arrow_data {{0 1 2 0 0 -1} {} 0}
                     width 5 offset 0"
     misc_feature    3986..4384
                     /locus_tag="Blasticidin resistance gene"
                     /label="Blasticidin resistance gene"
                     /ApEinfo_label="Blasticidin resistance gene"
                     /ApEinfo_fwdcolor="#cc66ff"
                     /ApEinfo_revcolor="#cc66ff"
                     /ApEinfo_graphicformat="arrow_data {{0 1 2 0 0 -1} {} 0}
                     width 5 offset 0"
     misc_feature    3986..4384
                     /locus_tag="Blast"
                     /label="Blast"
                     /ApEinfo_label="Blast"
                     /ApEinfo_fwdcolor="#ff6666"
                     /ApEinfo_revcolor="#ff6666"
                     /ApEinfo_graphicformat="arrow_data {{0 1 2 0 0 -1} {} 0}
                     width 5 offset 0"
     misc_feature    4412..5005
                     /locus_tag="WPRE"
                     /label="WPRE"
                     /ApEinfo_label="WPRE"
                     /ApEinfo_fwdcolor="#6666ff"
                     /ApEinfo_revcolor="#6666ff"
                     /ApEinfo_graphicformat="arrow_data {{0 1 2 0 0 -1} {} 0}
                     width 5 offset 0"
     misc_feature    3926..3985
                     /locus_tag="P2A"
                     /label="P2A"
                     /ApEinfo_label="P2A"
                     /ApEinfo_fwdcolor="#e6e6e6"
                     /ApEinfo_revcolor="#e6e6e6"
                     /ApEinfo_graphicformat="arrow_data {{0 1 2 0 0 -1} {} 0}
                     width 5 offset 0"
     misc_feature    3899..3925
                     /locus_tag="RBXN linker"
                     /label="RBXN linker"
                     /ApEinfo_label="RBXN linker"
                     /ApEinfo_fwdcolor="#66ccff"
                     /ApEinfo_revcolor="#66ccff"
                     /ApEinfo_graphicformat="arrow_data {{0 1 2 0 0 -1} {} 0}
                     width 5 offset 0"
     misc_feature    2879..3841
                     /locus_tag="BirAopt"
                     /label="BirAopt"
                     /ApEinfo_label="BirAopt"
                     /ApEinfo_fwdcolor="#ccff66"
                     /ApEinfo_revcolor="#ccff66"
                     /ApEinfo_graphicformat="arrow_data {{0 1 2 0 0 -1} {} 0}
                     width 5 offset 0"
ORIGIN
        1 gtcgacggat cgggagatct cccgatcccc tatggtgcac tctcagtaca atctgctctg
       61 atgccgcata gttaagccag tatctgctcc ctgcttgtgt gttggaggtc gctgagtagt
      121 gcgcgagcaa aatttaagct acaacaaggc aaggcttgac cgacaattgc atgaagaatc
      181 tgcttagggt taggcgtttt gcgctgcttc gcgatgtacg ggccagatat acgcgttgac
      241 attgattatt gactagttat taatagtaat caattacggg gtcattagtt catagcccat
      301 atatggagtt ccgcgttaca taacttacgg taaatggccc gcctggctga ccgcccaacg
      361 acccccgccc attgacgtca ataatgacgt atgttcccat agtaacgcca atagggactt
      421 tccattgacg tcaatgggtg gagtatttac ggtaaactgc ccacttggca gtacatcaag
      481 tgtatcatat gccaagtacg ccccctattg acgtcaatga cggtaaatgg cccgcctggc
      541 attatgccca gtacatgacc ttatgggact ttcctacttg gcagtacatc tacgtattag
      601 tcatcgctat taccatggtg atgcggtttt ggcagtacat caatgggcgt ggatagcggt
      661 ttgactcacg gggatttcca agtctccacc ccattgacgt caatgggagt ttgttttggc
      721 accaaaatca acgggacttt ccaaaatgtc gtaacaactc cgccccattg acgcaaatgg
      781 gcggtaggcg tgtacggtgg gaggtctata taagcagcgc gttttgcctg tactgggtct
      841 ctctggttag accagatctg agcctgggag ctctctggct aactagggaa cccactgctt
      901 aagcctcaat aaagcttgcc ttgagtgctt caagtagtgt gtgcccgtct gttgtgtgac
      961 tctggtaact agagatccct cagacccttt tagtcagtgt ggaaaatctc tagcagtggc
     1021 gcccgaacag ggacttgaaa gcgaaaggga aaccagagga gctctctcga cgcaggactc
     1081 ggcttgctga agcgcgcacg gcaagaggcg aggggcggcg actggtgagt acgccaaaaa
     1141 ttttgactag cggaggctag aaggagagag atgggtgcga gagcgtcagt attaagcggg
     1201 ggagaattag atcgcgatgg gaaaaaattc ggttaaggcc agggggaaag aaaaaatata
     1261 aattaaaaca tatagtatgg gcaagcaggg agctagaacg attcgcagtt aatcctggcc
     1321 tgttagaaac atcagaaggc tgtagacaaa tactgggaca gctacaacca tcccttcaga
     1381 caggatcaga agaacttaga tcattatata atacagtagc aaccctctat tgtgtgcatc
     1441 aaaggataga gataaaagac accaaggaag ctttagacaa gatagaggaa gagcaaaaca
     1501 aaagtaagac caccgcacag caagcggccg gccgctgatc ttcagacctg gaggaggaga
     1561 tatgagggac aattggagaa gtgaattata taaatataaa gtagtaaaaa ttgaaccatt
     1621 aggagtagca cccaccaagg caaagagaag agtggtgcag agagaaaaaa gagcagtggg
     1681 aataggagct ttgttccttg ggttcttggg agcagcagga agcactatgg gcgcagcgtc
     1741 aatgacgctg acggtacagg ccagacaatt attgtctggt atagtgcagc agcagaacaa
     1801 tttgctgagg gctattgagg cgcaacagca tctgttgcaa ctcacagtct ggggcatcaa
     1861 gcagctccag gcaagaatcc tggctgtgga aagataccta aaggatcaac agctcctggg
     1921 gatttggggt tgctctggaa aactcatttg caccactgct gtgccttgga atgctagttg
     1981 gagtaataaa tctctggaac agatttggaa tcacacgacc tggatggagt gggacagaga
     2041 aattaacaat tacacaagct taatacactc cttaattgaa gaatcgcaaa accagcaaga
     2101 aaagaatgaa caagaattat tggaattaga taaatgggca agtttgtgga attggtttaa
     2161 cataacaaat tggctgtggt atataaaatt attcataatg atagtaggag gcttggtagg
     2221 tttaagaata gtttttgctg tactttctat agtgaataga gttaggcagg gatattcacc
     2281 attatcgttt cagacccacc tcccaacccc gaggggaccc gacaggcccg aaggaataga
     2341 agaagaaggt ggagagagag acagagacag atccattcga ttagtgaacg gatcggcact
     2401 gcgtgcgcca attctgcaga caaatggcag tattcatcca caattttaaa agaaaagggg
     2461 ggattggggg gtacagtgca ggggaaagaa tagtagacat aatagcaaca gacatacaaa
     2521 ctaaagaatt acaaaaacaa attacaaaaa ttcaaaattt tcgggtttat tacagggaca
     2581 gcagagatcc agtttggtta attagctagc taggtcttga aaggagtggg aattggctcc
     2641 ggtgcccgtc agtgggcaga gcgcacatcg cccacagtcc ccgagaagtt ggggggaggg
     2701 gtcggcaatt gatccggtgc ctagagaagg tggcgcgggg taaactggga aagtgatgtc
     2761 gtgtactggc tccgcctttt tcccgagggt gggggagaac cgtatataag tgcagtagtc
     2821 gccgtgaacg ttctttttcg caacgggttt gccgccagaa cacaggaccg gtgccaccat
     2881 gaaggacaac accgtgcccc tgaagctgat cgccctgctg gccaacggcg agttcCACTC
     2941 TGGCGAGCAG cTGGGaGAgA CcCTGGGAAT GAGCaGaGCc GCcatcaaca agcacatcCA
     3001 GACACTGaGa GACTGGGGaG TgGAcGTgTT cACCGTgCCt GGcAAgGGcT ACAGCCTGCC
     3061 TGAGCCTATC CAGctgctga acgccaagca gatcctGGGa CAGCTGGATG GCGGaAGcGT
     3121 gGCCGTGCTG CCtGTGATcG ACTCCACcAA TCAGTACCTg CTgGAcagaA TCGGAGAGCt
     3181 gaagtccGGC GAcGCcTGCA TcGCcGAgTA CCAGCAGGCT GGCaGaGGac gcaGaGGaCG
     3241 Gaagtggttc agcccattcg gagccaacct gtacctgtcc ATGTTCTGGa GaCTGGAgCA
     3301 gGGaCCtGCt GCtGCcATcG Gactgagtct ggtgatCGGa ATCGTGATGG CcGAgGTgcT
     3361 gaGaAAGCTG GGaGCcGAcA AgGTgaGaGt gaagtggcct aatGACCTgT AcCTcCAGGA
     3421 cCGCAAGCTG GCtGGCATcC TGGTGGAGCT GACaGGCAAg ACaGGCGATG CcGCtCAgAT
     3481 cGTgATcGGA GCCGGaATCA ACATGGCcAT GagaagaGTg GAgGAGAGcG TgGTgAAcCA
     3541 GGGcTGGATC ACcCTGCAGG AgGCtGGcAT CAAcCTgGAc CGgaacaccc tggccgccat
     3601 gctgatcaga gagctgagaG CcGCtcTGGA gCTgTTCGAg CAgGAgGGAc TGGCtCCTTA
     3661 cCTGagcaGa TGGGAgAAGC TGgacaactt catcaacaga cctgtgaagc tgatcatcgg
     3721 cgacaaggaa atcttcGGCA TcTCcaGaGG AATcGACAAg CAGGgaGCtc tgctgctgga
     3781 gcaggacgga atcatcaagc cctggatggg cggagaaatc tccctgagaa gcgcagagaa
     3841 ggggcgcgcc ggcgggggat cttccggagg cgggcaaatt tcttacgcaa gtagagggga
     3901 attccgtacg tctagaggcg gccgcGGCGC AACAAACTTC TCTCTGCTGA AACAAGCCGG
     3961 AGATGTCGAA GAGAATCCTG GACCGatggc caagcctttg tctcaagaag aatccaccct
     4021 cattgaaaga gcaacggcta caatcaacag catccccatc tctgaagact acagcgtcgc
     4081 cagcgcagct ctctctagcg acggccgcat cttcactggt gtcaatgtat atcattttac
     4141 tgggggacct tgtgcagaac tcgtggtgct gggcactgct gctgctgcgg cagctggcaa
     4201 cctgacttgt atcgtcgcga tcggaaatga gaacaggggc atcttgagcc cctgcggacg
     4261 gtgccgacag gtgcttctcg atctgcatcc tgggatcaaa gccatagtga aggacagtga
     4321 tggacagccg acggcagttg ggattcgtga attgctgccc tctggttatg tgtgggaggg
     4381 ctaagaatta attcgatatc aagcttatcg gtaatcaacc tctggattac aaaatttgtg
     4441 aaagattgac tggtattctt aactatgttg ctccttttac gctatgtgga tacgctgctt
     4501 taatgccttt gtatcatgct attgcttccc gtatggcttt cattttctcc tccttgtata
     4561 aatcctggtt gctgtctctt tatgaggagt tgtggcccgt tgtcaggcaa cgtggcgtgg
     4621 tgtgcactgt gtttgctgac gcaaccccca ctggttgggg cattgccacc acctgtcagc
     4681 tcctttccgg gactttcgct ttccccctcc ctattgccac ggcggaactc atcgccgcct
     4741 gccttgcccg ctgctggaca ggggctcggc tgttgggcac tgacaattcc gtggtgttgt
     4801 cggggaaatc atcgtccttt ccttggctgc tcgcctgtgt tgccacctgg attctgcgcg
     4861 ggacgtcctt ctgctacgtc ccttcggccc tcaatccagc ggaccttcct tcccgcggcc
     4921 tgctgccggc tctgcggcct cttccgcgtc ttcgccttcg ccctcagacg agtcggatct
     4981 ccctttgggc cgcctccccg catcgatacc gtcgacctcg agacctagaa aaacatggag
     5041 caatcacaag tagcaataca gcagctacca atgctgattg tgcctggcta gaagcacaag
     5101 aggaggagga ggtgggtttt ccagtcacac ctcaggtacc tttaagacca atgacttaca
     5161 aggcagctgt agatcttagc cactttttaa aagaaaaggg gggactggaa gggctaattc
     5221 actcccaacg aagacaagat atccttgatc tgtggatcta ccacacacaa ggctacttcc
     5281 ctgattggca gaactacaca ccagggccag ggatcagata tccactgacc tttggatggt
     5341 gctacaagct agtaccagtt gagcaagaga aggtagaaga agccaatgaa ggagagaaca
     5401 cccgcttgtt acaccctgtg agcctgcatg ggatggatga cccggagaga gaagtattag
     5461 agtggaggtt tgacagccgc ctagcatttc atcacatggc ccgagagctg catccggact
     5521 gtactgggtc tctctggtta gaccagatct gagcctggga gctctctggc taactaggga
     5581 acccactgct taagcctcaa taaagcttgc cttgagtgct tcaagtagtg tgtgcccgtc
     5641 tgttgtgtga ctctggtaac tagagatccc tcagaccctt ttagtcagtg tggaaaatct
     5701 ctagcagggc ccgtttaaac ccgctgatca gcctcgactg tgccttctag ttgccagcca
     5761 tctgttgttt gcccctcccc cgtgccttcc ttgaccctgg aaggtgccac tcccactgtc
     5821 ctttcctaat aaaatgagga aattgcatcg cattgtctga gtaggtgtca ttctattctg
     5881 gggggtgggg tggggcagga cagcaagggg gaggattggg aagacaatag caggcatgct
     5941 ggggatgcgg tgggctctat ggcttctgag gcggaaagaa ccagctgggg ctctaggggg
     6001 tatccccnnn nnnnnnnnnn nnnnnnnnnn nnnnnnnnnn nnnnnnnnnn nnnnnnnnnn
     6061 nnnnnnnnnn nnnnnnnnnn nnnnnnnnnn nnnnnnnnnn nnnnnnnnnn nnnnnnnnnn
     6121 nnnnnnnnnn ncnnnnnnnn nnnnnnnnnn nnnnnnnnnn nnnnnnnnnn nnnnnnnnnn
     6181 nnnnnnnnnn nnnnnnnnnn nnnnnnnnnn nnnnnnnnnn nnnannnnnn nnnnnnnnnn
     6241 nnnnnnnnnn nnnnnnnnnn nnnnnnnnnn nnncctttga cgttggagtc cacgttcttt
     6301 nnnnnnnnnn nnnnnnnnnn nnnnnnnnnn nnnnnnnacc ctatctcggt ctattctttt
     6361 gatttataag ggattttgcc gatttcggcc tattggttaa aaaatgagct gatttaacaa
     6421 aaatttaacg cgaattaatt ctgtggaatg tgtgtcagtt agggtgtgga aagtccccag
     6481 gctccccagc aggcagaagt atgcaaagca tgcatctcaa ttagtcagca accaggtgtg
     6541 gaaagtcccc aggctcccca gcaggcagaa gtatgcaaag catgcatctc aattagtcag
     6601 caaccatagt cccgccccta actccgccca tcccgcccct aactccgccc agttccgccc
     6661 attctccgcc ccatggctga ctaatttttt ttatttatgc agaggccgag gccgcctctg
     6721 cctctgagct attccagaag tagtgaggag gcttttttgg aggcctaggc ttttgcaaaa
     6781 agctcccggg agcttgtata tccattttcg gatctgatca gcacgtgttg acaattaatc
     6841 atcggcatag tatatcggca tagtataata cgacaaggtg aggaactaaa ccatggccaa
     6901 gttgaccagt gccgttccgg tgctcaccgc gcgcgacgtc gccggagcgg tcgagttctg
     6961 gaccgaccgg ctcgggttct cccgggactt cgtggaggac gacttcgccg gtgtggtccg
     7021 ggacgacgtg accctgttca tcagcgcggt ccaggaccag gtggtgccgg acaacaccct
     7081 ggcctgggtg tgggtgcgcg gcctggacga gctgtacgcc gagtggtcgg aggtcgtgtc
     7141 cacgaacttc cgggacgcct ccgggccggc catgaccgag atcggcgagc agccgtgggg
     7201 gcgggagttc gccctgcgcg acccggccgg caactgcgtg cacttcgtgg ccgaggagca
     7261 ggactgacac gtgctacgag atttcgattc caccgccgcc ttctatgaaa ggttgggctt
     7321 cggaatcgtt ttccgggacg ccggctggat gatcctccag cgcggggatc tcatgctgga
     7381 gttcttcgcc caccccaact tgtttattgc agcttataat ggttacaaat aaagcaatag
     7441 catcacaaat ttcacaaata aagcattttt ttcactgcat tctagttgtg gtttgtccaa
     7501 actcatcaat gtatcttatc atgtctgtat accgtcgacc tctagctaga gcttggcgta
     7561 atcatggtca tagctgtttc ctgtgtgaaa ttgttatccg ctcacaattc cacacaacat
     7621 acgagccgga agcataaagt gtaaagcctg gggtgcctaa tgagtgagct aactcacatt
     7681 aattgcgttg cgctcactgc ccgctttcca gtcgggaaac ctgtcgtgcc agctgcatta
     7741 atgaatcggc caacgcgcgg ggagaggcgg tttgcgtatt gggcgctctt ccgcttcctc
     7801 gctcactgac tcgctgcgct cggtcgttcg gctgcggcga gcggtatcag ctcactcaaa
     7861 ggcggtaata cggttatcca cagaatcagg ggataacgca ggaaagaaca tgtgagcaaa
     7921 aggccagcaa aaggccagga accgtaaaaa ggccgcgttg ctggcgtttt tccataggct
     7981 ccgcccccct gacgagcatc acaaaaatcg acgctcaagt cagaggtggc gaaacccgac
     8041 aggactataa agataccagg cgtttccccc tggaagctcc ctcgtgcgct ctcctgttcc
     8101 gaccctgccg cttaccggat acctgtccgc ctttctccct tcgggaagcg tggcgctttc
     8161 tcatagctca cgctgtaggt atctcagttc ggtgtaggtc gttcgctcca agctgggctg
     8221 tgtgcacgaa ccccccgttc agcccgaccg ctgcgcctta tccggtaact atcgtcttga
     8281 gtccaacccg gtaagacacg acttatcgcc actggcagca gccactggta acaggattag
     8341 cagagcgagg tatgtaggcg gtgctacaga gttcttgaag tggtggccta actacggcta
     8401 cactagaaga acagtatttg gtatctgcgc tctgctgaag ccagttacct tcggaaaaag
     8461 agttggtagc tcttgatccg gcaaacaaac caccgctggt agcggtggtt tttttgtttg
     8521 caagcagcag attacgcgca gaaaaaaagg atctcaagaa gatcctttga tcttttctac
     8581 ggggtctgac gctcagtgga acgaaaactc acgttaaggg attttggtca tgagattatc
     8641 aaaaaggatc ttcacctaga tccttttaaa ttaaaaatga agttttaaat caatctaaag
     8701 tatatatgag taaacttggt ctgacagtta ccaatgctta atcagtgagg cacctatctc
     8761 agcgatctgt ctatttcgtt catccatagt tgcctgactc cccgtcgtgt agataactac
     8821 gatacgggag ggcttaccat ctggccccag tgctgcaatg ataccgcgag acccacgctc
     8881 accggctcca gatttatcag caataaacca gccagccgga agggccgagc gcagaagtgg
     8941 tcctgcaact ttatccgcct ccatccagtc tattaattgt tgccgggaag ctagagtaag
     9001 tagttcgcca gttaatagtt tgcgcaacgt tgttgccatt gctacaggca tcgtggtgtc
     9061 acgctcgtcg tttggtatgg cttcattcag ctccggttcc caacgatcaa ggcgagttac
     9121 atgatccccc atgttgtgca aaaaagcggt tagctccttc ggtcctccga tcgttgtcag
     9181 aagtaagttg gccgcagtgt tatcactcat ggttatggca gcactgcata attctcttac
     9241 tgtcatgcca tccgtaagat gcttttctgt gactggtgag tactcaacca agtcattctg
     9301 agaatagtgt atgcggcgac cgagttgctc ttgcccggcg tcaatacggg ataataccgc
     9361 gccacatagc agaactttaa aagtgctcat cattggaaaa cgttcttcgg ggcgaaaact
     9421 ctcaaggatc ttaccgctgt tgagatccag ttcgatgtaa cccactcgtg cacccaactg
     9481 atcttcagca tcttttactt tcaccagcgt ttctgggtga gcaaaaacag gaaggcaaaa
     9541 tgccgcaaaa aagggaataa gggcgacacg gaaatgttga atactcatac tcttcctttt
     9601 tcaatattat tgaagcattt atcagggtta ttgtctcatg agcggataca tatttgaatg
     9661 tatttagaaa aataaacaaa taggggttcc gcgcacattt ccccgaaaag tgccacctga
     9721 c     
//
