# Supplementary material for: BioE3 identifies specific substrates of ubiquitin E3 ligases
Source: Nat Commun. 2023 Nov 23;14:7656. doi: 10.1038/s41467-023-43326-8 (PMC10667490; doi:10.1038/s41467-023-43326-8)
Supplement: Supplementary file 15 — Source Data [file 41467_2023_43326_MOESM15_ESM.zip › Source_Data_File/Representative_constructs/Lenti_EFS_BirAopt_GSQ_RNF214_P2A_blast.ape]

LOCUS       Lenti_EFS_BirAop       11824 bp ds-DNA     circular     25-APR-2023
DEFINITION  
ACCESSION   
VERSION     
SOURCE      
  ORGANISM  
COMMENT     based on http://www.addgene.org/52962/sequences/ lentiCas9-Blast 
COMMENT     ApEinfo:methylated:1
FEATURES             Location/Qualifiers
     misc_feature    3905..6013
                     /locus_tag="RNF214"
                     /label="RNF214"
                     /ApEinfo_label="RNF214"
                     /ApEinfo_fwdcolor="#ffff66"
                     /ApEinfo_revcolor="#ffff66"
                     /ApEinfo_graphicformat="arrow_data {{0 1 2 0 0 -1} {} 0}
                     width 5 offset 0"
     misc_feature    2879..3841
                     /locus_tag="BirAopt"
                     /label="BirAopt"
                     /ApEinfo_label="BirAopt"
                     /ApEinfo_fwdcolor="#ccff66"
                     /ApEinfo_revcolor="#ccff66"
                     /ApEinfo_graphicformat="arrow_data {{0 1 2 0 0 -1} {} 0}
                     width 5 offset 0"
     misc_feature    4682..5041
                     /locus_tag="Coiled-coil domain (SMARTU"
                     /label="Coiled-coil domain (SMARTU"
                     /ApEinfo_label="Coiled-coil domain (SMARTU"
                     /ApEinfo_fwdcolor="#cccccc"
                     /ApEinfo_revcolor="#cccccc"
                     /ApEinfo_graphicformat="arrow_data {{0 1 2 0 0 -1} {} 0}
                     width 5 offset 0"
     primer_bind     complement(9666..9686)
                     /locus_tag="M13-rev"
                     /label="M13-rev"
                     /ApEinfo_label="M13-rev"
                     /ApEinfo_fwdcolor="cyan"
                     /ApEinfo_revcolor="green"
                     /ApEinfo_graphicformat="arrow_data {{0 1 2 0 0 -1} {} 0}
                     width 5 offset 0"
     misc_feature    3851..3898
                     /locus_tag="GSQ"
                     /label="GSQ"
                     /ApEinfo_label="GSQ"
                     /ApEinfo_fwdcolor="#b3b3b3"
                     /ApEinfo_revcolor="#b3b3b3"
                     /ApEinfo_graphicformat="arrow_data {{0 1 2 0 0 -1} {} 0}
                     width 5 offset 0"
     rep_origin      complement(10054..10736)
                     /locus_tag="ColE1 origin"
                     /label="ColE1 origin"
                     /ApEinfo_label="ColE1 origin"
                     /ApEinfo_fwdcolor="gray50"
                     /ApEinfo_revcolor="gray50"
                     /ApEinfo_graphicformat="arrow_data {{0 1 2 0 0 -1} {} 0}
                     width 5 offset 0"
     misc_binding    complement(9692..9714)
                     /locus_tag="LacO"
                     /label="LacO"
                     /ApEinfo_label="LacO"
                     /ApEinfo_fwdcolor="cornflower blue"
                     /ApEinfo_revcolor="cornflower blue"
                     /ApEinfo_graphicformat="arrow_data {{0 1 2 0 0 -1} {} 0}
                     width 5 offset 0"
     CDS             complement(10834..11493)
                     /locus_tag="AmpR"
                     /label="AmpR"
                     /ApEinfo_label="AmpR"
                     /ApEinfo_fwdcolor="yellow"
                     /ApEinfo_revcolor="yellow"
                     /ApEinfo_graphicformat="arrow_data {{0 1 2 0 0 -1} {} 0}
                     width 5 offset 0"
     misc_feature    2457..2561
                     /locus_tag="cPPT (central polypurine tract)"
                     /label="cPPT (central polypurine tract)"
                     /ApEinfo_label="cPPT (central polypurine tract)"
                     /ApEinfo_fwdcolor="#cccccc"
                     /ApEinfo_revcolor="#cccccc"
                     /ApEinfo_graphicformat="arrow_data {{0 1 2 0 0 -1} {} 0}
                     width 5 offset 0"
     misc_feature    1684..1916
                     /locus_tag="RRE (Rev binding element)"
                     /label="RRE (Rev binding element)"
                     /ApEinfo_label="RRE (Rev binding element)"
                     /ApEinfo_fwdcolor="#cccccc"
                     /ApEinfo_revcolor="#cccccc"
                     /ApEinfo_graphicformat="arrow_data {{0 1 2 0 0 -1} {} 0}
                     width 5 offset 0"
     misc_feature    7333..7338
                     /locus_tag="Bbs1 site"
                     /label="Bbs1 site"
                     /ApEinfo_label="Bbs1 site"
                     /ApEinfo_fwdcolor="#cccccc"
                     /ApEinfo_revcolor="#cccccc"
                     /ApEinfo_graphicformat="arrow_data {{0 1 2 0 0 -1} {} 0}
                     width 5 offset 0"
     misc_feature    8023..8028
                     /locus_tag="Bbs1 site(1)"
                     /label="Bbs1 site(1)"
                     /ApEinfo_label="Bbs1 site"
                     /ApEinfo_fwdcolor="#cccccc"
                     /ApEinfo_revcolor="#cccccc"
                     /ApEinfo_graphicformat="arrow_data {{0 1 2 0 0 -1} {} 0}
                     width 5 offset 0"
     misc_feature    828..1016
                     /locus_tag="5'LTR"
                     /label="5'LTR"
                     /ApEinfo_label="5'LTR"
                     /ApEinfo_fwdcolor="#cccccc"
                     /ApEinfo_revcolor="#cccccc"
                     /ApEinfo_graphicformat="arrow_data {{0 1 2 0 0 -1} {} 0}
                     width 5 offset 0"
     misc_feature    7623..7811
                     /locus_tag="3' LTR"
                     /label="3' LTR"
                     /ApEinfo_label="3' LTR"
                     /ApEinfo_fwdcolor="#cccccc"
                     /ApEinfo_revcolor="#cccccc"
                     /ApEinfo_graphicformat="arrow_data {{0 1 2 0 0 -1} {} 0}
                     width 5 offset 0"
     misc_feature    6089..6487
                     /locus_tag="Blasticidin resistance gene"
                     /label="Blasticidin resistance gene"
                     /ApEinfo_label="Blasticidin resistance gene"
                     /ApEinfo_fwdcolor="#cc66ff"
                     /ApEinfo_revcolor="#cc66ff"
                     /ApEinfo_graphicformat="arrow_data {{0 1 2 0 0 -1} {} 0}
                     width 5 offset 0"
     misc_feature    6089..6487
                     /locus_tag="Blast"
                     /label="Blast"
                     /ApEinfo_label="Blast"
                     /ApEinfo_fwdcolor="#ff6666"
                     /ApEinfo_revcolor="#ff6666"
                     /ApEinfo_graphicformat="arrow_data {{0 1 2 0 0 -1} {} 0}
                     width 5 offset 0"
     misc_feature    6515..7108
                     /locus_tag="WPRE"
                     /label="WPRE"
                     /ApEinfo_label="WPRE"
                     /ApEinfo_fwdcolor="#6666ff"
                     /ApEinfo_revcolor="#6666ff"
                     /ApEinfo_graphicformat="arrow_data {{0 1 2 0 0 -1} {} 0}
                     width 5 offset 0"
     misc_feature    6167..6172
                     /locus_tag="Bbs1 site(2)"
                     /label="Bbs1 site(2)"
                     /ApEinfo_label="Bbs1 site"
                     /ApEinfo_fwdcolor="#cccccc"
                     /ApEinfo_revcolor="#cccccc"
                     /ApEinfo_graphicformat="arrow_data {{0 1 2 0 0 -1} {} 0}
                     width 5 offset 0"
     misc_feature    7051..7056
                     /locus_tag="Bbs1 site(3)"
                     /label="Bbs1 site(3)"
                     /ApEinfo_label="Bbs1 site"
                     /ApEinfo_fwdcolor="#cccccc"
                     /ApEinfo_revcolor="#cccccc"
                     /ApEinfo_graphicformat="arrow_data {{0 1 2 0 0 -1} {} 0}
                     width 5 offset 0"
     misc_feature    6029..6088
                     /locus_tag="P2A"
                     /label="P2A"
                     /ApEinfo_label="P2A"
                     /ApEinfo_fwdcolor="#e6e6e6"
                     /ApEinfo_revcolor="#e6e6e6"
                     /ApEinfo_graphicformat="arrow_data {{0 1 2 0 0 -1} {} 0}
                     width 5 offset 0"
     misc_feature    3899..3904
                     /locus_tag="RBXN linker"
                     /label="RBXN linker"
                     /ApEinfo_label="RBXN linker"
                     /ApEinfo_fwdcolor="#66ccff"
                     /ApEinfo_revcolor="#66ccff"
                     /ApEinfo_graphicformat="arrow_data {{0 1 2 0 0 -1} {} 0}
                     width 5 offset 0"
     misc_feature    6014..6022
                     /locus_tag="RBXN linker(1)"
                     /label="RBXN linker(1)"
                     /ApEinfo_label="RBXN linker"
                     /ApEinfo_fwdcolor="#66ccff"
                     /ApEinfo_revcolor="#66ccff"
                     /ApEinfo_graphicformat="arrow_data {{0 1 2 0 0 -1} {} 0}
                     width 5 offset 0"
     misc_feature    5876..6004
                     /locus_tag="RING-type; atypical SMART"
                     /label="RING-type; atypical SMART"
                     /ApEinfo_label="RING-type; atypical SMART"
                     /ApEinfo_fwdcolor="cyan"
                     /ApEinfo_revcolor="cyan"
                     /ApEinfo_graphicformat="arrow_data {{0 1 2 0 0 -1} {} 0}
                     width 5 offset 0"
ORIGIN
        1 gtcgacggat cgggagatct cccgatcccc tatggtgcac tctcagtaca atctgctctg
       61 atgccgcata gttaagccag tatctgctcc ctgcttgtgt gttggaggtc gctgagtagt
      121 gcgcgagcaa aatttaagct acaacaaggc aaggcttgac cgacaattgc atgaagaatc
      181 tgcttagggt taggcgtttt gcgctgcttc gcgatgtacg ggccagatat acgcgttgac
      241 attgattatt gactagttat taatagtaat caattacggg gtcattagtt catagcccat
      301 atatggagtt ccgcgttaca taacttacgg taaatggccc gcctggctga ccgcccaacg
      361 acccccgccc attgacgtca ataatgacgt atgttcccat agtaacgcca atagggactt
      421 tccattgacg tcaatgggtg gagtatttac ggtaaactgc ccacttggca gtacatcaag
      481 tgtatcatat gccaagtacg ccccctattg acgtcaatga cggtaaatgg cccgcctggc
      541 attatgccca gtacatgacc ttatgggact ttcctacttg gcagtacatc tacgtattag
      601 tcatcgctat taccatggtg atgcggtttt ggcagtacat caatgggcgt ggatagcggt
      661 ttgactcacg gggatttcca agtctccacc ccattgacgt caatgggagt ttgttttggc
      721 accaaaatca acgggacttt ccaaaatgtc gtaacaactc cgccccattg acgcaaatgg
      781 gcggtaggcg tgtacggtgg gaggtctata taagcagcgc gttttgcctg tactgggtct
      841 ctctggttag accagatctg agcctgggag ctctctggct aactagggaa cccactgctt
      901 aagcctcaat aaagcttgcc ttgagtgctt caagtagtgt gtgcccgtct gttgtgtgac
      961 tctggtaact agagatccct cagacccttt tagtcagtgt ggaaaatctc tagcagtggc
     1021 gcccgaacag ggacttgaaa gcgaaaggga aaccagagga gctctctcga cgcaggactc
     1081 ggcttgctga agcgcgcacg gcaagaggcg aggggcggcg actggtgagt acgccaaaaa
     1141 ttttgactag cggaggctag aaggagagag atgggtgcga gagcgtcagt attaagcggg
     1201 ggagaattag atcgcgatgg gaaaaaattc ggttaaggcc agggggaaag aaaaaatata
     1261 aattaaaaca tatagtatgg gcaagcaggg agctagaacg attcgcagtt aatcctggcc
     1321 tgttagaaac atcagaaggc tgtagacaaa tactgggaca gctacaacca tcccttcaga
     1381 caggatcaga agaacttaga tcattatata atacagtagc aaccctctat tgtgtgcatc
     1441 aaaggataga gataaaagac accaaggaag ctttagacaa gatagaggaa gagcaaaaca
     1501 aaagtaagac caccgcacag caagcggccG GCCgctgatc ttcagacctg gaggaggaga
     1561 tatgagggac aattggagaa gtgaattata taaatataaa gtagtaaaaa ttgaaccatt
     1621 aggagtagca cccaccaagg caaagagaag agtggtgcag agagaaaaaa gagcagtggg
     1681 aataggagct ttgttccttg ggttcttggg agcagcagga agcactatgg gcgcagcgtc
     1741 aatgacgctg acggtacagg ccagacaatt attgtctggt atagtgcagc agcagaacaa
     1801 tttgctgagg gctattgagg cgcaacagca tctgttgcaa ctcacagtct ggggcatcaa
     1861 gcagctccag gcaagaatcc tggctgtgga aagataccta aaggatcaac agctcctggg
     1921 gatttggggt tgctctggaa aactcatttg caccactgct gtgccttgga atgctagttg
     1981 gagtaataaa tctctggaac agatttggaa tcacacgacc tggatggagt gggacagaga
     2041 aattaacaat tacacaagct taatacactc cttaattgaa gaatcgcaaa accagcaaga
     2101 aaagaatgaa caagaattat tggaattaga taaatgggca agtttgtgga attggtttaa
     2161 cataacaaat tggctgtggt atataaaatt attcataatg atagtaggag gcttggtagg
     2221 tttaagaata gtttttgctg tactttctat agtgaataga gttaggcagg gatattcacc
     2281 attatcgttt cagacccacc tcccaacccc gaggggaccc gacaggcccg aaggaataga
     2341 agaagaaggt ggagagagag acagagacag atccattcga ttagtgaacg gatcggcact
     2401 gcgtgcgcca attctgcaga caaatggcag tattcatcca caattttaaa agaaaagggg
     2461 ggattggggg gtacagtgca ggggaaagaa tagtagacat aatagcaaca gacatacaaa
     2521 ctaaagaatt acaaaaacaa attacaaaaa ttcaaaattt tcgggtttat tacagggaca
     2581 gcagagatcc agtttggtta attagctagc taggtcttga aaggagtggg aattggctcc
     2641 ggtgcccgtc agtgggcaga gcgcacatcg cccacagtcc ccgagaagtt ggggggaggg
     2701 gtcggcaatt gatccggtgc ctagagaagg tggcgcgggg taaactggga aagtgatgtc
     2761 gtgtactggc tccgcctttt tcccgagggt gggggagaac cgtatataag tgcagtagtc
     2821 gccgtgaacg ttctttttcg caacgggttt gccgccagaa cacaggaccg gtgccaccat
     2881 gaaggacaac accgtgcccc tgaagctgat cgccctgctg gccaacggcg agttcCACTC
     2941 TGGCGAGCAG cTGGGaGAgA CcCTGGGAAT GAGCaGaGCc GCcatcaaca agcacatcCA
     3001 GACACTGaGa GACTGGGGaG TgGAcGTgTT cACCGTgCCt GGcAAgGGcT ACAGCCTGCC
     3061 TGAGCCTATC CAGctgctga acgccaagca gatcctGGGa CAGCTGGATG GCGGaAGcGT
     3121 gGCCGTGCTG CCtGTGATcG ACTCCACcAA TCAGTACCTg CTgGAcagaA TCGGAGAGCt
     3181 gaagtccGGC GAcGCcTGCA TcGCcGAgTA CCAGCAGGCT GGCaGaGGac gcaGaGGaCG
     3241 Gaagtggttc agcccattcg gagccaacct gtacctgtcc ATGTTCTGGa GaCTGGAgCA
     3301 gGGaCCtGCt GCtGCcATcG Gactgagtct ggtgatCGGa ATCGTGATGG CcGAgGTgcT
     3361 gaGaAAGCTG GGaGCcGAcA AgGTgaGaGt gaagtggcct aatGACCTgT AcCTcCAGGA
     3421 cCGCAAGCTG GCtGGCATcC TGGTGGAGCT GACaGGCAAg ACaGGCGATG CcGCtCAgAT
     3481 cGTgATcGGA GCCGGaATCA ACATGGCcAT GagaagaGTg GAgGAGAGcG TgGTgAAcCA
     3541 GGGcTGGATC ACcCTGCAGG AgGCtGGcAT CAAcCTgGAc CGgaacaccc tggccgccat
     3601 gctgatcaga gagctgagaG CcGCtcTGGA gCTgTTCGAg CAgGAgGGAc TGGCtCCTTA
     3661 cCTGagcaGa TGGGAgAAGC TGgacaactt catcaacaga cctgtgaagc tgatcatcgg
     3721 cgacaaggaa atcttcGGCA TcTCcaGaGG AATcGACAAg CAGGgaGCtc tgctgctgga
     3781 gcaggacgga atcatcaagc cctggatggg cggagaaatc tccctgagaa gcgcagagaa
     3841 ggggcgcgcc ggcgggggat cttccggagg cgggcaaatt tcttacgcaa gtagagggga
     3901 attcatggca gcgtctgagg ttgctggtgt tgtggccaat gcccccagtc ctccggaatc
     3961 ttctagttta tgtgcttcca aatcagacga aggtctccca gatggtctaa gcaccaaaga
     4021 ctctgcacag aagcagaaga actcgcctct gttgagtgta agtagccaaa caataaccaa
     4081 ggagaataac agaaatgtcc atttggagca ctcagagcag aatcctggtt catcagcagg
     4141 tgacacctca gcagcgcacc aggtggtttt aggagaaaac ttgatagcca cagccctttg
     4201 tctttctggc agtgggtctc agtctgattt gaaggatgtg gccagcacag caggagagga
     4261 gggggacaca agccttcggg agagcctcca tccagtcact cggtctctta aggcagggtg
     4321 ccatactaag cagcttgcct ccaggaattg ctctgaagag aaatccccac aaacctccat
     4381 cctaaaggaa ggtaacaggg acacaagctt ggatttccga cctgtagtgt ctccagcaaa
     4441 tggggttgaa ggagtccgag tggatcagga tgatgatcaa gatagctctt ccctgaagct
     4501 ttctcagaac attgctgtac agactgactt taagacagct gattcagagg taaacacaga
     4561 tcaagatatt gaaaagaatt tggataaaat gatgacagag agaaccctgt tgaaagagcg
     4621 ttaccaggag gtcctggaca aacagaggca agtggagaat cagctccaag tgcaattaaa
     4681 gCAGCTTCAG CAAAGGAGAG AAGAGGAAAT GAAGAATCAC CAGGAGATAT TAAAGGCTAT
     4741 TCAGGATGTG ACAATAAAGC GGGAAGAAAC AAAGAAGAAG ATAGAGAAAG AGAAGAAGGA
     4801 GTTTTTGCAG AAGGAGCAGG ATCTGAAAGC TGAAATTGAG AAGCTTTGTG AGAAGGGCAG
     4861 AAGAGAGGTG TGGGAAATGG AACTGGATAG ACTCAAGAAT CAGGATGGCG AAATAAATAG
     4921 GAACATTATG GAAGAGACTG AACGGGCCTG GAAGGCAGAG ATCTTATCAC TAGAGAGCCG
     4981 GAAAGAGTTA CTGGTACTGA AACTAGAAGA AGCAGAAAAA GAGGCAGAAT TGCACCTTAC
     5041 Ttacctcaag tcaactcccc caacactgga gacagttcgt tccaaacagg agtgggagac
     5101 gagactgaat ggagttcgga taatgaaaaa gaatgttcgt gaccaattta atagtcatat
     5161 ccagttagtg aggaacggag ccaagctgag cagccttcct caaatcccta ctcccacttt
     5221 acctccaccc ccatcagaga cagacttcat gcttcaggtg tttcaaccca gtccctctct
     5281 ggctcctcgg atgcccttct ccattgggca ggtcacaatg cccatggtta tgcccagtgc
     5341 agatccccgc tccttgtctt tcccaatcct gaaccctgcc ctttcccagc ccagccagcc
     5401 ttcctcaccc cttcctggct cccatggcag aaatagccct ggcttgggtt cccttgtcag
     5461 cccccacggt ccacacatgc cccctgccgc ctccatccca cctcccccag gcttgggcgg
     5521 tgttaaggct tctgctgaaa ctccccggcc ccaaccagta gacaaactgg agaagatcct
     5581 ggagaagctg ctgacccggt tcccacagtg caataaggcc cagatgacca acattcttca
     5641 gcagatcaag acagcacgta ccaccatggc aggcctgacc atggaggaac ttatccagtt
     5701 ggttgctgca cgactggcag aacatgagcg ggtggcagca agtactcagc cacttggtcg
     5761 catccgggcc ttgttccctg ctccactggc ccaaatcagt accccaatgt tcttgccttc
     5821 tgcccaagtt tcatatcctg gaaggtcttc acatgctcca gccacctgta agctaTGTCT
     5881 AATGTGCCAG AAACTCGTCC AGCCCAGTGA GCTGCATCCA ATGGCGTGTA CCCATGTATT
     5941 GCACAAGGAG TGTATCAAAT TCTGGGCCCA GACCAACACA AATGACACTT GTCCCTTTTG
     6001 TCCAactctt aaaggcggcc gcgGATCCGG CGCAACAAAC TTCTCTCTGC TGAAACAAGC
     6061 CGGAGATGTC GAAGAGAATC CTGGACCGat ggccaagcct ttgtctcaag aagaatccac
     6121 cctcattgaa agagcaacgg ctacaatcaa cagcatcccc atctctgaag actacagcgt
     6181 cgccagcgca gctctctcta gcgacggccg catcttcact ggtgtcaatg tatatcattt
     6241 tactggggga ccttgtgcag aactcgtggt gctgggcact gctgctgctg cggcagctgg
     6301 caacctgact tgtatcgtcg cgatcggaaa tgagaacagg ggcatcttga gcccctgcgg
     6361 acggtgccga caggtgcttc tcgatctgca tcctgggatc aaagccatag tgaaggacag
     6421 tgatggacag ccgacggcag ttgggattcg tgaattgctg ccctctggtt atgtgtggga
     6481 gggctaagaa ttAATTcgat atcaagctta tcggtaatca acctctggat tacaaaattt
     6541 gtgaaagatt gactggtatt cttaactatg ttgctccttt tacgctatgt ggatacgctg
     6601 ctttaatgcc tttgtatcat gctattgctt cccgtatggc tttcattttc tcctccttgt
     6661 ataaatcctg gttgctgtct ctttatgagg agttgtggcc cgttgtcagg caacgtggcg
     6721 tggtgtgcac tgtgtttgct gacgcaaccc ccactggttg gggcattgcc accacctgtc
     6781 agctcctttc cgggactttc gctttccccc tccctattgc cacggcggaa ctcatcgccg
     6841 cctgccttgc ccgctgctgg acaggggctc ggctgttggg cactgacaat tccgtggtgt
     6901 tgtcggggaa atcatcgtcc tttccttggc tgctcgcctg tgttgccacc tggattctgc
     6961 gcgggacgtc cttctgctac gtcccttcgg ccctcaatcc agcggacctt ccttcccgcg
     7021 gcctgctgcc ggctctgcgg cctcttccgc gtcttcgcct tcgccctcag acgagtcgga
     7081 tctccctttg ggccgcctcc ccgcatcgat accgtcgacc tcgagaccta gaaaaacatg
     7141 gagcaatcac aagtagcaat acagcagcta ccaatgctga ttgtgcctgg ctagaagcac
     7201 aagaggagga ggaggtgggt tttccagtca cacctcaggt acctttaaga ccaatgactt
     7261 acaaggcagc tgtagatctt agccactttt taaaagaaaa ggggggactg gaagggctaa
     7321 ttcactccca acgaagacaa gatatccttg atctgtggat ctaccacaca caaggctact
     7381 tccctgattg gcagaactac acaccagggc cagggatcag atatccactg acctttggat
     7441 ggtgctacaa gctagtacca gttgagcaag agaaggtaga agaagccaat gaaggagaga
     7501 acacccgctt gttacaccct gtgagcctgc atgggatgga tgacccggag agagaagtat
     7561 tagagtggag gtttgacagc cgcctagcat ttcatcacat ggcccgagag ctgcatccgg
     7621 actgtactgg gtctctctgg ttagaccaga tctgagcctg ggagctctct ggctaactag
     7681 ggaacccact gcttaagcct caataaagct tgccttgagt gcttcaagta gtgtgtgccc
     7741 gtctgttgtg tgactctggt aactagagat ccctcagacc cttttagtca gtgtggaaaa
     7801 tctctagcag ggcccgttta aacccgctga tcagcctcga ctgtgccttc tagttgccag
     7861 ccatctgttg tttgcccctc ccccgtgcct tccttgaccc tggaaggtgc cactcccact
     7921 gtcctttcct aataaaatga ggaaattgca tcgcattgtc tgagtaggtg tcattctatt
     7981 ctggggggtg gggtggggca ggacagcaag ggggaggatt gggaagacaa tagcaggcat
     8041 gctggggatg cggtgggctc tatggcttct gaggcggaaa gaaccagctg gggctctagg
     8101 gggtatcccc nnnnnnnnnn nnnnnnnnnn nnnnnnnnnn nnnnnnnnnn nnnnnnnnnn
     8161 nnnnnnnnnn nnnnnnnnnn nnnnnnnnnn nnnnnnnnnn nnnnnnnnnn nnnnnnnnnn
     8221 nnnnnnnnnn nnnncnnnnn nnnnnnnnnn nnnnnnnnnn nnnnnnnnnn nnnnnnnnnn
     8281 nnnnnnnnnn nnnnnnnnnn nnnnnnnnnn nnnnnnnnnn nnnnnnannn nnnnnnnnnn
     8341 nnnnnnnnnn nnnnnnnnnn nnnnnnnnnn nnnnnncctt tgacgttgga gtccacgttc
     8401 tttnnnnnnn nnnnnnnnnn nnnnnnnnnn nnnnnnnnnn accctatctc ggtctattct
     8461 tttgatttat aagggatttt gccgatttcg gcctattggt taaaaaatga gctgatttaa
     8521 caaaaattta acgcgaatta attctgtgga atgtgtgtca gttagggtgt ggaaagtccc
     8581 caggctcccc agcaggcaga agtatgcaaa gcatgcatct caattagtca gcaaccaggt
     8641 gtggaaagtc cccaggctcc ccagcaggca gaagtatgca aagcatgcat ctcaattagt
     8701 cagcaaccat agtcccgccc ctaactccgc ccatcccgcc cctaactccg cccagttccg
     8761 cccattctcc gccccatggc tgactaattt tttttattta tgcagaggcc gaggccgcct
     8821 ctgcctctga gctattccag aagtagtgag gaggcttttt tggaggccta ggcttttgca
     8881 aaaagctccc gggagcttgt atatccattt tcggatctga tcagcacgtg ttgacaatta
     8941 atcatcggca tagtatatcg gcatagtata atacgacaag gtgaggaact aaaccatggc
     9001 caagttgacc agtgccgttc cggtgctcac cgcgcgcgac gtcgccggag cggtcgagtt
     9061 ctggaccgac cggctcgggt tctcccggga cttcgtggag gacgacttcg ccggtgtggt
     9121 ccgggacgac gtgaccctgt tcatcagcgc ggtccaggac caggtggtgc cggacaacac
     9181 cctggcctgg gtgtgggtgc gcggcctgga cgagctgtac gccgagtggt cggaggtcgt
     9241 gtccacgaac ttccgggacg cctccgggcc ggccatgacc gagatcggcg agcagccgtg
     9301 ggggcgggag ttcgccctgc gcgacccggc cggcaactgc gtgcacttcg tggccgagga
     9361 gcaggactga cacgtgctac gagatttcga ttccaccgcc gccttctatg aaaggttggg
     9421 cttcggaatc gttttccggg acgccggctg gatgatcctc cagcgcgggg atctcatgct
     9481 ggagttcttc gcccacccca acttgtttat tgcagcttat aatggttaca aataaagcaa
     9541 tagcatcaca aatttcacaa ataaagcatt tttttcactg cattctagtt gtggtttgtc
     9601 caaactcatc aatgtatctt atcatgtctg tataccgtcg acctctagct agagcttggc
     9661 gtaatcatgg tcatagctgt ttcctgtgtg aaattgttat ccgctcacaa ttccacacaa
     9721 catacgagcc ggaagcataa agtgtaaagc ctggggtgcc taatgagtga gctaactcac
     9781 attaattgcg ttgcgctcac tgcccgcttt ccagtcggga aacctgtcgt gccagctgca
     9841 ttaatgaatc ggccaacgcg cggggagagg cggtttgcgt attgggcgct cttccgcttc
     9901 ctcgctcact gactcgctgc gctcggtcgt tcggctgcgg cgagcggtat cagctcactc
     9961 aaaggcggta atacggttat ccacagaatc aggggataac gcaggaaaga acatgtgagc
    10021 aaaaggccag caaaaggcca ggaaccgtaa aaaggccgcg ttgctggcgt ttttccatag
    10081 gctccgcccc cctgacgagc atcacaaaaa tcgacgctca agtcagaggt ggcgaaaccc
    10141 gacaggacta taaagatacc aggcgtttcc ccctggaagc tccctcgtgc gctctcctgt
    10201 tccgaccctg ccgcttaccg gatacctgtc cgcctttctc ccttcgggaa gcgtggcgct
    10261 ttctcatagc tcacgctgta ggtatctcag ttcggtgtag gtcgttcgct ccaagctggg
    10321 ctgtgtgcac gaaccccccg ttcagcccga ccgctgcgcc ttatccggta actatcgtct
    10381 tgagtccaac ccggtaagac acgacttatc gccactggca gcagccactg gtaacaggat
    10441 tagcagagcg aggtatgtag gcggtgctac agagttcttg aagtggtggc ctaactacgg
    10501 ctacactaga agaacagtat ttggtatctg cgctctgctg aagccagtta ccttcggaaa
    10561 aagagttggt agctcttgat ccggcaaaca aaccaccgct ggtagcggtg gtttttttgt
    10621 ttgcaagcag cagattacgc gcagaaaaaa aggatctcaa gaagatcctt tgatcttttc
    10681 tacggggtct gacgctcagt ggaacgaaaa ctcacgttaa gggattttgg tcatgagatt
    10741 atcaaaaagg atcttcacct agatcctttt aaattaaaaa tgaagtttta aatcaatcta
    10801 aagtatatat gagtaaactt ggtctgacag ttaccaatgc ttaatcagtg aggcacctat
    10861 ctcagcgatc tgtctatttc gttcatccat agttgcctga ctccccgtcg tgtagataac
    10921 tacgatacgg gagggcttac catctggccc cagtgctgca atgataccgc gagacccacg
    10981 ctcaccggct ccagatttat cagcaataaa ccagccagcc ggaagggccg agcgcagaag
    11041 tggtcctgca actttatccg cctccatcca gtctattaat tgttgccggg aagctagagt
    11101 aagtagttcg ccagttaata gtttgcgcaa cgttgttgcc attgctacag gcatcgtggt
    11161 gtcacgctcg tcgtttggta tggcttcatt cagctccggt tcccaacgat caaggcgagt
    11221 tacatgatcc cccatgttgt gcaaaaaagc ggttagctcc ttcggtcctc cgatcgttgt
    11281 cagaagtaag ttggccgcag tgttatcact catggttatg gcagcactgc ataattctct
    11341 tactgtcatg ccatccgtaa gatgcttttc tgtgactggt gagtactcaa ccaagtcatt
    11401 ctgagaatag tgtatgcggc gaccgagttg ctcttgcccg gcgtcaatac gggataatac
    11461 cgcgccacat agcagaactt taaaagtgct catcattgga aaacgttctt cggggcgaaa
    11521 actctcaagg atcttaccgc tgttgagatc cagttcgatg taacccactc gtgcacccaa
    11581 ctgatcttca gcatctttta ctttcaccag cgtttctggg tgagcaaaaa caggaaggca
    11641 aaatgccgca aaaaagggaa taagggcgac acggaaatgt tgaatactca tactcttcct
    11701 ttttcaatat tattgaagca tttatcaggg ttattgtctc atgagcggat acatatttga
    11761 atgtatttag aaaaataaac aaataggggt tccgcgcaca tttccccgaa aagtgccacc
    11821 tgac     
//
