# Supplementary material for: BioE3 identifies specific substrates of ubiquitin E3 ligases
Source: Nat Commun. 2023 Nov 23;14:7656. doi: 10.1038/s41467-023-43326-8 (PMC10667490; doi:10.1038/s41467-023-43326-8)
Supplement: Supplementary file 15 — Source Data [file 41467_2023_43326_MOESM15_ESM.zip › Source_Data_File/Representative_constructs/Lenti_EFS_BirAopt_GSQ_RNF214ca_P2A_blast.ape]

LOCUS       Lenti_EFS_BirAop       11824 bp ds-DNA     circular     25-APR-2023
DEFINITION  
ACCESSION   
VERSION     
SOURCE      
  ORGANISM  
COMMENT     based on http://www.addgene.org/52962/sequences/ lentiCas9-Blast 
COMMENT     ApEinfo:methylated:1
FEATURES             Location/Qualifiers
     misc_feature    3905..5875
                     /locus_tag="RNF214"
                     /label="RNF214"
                     /ApEinfo_label="RNF214"
                     /ApEinfo_fwdcolor="#ffff66"
                     /ApEinfo_revcolor="#ffff66"
                     /ApEinfo_graphicformat="arrow_data {{0 1 2 0 0 -1} {} 0}
                     width 5 offset 0"
     misc_feature    5876..5923
                     /locus_tag="RING-type; atypical SMART"
                     /label="RING-type; atypical SMART"
                     /ApEinfo_label="RING-type; atypical SMART"
                     /ApEinfo_fwdcolor="cyan"
                     /ApEinfo_revcolor="cyan"
                     /ApEinfo_graphicformat="arrow_data {{0 1 2 0 0 -1} {} 0}
                     width 5 offset 0"
     misc_feature    2879..3841
                     /locus_tag="BirAopt"
                     /label="BirAopt"
                     /ApEinfo_label="BirAopt"
                     /ApEinfo_fwdcolor="#ccff66"
                     /ApEinfo_revcolor="#ccff66"
                     /ApEinfo_graphicformat="arrow_data {{0 1 2 0 0 -1} {} 0}
                     width 5 offset 0"
     misc_feature    4682..5041
                     /locus_tag="Coiled-coil domain (SMARTU"
                     /label="Coiled-coil domain (SMARTU"
                     /ApEinfo_label="Coiled-coil domain (SMARTU"
                     /ApEinfo_fwdcolor="#cccccc"
                     /ApEinfo_revcolor="#cccccc"
                     /ApEinfo_graphicformat="arrow_data {{0 1 2 0 0 -1} {} 0}
                     width 5 offset 0"
     misc_feature    5953..6004
                     /locus_tag="RING-type; atypical SMART(1)"
                     /label="RING-type; atypical SMART(1)"
                     /ApEinfo_label="RING-type; atypical SMART"
                     /ApEinfo_fwdcolor="cyan"
                     /ApEinfo_revcolor="cyan"
                     /ApEinfo_graphicformat="arrow_data {{0 1 2 0 0 -1} {} 0}
                     width 5 offset 0"
     primer_bind     complement(9666..9686)
                     /locus_tag="M13-rev"
                     /label="M13-rev"
                     /ApEinfo_label="M13-rev"
                     /ApEinfo_fwdcolor="cyan"
                     /ApEinfo_revcolor="green"
                     /ApEinfo_graphicformat="arrow_data {{0 1 2 0 0 -1} {} 0}
                     width 5 offset 0"
     misc_feature    5924..5952
                     /locus_tag="RNF214 (good through here)"
                     /label="RNF214 (good through here)"
                     /ApEinfo_label="RNF214 (good through here)"
                     /ApEinfo_fwdcolor="cyan"
                     /ApEinfo_revcolor="cyan"
                     /ApEinfo_graphicformat="arrow_data {{0 1 2 0 0 -1} {} 0}
                     width 5 offset 0"
     misc_feature    3851..3898
                     /locus_tag="GSQ"
                     /label="GSQ"
                     /ApEinfo_label="GSQ"
                     /ApEinfo_fwdcolor="#b3b3b3"
                     /ApEinfo_revcolor="#b3b3b3"
                     /ApEinfo_graphicformat="arrow_data {{0 1 2 0 0 -1} {} 0}
                     width 5 offset 0"
     rep_origin      complement(10054..10736)
                     /locus_tag="ColE1 origin"
                     /label="ColE1 origin"
                     /ApEinfo_label="ColE1 origin"
                     /ApEinfo_fwdcolor="gray50"
                     /ApEinfo_revcolor="gray50"
                     /ApEinfo_graphicformat="arrow_data {{0 1 2 0 0 -1} {} 0}
                     width 5 offset 0"
     misc_binding    complement(9692..9714)
                     /locus_tag="LacO"
                     /label="LacO"
                     /ApEinfo_label="LacO"
                     /ApEinfo_fwdcolor="cornflower blue"
                     /ApEinfo_revcolor="cornflower blue"
                     /ApEinfo_graphicformat="arrow_data {{0 1 2 0 0 -1} {} 0}
                     width 5 offset 0"
     CDS             complement(10834..11493)
                     /locus_tag="AmpR"
                     /label="AmpR"
                     /ApEinfo_label="AmpR"
                     /ApEinfo_fwdcolor="yellow"
                     /ApEinfo_revcolor="yellow"
                     /ApEinfo_graphicformat="arrow_data {{0 1 2 0 0 -1} {} 0}
                     width 5 offset 0"
     misc_feature    2457..2561
                     /locus_tag="cPPT (central polypurine tract)"
                     /label="cPPT (central polypurine tract)"
                     /ApEinfo_label="cPPT (central polypurine tract)"
                     /ApEinfo_fwdcolor="#cccccc"
                     /ApEinfo_revcolor="#cccccc"
                     /ApEinfo_graphicformat="arrow_data {{0 1 2 0 0 -1} {} 0}
                     width 5 offset 0"
     misc_feature    1684..1916
                     /locus_tag="RRE (Rev binding element)"
                     /label="RRE (Rev binding element)"
                     /ApEinfo_label="RRE (Rev binding element)"
                     /ApEinfo_fwdcolor="#cccccc"
                     /ApEinfo_revcolor="#cccccc"
                     /ApEinfo_graphicformat="arrow_data {{0 1 2 0 0 -1} {} 0}
                     width 5 offset 0"
     misc_feature    7333..7338
                     /locus_tag="Bbs1 site"
                     /label="Bbs1 site"
                     /ApEinfo_label="Bbs1 site"
                     /ApEinfo_fwdcolor="#cccccc"
                     /ApEinfo_revcolor="#cccccc"
                     /ApEinfo_graphicformat="arrow_data {{0 1 2 0 0 -1} {} 0}
                     width 5 offset 0"
     misc_feature    8023..8028
                     /locus_tag="Bbs1 site(1)"
                     /label="Bbs1 site(1)"
                     /ApEinfo_label="Bbs1 site"
                     /ApEinfo_fwdcolor="#cccccc"
                     /ApEinfo_revcolor="#cccccc"
                     /ApEinfo_graphicformat="arrow_data {{0 1 2 0 0 -1} {} 0}
                     width 5 offset 0"
     misc_feature    828..1016
                     /locus_tag="5'LTR"
                     /label="5'LTR"
                     /ApEinfo_label="5'LTR"
                     /ApEinfo_fwdcolor="#cccccc"
                     /ApEinfo_revcolor="#cccccc"
                     /ApEinfo_graphicformat="arrow_data {{0 1 2 0 0 -1} {} 0}
                     width 5 offset 0"
     misc_feature    7623..7811
                     /locus_tag="3' LTR"
                     /label="3' LTR"
                     /ApEinfo_label="3' LTR"
                     /ApEinfo_fwdcolor="#cccccc"
                     /ApEinfo_revcolor="#cccccc"
                     /ApEinfo_graphicformat="arrow_data {{0 1 2 0 0 -1} {} 0}
                     width 5 offset 0"
     misc_feature    6089..6487
                     /locus_tag="Blasticidin resistance gene"
                     /label="Blasticidin resistance gene"
                     /ApEinfo_label="Blasticidin resistance gene"
                     /ApEinfo_fwdcolor="#cc66ff"
                     /ApEinfo_revcolor="#cc66ff"
                     /ApEinfo_graphicformat="arrow_data {{0 1 2 0 0 -1} {} 0}
                     width 5 offset 0"
     misc_feature    6089..6487
                     /locus_tag="Blast"
                     /label="Blast"
                     /ApEinfo_label="Blast"
                     /ApEinfo_fwdcolor="#ff6666"
                     /ApEinfo_revcolor="#ff6666"
                     /ApEinfo_graphicformat="arrow_data {{0 1 2 0 0 -1} {} 0}
                     width 5 offset 0"
     misc_feature    6515..7108
                     /locus_tag="WPRE"
                     /label="WPRE"
                     /ApEinfo_label="WPRE"
                     /ApEinfo_fwdcolor="#6666ff"
                     /ApEinfo_revcolor="#6666ff"
                     /ApEinfo_graphicformat="arrow_data {{0 1 2 0 0 -1} {} 0}
                     width 5 offset 0"
     misc_feature    6167..6172
                     /locus_tag="Bbs1 site(2)"
                     /label="Bbs1 site(2)"
                     /ApEinfo_label="Bbs1 site"
                     /ApEinfo_fwdcolor="#cccccc"
                     /ApEinfo_revcolor="#cccccc"
                     /ApEinfo_graphicformat="arrow_data {{0 1 2 0 0 -1} {} 0}
                     width 5 offset 0"
     misc_feature    7051..7056
                     /locus_tag="Bbs1 site(3)"
                     /label="Bbs1 site(3)"
                     /ApEinfo_label="Bbs1 site"
                     /ApEinfo_fwdcolor="#cccccc"
                     /ApEinfo_revcolor="#cccccc"
                     /ApEinfo_graphicformat="arrow_data {{0 1 2 0 0 -1} {} 0}
                     width 5 offset 0"
     misc_feature    6029..6088
                     /locus_tag="P2A"
                     /label="P2A"
                     /ApEinfo_label="P2A"
                     /ApEinfo_fwdcolor="#e6e6e6"
                     /ApEinfo_revcolor="#e6e6e6"
                     /ApEinfo_graphicformat="arrow_data {{0 1 2 0 0 -1} {} 0}
                     width 5 offset 0"
     misc_feature    3899..3904
                     /locus_tag="RBXN linker"
                     /label="RBXN linker"
                     /ApEinfo_label="RBXN linker"
                     /ApEinfo_fwdcolor="#66ccff"
                     /ApEinfo_revcolor="#66ccff"
                     /ApEinfo_graphicformat="arrow_data {{0 1 2 0 0 -1} {} 0}
                     width 5 offset 0"
     misc_feature    6014..6022
                     /locus_tag="RBXN linker(1)"
                     /label="RBXN linker(1)"
                     /ApEinfo_label="RBXN linker"
                     /ApEinfo_fwdcolor="#66ccff"
                     /ApEinfo_revcolor="#66ccff"
                     /ApEinfo_graphicformat="arrow_data {{0 1 2 0 0 -1} {} 0}
                     width 5 offset 0"
     misc_feature    6005..6013
                     /locus_tag="RNF214(1)"
                     /label="RNF214(1)"
                     /ApEinfo_label="RNF214"
                     /ApEinfo_fwdcolor="#ffff66"
                     /ApEinfo_revcolor="#ffff66"
                     /ApEinfo_graphicformat="arrow_data {{0 1 2 0 0 -1} {} 0}
                     width 5 offset 0"
     misc_feature    5924..5952
                     /locus_tag="RING mutations"
                     /label="RING mutations"
                     /ApEinfo_label="RING mutations"
                     /ApEinfo_fwdcolor="#ff6666"
                     /ApEinfo_revcolor="#ff6666"
                     /ApEinfo_graphicformat="arrow_data {{0 1 2 0 0 -1} {} 0}
                     width 5 offset 0"
ORIGIN
        1 gtcgacggat cgggagatct cccgatcccc tatggtgcac tctcagtaca atctgctctg
       61 atgccgcata gttaagccag tatctgctcc ctgcttgtgt gttggaggtc gctgagtagt
      121 gcgcgagcaa aatttaagct acaacaaggc aaggcttgac cgacaattgc atgaagaatc
      181 tgcttagggt taggcgtttt gcgctgcttc gcgatgtacg ggccagatat acgcgttgac
      241 attgattatt gactagttat taatagtaat caattacggg gtcattagtt catagcccat
      301 atatggagtt ccgcgttaca taacttacgg taaatggccc gcctggctga ccgcccaacg
      361 acccccgccc attgacgtca ataatgacgt atgttcccat agtaacgcca atagggactt
      421 tccattgacg tcaatgggtg gagtatttac ggtaaactgc ccacttggca gtacatcaag
      481 tgtatcatat gccaagtacg ccccctattg acgtcaatga cggtaaatgg cccgcctggc
      541 attatgccca gtacatgacc ttatgggact ttcctacttg gcagtacatc tacgtattag
      601 tcatcgctat taccatggtg atgcggtttt ggcagtacat caatgggcgt ggatagcggt
      661 ttgactcacg gggatttcca agtctccacc ccattgacgt caatgggagt ttgttttggc
      721 accaaaatca acgggacttt ccaaaatgtc gtaacaactc cgccccattg acgcaaatgg
      781 gcggtaggcg tgtacggtgg gaggtctata taagcagcgc gttttgcctg tactgggtct
      841 ctctggttag accagatctg agcctgggag ctctctggct aactagggaa cccactgctt
      901 aagcctcaat aaagcttgcc ttgagtgctt caagtagtgt gtgcccgtct gttgtgtgac
      961 tctggtaact agagatccct cagacccttt tagtcagtgt ggaaaatctc tagcagtggc
     1021 gcccgaacag ggacttgaaa gcgaaaggga aaccagagga gctctctcga cgcaggactc
     1081 ggcttgctga agcgcgcacg gcaagaggcg aggggcggcg actggtgagt acgccaaaaa
     1141 ttttgactag cggaggctag aaggagagag atgggtgcga gagcgtcagt attaagcggg
     1201 ggagaattag atcgcgatgg gaaaaaattc ggttaaggcc agggggaaag aaaaaatata
     1261 aattaaaaca tatagtatgg gcaagcaggg agctagaacg attcgcagtt aatcctggcc
     1321 tgttagaaac atcagaaggc tgtagacaaa tactgggaca gctacaacca tcccttcaga
     1381 caggatcaga agaacttaga tcattatata atacagtagc aaccctctat tgtgtgcatc
     1441 aaaggataga gataaaagac accaaggaag ctttagacaa gatagaggaa gagcaaaaca
     1501 aaagtaagac caccgcacag caagcggccG GCCgctgatc ttcagacctg gaggaggaga
     1561 tatgagggac aattggagaa gtgaattata taaatataaa gtagtaaaaa ttgaaccatt
     1621 aggagtagca cccaccaagg caaagagaag agtggtgcag agagaaaaaa gagcagtggg
     1681 aataggagct ttgttccttg ggttcttggg agcagcagga agcactatgg gcgcagcgtc
     1741 aatgacgctg acggtacagg ccagacaatt attgtctggt atagtgcagc agcagaacaa
     1801 tttgctgagg gctattgagg cgcaacagca tctgttgcaa ctcacagtct ggggcatcaa
     1861 gcagctccag gcaagaatcc tggctgtgga aagataccta aaggatcaac agctcctggg
     1921 gatttggggt tgctctggaa aactcatttg caccactgct gtgccttgga atgctagttg
     1981 gagtaataaa tctctggaac agatttggaa tcacacgacc tggatggagt gggacagaga
     2041 aattaacaat tacacaagct taatacactc cttaattgaa gaatcgcaaa accagcaaga
     2101 aaagaatgaa caagaattat tggaattaga taaatgggca agtttgtgga attggtttaa
     2161 cataacaaat tggctgtggt atataaaatt attcataatg atagtaggag gcttggtagg
     2221 tttaagaata gtttttgctg tactttctat agtgaataga gttaggcagg gatattcacc
     2281 attatcgttt cagacccacc tcccaacccc gaggggaccc gacaggcccg aaggaataga
     2341 agaagaaggt ggagagagag acagagacag atccattcga ttagtgaacg gatcggcact
     2401 gcgtgcgcca attctgcaga caaatggcag tattcatcca caattttaaa agaaaagggg
     2461 ggattggggg gtacagtgca ggggaaagaa tagtagacat aatagcaaca gacatacaaa
     2521 ctaaagaatt acaaaaacaa attacaaaaa ttcaaaattt tcgggtttat tacagggaca
     2581 gcagagatcc agtttggtta attagctagc taggtcttga aaggagtggg aattggctcc
     2641 ggtgcccgtc agtgggcaga gcgcacatcg cccacagtcc ccgagaagtt ggggggaggg
     2701 gtcggcaatt gatccggtgc ctagagaagg tggcgcgggg taaactggga aagtgatgtc
     2761 gtgtactggc tccgcctttt tcccgagggt gggggagaac cgtatataag tgcagtagtc
     2821 gccgtgaacg ttctttttcg caacgggttt gccgccagaa cacaggaccg gtgccaccat
     2881 gaaggacaac accgtgcccc tgaagctgat cgccctgctg gccaacggcg agttcCACTC
     2941 TGGCGAGCAG cTGGGaGAgA CcCTGGGAAT GAGCaGaGCc GCcatcaaca agcacatcCA
     3001 GACACTGaGa GACTGGGGaG TgGAcGTgTT cACCGTgCCt GGcAAgGGcT ACAGCCTGCC
     3061 TGAGCCTATC CAGctgctga acgccaagca gatcctGGGa CAGCTGGATG GCGGaAGcGT
     3121 gGCCGTGCTG CCtGTGATcG ACTCCACcAA TCAGTACCTg CTgGAcagaA TCGGAGAGCt
     3181 gaagtccGGC GAcGCcTGCA TcGCcGAgTA CCAGCAGGCT GGCaGaGGac gcaGaGGaCG
     3241 Gaagtggttc agcccattcg gagccaacct gtacctgtcc ATGTTCTGGa GaCTGGAgCA
     3301 gGGaCCtGCt GCtGCcATcG Gactgagtct ggtgatCGGa ATCGTGATGG CcGAgGTgcT
     3361 gaGaAAGCTG GGaGCcGAcA AgGTgaGaGt gaagtggcct aatGACCTgT AcCTcCAGGA
     3421 cCGCAAGCTG GCtGGCATcC TGGTGGAGCT GACaGGCAAg ACaGGCGATG CcGCtCAgAT
     3481 cGTgATcGGA GCCGGaATCA ACATGGCcAT GagaagaGTg GAgGAGAGcG TgGTgAAcCA
     3541 GGGcTGGATC ACcCTGCAGG AgGCtGGcAT CAAcCTgGAc CGgaacaccc tggccgccat
     3601 gctgatcaga gagctgagaG CcGCtcTGGA gCTgTTCGAg CAgGAgGGAc TGGCtCCTTA
     3661 cCTGagcaGa TGGGAgAAGC TGgacaactt catcaacaga cctgtgaagc tgatcatcgg
     3721 cgacaaggaa atcttcGGCA TcTCcaGaGG AATcGACAAg CAGGgaGCtc tgctgctgga
     3781 gcaggacgga atcatcaagc cctggatggg cggagaaatc tccctgagaa gcgcagagaa
     3841 ggggcgcgcc ggcgggggat cttccggagg cgggcaaatt tcttacgcaa gtagagggga
     3901 attcatggca gcgtctgagg ttgctggtgt tgtggccaat gcccccagtc ctccggaatc
     3961 ttctagttta tgtgcttcca aatcagacga aggtctccca gatggtctaa gcaccaaaga
     4021 ctctgcacag aagcagaaga actcgcctct gttgagtgta agtagccaaa caataaccaa
     4081 ggagaataac agaaatgtcc atttggagca ctcagagcag aatcctggtt catcagcagg
     4141 tgacacctca gcagcgcacc aggtggtttt aggagaaaac ttgatagcca cagccctttg
     4201 tctttctggc agtgggtctc agtctgattt gaaggatgtg gccagcacag caggagagga
     4261 gggggacaca agccttcggg agagcctcca tccagtcact cggtctctta aggcagggtg
     4321 ccatactaag cagcttgcct ccaggaattg ctctgaagag aaatccccac aaacctccat
     4381 cctaaaggaa ggtaacaggg acacaagctt ggatttccga cctgtagtgt ctccagcaaa
     4441 tggggttgaa ggagtccgag tggatcagga tgatgatcaa gatagctctt ccctgaagct
     4501 ttctcagaac attgctgtac agactgactt taagacagct gattcagagg taaacacaga
     4561 tcaagatatt gaaaagaatt tggataaaat gatgacagag agaaccctgt tgaaagagcg
     4621 ttaccaggag gtcctggaca aacagaggca agtggagaat cagctccaag tgcaattaaa
     4681 gCAGCTTCAG CAAAGGAGAG AAGAGGAAAT GAAGAATCAC CAGGAGATAT TAAAGGCTAT
     4741 TCAGGATGTG ACAATAAAGC GGGAAGAAAC AAAGAAGAAG ATAGAGAAAG AGAAGAAGGA
     4801 GTTTTTGCAG AAGGAGCAGG ATCTGAAAGC TGAAATTGAG AAGCTTTGTG AGAAGGGCAG
     4861 AAGAGAGGTG TGGGAAATGG AACTGGATAG ACTCAAGAAT CAGGATGGCG AAATAAATAG
     4921 GAACATTATG GAAGAGACTG AACGGGCCTG GAAGGCAGAG ATCTTATCAC TAGAGAGCCG
     4981 GAAAGAGTTA CTGGTACTGA AACTAGAAGA AGCAGAAAAA GAGGCAGAAT TGCACCTTAC
     5041 Ttacctcaag tcaactcccc caacactgga gacagttcgt tccaaacagg agtgggagac
     5101 gagactgaat ggagttcgga taatgaaaaa gaatgttcgt gaccaattta atagtcatat
     5161 ccagttagtg aggaacggag ccaagctgag cagccttcct caaatcccta ctcccacttt
     5221 acctccaccc ccatcagaga cagacttcat gcttcaggtg tttcaaccca gtccctctct
     5281 ggctcctcgg atgcccttct ccattgggca ggtcacaatg cccatggtta tgcccagtgc
     5341 agatccccgc tccttgtctt tcccaatcct gaaccctgcc ctttcccagc ccagccagcc
     5401 ttcctcaccc cttcctggct cccatggcag aaatagccct ggcttgggtt cccttgtcag
     5461 cccccacggt ccacacatgc cccctgccgc ctccatccca cctcccccag gcttgggcgg
     5521 tgttaaggct tctgctgaaa ctccccggcc ccaaccagta gacaaactgg agaagatcct
     5581 ggagaagctg ctgacccggt tcccacagtg caataaggcc cagatgacca acattcttca
     5641 gcagatcaag acagcacgta ccaccatggc aggcctgacc atggaggaac ttatccagtt
     5701 ggttgctgca cgactggcag aacatgagcg ggtggcagca agtactcagc cacttggtcg
     5761 catccgggcc ttgttccctg ctccactggc ccaaatcagt accccaatgt tcttgccttc
     5821 tgcccaagtt tcatatcctg gaaggtcttc acatgctcca gccacctgta agctaTGTCT
     5881 AATGTGCCAG AAACTCGTCC AGCCCAGTGA GCTGCATCCA ATGGCGgctA CCgctGTATT
     5941 GgccAAGGAG gcTATCAAAT TCTGGGCCCA GACCAACACA AATGACACTT GTCCCTTTTG
     6001 TCCAactctt aaaggcggcc gcgGATCCGG CGCAACAAAC TTCTCTCTGC TGAAACAAGC
     6061 CGGAGATGTC GAAGAGAATC CTGGACCGat ggccaagcct ttgtctcaag aagaatccac
     6121 cctcattgaa agagcaacgg ctacaatcaa cagcatcccc atctctgaag actacagcgt
     6181 cgccagcgca gctctctcta gcgacggccg catcttcact ggtgtcaatg tatatcattt
     6241 tactggggga ccttgtgcag aactcgtggt gctgggcact gctgctgctg cggcagctgg
     6301 caacctgact tgtatcgtcg cgatcggaaa tgagaacagg ggcatcttga gcccctgcgg
     6361 acggtgccga caggtgcttc tcgatctgca tcctgggatc aaagccatag tgaaggacag
     6421 tgatggacag ccgacggcag ttgggattcg tgaattgctg ccctctggtt atgtgtggga
     6481 gggctaagaa ttAATTcgat atcaagctta tcggtaatca acctctggat tacaaaattt
     6541 gtgaaagatt gactggtatt cttaactatg ttgctccttt tacgctatgt ggatacgctg
     6601 ctttaatgcc tttgtatcat gctattgctt cccgtatggc tttcattttc tcctccttgt
     6661 ataaatcctg gttgctgtct ctttatgagg agttgtggcc cgttgtcagg caacgtggcg
     6721 tggtgtgcac tgtgtttgct gacgcaaccc ccactggttg gggcattgcc accacctgtc
     6781 agctcctttc cgggactttc gctttccccc tccctattgc cacggcggaa ctcatcgccg
     6841 cctgccttgc ccgctgctgg acaggggctc ggctgttggg cactgacaat tccgtggtgt
     6901 tgtcggggaa atcatcgtcc tttccttggc tgctcgcctg tgttgccacc tggattctgc
     6961 gcgggacgtc cttctgctac gtcccttcgg ccctcaatcc agcggacctt ccttcccgcg
     7021 gcctgctgcc ggctctgcgg cctcttccgc gtcttcgcct tcgccctcag acgagtcgga
     7081 tctccctttg ggccgcctcc ccgcatcgat accgtcgacc tcgagaccta gaaaaacatg
     7141 gagcaatcac aagtagcaat acagcagcta ccaatgctga ttgtgcctgg ctagaagcac
     7201 aagaggagga ggaggtgggt tttccagtca cacctcaggt acctttaaga ccaatgactt
     7261 acaaggcagc tgtagatctt agccactttt taaaagaaaa ggggggactg gaagggctaa
     7321 ttcactccca acgaagacaa gatatccttg atctgtggat ctaccacaca caaggctact
     7381 tccctgattg gcagaactac acaccagggc cagggatcag atatccactg acctttggat
     7441 ggtgctacaa gctagtacca gttgagcaag agaaggtaga agaagccaat gaaggagaga
     7501 acacccgctt gttacaccct gtgagcctgc atgggatgga tgacccggag agagaagtat
     7561 tagagtggag gtttgacagc cgcctagcat ttcatcacat ggcccgagag ctgcatccgg
     7621 actgtactgg gtctctctgg ttagaccaga tctgagcctg ggagctctct ggctaactag
     7681 ggaacccact gcttaagcct caataaagct tgccttgagt gcttcaagta gtgtgtgccc
     7741 gtctgttgtg tgactctggt aactagagat ccctcagacc cttttagtca gtgtggaaaa
     7801 tctctagcag ggcccgttta aacccgctga tcagcctcga ctgtgccttc tagttgccag
     7861 ccatctgttg tttgcccctc ccccgtgcct tccttgaccc tggaaggtgc cactcccact
     7921 gtcctttcct aataaaatga ggaaattgca tcgcattgtc tgagtaggtg tcattctatt
     7981 ctggggggtg gggtggggca ggacagcaag ggggaggatt gggaagacaa tagcaggcat
     8041 gctggggatg cggtgggctc tatggcttct gaggcggaaa gaaccagctg gggctctagg
     8101 gggtatcccc nnnnnnnnnn nnnnnnnnnn nnnnnnnnnn nnnnnnnnnn nnnnnnnnnn
     8161 nnnnnnnnnn nnnnnnnnnn nnnnnnnnnn nnnnnnnnnn nnnnnnnnnn nnnnnnnnnn
     8221 nnnnnnnnnn nnnncnnnnn nnnnnnnnnn nnnnnnnnnn nnnnnnnnnn nnnnnnnnnn
     8281 nnnnnnnnnn nnnnnnnnnn nnnnnnnnnn nnnnnnnnnn nnnnnnannn nnnnnnnnnn
     8341 nnnnnnnnnn nnnnnnnnnn nnnnnnnnnn nnnnnncctt tgacgttgga gtccacgttc
     8401 tttnnnnnnn nnnnnnnnnn nnnnnnnnnn nnnnnnnnnn accctatctc ggtctattct
     8461 tttgatttat aagggatttt gccgatttcg gcctattggt taaaaaatga gctgatttaa
     8521 caaaaattta acgcgaatta attctgtgga atgtgtgtca gttagggtgt ggaaagtccc
     8581 caggctcccc agcaggcaga agtatgcaaa gcatgcatct caattagtca gcaaccaggt
     8641 gtggaaagtc cccaggctcc ccagcaggca gaagtatgca aagcatgcat ctcaattagt
     8701 cagcaaccat agtcccgccc ctaactccgc ccatcccgcc cctaactccg cccagttccg
     8761 cccattctcc gccccatggc tgactaattt tttttattta tgcagaggcc gaggccgcct
     8821 ctgcctctga gctattccag aagtagtgag gaggcttttt tggaggccta ggcttttgca
     8881 aaaagctccc gggagcttgt atatccattt tcggatctga tcagcacgtg ttgacaatta
     8941 atcatcggca tagtatatcg gcatagtata atacgacaag gtgaggaact aaaccatggc
     9001 caagttgacc agtgccgttc cggtgctcac cgcgcgcgac gtcgccggag cggtcgagtt
     9061 ctggaccgac cggctcgggt tctcccggga cttcgtggag gacgacttcg ccggtgtggt
     9121 ccgggacgac gtgaccctgt tcatcagcgc ggtccaggac caggtggtgc cggacaacac
     9181 cctggcctgg gtgtgggtgc gcggcctgga cgagctgtac gccgagtggt cggaggtcgt
     9241 gtccacgaac ttccgggacg cctccgggcc ggccatgacc gagatcggcg agcagccgtg
     9301 ggggcgggag ttcgccctgc gcgacccggc cggcaactgc gtgcacttcg tggccgagga
     9361 gcaggactga cacgtgctac gagatttcga ttccaccgcc gccttctatg aaaggttggg
     9421 cttcggaatc gttttccggg acgccggctg gatgatcctc cagcgcgggg atctcatgct
     9481 ggagttcttc gcccacccca acttgtttat tgcagcttat aatggttaca aataaagcaa
     9541 tagcatcaca aatttcacaa ataaagcatt tttttcactg cattctagtt gtggtttgtc
     9601 caaactcatc aatgtatctt atcatgtctg tataccgtcg acctctagct agagcttggc
     9661 gtaatcatgg tcatagctgt ttcctgtgtg aaattgttat ccgctcacaa ttccacacaa
     9721 catacgagcc ggaagcataa agtgtaaagc ctggggtgcc taatgagtga gctaactcac
     9781 attaattgcg ttgcgctcac tgcccgcttt ccagtcggga aacctgtcgt gccagctgca
     9841 ttaatgaatc ggccaacgcg cggggagagg cggtttgcgt attgggcgct cttccgcttc
     9901 ctcgctcact gactcgctgc gctcggtcgt tcggctgcgg cgagcggtat cagctcactc
     9961 aaaggcggta atacggttat ccacagaatc aggggataac gcaggaaaga acatgtgagc
    10021 aaaaggccag caaaaggcca ggaaccgtaa aaaggccgcg ttgctggcgt ttttccatag
    10081 gctccgcccc cctgacgagc atcacaaaaa tcgacgctca agtcagaggt ggcgaaaccc
    10141 gacaggacta taaagatacc aggcgtttcc ccctggaagc tccctcgtgc gctctcctgt
    10201 tccgaccctg ccgcttaccg gatacctgtc cgcctttctc ccttcgggaa gcgtggcgct
    10261 ttctcatagc tcacgctgta ggtatctcag ttcggtgtag gtcgttcgct ccaagctggg
    10321 ctgtgtgcac gaaccccccg ttcagcccga ccgctgcgcc ttatccggta actatcgtct
    10381 tgagtccaac ccggtaagac acgacttatc gccactggca gcagccactg gtaacaggat
    10441 tagcagagcg aggtatgtag gcggtgctac agagttcttg aagtggtggc ctaactacgg
    10501 ctacactaga agaacagtat ttggtatctg cgctctgctg aagccagtta ccttcggaaa
    10561 aagagttggt agctcttgat ccggcaaaca aaccaccgct ggtagcggtg gtttttttgt
    10621 ttgcaagcag cagattacgc gcagaaaaaa aggatctcaa gaagatcctt tgatcttttc
    10681 tacggggtct gacgctcagt ggaacgaaaa ctcacgttaa gggattttgg tcatgagatt
    10741 atcaaaaagg atcttcacct agatcctttt aaattaaaaa tgaagtttta aatcaatcta
    10801 aagtatatat gagtaaactt ggtctgacag ttaccaatgc ttaatcagtg aggcacctat
    10861 ctcagcgatc tgtctatttc gttcatccat agttgcctga ctccccgtcg tgtagataac
    10921 tacgatacgg gagggcttac catctggccc cagtgctgca atgataccgc gagacccacg
    10981 ctcaccggct ccagatttat cagcaataaa ccagccagcc ggaagggccg agcgcagaag
    11041 tggtcctgca actttatccg cctccatcca gtctattaat tgttgccggg aagctagagt
    11101 aagtagttcg ccagttaata gtttgcgcaa cgttgttgcc attgctacag gcatcgtggt
    11161 gtcacgctcg tcgtttggta tggcttcatt cagctccggt tcccaacgat caaggcgagt
    11221 tacatgatcc cccatgttgt gcaaaaaagc ggttagctcc ttcggtcctc cgatcgttgt
    11281 cagaagtaag ttggccgcag tgttatcact catggttatg gcagcactgc ataattctct
    11341 tactgtcatg ccatccgtaa gatgcttttc tgtgactggt gagtactcaa ccaagtcatt
    11401 ctgagaatag tgtatgcggc gaccgagttg ctcttgcccg gcgtcaatac gggataatac
    11461 cgcgccacat agcagaactt taaaagtgct catcattgga aaacgttctt cggggcgaaa
    11521 actctcaagg atcttaccgc tgttgagatc cagttcgatg taacccactc gtgcacccaa
    11581 ctgatcttca gcatctttta ctttcaccag cgtttctggg tgagcaaaaa caggaaggca
    11641 aaatgccgca aaaaagggaa taagggcgac acggaaatgt tgaatactca tactcttcct
    11701 ttttcaatat tattgaagca tttatcaggg ttattgtctc atgagcggat acatatttga
    11761 atgtatttag aaaaataaac aaataggggt tccgcgcaca tttccccgaa aagtgccacc
    11821 tgac     
//
