# Supplementary material for: BioE3 identifies specific substrates of ubiquitin E3 ligases
Source: Nat Commun. 2023 Nov 23;14:7656. doi: 10.1038/s41467-023-43326-8 (PMC10667490; doi:10.1038/s41467-023-43326-8)
Supplement: Supplementary file 15 — Source Data [file 41467_2023_43326_MOESM15_ESM.zip › Source_Data_File/Representative_constructs/Lenti_EFS_BirAopt_GSQ_RNF4_P2A_blast.ape]

LOCUS       Lenti_EFS_BirAop       10277 bp ds-DNA     circular     25-APR-2023
DEFINITION  
ACCESSION   
VERSION     
SOURCE      
  ORGANISM  
COMMENT     based on http://www.addgene.org/52962/sequences/ lentiCas9-Blast 
COMMENT     
COMMENT     ApEinfo:methylated:1
FEATURES             Location/Qualifiers
     misc_feature    3901..4470
                     /locus_tag="RNF4"
                     /label="RNF4"
                     /ApEinfo_label="RNF4"
                     /ApEinfo_fwdcolor="#ffcc66"
                     /ApEinfo_revcolor="#ffcc66"
                     /ApEinfo_graphicformat="arrow_data {{0 1 2 0 0 -1} {} 0}
                     width 5 offset 0"
     misc_feature    2875..3837
                     /locus_tag="BirAopt"
                     /label="BirAopt"
                     /ApEinfo_label="BirAopt"
                     /ApEinfo_fwdcolor="#ccff66"
                     /ApEinfo_revcolor="#ccff66"
                     /ApEinfo_graphicformat="arrow_data {{0 1 2 0 0 -1} {} 0}
                     width 5 offset 0"
     misc_feature    4036..4047
                     /locus_tag="SIM2 IVDL"
                     /label="SIM2 IVDL"
                     /ApEinfo_label="SIM2 IVDL"
                     /ApEinfo_fwdcolor="cyan"
                     /ApEinfo_revcolor="cyan"
                     /ApEinfo_graphicformat="arrow_data {{0 1 2 0 0 -1} {} 0}
                     width 5 offset 0"
     primer_bind     complement(8119..8139)
                     /locus_tag="M13-rev"
                     /label="M13-rev"
                     /ApEinfo_label="M13-rev"
                     /ApEinfo_fwdcolor="cyan"
                     /ApEinfo_revcolor="green"
                     /ApEinfo_graphicformat="arrow_data {{0 1 2 0 0 -1} {} 0}
                     width 5 offset 0"
     misc_feature    4099..4110
                     /locus_tag="SIM4 VVIV"
                     /label="SIM4 VVIV"
                     /ApEinfo_label="SIM4 VVIV"
                     /ApEinfo_fwdcolor="cyan"
                     /ApEinfo_revcolor="cyan"
                     /ApEinfo_graphicformat="arrow_data {{0 1 2 0 0 -1} {} 0}
                     width 5 offset 0"
     misc_feature    3847..3894
                     /locus_tag="GSQ"
                     /label="GSQ"
                     /ApEinfo_label="GSQ"
                     /ApEinfo_fwdcolor="#b3b3b3"
                     /ApEinfo_revcolor="#b3b3b3"
                     /ApEinfo_graphicformat="arrow_data {{0 1 2 0 0 -1} {} 0}
                     width 5 offset 0"
     rep_origin      complement(8507..9189)
                     /locus_tag="ColE1 origin"
                     /label="ColE1 origin"
                     /ApEinfo_label="ColE1 origin"
                     /ApEinfo_fwdcolor="gray50"
                     /ApEinfo_revcolor="gray50"
                     /ApEinfo_graphicformat="arrow_data {{0 1 2 0 0 -1} {} 0}
                     width 5 offset 0"
     misc_binding    complement(8145..8167)
                     /locus_tag="LacO"
                     /label="LacO"
                     /ApEinfo_label="LacO"
                     /ApEinfo_fwdcolor="cornflower blue"
                     /ApEinfo_revcolor="cornflower blue"
                     /ApEinfo_graphicformat="arrow_data {{0 1 2 0 0 -1} {} 0}
                     width 5 offset 0"
     CDS             complement(9287..9946)
                     /locus_tag="AmpR"
                     /label="AmpR"
                     /ApEinfo_label="AmpR"
                     /ApEinfo_fwdcolor="yellow"
                     /ApEinfo_revcolor="yellow"
                     /ApEinfo_graphicformat="arrow_data {{0 1 2 0 0 -1} {} 0}
                     width 5 offset 0"
     misc_feature    2453..2557
                     /locus_tag="cPPT (central polypurine tract)"
                     /label="cPPT (central polypurine tract)"
                     /ApEinfo_label="cPPT (central polypurine tract)"
                     /ApEinfo_fwdcolor="#cccccc"
                     /ApEinfo_revcolor="#cccccc"
                     /ApEinfo_graphicformat="arrow_data {{0 1 2 0 0 -1} {} 0}
                     width 5 offset 0"
     misc_feature    1680..1912
                     /locus_tag="RRE (Rev binding element)"
                     /label="RRE (Rev binding element)"
                     /ApEinfo_label="RRE (Rev binding element)"
                     /ApEinfo_fwdcolor="#cccccc"
                     /ApEinfo_revcolor="#cccccc"
                     /ApEinfo_graphicformat="arrow_data {{0 1 2 0 0 -1} {} 0}
                     width 5 offset 0"
     misc_feature    828..1016
                     /locus_tag="5'LTR"
                     /label="5'LTR"
                     /ApEinfo_label="5'LTR"
                     /ApEinfo_fwdcolor="#cccccc"
                     /ApEinfo_revcolor="#cccccc"
                     /ApEinfo_graphicformat="arrow_data {{0 1 2 0 0 -1} {} 0}
                     width 5 offset 0"
     misc_feature    6076..6264
                     /locus_tag="3' LTR"
                     /label="3' LTR"
                     /ApEinfo_label="3' LTR"
                     /ApEinfo_fwdcolor="#cccccc"
                     /ApEinfo_revcolor="#cccccc"
                     /ApEinfo_graphicformat="arrow_data {{0 1 2 0 0 -1} {} 0}
                     width 5 offset 0"
     misc_feature    4546..4944
                     /locus_tag="Blasticidin resistance gene"
                     /label="Blasticidin resistance gene"
                     /ApEinfo_label="Blasticidin resistance gene"
                     /ApEinfo_fwdcolor="#cc66ff"
                     /ApEinfo_revcolor="#cc66ff"
                     /ApEinfo_graphicformat="arrow_data {{0 1 2 0 0 -1} {} 0}
                     width 5 offset 0"
     misc_feature    4546..4944
                     /locus_tag="Blast"
                     /label="Blast"
                     /ApEinfo_label="Blast"
                     /ApEinfo_fwdcolor="#ff6666"
                     /ApEinfo_revcolor="#ff6666"
                     /ApEinfo_graphicformat="arrow_data {{0 1 2 0 0 -1} {} 0}
                     width 5 offset 0"
     misc_feature    4968..5561
                     /locus_tag="WPRE"
                     /label="WPRE"
                     /ApEinfo_label="WPRE"
                     /ApEinfo_fwdcolor="#6666ff"
                     /ApEinfo_revcolor="#6666ff"
                     /ApEinfo_graphicformat="arrow_data {{0 1 2 0 0 -1} {} 0}
                     width 5 offset 0"
     misc_feature    4486..4545
                     /locus_tag="P2A"
                     /label="P2A"
                     /ApEinfo_label="P2A"
                     /ApEinfo_fwdcolor="#e6e6e6"
                     /ApEinfo_revcolor="#e6e6e6"
                     /ApEinfo_graphicformat="arrow_data {{0 1 2 0 0 -1} {} 0}
                     width 5 offset 0"
     misc_feature    4006..4017
                     /locus_tag="SIM1 IELV"
                     /label="SIM1 IELV"
                     /ApEinfo_label="SIM1 IELV"
                     /ApEinfo_fwdcolor="cyan"
                     /ApEinfo_revcolor="cyan"
                     /ApEinfo_graphicformat="arrow_data {{0 1 2 0 0 -1} {} 0}
                     width 5 offset 0"
     misc_feature    4069..4077
                     /locus_tag="SIM3 VVV"
                     /label="SIM3 VVV"
                     /ApEinfo_label="SIM3 VVV"
                     /ApEinfo_fwdcolor="cyan"
                     /ApEinfo_revcolor="cyan"
                     /ApEinfo_graphicformat="arrow_data {{0 1 2 0 0 -1} {} 0}
                     width 5 offset 0"
     misc_feature    4375..4377
                     /locus_tag="C159"
                     /label="C159"
                     /ApEinfo_label="C159"
                     /ApEinfo_fwdcolor="#ff6666"
                     /ApEinfo_revcolor="#ff6666"
                     /ApEinfo_graphicformat="arrow_data {{0 1 2 0 0 -1} {} 0}
                     width 5 offset 0"
ORIGIN
        1 gtcgacggat cgggagatct cccgatcccc tatggtgcac tctcagtaca atctgctctg
       61 atgccgcata gttaagccag tatctgctcc ctgcttgtgt gttggaggtc gctgagtagt
      121 gcgcgagcaa aatttaagct acaacaaggc aaggcttgac cgacaattgc atgaagaatc
      181 tgcttagggt taggcgtttt gcgctgcttc gcgatgtacg ggccagatat acgcgttgac
      241 attgattatt gactagttat taatagtaat caattacggg gtcattagtt catagcccat
      301 atatggagtt ccgcgttaca taacttacgg taaatggccc gcctggctga ccgcccaacg
      361 acccccgccc attgacgtca ataatgacgt atgttcccat agtaacgcca atagggactt
      421 tccattgacg tcaatgggtg gagtatttac ggtaaactgc ccacttggca gtacatcaag
      481 tgtatcatat gccaagtacg ccccctattg acgtcaatga cggtaaatgg cccgcctggc
      541 attatgccca gtacatgacc ttatgggact ttcctacttg gcagtacatc tacgtattag
      601 tcatcgctat taccatggtg atgcggtttt ggcagtacat caatgggcgt ggatagcggt
      661 ttgactcacg gggatttcca agtctccacc ccattgacgt caatgggagt ttgttttggc
      721 accaaaatca acgggacttt ccaaaatgtc gtaacaactc cgccccattg acgcaaatgg
      781 gcggtaggcg tgtacggtgg gaggtctata taagcagcgc gttttgcctg tactgggtct
      841 ctctggttag accagatctg agcctgggag ctctctggct aactagggaa cccactgctt
      901 aagcctcaat aaagcttgcc ttgagtgctt caagtagtgt gtgcccgtct gttgtgtgac
      961 tctggtaact agagatccct cagacccttt tagtcagtgt ggaaaatctc tagcagtggc
     1021 gcccgaacag ggacttgaaa gcgaaaggga aaccagagga gctctctcga cgcaggactc
     1081 ggcttgctga agcgcgcacg gcaagaggcg aggggcggcg actggtgagt acgccaaaaa
     1141 ttttgactag cggaggctag aaggagagag atgggtgcga gagcgtcagt attaagcggg
     1201 ggagaattag atcgcgatgg gaaaaaattc ggttaaggcc agggggaaag aaaaaatata
     1261 aattaaaaca tatagtatgg gcaagcaggg agctagaacg attcgcagtt aatcctggcc
     1321 tgttagaaac atcagaaggc tgtagacaaa tactgggaca gctacaacca tcccttcaga
     1381 caggatcaga agaacttaga tcattatata atacagtagc aaccctctat tgtgtgcatc
     1441 aaaggataga gataaaagac accaaggaag ctttagacaa gatagaggaa gagcaaaaca
     1501 aaagtaagac caccgcacag caagcggccg ctgatcttca gacctggagg aggagatatg
     1561 agggacaatt ggagaagtga attatataaa tataaagtag taaaaattga accattagga
     1621 gtagcaccca ccaaggcaaa gagaagagtg gtgcagagag aaaaaagagc agtgggaata
     1681 ggagctttgt tccttgggtt cttgggagca gcaggaagca ctatgggcgc agcgtcaatg
     1741 acgctgacgg tacaggccag acaattattg tctggtatag tgcagcagca gaacaatttg
     1801 ctgagggcta ttgaggcgca acagcatctg ttgcaactca cagtctgggg catcaagcag
     1861 ctccaggcaa gaatcctggc tgtggaaaga tacctaaagg atcaacagct cctggggatt
     1921 tggggttgct ctggaaaact catttgcacc actgctgtgc cttggaatgc tagttggagt
     1981 aataaatctc tggaacagat ttggaatcac acgacctgga tggagtggga cagagaaatt
     2041 aacaattaca caagcttaat acactcctta attgaagaat cgcaaaacca gcaagaaaag
     2101 aatgaacaag aattattgga attagataaa tgggcaagtt tgtggaattg gtttaacata
     2161 acaaattggc tgtggtatat aaaattattc ataatgatag taggaggctt ggtaggttta
     2221 agaatagttt ttgctgtact ttctatagtg aatagagtta ggcagggata ttcaccatta
     2281 tcgtttcaga cccacctccc aaccccgagg ggacccgaca ggcccgaagg aatagaagaa
     2341 gaaggtggag agagagacag agacagatcc attcgattag tgaacggatc ggcactgcgt
     2401 gcgccaattc tgcagacaaa tggcagtatt catccacaat tttaaaagaa aaggggggat
     2461 tggggggtac agtgcagggg aaagaatagt agacataata gcaacagaca tacaaactaa
     2521 agaattacaa aaacaaatta caaaaattca aaattttcgg gtttattaca gggacagcag
     2581 agatccagtt tggttaatta gctagctagg tcttgaaagg agtgggaatt ggctccggtg
     2641 cccgtcagtg ggcagagcgc acatcgccca cagtccccga gaagttgggg ggaggggtcg
     2701 gcaattgatc cggtgcctag agaaggtggc gcggggtaaa ctgggaaagt gatgtcgtgt
     2761 actggctccg cctttttccc gagggtgggg gagaaccgta tataagtgca gtagtcgccg
     2821 tgaacgttct ttttcgcaac gggtttgccg ccagaacaca ggaccggtgc caccatgaag
     2881 gacaacaccg tgcccctgaa gctgatcgcc ctgctggcca acggcgagtt cCACTCTGGC
     2941 GAGCAGcTGG GaGAgACcCT GGGAATGAGC aGaGCcGCca tcaacaagca catcCAGACA
     3001 CTGaGaGACT GGGGaGTgGA cGTgTTcACC GTgCCtGGcA AgGGcTACAG CCTGCCTGAG
     3061 CCTATCCAGc tgctgaacgc caagcagatc ctGGGaCAGC TGGATGGCGG aAGcGTgGCC
     3121 GTGCTGCCtG TGATcGACTC CACcAATCAG TACCTgCTgG AcagaATCGG AGAGCtgaag
     3181 tccGGCGAcG CcTGCATcGC cGAgTACCAG CAGGCTGGCa GaGGacgcaG aGGaCGGaag
     3241 tggttcagcc cattcggagc caacctgtac ctgtccATGT TCTGGaGaCT GGAgCAgGGa
     3301 CCtGCtGCtG CcATcGGact gagtctggtg atCGGaATCG TGATGGCcGA gGTgcTgaGa
     3361 AAGCTGGGaG CcGAcAAgGT gaGaGtgaag tggcctaatG ACCTgTAcCT cCAGGAcCGC
     3421 AAGCTGGCtG GCATcCTGGT GGAGCTGACa GGCAAgACaG GCGATGCcGC tCAgATcGTg
     3481 ATcGGAGCCG GaATCAACAT GGCcATGaga agaGTgGAgG AGAGcGTgGT gAAcCAGGGc
     3541 TGGATCACcC TGCAGGAgGC tGGcATCAAc CTgGAcCGga acaccctggc cgccatgctg
     3601 atcagagagc tgagaGCcGC tcTGGAgCTg TTCGAgCAgG AgGGAcTGGC tCCTTAcCTG
     3661 agcaGaTGGG AgAAGCTGga caacttcatc aacagacctg tgaagctgat catcggcgac
     3721 aaggaaatct tcGGCATcTC caGaGGAATc GACAAgCAGG gaGCtctgct gctggagcag
     3781 gacggaatca tcaagccctg gatgggcgga gaaatctccc tgagaagcgc agagaagggg
     3841 cgcgccggcg ggggatcttc cggaggcggg caaatttctt acgcaagtag aggggaattc
     3901 atgagtacaa gaaagcgtcg tggtggagca ataaattcta gacaagctca gaagcgaact
     3961 cgggaagcaa cctccacccc cgagatctcc ttggaagcag aacccataga actcgtggaa
     4021 actgctggag atgaaattgt ggacctcact tgtgaatctt tagagcctgt ggtggttgat
     4081 ctgactcaca atgactctgt tgtgattgtt gacgaaagaa gaagaccaag gaggaatgct
     4141 aggaggctgc cccaggacca tgctgacagc tgtgtggtga gcagtgacga tgaggagttg
     4201 tccagggaca gagacgtata tgtgactacc catactccca gaaacgccag ggatgagggc
     4261 gctacaggcc tcaggccctc aggtactgtc agttgtccca tctgcatgga cggatactca
     4321 gagatcgtgc agaatggacg tctcatcgtt tccacagaat gcggccatgt cttcTGTagc
     4381 cagtgcctcc gtgattccct gaagaatgct aatacttgcc caacttgtag gaaaaagatc
     4441 aaccacaaac ggtaccaccc catttatata Ggcggccgcg GATCCGGCGC AACAAACTTC
     4501 TCTCTGCTGA AACAAGCCGG AGATGTCGAA GAGAATCCTG GACCGatggc caagcctttg
     4561 tctcaagaag aatccaccct cattgaaaga gcaacggcta caatcaacag catccccatc
     4621 tctgaagact acagcgtcgc cagcgcagct ctctctagcg acggccgcat cttcactggt
     4681 gtcaatgtat atcattttac tgggggacct tgtgcagaac tcgtggtgct gggcactgct
     4741 gctgctgcgg cagctggcaa cctgacttgt atcgtcgcga tcggaaatga gaacaggggc
     4801 atcttgagcc cctgcggacg gtgccgacag gtgcttctcg atctgcatcc tgggatcaaa
     4861 gccatagtga aggacagtga tggacagccg acggcagttg ggattcgtga attgctgccc
     4921 tctggttatg tgtgggaggg ctaagaattc gatatcaagc ttatcggtaa tcaacctctg
     4981 gattacaaaa tttgtgaaag attgactggt attcttaact atgttgctcc ttttacgcta
     5041 tgtggatacg ctgctttaat gcctttgtat catgctattg cttcccgtat ggctttcatt
     5101 ttctcctcct tgtataaatc ctggttgctg tctctttatg aggagttgtg gcccgttgtc
     5161 aggcaacgtg gcgtggtgtg cactgtgttt gctgacgcaa cccccactgg ttggggcatt
     5221 gccaccacct gtcagctcct ttccgggact ttcgctttcc ccctccctat tgccacggcg
     5281 gaactcatcg ccgcctgcct tgcccgctgc tggacagggg ctcggctgtt gggcactgac
     5341 aattccgtgg tgttgtcggg gaaatcatcg tcctttcctt ggctgctcgc ctgtgttgcc
     5401 acctggattc tgcgcgggac gtccttctgc tacgtccctt cggccctcaa tccagcggac
     5461 cttccttccc gcggcctgct gccggctctg cggcctcttc cgcgtcttcg ccttcgccct
     5521 cagacgagtc ggatctccct ttgggccgcc tccccgcatc gataccgtcg acctcgagac
     5581 ctagaaaaac atggagcaat cacaagtagc aatacagcag ctaccaatgc tgattgtgcc
     5641 tggctagaag cacaagagga ggaggaggtg ggttttccag tcacacctca ggtaccttta
     5701 agaccaatga cttacaaggc agctgtagat cttagccact ttttaaaaga aaagggggga
     5761 ctggaagggc taattcactc ccaacgaaga caagatatcc ttgatctgtg gatctaccac
     5821 acacaaggct acttccctga ttggcagaac tacacaccag ggccagggat cagatatcca
     5881 ctgacctttg gatggtgcta caagctagta ccagttgagc aagagaaggt agaagaagcc
     5941 aatgaaggag agaacacccg cttgttacac cctgtgagcc tgcatgggat ggatgacccg
     6001 gagagagaag tattagagtg gaggtttgac agccgcctag catttcatca catggcccga
     6061 gagctgcatc cggactgtac tgggtctctc tggttagacc agatctgagc ctgggagctc
     6121 tctggctaac tagggaaccc actgcttaag cctcaataaa gcttgccttg agtgcttcaa
     6181 gtagtgtgtg cccgtctgtt gtgtgactct ggtaactaga gatccctcag acccttttag
     6241 tcagtgtgga aaatctctag cagggcccgt ttaaacccgc tgatcagcct cgactgtgcc
     6301 ttctagttgc cagccatctg ttgtttgccc ctcccccgtg ccttccttga ccctggaagg
     6361 tgccactccc actgtccttt cctaataaaa tgaggaaatt gcatcgcatt gtctgagtag
     6421 gtgtcattct attctggggg gtggggtggg gcaggacagc aagggggagg attgggaaga
     6481 caatagcagg catgctgggg atgcggtggg ctctatggct tctgaggcgg aaagaaccag
     6541 ctggggctct agggggtatc cccnnnnnnn nnnnnnnnnn nnnnnnnnnn nnnnnnnnnn
     6601 nnnnnnnnnn nnnnnnnnnn nnnnnnnnnn nnnnnnnnnn nnnnnnnnnn nnnnnnnnnn
     6661 nnnnnnnnnn nnnnnnnnnn nnnnnnncnn nnnnnnnnnn nnnnnnnnnn nnnnnnnnnn
     6721 nnnnnnnnnn nnnnnnnnnn nnnnnnnnnn nnnnnnnnnn nnnnnnnnnn nnnnnnnnna
     6781 nnnnnnnnnn nnnnnnnnnn nnnnnnnnnn nnnnnnnnnn nnnnnnnnnc ctttgacgtt
     6841 ggagtccacg ttctttnnnn nnnnnnnnnn nnnnnnnnnn nnnnnnnnnn nnnaccctat
     6901 ctcggtctat tcttttgatt tataagggat tttgccgatt tcggcctatt ggttaaaaaa
     6961 tgagctgatt taacaaaaat ttaacgcgaa ttaattctgt ggaatgtgtg tcagttaggg
     7021 tgtggaaagt ccccaggctc cccagcaggc agaagtatgc aaagcatgca tctcaattag
     7081 tcagcaacca ggtgtggaaa gtccccaggc tccccagcag gcagaagtat gcaaagcatg
     7141 catctcaatt agtcagcaac catagtcccg cccctaactc cgcccatccc gcccctaact
     7201 ccgcccagtt ccgcccattc tccgccccat ggctgactaa ttttttttat ttatgcagag
     7261 gccgaggccg cctctgcctc tgagctattc cagaagtagt gaggaggctt ttttggaggc
     7321 ctaggctttt gcaaaaagct cccgggagct tgtatatcca ttttcggatc tgatcagcac
     7381 gtgttgacaa ttaatcatcg gcatagtata tcggcatagt ataatacgac aaggtgagga
     7441 actaaaccat ggccaagttg accagtgccg ttccggtgct caccgcgcgc gacgtcgccg
     7501 gagcggtcga gttctggacc gaccggctcg ggttctcccg ggacttcgtg gaggacgact
     7561 tcgccggtgt ggtccgggac gacgtgaccc tgttcatcag cgcggtccag gaccaggtgg
     7621 tgccggacaa caccctggcc tgggtgtggg tgcgcggcct ggacgagctg tacgccgagt
     7681 ggtcggaggt cgtgtccacg aacttccggg acgcctccgg gccggccatg accgagatcg
     7741 gcgagcagcc gtgggggcgg gagttcgccc tgcgcgaccc ggccggcaac tgcgtgcact
     7801 tcgtggccga ggagcaggac tgacacgtgc tacgagattt cgattccacc gccgccttct
     7861 atgaaaggtt gggcttcgga atcgttttcc gggacgccgg ctggatgatc ctccagcgcg
     7921 gggatctcat gctggagttc ttcgcccacc ccaacttgtt tattgcagct tataatggtt
     7981 acaaataaag caatagcatc acaaatttca caaataaagc atttttttca ctgcattcta
     8041 gttgtggttt gtccaaactc atcaatgtat cttatcatgt ctgtataccg tcgacctcta
     8101 gctagagctt ggcgtaatca tggtcatagc tgtttcctgt gtgaaattgt tatccgctca
     8161 caattccaca caacatacga gccggaagca taaagtgtaa agcctggggt gcctaatgag
     8221 tgagctaact cacattaatt gcgttgcgct cactgcccgc tttccagtcg ggaaacctgt
     8281 cgtgccagct gcattaatga atcggccaac gcgcggggag aggcggtttg cgtattgggc
     8341 gctcttccgc ttcctcgctc actgactcgc tgcgctcggt cgttcggctg cggcgagcgg
     8401 tatcagctca ctcaaaggcg gtaatacggt tatccacaga atcaggggat aacgcaggaa
     8461 agaacatgtg agcaaaaggc cagcaaaagg ccaggaaccg taaaaaggcc gcgttgctgg
     8521 cgtttttcca taggctccgc ccccctgacg agcatcacaa aaatcgacgc tcaagtcaga
     8581 ggtggcgaaa cccgacagga ctataaagat accaggcgtt tccccctgga agctccctcg
     8641 tgcgctctcc tgttccgacc ctgccgctta ccggatacct gtccgccttt ctcccttcgg
     8701 gaagcgtggc gctttctcat agctcacgct gtaggtatct cagttcggtg taggtcgttc
     8761 gctccaagct gggctgtgtg cacgaacccc ccgttcagcc cgaccgctgc gccttatccg
     8821 gtaactatcg tcttgagtcc aacccggtaa gacacgactt atcgccactg gcagcagcca
     8881 ctggtaacag gattagcaga gcgaggtatg taggcggtgc tacagagttc ttgaagtggt
     8941 ggcctaacta cggctacact agaagaacag tatttggtat ctgcgctctg ctgaagccag
     9001 ttaccttcgg aaaaagagtt ggtagctctt gatccggcaa acaaaccacc gctggtagcg
     9061 gtggtttttt tgtttgcaag cagcagatta cgcgcagaaa aaaaggatct caagaagatc
     9121 ctttgatctt ttctacgggg tctgacgctc agtggaacga aaactcacgt taagggattt
     9181 tggtcatgag attatcaaaa aggatcttca cctagatcct tttaaattaa aaatgaagtt
     9241 ttaaatcaat ctaaagtata tatgagtaaa cttggtctga cagttaccaa tgcttaatca
     9301 gtgaggcacc tatctcagcg atctgtctat ttcgttcatc catagttgcc tgactccccg
     9361 tcgtgtagat aactacgata cgggagggct taccatctgg ccccagtgct gcaatgatac
     9421 cgcgagaccc acgctcaccg gctccagatt tatcagcaat aaaccagcca gccggaaggg
     9481 ccgagcgcag aagtggtcct gcaactttat ccgcctccat ccagtctatt aattgttgcc
     9541 gggaagctag agtaagtagt tcgccagtta atagtttgcg caacgttgtt gccattgcta
     9601 caggcatcgt ggtgtcacgc tcgtcgtttg gtatggcttc attcagctcc ggttcccaac
     9661 gatcaaggcg agttacatga tcccccatgt tgtgcaaaaa agcggttagc tccttcggtc
     9721 ctccgatcgt tgtcagaagt aagttggccg cagtgttatc actcatggtt atggcagcac
     9781 tgcataattc tcttactgtc atgccatccg taagatgctt ttctgtgact ggtgagtact
     9841 caaccaagtc attctgagaa tagtgtatgc ggcgaccgag ttgctcttgc ccggcgtcaa
     9901 tacgggataa taccgcgcca catagcagaa ctttaaaagt gctcatcatt ggaaaacgtt
     9961 cttcggggcg aaaactctca aggatcttac cgctgttgag atccagttcg atgtaaccca
    10021 ctcgtgcacc caactgatct tcagcatctt ttactttcac cagcgtttct gggtgagcaa
    10081 aaacaggaag gcaaaatgcc gcaaaaaagg gaataagggc gacacggaaa tgttgaatac
    10141 tcatactctt cctttttcaa tattattgaa gcatttatca gggttattgt ctcatgagcg
    10201 gatacatatt tgaatgtatt tagaaaaata aacaaatagg ggttccgcgc acatttcccc
    10261 gaaaagtgcc acctgac    
//
