# Supplementary material for: BioE3 identifies specific substrates of ubiquitin E3 ligases
Source: Nat Commun. 2023 Nov 23;14:7656. doi: 10.1038/s41467-023-43326-8 (PMC10667490; doi:10.1038/s41467-023-43326-8)
Supplement: Supplementary file 15 — Source Data [file 41467_2023_43326_MOESM15_ESM.zip › Source_Data_File/Representative_constructs/Lenti_EFS_BirAopt_GSQ_RNF4ca_P2A_blast.ape]

LOCUS       Lenti_EFS_BirAop       10277 bp ds-DNA     circular     25-APR-2023
DEFINITION  
ACCESSION   
VERSION     
SOURCE      
  ORGANISM  
COMMENT     based on http://www.addgene.org/52962/sequences/ lentiCas9-Blast 
COMMENT     
COMMENT     ApEinfo:methylated:1
FEATURES             Location/Qualifiers
     misc_feature    3901..4470
                     /locus_tag="RNF4"
                     /label="RNF4"
                     /ApEinfo_label="RNF4"
                     /ApEinfo_fwdcolor="#ffcc66"
                     /ApEinfo_revcolor="#ffcc66"
                     /ApEinfo_graphicformat="arrow_data {{0 1 2 0 0 -1} {} 0}
                     width 5 offset 0"
     misc_feature    2875..3837
                     /locus_tag="BirAopt"
                     /label="BirAopt"
                     /ApEinfo_label="BirAopt"
                     /ApEinfo_fwdcolor="#ccff66"
                     /ApEinfo_revcolor="#ccff66"
                     /ApEinfo_graphicformat="arrow_data {{0 1 2 0 0 -1} {} 0}
                     width 5 offset 0"
     misc_feature    4036..4047
                     /locus_tag="SIM2 IVDL"
                     /label="SIM2 IVDL"
                     /ApEinfo_label="SIM2 IVDL"
                     /ApEinfo_fwdcolor="cyan"
                     /ApEinfo_revcolor="cyan"
                     /ApEinfo_graphicformat="arrow_data {{0 1 2 0 0 -1} {} 0}
                     width 5 offset 0"
     primer_bind     complement(8119..8139)
                     /locus_tag="M13-rev"
                     /label="M13-rev"
                     /ApEinfo_label="M13-rev"
                     /ApEinfo_fwdcolor="cyan"
                     /ApEinfo_revcolor="green"
                     /ApEinfo_graphicformat="arrow_data {{0 1 2 0 0 -1} {} 0}
                     width 5 offset 0"
     misc_feature    4099..4110
                     /locus_tag="SIM4 VVIV"
                     /label="SIM4 VVIV"
                     /ApEinfo_label="SIM4 VVIV"
                     /ApEinfo_fwdcolor="cyan"
                     /ApEinfo_revcolor="cyan"
                     /ApEinfo_graphicformat="arrow_data {{0 1 2 0 0 -1} {} 0}
                     width 5 offset 0"
     misc_feature    3847..3894
                     /locus_tag="GSQ"
                     /label="GSQ"
                     /ApEinfo_label="GSQ"
                     /ApEinfo_fwdcolor="#b3b3b3"
                     /ApEinfo_revcolor="#b3b3b3"
                     /ApEinfo_graphicformat="arrow_data {{0 1 2 0 0 -1} {} 0}
                     width 5 offset 0"
     rep_origin      complement(8507..9189)
                     /locus_tag="ColE1 origin"
                     /label="ColE1 origin"
                     /ApEinfo_label="ColE1 origin"
                     /ApEinfo_fwdcolor="gray50"
                     /ApEinfo_revcolor="gray50"
                     /ApEinfo_graphicformat="arrow_data {{0 1 2 0 0 -1} {} 0}
                     width 5 offset 0"
     misc_binding    complement(8145..8167)
                     /locus_tag="LacO"
                     /label="LacO"
                     /ApEinfo_label="LacO"
                     /ApEinfo_fwdcolor="cornflower blue"
                     /ApEinfo_revcolor="cornflower blue"
                     /ApEinfo_graphicformat="arrow_data {{0 1 2 0 0 -1} {} 0}
                     width 5 offset 0"
     CDS             complement(9287..9946)
                     /locus_tag="AmpR"
                     /label="AmpR"
                     /ApEinfo_label="AmpR"
                     /ApEinfo_fwdcolor="yellow"
                     /ApEinfo_revcolor="yellow"
                     /ApEinfo_graphicformat="arrow_data {{0 1 2 0 0 -1} {} 0}
                     width 5 offset 0"
     misc_feature    2453..2557
                     /locus_tag="cPPT (central polypurine tract)"
                     /label="cPPT (central polypurine tract)"
                     /ApEinfo_label="cPPT (central polypurine tract)"
                     /ApEinfo_fwdcolor="#cccccc"
                     /ApEinfo_revcolor="#cccccc"
                     /ApEinfo_graphicformat="arrow_data {{0 1 2 0 0 -1} {} 0}
                     width 5 offset 0"
     misc_feature    1680..1912
                     /locus_tag="RRE (Rev binding element)"
                     /label="RRE (Rev binding element)"
                     /ApEinfo_label="RRE (Rev binding element)"
                     /ApEinfo_fwdcolor="#cccccc"
                     /ApEinfo_revcolor="#cccccc"
                     /ApEinfo_graphicformat="arrow_data {{0 1 2 0 0 -1} {} 0}
                     width 5 offset 0"
     misc_feature    828..1016
                     /locus_tag="5'LTR"
                     /label="5'LTR"
                     /ApEinfo_label="5'LTR"
                     /ApEinfo_fwdcolor="#cccccc"
                     /ApEinfo_revcolor="#cccccc"
                     /ApEinfo_graphicformat="arrow_data {{0 1 2 0 0 -1} {} 0}
                     width 5 offset 0"
     misc_feature    6076..6264
                     /locus_tag="3' LTR"
                     /label="3' LTR"
                     /ApEinfo_label="3' LTR"
                     /ApEinfo_fwdcolor="#cccccc"
                     /ApEinfo_revcolor="#cccccc"
                     /ApEinfo_graphicformat="arrow_data {{0 1 2 0 0 -1} {} 0}
                     width 5 offset 0"
     misc_feature    4546..4944
                     /locus_tag="Blasticidin resistance gene"
                     /label="Blasticidin resistance gene"
                     /ApEinfo_label="Blasticidin resistance gene"
                     /ApEinfo_fwdcolor="#cc66ff"
                     /ApEinfo_revcolor="#cc66ff"
                     /ApEinfo_graphicformat="arrow_data {{0 1 2 0 0 -1} {} 0}
                     width 5 offset 0"
     misc_feature    4546..4944
                     /locus_tag="Blast"
                     /label="Blast"
                     /ApEinfo_label="Blast"
                     /ApEinfo_fwdcolor="#ff6666"
                     /ApEinfo_revcolor="#ff6666"
                     /ApEinfo_graphicformat="arrow_data {{0 1 2 0 0 -1} {} 0}
                     width 5 offset 0"
     misc_feature    4968..5561
                     /locus_tag="WPRE"
                     /label="WPRE"
                     /ApEinfo_label="WPRE"
                     /ApEinfo_fwdcolor="#6666ff"
                     /ApEinfo_revcolor="#6666ff"
                     /ApEinfo_graphicformat="arrow_data {{0 1 2 0 0 -1} {} 0}
                     width 5 offset 0"
     misc_feature    4486..4545
                     /locus_tag="P2A"
                     /label="P2A"
                     /ApEinfo_label="P2A"
                     /ApEinfo_fwdcolor="#e6e6e6"
                     /ApEinfo_revcolor="#e6e6e6"
                     /ApEinfo_graphicformat="arrow_data {{0 1 2 0 0 -1} {} 0}
                     width 5 offset 0"
     misc_feature    4006..4017
                     /locus_tag="SIM1 IELV"
                     /label="SIM1 IELV"
                     /ApEinfo_label="SIM1 IELV"
                     /ApEinfo_fwdcolor="cyan"
                     /ApEinfo_revcolor="cyan"
                     /ApEinfo_graphicformat="arrow_data {{0 1 2 0 0 -1} {} 0}
                     width 5 offset 0"
     misc_feature    4069..4077
                     /locus_tag="SIM3 VVV"
                     /label="SIM3 VVV"
                     /ApEinfo_label="SIM3 VVV"
                     /ApEinfo_fwdcolor="cyan"
                     /ApEinfo_revcolor="cyan"
                     /ApEinfo_graphicformat="arrow_data {{0 1 2 0 0 -1} {} 0}
                     width 5 offset 0"
     misc_feature    4375..4377
                     /locus_tag="C159A"
                     /label="C159A"
                     /ApEinfo_label="C159A"
                     /ApEinfo_fwdcolor="#ff6666"
                     /ApEinfo_revcolor="#ff6666"
                     /ApEinfo_graphicformat="arrow_data {{0 1 2 0 0 -1} {} 0}
                     width 5 offset 0"
ORIGIN
        1 gtcgacggat cgggagatct cccgatcccc tatggtgcac tctcagtaca atctgctctg
       61 atgccgcata gttaagccag tatctgctcc ctgcttgtgt gttggaggtc gctgagtagt
      121 gcgcgagcaa aatttaagct acaacaaggc aaggcttgac cgacaattgc atgaagaatc
      181 tgcttagggt taggcgtttt gcgctgcttc gcgatgtacg ggccagatat acgcgttgac
      241 attgattatt gactagttat taatagtaat caattacggg gtcattagtt catagcccat
      301 atatggagtt ccgcgttaca taacttacgg taaatggccc gcctggctga ccgcccaacg
      361 acccccgccc attgacgtca ataatgacgt atgttcccat agtaacgcca atagggactt
      421 tccattgacg tcaatgggtg gagtatttac ggtaaactgc ccacttggca gtacatcaag
      481 tgtatcatat gccaagtacg ccccctattg acgtcaatga cggtaaatgg cccgcctggc
      541 attatgccca gtacatgacc ttatgggact ttcctacttg gcagtacatc tacgtattag
      601 tcatcgctat taccatggtg atgcggtttt ggcagtacat caatgggcgt ggatagcggt
      661 ttgactcacg gggatttcca agtctccacc ccattgacgt caatgggagt ttgttttggc
      721 accaaaatca acgggacttt ccaaaatgtc gtaacaactc cgccccattg acgcaaatgg
      781 gcggtaggcg tgtacggtgg gaggtctata taagcagcgc gttttgcctg tactgggtct
      841 ctctggttag accagatctg agcctgggag ctctctggct aactagggaa cccactgctt
      901 aagcctcaat aaagcttgcc ttgagtgctt caagtagtgt gtgcccgtct gttgtgtgac
      961 tctggtaact agagatccct cagacccttt tagtcagtgt ggaaaatctc tagcagtggc
     1021 gcccgaacag ggacttgaaa gcgaaaggga aaccagagga gctctctcga cgcaggactc
     1081 ggcttgctga agcgcgcacg gcaagaggcg aggggcggcg actggtgagt acgccaaaaa
     1141 ttttgactag cggaggctag aaggagagag atgggtgcga gagcgtcagt attaagcggg
     1201 ggagaattag atcgcgatgg gaaaaaattc ggttaaggcc agggggaaag aaaaaatata
     1261 aattaaaaca tatagtatgg gcaagcaggg agctagaacg attcgcagtt aatcctggcc
     1321 tgttagaaac atcagaaggc tgtagacaaa tactgggaca gctacaacca tcccttcaga
     1381 caggatcaga agaacttaga tcattatata atacagtagc aaccctctat tgtgtgcatc
     1441 aaaggataga gataaaagac accaaggaag ctttagacaa gatagaggaa gagcaaaaca
     1501 aaagtaagac caccgcacag caagcggccg ctgatcttca gacctggagg aggagatatg
     1561 agggacaatt ggagaagtga attatataaa tataaagtag taaaaattga accattagga
     1621 gtagcaccca ccaaggcaaa gagaagagtg gtgcagagag aaaaaagagc agtgggaata
     1681 ggagctttgt tccttgggtt cttgggagca gcaggaagca ctatgggcgc agcgtcaatg
     1741 acgctgacgg tacaggccag acaattattg tctggtatag tgcagcagca gaacaatttg
     1801 ctgagggcta ttgaggcgca acagcatctg ttgcaactca cagtctgggg catcaagcag
     1861 ctccaggcaa gaatcctggc tgtggaaaga tacctaaagg atcaacagct cctggggatt
     1921 tggggttgct ctggaaaact catttgcacc actgctgtgc cttggaatgc tagttggagt
     1981 aataaatctc tggaacagat ttggaatcac acgacctgga tggagtggga cagagaaatt
     2041 aacaattaca caagcttaat acactcctta attgaagaat cgcaaaacca gcaagaaaag
     2101 aatgaacaag aattattgga attagataaa tgggcaagtt tgtggaattg gtttaacata
     2161 acaaattggc tgtggtatat aaaattattc ataatgatag taggaggctt ggtaggttta
     2221 agaatagttt ttgctgtact ttctatagtg aatagagtta ggcagggata ttcaccatta
     2281 tcgtttcaga cccacctccc aaccccgagg ggacccgaca ggcccgaagg aatagaagaa
     2341 gaaggtggag agagagacag agacagatcc attcgattag tgaacggatc ggcactgcgt
     2401 gcgccaattc tgcagacaaa tggcagtatt catccacaat tttaaaagaa aaggggggat
     2461 tggggggtac agtgcagggg aaagaatagt agacataata gcaacagaca tacaaactaa
     2521 agaattacaa aaacaaatta caaaaattca aaattttcgg gtttattaca gggacagcag
     2581 agatccagtt tggttaatta gctagctagg tcttgaaagg agtgggaatt ggctccggtg
     2641 cccgtcagtg ggcagagcgc acatcgccca cagtccccga gaagttgggg ggaggggtcg
     2701 gcaattgatc cggtgcctag agaaggtggc gcggggtaaa ctgggaaagt gatgtcgtgt
     2761 actggctccg cctttttccc gagggtgggg gagaaccgta tataagtgca gtagtcgccg
     2821 tgaacgttct ttttcgcaac gggtttgccg ccagaacaca ggaccggtgc caccatgaag
     2881 gacaacaccg tgcccctgaa gctgatcgcc ctgctggcca acggcgagtt cCACTCTGGC
     2941 GAGCAGcTGG GaGAgACcCT GGGAATGAGC aGaGCcGCca tcaacaagca catcCAGACA
     3001 CTGaGaGACT GGGGaGTgGA cGTgTTcACC GTgCCtGGcA AgGGcTACAG CCTGCCTGAG
     3061 CCTATCCAGc tgctgaacgc caagcagatc ctGGGaCAGC TGGATGGCGG aAGcGTgGCC
     3121 GTGCTGCCtG TGATcGACTC CACcAATCAG TACCTgCTgG AcagaATCGG AGAGCtgaag
     3181 tccGGCGAcG CcTGCATcGC cGAgTACCAG CAGGCTGGCa GaGGacgcaG aGGaCGGaag
     3241 tggttcagcc cattcggagc caacctgtac ctgtccATGT TCTGGaGaCT GGAgCAgGGa
     3301 CCtGCtGCtG CcATcGGact gagtctggtg atCGGaATCG TGATGGCcGA gGTgcTgaGa
     3361 AAGCTGGGaG CcGAcAAgGT gaGaGtgaag tggcctaatG ACCTgTAcCT cCAGGAcCGC
     3421 AAGCTGGCtG GCATcCTGGT GGAGCTGACa GGCAAgACaG GCGATGCcGC tCAgATcGTg
     3481 ATcGGAGCCG GaATCAACAT GGCcATGaga agaGTgGAgG AGAGcGTgGT gAAcCAGGGc
     3541 TGGATCACcC TGCAGGAgGC tGGcATCAAc CTgGAcCGga acaccctggc cgccatgctg
     3601 atcagagagc tgagaGCcGC tcTGGAgCTg TTCGAgCAgG AgGGAcTGGC tCCTTAcCTG
     3661 agcaGaTGGG AgAAGCTGga caacttcatc aacagacctg tgaagctgat catcggcgac
     3721 aaggaaatct tcGGCATcTC caGaGGAATc GACAAgCAGG gaGCtctgct gctggagcag
     3781 gacggaatca tcaagccctg gatgggcgga gaaatctccc tgagaagcgc agagaagggg
     3841 cgcgccggcg ggggatcttc cggaggcggg caaatttctt acgcaagtag aggggaattc
     3901 atgagtacaa gaaagcgtcg tggtggagca ataaattcta gacaagctca gaagcgaact
     3961 cgggaagcaa cctccacccc cgagatctcc ttggaagcag aacccataga actcgtggaa
     4021 actgctggag atgaaattgt ggacctcact tgtgaatctt tagagcctgt ggtggttgat
     4081 ctgactcaca atgactctgt tgtgattgtt gacgaaagaa gaagaccaag gaggaatgct
     4141 aggaggctgc cccaggacca tgctgacagc tgtgtggtga gcagtgacga tgaggagttg
     4201 tccagggaca gagacgtata tgtgactacc catactccca gaaacgccag ggatgagggc
     4261 gctacaggcc tcaggccctc aggtactgtc agttgtccca tctgcatgga cggatactca
     4321 gagatcgtgc agaatggacg tctcatcgtt tccacagaat gcggccatgt cttcGCTagc
     4381 cagtgcctcc gtgattccct gaagaatgct aatacttgcc caacttgtag gaaaaagatc
     4441 aaccacaaac ggtaccaccc catttatata Ggcggccgcg GATCCGGCGC AACAAACTTC
     4501 TCTCTGCTGA AACAAGCCGG AGATGTCGAA GAGAATCCTG GACCGatggc caagcctttg
     4561 tctcaagaag aatccaccct cattgaaaga gcaacggcta caatcaacag catccccatc
     4621 tctgaagact acagcgtcgc cagcgcagct ctctctagcg acggccgcat cttcactggt
     4681 gtcaatgtat atcattttac tgggggacct tgtgcagaac tcgtggtgct gggcactgct
     4741 gctgctgcgg cagctggcaa cctgacttgt atcgtcgcga tcggaaatga gaacaggggc
     4801 atcttgagcc cctgcggacg gtgccgacag gtgcttctcg atctgcatcc tgggatcaaa
     4861 gccatagtga aggacagtga tggacagccg acggcagttg ggattcgtga attgctgccc
     4921 tctggttatg tgtgggaggg ctaagaattc gatatcaagc ttatcggtaa tcaacctctg
     4981 gattacaaaa tttgtgaaag attgactggt attcttaact atgttgctcc ttttacgcta
     5041 tgtggatacg ctgctttaat gcctttgtat catgctattg cttcccgtat ggctttcatt
     5101 ttctcctcct tgtataaatc ctggttgctg tctctttatg aggagttgtg gcccgttgtc
     5161 aggcaacgtg gcgtggtgtg cactgtgttt gctgacgcaa cccccactgg ttggggcatt
     5221 gccaccacct gtcagctcct ttccgggact ttcgctttcc ccctccctat tgccacggcg
     5281 gaactcatcg ccgcctgcct tgcccgctgc tggacagggg ctcggctgtt gggcactgac
     5341 aattccgtgg tgttgtcggg gaaatcatcg tcctttcctt ggctgctcgc ctgtgttgcc
     5401 acctggattc tgcgcgggac gtccttctgc tacgtccctt cggccctcaa tccagcggac
     5461 cttccttccc gcggcctgct gccggctctg cggcctcttc cgcgtcttcg ccttcgccct
     5521 cagacgagtc ggatctccct ttgggccgcc tccccgcatc gataccgtcg acctcgagac
     5581 ctagaaaaac atggagcaat cacaagtagc aatacagcag ctaccaatgc tgattgtgcc
     5641 tggctagaag cacaagagga ggaggaggtg ggttttccag tcacacctca ggtaccttta
     5701 agaccaatga cttacaaggc agctgtagat cttagccact ttttaaaaga aaagggggga
     5761 ctggaagggc taattcactc ccaacgaaga caagatatcc ttgatctgtg gatctaccac
     5821 acacaaggct acttccctga ttggcagaac tacacaccag ggccagggat cagatatcca
     5881 ctgacctttg gatggtgcta caagctagta ccagttgagc aagagaaggt agaagaagcc
     5941 aatgaaggag agaacacccg cttgttacac cctgtgagcc tgcatgggat ggatgacccg
     6001 gagagagaag tattagagtg gaggtttgac agccgcctag catttcatca catggcccga
     6061 gagctgcatc cggactgtac tgggtctctc tggttagacc agatctgagc ctgggagctc
     6121 tctggctaac tagggaaccc actgcttaag cctcaataaa gcttgccttg agtgcttcaa
     6181 gtagtgtgtg cccgtctgtt gtgtgactct ggtaactaga gatccctcag acccttttag
     6241 tcagtgtgga aaatctctag cagggcccgt ttaaacccgc tgatcagcct cgactgtgcc
     6301 ttctagttgc cagccatctg ttgtttgccc ctcccccgtg ccttccttga ccctggaagg
     6361 tgccactccc actgtccttt cctaataaaa tgaggaaatt gcatcgcatt gtctgagtag
     6421 gtgtcattct attctggggg gtggggtggg gcaggacagc aagggggagg attgggaaga
     6481 caatagcagg catgctgggg atgcggtggg ctctatggct tctgaggcgg aaagaaccag
     6541 ctggggctct agggggtatc cccnnnnnnn nnnnnnnnnn nnnnnnnnnn nnnnnnnnnn
     6601 nnnnnnnnnn nnnnnnnnnn nnnnnnnnnn nnnnnnnnnn nnnnnnnnnn nnnnnnnnnn
     6661 nnnnnnnnnn nnnnnnnnnn nnnnnnncnn nnnnnnnnnn nnnnnnnnnn nnnnnnnnnn
     6721 nnnnnnnnnn nnnnnnnnnn nnnnnnnnnn nnnnnnnnnn nnnnnnnnnn nnnnnnnnna
     6781 nnnnnnnnnn nnnnnnnnnn nnnnnnnnnn nnnnnnnnnn nnnnnnnnnc ctttgacgtt
     6841 ggagtccacg ttctttnnnn nnnnnnnnnn nnnnnnnnnn nnnnnnnnnn nnnaccctat
     6901 ctcggtctat tcttttgatt tataagggat tttgccgatt tcggcctatt ggttaaaaaa
     6961 tgagctgatt taacaaaaat ttaacgcgaa ttaattctgt ggaatgtgtg tcagttaggg
     7021 tgtggaaagt ccccaggctc cccagcaggc agaagtatgc aaagcatgca tctcaattag
     7081 tcagcaacca ggtgtggaaa gtccccaggc tccccagcag gcagaagtat gcaaagcatg
     7141 catctcaatt agtcagcaac catagtcccg cccctaactc cgcccatccc gcccctaact
     7201 ccgcccagtt ccgcccattc tccgccccat ggctgactaa ttttttttat ttatgcagag
     7261 gccgaggccg cctctgcctc tgagctattc cagaagtagt gaggaggctt ttttggaggc
     7321 ctaggctttt gcaaaaagct cccgggagct tgtatatcca ttttcggatc tgatcagcac
     7381 gtgttgacaa ttaatcatcg gcatagtata tcggcatagt ataatacgac aaggtgagga
     7441 actaaaccat ggccaagttg accagtgccg ttccggtgct caccgcgcgc gacgtcgccg
     7501 gagcggtcga gttctggacc gaccggctcg ggttctcccg ggacttcgtg gaggacgact
     7561 tcgccggtgt ggtccgggac gacgtgaccc tgttcatcag cgcggtccag gaccaggtgg
     7621 tgccggacaa caccctggcc tgggtgtggg tgcgcggcct ggacgagctg tacgccgagt
     7681 ggtcggaggt cgtgtccacg aacttccggg acgcctccgg gccggccatg accgagatcg
     7741 gcgagcagcc gtgggggcgg gagttcgccc tgcgcgaccc ggccggcaac tgcgtgcact
     7801 tcgtggccga ggagcaggac tgacacgtgc tacgagattt cgattccacc gccgccttct
     7861 atgaaaggtt gggcttcgga atcgttttcc gggacgccgg ctggatgatc ctccagcgcg
     7921 gggatctcat gctggagttc ttcgcccacc ccaacttgtt tattgcagct tataatggtt
     7981 acaaataaag caatagcatc acaaatttca caaataaagc atttttttca ctgcattcta
     8041 gttgtggttt gtccaaactc atcaatgtat cttatcatgt ctgtataccg tcgacctcta
     8101 gctagagctt ggcgtaatca tggtcatagc tgtttcctgt gtgaaattgt tatccgctca
     8161 caattccaca caacatacga gccggaagca taaagtgtaa agcctggggt gcctaatgag
     8221 tgagctaact cacattaatt gcgttgcgct cactgcccgc tttccagtcg ggaaacctgt
     8281 cgtgccagct gcattaatga atcggccaac gcgcggggag aggcggtttg cgtattgggc
     8341 gctcttccgc ttcctcgctc actgactcgc tgcgctcggt cgttcggctg cggcgagcgg
     8401 tatcagctca ctcaaaggcg gtaatacggt tatccacaga atcaggggat aacgcaggaa
     8461 agaacatgtg agcaaaaggc cagcaaaagg ccaggaaccg taaaaaggcc gcgttgctgg
     8521 cgtttttcca taggctccgc ccccctgacg agcatcacaa aaatcgacgc tcaagtcaga
     8581 ggtggcgaaa cccgacagga ctataaagat accaggcgtt tccccctgga agctccctcg
     8641 tgcgctctcc tgttccgacc ctgccgctta ccggatacct gtccgccttt ctcccttcgg
     8701 gaagcgtggc gctttctcat agctcacgct gtaggtatct cagttcggtg taggtcgttc
     8761 gctccaagct gggctgtgtg cacgaacccc ccgttcagcc cgaccgctgc gccttatccg
     8821 gtaactatcg tcttgagtcc aacccggtaa gacacgactt atcgccactg gcagcagcca
     8881 ctggtaacag gattagcaga gcgaggtatg taggcggtgc tacagagttc ttgaagtggt
     8941 ggcctaacta cggctacact agaagaacag tatttggtat ctgcgctctg ctgaagccag
     9001 ttaccttcgg aaaaagagtt ggtagctctt gatccggcaa acaaaccacc gctggtagcg
     9061 gtggtttttt tgtttgcaag cagcagatta cgcgcagaaa aaaaggatct caagaagatc
     9121 ctttgatctt ttctacgggg tctgacgctc agtggaacga aaactcacgt taagggattt
     9181 tggtcatgag attatcaaaa aggatcttca cctagatcct tttaaattaa aaatgaagtt
     9241 ttaaatcaat ctaaagtata tatgagtaaa cttggtctga cagttaccaa tgcttaatca
     9301 gtgaggcacc tatctcagcg atctgtctat ttcgttcatc catagttgcc tgactccccg
     9361 tcgtgtagat aactacgata cgggagggct taccatctgg ccccagtgct gcaatgatac
     9421 cgcgagaccc acgctcaccg gctccagatt tatcagcaat aaaccagcca gccggaaggg
     9481 ccgagcgcag aagtggtcct gcaactttat ccgcctccat ccagtctatt aattgttgcc
     9541 gggaagctag agtaagtagt tcgccagtta atagtttgcg caacgttgtt gccattgcta
     9601 caggcatcgt ggtgtcacgc tcgtcgtttg gtatggcttc attcagctcc ggttcccaac
     9661 gatcaaggcg agttacatga tcccccatgt tgtgcaaaaa agcggttagc tccttcggtc
     9721 ctccgatcgt tgtcagaagt aagttggccg cagtgttatc actcatggtt atggcagcac
     9781 tgcataattc tcttactgtc atgccatccg taagatgctt ttctgtgact ggtgagtact
     9841 caaccaagtc attctgagaa tagtgtatgc ggcgaccgag ttgctcttgc ccggcgtcaa
     9901 tacgggataa taccgcgcca catagcagaa ctttaaaagt gctcatcatt ggaaaacgtt
     9961 cttcggggcg aaaactctca aggatcttac cgctgttgag atccagttcg atgtaaccca
    10021 ctcgtgcacc caactgatct tcagcatctt ttactttcac cagcgtttct gggtgagcaa
    10081 aaacaggaag gcaaaatgcc gcaaaaaagg gaataagggc gacacggaaa tgttgaatac
    10141 tcatactctt cctttttcaa tattattgaa gcatttatca gggttattgt ctcatgagcg
    10201 gatacatatt tgaatgtatt tagaaaaata aacaaatagg ggttccgcgc acatttcccc
    10261 gaaaagtgcc acctgac    
//
