# Supplementary material for: BioE3 identifies specific substrates of ubiquitin E3 ligases
Source: Nat Commun. 2023 Nov 23;14:7656. doi: 10.1038/s41467-023-43326-8 (PMC10667490; doi:10.1038/s41467-023-43326-8)
Supplement: Supplementary file 15 — Source Data [file 41467_2023_43326_MOESM15_ESM.zip › Source_Data_File/Representative_constructs/Lenti_EFS_BirAopt_GSQ_RNF4deltaSIM_P2A_blast.ape]

LOCUS       Lenti_EFS_BirAop       10277 bp ds-DNA     circular     25-APR-2023
DEFINITION  
ACCESSION   
VERSION     
SOURCE      
  ORGANISM  
COMMENT     based on http://www.addgene.org/52962/sequences/ lentiCas9-Blast 
COMMENT     
COMMENT     ApEinfo:methylated:1
FEATURES             Location/Qualifiers
     misc_feature    4048..4071
                     /locus_tag="RNF4"
                     /label="RNF4"
                     /ApEinfo_label="RNF4"
                     /ApEinfo_fwdcolor="#ffcc66"
                     /ApEinfo_revcolor="#ffcc66"
                     /ApEinfo_graphicformat="arrow_data {{0 1 2 0 0 -1} {} 0}
                     width 5 offset 0"
     misc_feature    4018..4035
                     /locus_tag="RNF4(1)"
                     /label="RNF4(1)"
                     /ApEinfo_label="RNF4"
                     /ApEinfo_fwdcolor="#ffcc66"
                     /ApEinfo_revcolor="#ffcc66"
                     /ApEinfo_graphicformat="arrow_data {{0 1 2 0 0 -1} {} 0}
                     width 5 offset 0"
     misc_feature    3901..4005
                     /locus_tag="RNF4(2)"
                     /label="RNF4(2)"
                     /ApEinfo_label="RNF4"
                     /ApEinfo_fwdcolor="#ffcc66"
                     /ApEinfo_revcolor="#ffcc66"
                     /ApEinfo_graphicformat="arrow_data {{0 1 2 0 0 -1} {} 0}
                     width 5 offset 0"
     misc_feature    2875..3837
                     /locus_tag="BirAopt"
                     /label="BirAopt"
                     /ApEinfo_label="BirAopt"
                     /ApEinfo_fwdcolor="#ccff66"
                     /ApEinfo_revcolor="#ccff66"
                     /ApEinfo_graphicformat="arrow_data {{0 1 2 0 0 -1} {} 0}
                     width 5 offset 0"
     misc_feature    4099..4110
                     /locus_tag="SIM4mutant AAAA"
                     /label="SIM4mutant AAAA"
                     /ApEinfo_label="SIM4mutant AAAA"
                     /ApEinfo_fwdcolor="#ff6666"
                     /ApEinfo_revcolor="#ff6666"
                     /ApEinfo_graphicformat="arrow_data {{0 1 2 0 0 -1} {} 0}
                     width 5 offset 0"
     primer_bind     complement(8119..8139)
                     /locus_tag="M13-rev"
                     /label="M13-rev"
                     /ApEinfo_label="M13-rev"
                     /ApEinfo_fwdcolor="cyan"
                     /ApEinfo_revcolor="green"
                     /ApEinfo_graphicformat="arrow_data {{0 1 2 0 0 -1} {} 0}
                     width 5 offset 0"
     misc_feature    3847..3894
                     /locus_tag="GSQ"
                     /label="GSQ"
                     /ApEinfo_label="GSQ"
                     /ApEinfo_fwdcolor="#b3b3b3"
                     /ApEinfo_revcolor="#b3b3b3"
                     /ApEinfo_graphicformat="arrow_data {{0 1 2 0 0 -1} {} 0}
                     width 5 offset 0"
     misc_feature    4375..4377
                     /locus_tag="C159"
                     /label="C159"
                     /ApEinfo_label="C159"
                     /ApEinfo_fwdcolor="#ff6666"
                     /ApEinfo_revcolor="#ff6666"
                     /ApEinfo_graphicformat="arrow_data {{0 1 2 0 0 -1} {} 0}
                     width 5 offset 0"
     rep_origin      complement(8507..9189)
                     /locus_tag="ColE1 origin"
                     /label="ColE1 origin"
                     /ApEinfo_label="ColE1 origin"
                     /ApEinfo_fwdcolor="gray50"
                     /ApEinfo_revcolor="gray50"
                     /ApEinfo_graphicformat="arrow_data {{0 1 2 0 0 -1} {} 0}
                     width 5 offset 0"
     misc_binding    complement(8145..8167)
                     /locus_tag="LacO"
                     /label="LacO"
                     /ApEinfo_label="LacO"
                     /ApEinfo_fwdcolor="cornflower blue"
                     /ApEinfo_revcolor="cornflower blue"
                     /ApEinfo_graphicformat="arrow_data {{0 1 2 0 0 -1} {} 0}
                     width 5 offset 0"
     CDS             complement(9287..9946)
                     /locus_tag="AmpR"
                     /label="AmpR"
                     /ApEinfo_label="AmpR"
                     /ApEinfo_fwdcolor="yellow"
                     /ApEinfo_revcolor="yellow"
                     /ApEinfo_graphicformat="arrow_data {{0 1 2 0 0 -1} {} 0}
                     width 5 offset 0"
     misc_feature    2453..2557
                     /locus_tag="cPPT (central polypurine tract)"
                     /label="cPPT (central polypurine tract)"
                     /ApEinfo_label="cPPT (central polypurine tract)"
                     /ApEinfo_fwdcolor="#cccccc"
                     /ApEinfo_revcolor="#cccccc"
                     /ApEinfo_graphicformat="arrow_data {{0 1 2 0 0 -1} {} 0}
                     width 5 offset 0"
     misc_feature    1680..1912
                     /locus_tag="RRE (Rev binding element)"
                     /label="RRE (Rev binding element)"
                     /ApEinfo_label="RRE (Rev binding element)"
                     /ApEinfo_fwdcolor="#cccccc"
                     /ApEinfo_revcolor="#cccccc"
                     /ApEinfo_graphicformat="arrow_data {{0 1 2 0 0 -1} {} 0}
                     width 5 offset 0"
     misc_feature    828..1016
                     /locus_tag="5'LTR"
                     /label="5'LTR"
                     /ApEinfo_label="5'LTR"
                     /ApEinfo_fwdcolor="#cccccc"
                     /ApEinfo_revcolor="#cccccc"
                     /ApEinfo_graphicformat="arrow_data {{0 1 2 0 0 -1} {} 0}
                     width 5 offset 0"
     misc_feature    6076..6264
                     /locus_tag="3' LTR"
                     /label="3' LTR"
                     /ApEinfo_label="3' LTR"
                     /ApEinfo_fwdcolor="#cccccc"
                     /ApEinfo_revcolor="#cccccc"
                     /ApEinfo_graphicformat="arrow_data {{0 1 2 0 0 -1} {} 0}
                     width 5 offset 0"
     misc_feature    4546..4944
                     /locus_tag="Blasticidin resistance gene"
                     /label="Blasticidin resistance gene"
                     /ApEinfo_label="Blasticidin resistance gene"
                     /ApEinfo_fwdcolor="#cc66ff"
                     /ApEinfo_revcolor="#cc66ff"
                     /ApEinfo_graphicformat="arrow_data {{0 1 2 0 0 -1} {} 0}
                     width 5 offset 0"
     misc_feature    4546..4944
                     /locus_tag="Blast"
                     /label="Blast"
                     /ApEinfo_label="Blast"
                     /ApEinfo_fwdcolor="#ff6666"
                     /ApEinfo_revcolor="#ff6666"
                     /ApEinfo_graphicformat="arrow_data {{0 1 2 0 0 -1} {} 0}
                     width 5 offset 0"
     misc_feature    4968..5561
                     /locus_tag="WPRE"
                     /label="WPRE"
                     /ApEinfo_label="WPRE"
                     /ApEinfo_fwdcolor="#6666ff"
                     /ApEinfo_revcolor="#6666ff"
                     /ApEinfo_graphicformat="arrow_data {{0 1 2 0 0 -1} {} 0}
                     width 5 offset 0"
     misc_feature    4486..4545
                     /locus_tag="P2A"
                     /label="P2A"
                     /ApEinfo_label="P2A"
                     /ApEinfo_fwdcolor="#e6e6e6"
                     /ApEinfo_revcolor="#e6e6e6"
                     /ApEinfo_graphicformat="arrow_data {{0 1 2 0 0 -1} {} 0}
                     width 5 offset 0"
     misc_feature    4006..4017
                     /locus_tag="SIM#1>AAAA"
                     /label="SIM#1>AAAA"
                     /ApEinfo_label="SIM#1>AAAA"
                     /ApEinfo_fwdcolor="#ff6666"
                     /ApEinfo_revcolor="green"
                     /ApEinfo_graphicformat="arrow_data {{0 1 2 0 0 -1} {} 0}
                     width 5 offset 0"
     misc_feature    4036..4047
                     /locus_tag="SIM#2>AAAA"
                     /label="SIM#2>AAAA"
                     /ApEinfo_label="SIM#2>AAAA"
                     /ApEinfo_fwdcolor="#ff6666"
                     /ApEinfo_revcolor="#ff6666"
                     /ApEinfo_graphicformat="arrow_data {{0 1 2 0 0 -1} {} 0}
                     width 5 offset 0"
     misc_feature    4084..4098
                     /locus_tag="RNF4(3)"
                     /label="RNF4(3)"
                     /ApEinfo_label="RNF4"
                     /ApEinfo_fwdcolor="#ffcc66"
                     /ApEinfo_revcolor="#ffcc66"
                     /ApEinfo_graphicformat="arrow_data {{0 1 2 0 0 -1} {} 0}
                     width 5 offset 0"
     misc_feature    4072..4083
                     /locus_tag="SIM3mut AAAA"
                     /label="SIM3mut AAAA"
                     /ApEinfo_label="SIM3mut AAAA"
                     /ApEinfo_fwdcolor="#ff6666"
                     /ApEinfo_revcolor="#ff6666"
                     /ApEinfo_graphicformat="arrow_data {{0 1 2 0 0 -1} {} 0}
                     width 5 offset 0"
     misc_feature    4111..4374
                     /locus_tag="RNF4(4)"
                     /label="RNF4(4)"
                     /ApEinfo_label="RNF4"
                     /ApEinfo_fwdcolor="#ffcc66"
                     /ApEinfo_revcolor="#ffcc66"
                     /ApEinfo_graphicformat="arrow_data {{0 1 2 0 0 -1} {} 0}
                     width 5 offset 0"
     misc_feature    4378..4470
                     /locus_tag="RNF4(5)"
                     /label="RNF4(5)"
                     /ApEinfo_label="RNF4"
                     /ApEinfo_fwdcolor="#ffcc66"
                     /ApEinfo_revcolor="#ffcc66"
                     /ApEinfo_graphicformat="arrow_data {{0 1 2 0 0 -1} {} 0}
                     width 5 offset 0"
ORIGIN
        1 gtcgacggat cgggagatct cccgatcccc tatggtgcac tctcagtaca atctgctctg
       61 atgccgcata gttaagccag tatctgctcc ctgcttgtgt gttggaggtc gctgagtagt
      121 gcgcgagcaa aatttaagct acaacaaggc aaggcttgac cgacaattgc atgaagaatc
      181 tgcttagggt taggcgtttt gcgctgcttc gcgatgtacg ggccagatat acgcgttgac
      241 attgattatt gactagttat taatagtaat caattacggg gtcattagtt catagcccat
      301 atatggagtt ccgcgttaca taacttacgg taaatggccc gcctggctga ccgcccaacg
      361 acccccgccc attgacgtca ataatgacgt atgttcccat agtaacgcca atagggactt
      421 tccattgacg tcaatgggtg gagtatttac ggtaaactgc ccacttggca gtacatcaag
      481 tgtatcatat gccaagtacg ccccctattg acgtcaatga cggtaaatgg cccgcctggc
      541 attatgccca gtacatgacc ttatgggact ttcctacttg gcagtacatc tacgtattag
      601 tcatcgctat taccatggtg atgcggtttt ggcagtacat caatgggcgt ggatagcggt
      661 ttgactcacg gggatttcca agtctccacc ccattgacgt caatgggagt ttgttttggc
      721 accaaaatca acgggacttt ccaaaatgtc gtaacaactc cgccccattg acgcaaatgg
      781 gcggtaggcg tgtacggtgg gaggtctata taagcagcgc gttttgcctg tactgggtct
      841 ctctggttag accagatctg agcctgggag ctctctggct aactagggaa cccactgctt
      901 aagcctcaat aaagcttgcc ttgagtgctt caagtagtgt gtgcccgtct gttgtgtgac
      961 tctggtaact agagatccct cagacccttt tagtcagtgt ggaaaatctc tagcagtggc
     1021 gcccgaacag ggacttgaaa gcgaaaggga aaccagagga gctctctcga cgcaggactc
     1081 ggcttgctga agcgcgcacg gcaagaggcg aggggcggcg actggtgagt acgccaaaaa
     1141 ttttgactag cggaggctag aaggagagag atgggtgcga gagcgtcagt attaagcggg
     1201 ggagaattag atcgcgatgg gaaaaaattc ggttaaggcc agggggaaag aaaaaatata
     1261 aattaaaaca tatagtatgg gcaagcaggg agctagaacg attcgcagtt aatcctggcc
     1321 tgttagaaac atcagaaggc tgtagacaaa tactgggaca gctacaacca tcccttcaga
     1381 caggatcaga agaacttaga tcattatata atacagtagc aaccctctat tgtgtgcatc
     1441 aaaggataga gataaaagac accaaggaag ctttagacaa gatagaggaa gagcaaaaca
     1501 aaagtaagac caccgcacag caagcggccg ctgatcttca gacctggagg aggagatatg
     1561 agggacaatt ggagaagtga attatataaa tataaagtag taaaaattga accattagga
     1621 gtagcaccca ccaaggcaaa gagaagagtg gtgcagagag aaaaaagagc agtgggaata
     1681 ggagctttgt tccttgggtt cttgggagca gcaggaagca ctatgggcgc agcgtcaatg
     1741 acgctgacgg tacaggccag acaattattg tctggtatag tgcagcagca gaacaatttg
     1801 ctgagggcta ttgaggcgca acagcatctg ttgcaactca cagtctgggg catcaagcag
     1861 ctccaggcaa gaatcctggc tgtggaaaga tacctaaagg atcaacagct cctggggatt
     1921 tggggttgct ctggaaaact catttgcacc actgctgtgc cttggaatgc tagttggagt
     1981 aataaatctc tggaacagat ttggaatcac acgacctgga tggagtggga cagagaaatt
     2041 aacaattaca caagcttaat acactcctta attgaagaat cgcaaaacca gcaagaaaag
     2101 aatgaacaag aattattgga attagataaa tgggcaagtt tgtggaattg gtttaacata
     2161 acaaattggc tgtggtatat aaaattattc ataatgatag taggaggctt ggtaggttta
     2221 agaatagttt ttgctgtact ttctatagtg aatagagtta ggcagggata ttcaccatta
     2281 tcgtttcaga cccacctccc aaccccgagg ggacccgaca ggcccgaagg aatagaagaa
     2341 gaaggtggag agagagacag agacagatcc attcgattag tgaacggatc ggcactgcgt
     2401 gcgccaattc tgcagacaaa tggcagtatt catccacaat tttaaaagaa aaggggggat
     2461 tggggggtac agtgcagggg aaagaatagt agacataata gcaacagaca tacaaactaa
     2521 agaattacaa aaacaaatta caaaaattca aaattttcgg gtttattaca gggacagcag
     2581 agatccagtt tggttaatta gctagctagg tcttgaaagg agtgggaatt ggctccggtg
     2641 cccgtcagtg ggcagagcgc acatcgccca cagtccccga gaagttgggg ggaggggtcg
     2701 gcaattgatc cggtgcctag agaaggtggc gcggggtaaa ctgggaaagt gatgtcgtgt
     2761 actggctccg cctttttccc gagggtgggg gagaaccgta tataagtgca gtagtcgccg
     2821 tgaacgttct ttttcgcaac gggtttgccg ccagaacaca ggaccggtgc caccatgaag
     2881 gacaacaccg tgcccctgaa gctgatcgcc ctgctggcca acggcgagtt cCACTCTGGC
     2941 GAGCAGcTGG GaGAgACcCT GGGAATGAGC aGaGCcGCca tcaacaagca catcCAGACA
     3001 CTGaGaGACT GGGGaGTgGA cGTgTTcACC GTgCCtGGcA AgGGcTACAG CCTGCCTGAG
     3061 CCTATCCAGc tgctgaacgc caagcagatc ctGGGaCAGC TGGATGGCGG aAGcGTgGCC
     3121 GTGCTGCCtG TGATcGACTC CACcAATCAG TACCTgCTgG AcagaATCGG AGAGCtgaag
     3181 tccGGCGAcG CcTGCATcGC cGAgTACCAG CAGGCTGGCa GaGGacgcaG aGGaCGGaag
     3241 tggttcagcc cattcggagc caacctgtac ctgtccATGT TCTGGaGaCT GGAgCAgGGa
     3301 CCtGCtGCtG CcATcGGact gagtctggtg atCGGaATCG TGATGGCcGA gGTgcTgaGa
     3361 AAGCTGGGaG CcGAcAAgGT gaGaGtgaag tggcctaatG ACCTgTAcCT cCAGGAcCGC
     3421 AAGCTGGCtG GCATcCTGGT GGAGCTGACa GGCAAgACaG GCGATGCcGC tCAgATcGTg
     3481 ATcGGAGCCG GaATCAACAT GGCcATGaga agaGTgGAgG AGAGcGTgGT gAAcCAGGGc
     3541 TGGATCACcC TGCAGGAgGC tGGcATCAAc CTgGAcCGga acaccctggc cgccatgctg
     3601 atcagagagc tgagaGCcGC tcTGGAgCTg TTCGAgCAgG AgGGAcTGGC tCCTTAcCTG
     3661 agcaGaTGGG AgAAGCTGga caacttcatc aacagacctg tgaagctgat catcggcgac
     3721 aaggaaatct tcGGCATcTC caGaGGAATc GACAAgCAGG gaGCtctgct gctggagcag
     3781 gacggaatca tcaagccctg gatgggcgga gaaatctccc tgagaagcgc agagaagggg
     3841 cgcgccggcg ggggatcttc cggaggcggg caaatttctt acgcaagtag aggggaattc
     3901 atgagtacaa gaaagcgtcg tggtggagca ataaattcta gacaagctca gaagcgaact
     3961 cgggaagcaa cctccacccc cgagatcTCC ttggaagcag aacccGCCGC TGCAGCTgaa
     4021 actgctggag atgaaGCAGC GGCTGCTact tgtgaatctt tagagcctgt ggcagctgcc
     4081 gcaactcaca atgactctgc tgcagcagcc gacgaaagaa gaagaccaAG Gaggaatgct
     4141 aggaggctgc cccaggacca tgctgacagc tgtgtggtga gcagtgacga tgaggagttg
     4201 tccagggaca gagacgtata tgtgactacc catactccca gaaacgccag ggatgagggc
     4261 gctacaggcc tcaggccctc aggtactgtc agttgtccca tctgcatgga cggatactca
     4321 gagatcgtgc agaatggacg tctcatcgtt tccacagaat gcggccatgt cttcTGTagc
     4381 cagtgcctcc gtgattccct gaagaatgct aatacttgcc caacttgtag gaaaaagatc
     4441 aaccacaaac ggtaccaccc catttatata Ggcggccgcg GATCCGGCGC AACAAACTTC
     4501 TCTCTGCTGA AACAAGCCGG AGATGTCGAA GAGAATCCTG GACCGatggc caagcctttg
     4561 tctcaagaag aatccaccct cattgaaaga gcaacggcta caatcaacag catccccatc
     4621 tctgaagact acagcgtcgc cagcgcagct ctctctagcg acggccgcat cttcactggt
     4681 gtcaatgtat atcattttac tgggggacct tgtgcagaac tcgtggtgct gggcactgct
     4741 gctgctgcgg cagctggcaa cctgacttgt atcgtcgcga tcggaaatga gaacaggggc
     4801 atcttgagcc cctgcggacg gtgccgacag gtgcttctcg atctgcatcc tgggatcaaa
     4861 gccatagtga aggacagtga tggacagccg acggcagttg ggattcgtga attgctgccc
     4921 tctggttatg tgtgggaggg ctaagaattc gatatcaagc ttatcggtaa tcaacctctg
     4981 gattacaaaa tttgtgaaag attgactggt attcttaact atgttgctcc ttttacgcta
     5041 tgtggatacg ctgctttaat gcctttgtat catgctattg cttcccgtat ggctttcatt
     5101 ttctcctcct tgtataaatc ctggttgctg tctctttatg aggagttgtg gcccgttgtc
     5161 aggcaacgtg gcgtggtgtg cactgtgttt gctgacgcaa cccccactgg ttggggcatt
     5221 gccaccacct gtcagctcct ttccgggact ttcgctttcc ccctccctat tgccacggcg
     5281 gaactcatcg ccgcctgcct tgcccgctgc tggacagggg ctcggctgtt gggcactgac
     5341 aattccgtgg tgttgtcggg gaaatcatcg tcctttcctt ggctgctcgc ctgtgttgcc
     5401 acctggattc tgcgcgggac gtccttctgc tacgtccctt cggccctcaa tccagcggac
     5461 cttccttccc gcggcctgct gccggctctg cggcctcttc cgcgtcttcg ccttcgccct
     5521 cagacgagtc ggatctccct ttgggccgcc tccccgcatc gataccgtcg acctcgagac
     5581 ctagaaaaac atggagcaat cacaagtagc aatacagcag ctaccaatgc tgattgtgcc
     5641 tggctagaag cacaagagga ggaggaggtg ggttttccag tcacacctca ggtaccttta
     5701 agaccaatga cttacaaggc agctgtagat cttagccact ttttaaaaga aaagggggga
     5761 ctggaagggc taattcactc ccaacgaaga caagatatcc ttgatctgtg gatctaccac
     5821 acacaaggct acttccctga ttggcagaac tacacaccag ggccagggat cagatatcca
     5881 ctgacctttg gatggtgcta caagctagta ccagttgagc aagagaaggt agaagaagcc
     5941 aatgaaggag agaacacccg cttgttacac cctgtgagcc tgcatgggat ggatgacccg
     6001 gagagagaag tattagagtg gaggtttgac agccgcctag catttcatca catggcccga
     6061 gagctgcatc cggactgtac tgggtctctc tggttagacc agatctgagc ctgggagctc
     6121 tctggctaac tagggaaccc actgcttaag cctcaataaa gcttgccttg agtgcttcaa
     6181 gtagtgtgtg cccgtctgtt gtgtgactct ggtaactaga gatccctcag acccttttag
     6241 tcagtgtgga aaatctctag cagggcccgt ttaaacccgc tgatcagcct cgactgtgcc
     6301 ttctagttgc cagccatctg ttgtttgccc ctcccccgtg ccttccttga ccctggaagg
     6361 tgccactccc actgtccttt cctaataaaa tgaggaaatt gcatcgcatt gtctgagtag
     6421 gtgtcattct attctggggg gtggggtggg gcaggacagc aagggggagg attgggaaga
     6481 caatagcagg catgctgggg atgcggtggg ctctatggct tctgaggcgg aaagaaccag
     6541 ctggggctct agggggtatc cccnnnnnnn nnnnnnnnnn nnnnnnnnnn nnnnnnnnnn
     6601 nnnnnnnnnn nnnnnnnnnn nnnnnnnnnn nnnnnnnnnn nnnnnnnnnn nnnnnnnnnn
     6661 nnnnnnnnnn nnnnnnnnnn nnnnnnncnn nnnnnnnnnn nnnnnnnnnn nnnnnnnnnn
     6721 nnnnnnnnnn nnnnnnnnnn nnnnnnnnnn nnnnnnnnnn nnnnnnnnnn nnnnnnnnna
     6781 nnnnnnnnnn nnnnnnnnnn nnnnnnnnnn nnnnnnnnnn nnnnnnnnnc ctttgacgtt
     6841 ggagtccacg ttctttnnnn nnnnnnnnnn nnnnnnnnnn nnnnnnnnnn nnnaccctat
     6901 ctcggtctat tcttttgatt tataagggat tttgccgatt tcggcctatt ggttaaaaaa
     6961 tgagctgatt taacaaaaat ttaacgcgaa ttaattctgt ggaatgtgtg tcagttaggg
     7021 tgtggaaagt ccccaggctc cccagcaggc agaagtatgc aaagcatgca tctcaattag
     7081 tcagcaacca ggtgtggaaa gtccccaggc tccccagcag gcagaagtat gcaaagcatg
     7141 catctcaatt agtcagcaac catagtcccg cccctaactc cgcccatccc gcccctaact
     7201 ccgcccagtt ccgcccattc tccgccccat ggctgactaa ttttttttat ttatgcagag
     7261 gccgaggccg cctctgcctc tgagctattc cagaagtagt gaggaggctt ttttggaggc
     7321 ctaggctttt gcaaaaagct cccgggagct tgtatatcca ttttcggatc tgatcagcac
     7381 gtgttgacaa ttaatcatcg gcatagtata tcggcatagt ataatacgac aaggtgagga
     7441 actaaaccat ggccaagttg accagtgccg ttccggtgct caccgcgcgc gacgtcgccg
     7501 gagcggtcga gttctggacc gaccggctcg ggttctcccg ggacttcgtg gaggacgact
     7561 tcgccggtgt ggtccgggac gacgtgaccc tgttcatcag cgcggtccag gaccaggtgg
     7621 tgccggacaa caccctggcc tgggtgtggg tgcgcggcct ggacgagctg tacgccgagt
     7681 ggtcggaggt cgtgtccacg aacttccggg acgcctccgg gccggccatg accgagatcg
     7741 gcgagcagcc gtgggggcgg gagttcgccc tgcgcgaccc ggccggcaac tgcgtgcact
     7801 tcgtggccga ggagcaggac tgacacgtgc tacgagattt cgattccacc gccgccttct
     7861 atgaaaggtt gggcttcgga atcgttttcc gggacgccgg ctggatgatc ctccagcgcg
     7921 gggatctcat gctggagttc ttcgcccacc ccaacttgtt tattgcagct tataatggtt
     7981 acaaataaag caatagcatc acaaatttca caaataaagc atttttttca ctgcattcta
     8041 gttgtggttt gtccaaactc atcaatgtat cttatcatgt ctgtataccg tcgacctcta
     8101 gctagagctt ggcgtaatca tggtcatagc tgtttcctgt gtgaaattgt tatccgctca
     8161 caattccaca caacatacga gccggaagca taaagtgtaa agcctggggt gcctaatgag
     8221 tgagctaact cacattaatt gcgttgcgct cactgcccgc tttccagtcg ggaaacctgt
     8281 cgtgccagct gcattaatga atcggccaac gcgcggggag aggcggtttg cgtattgggc
     8341 gctcttccgc ttcctcgctc actgactcgc tgcgctcggt cgttcggctg cggcgagcgg
     8401 tatcagctca ctcaaaggcg gtaatacggt tatccacaga atcaggggat aacgcaggaa
     8461 agaacatgtg agcaaaaggc cagcaaaagg ccaggaaccg taaaaaggcc gcgttgctgg
     8521 cgtttttcca taggctccgc ccccctgacg agcatcacaa aaatcgacgc tcaagtcaga
     8581 ggtggcgaaa cccgacagga ctataaagat accaggcgtt tccccctgga agctccctcg
     8641 tgcgctctcc tgttccgacc ctgccgctta ccggatacct gtccgccttt ctcccttcgg
     8701 gaagcgtggc gctttctcat agctcacgct gtaggtatct cagttcggtg taggtcgttc
     8761 gctccaagct gggctgtgtg cacgaacccc ccgttcagcc cgaccgctgc gccttatccg
     8821 gtaactatcg tcttgagtcc aacccggtaa gacacgactt atcgccactg gcagcagcca
     8881 ctggtaacag gattagcaga gcgaggtatg taggcggtgc tacagagttc ttgaagtggt
     8941 ggcctaacta cggctacact agaagaacag tatttggtat ctgcgctctg ctgaagccag
     9001 ttaccttcgg aaaaagagtt ggtagctctt gatccggcaa acaaaccacc gctggtagcg
     9061 gtggtttttt tgtttgcaag cagcagatta cgcgcagaaa aaaaggatct caagaagatc
     9121 ctttgatctt ttctacgggg tctgacgctc agtggaacga aaactcacgt taagggattt
     9181 tggtcatgag attatcaaaa aggatcttca cctagatcct tttaaattaa aaatgaagtt
     9241 ttaaatcaat ctaaagtata tatgagtaaa cttggtctga cagttaccaa tgcttaatca
     9301 gtgaggcacc tatctcagcg atctgtctat ttcgttcatc catagttgcc tgactccccg
     9361 tcgtgtagat aactacgata cgggagggct taccatctgg ccccagtgct gcaatgatac
     9421 cgcgagaccc acgctcaccg gctccagatt tatcagcaat aaaccagcca gccggaaggg
     9481 ccgagcgcag aagtggtcct gcaactttat ccgcctccat ccagtctatt aattgttgcc
     9541 gggaagctag agtaagtagt tcgccagtta atagtttgcg caacgttgtt gccattgcta
     9601 caggcatcgt ggtgtcacgc tcgtcgtttg gtatggcttc attcagctcc ggttcccaac
     9661 gatcaaggcg agttacatga tcccccatgt tgtgcaaaaa agcggttagc tccttcggtc
     9721 ctccgatcgt tgtcagaagt aagttggccg cagtgttatc actcatggtt atggcagcac
     9781 tgcataattc tcttactgtc atgccatccg taagatgctt ttctgtgact ggtgagtact
     9841 caaccaagtc attctgagaa tagtgtatgc ggcgaccgag ttgctcttgc ccggcgtcaa
     9901 tacgggataa taccgcgcca catagcagaa ctttaaaagt gctcatcatt ggaaaacgtt
     9961 cttcggggcg aaaactctca aggatcttac cgctgttgag atccagttcg atgtaaccca
    10021 ctcgtgcacc caactgatct tcagcatctt ttactttcac cagcgtttct gggtgagcaa
    10081 aaacaggaag gcaaaatgcc gcaaaaaagg gaataagggc gacacggaaa tgttgaatac
    10141 tcatactctt cctttttcaa tattattgaa gcatttatca gggttattgt ctcatgagcg
    10201 gatacatatt tgaatgtatt tagaaaaata aacaaatagg ggttccgcgc acatttcccc
    10261 gaaaagtgcc acctgac    
//
