# Supplementary material for: BioE3 identifies specific substrates of ubiquitin E3 ligases
Source: Nat Commun. 2023 Nov 23;14:7656. doi: 10.1038/s41467-023-43326-8 (PMC10667490; doi:10.1038/s41467-023-43326-8)
Supplement: Supplementary file 15 — Source Data [file 41467_2023_43326_MOESM15_ESM.zip › Source_Data_File/Representative_constructs/TRIPZ.bioGEF_SUMO1nc_puro.ape]

LOCUS       TRIPZ_bioGEF_SUM       12875 bp ds-DNA     linear       25-APR-2023
DEFINITION  
ACCESSION   
VERSION     
SOURCE      
  ORGANISM  
COMMENT     Based on TRIPZ:
            https://horizondiscovery.com/en/gene-modulation/knockdown/shrna/pro
            ducts/tripz-inducible-lentiviral-shrna#supporting-data
COMMENT     ApEinfo:methylated:1
FEATURES             Location/Qualifiers
     misc_feature    3625..4845
                     /locus_tag="UbiquitinC-promoter"
                     /label="UbiquitinC-promoter"
                     /ApEinfo_label="UbiquitinC-promoter"
                     /ApEinfo_fwdcolor="#b3b3b3"
                     /ApEinfo_revcolor="#b3b3b3"
                     /ApEinfo_graphicformat="arrow_data {{0 1 2 0 0 -1} {} 0}
                     width 5 offset 0"
     misc_feature    5652..6227
                     /locus_tag="IRES"
                     /label="IRES"
                     /ApEinfo_label="IRES"
                     /ApEinfo_fwdcolor="#b3b3b3"
                     /ApEinfo_revcolor="#b3b3b3"
                     /ApEinfo_graphicformat="arrow_data {{0 1 2 0 0 -1} {} 0}
                     width 5 offset 0"
     misc_feature    3136..3426
                     /locus_tag="Human SUMO1 no cut; ends in GG"
                     /label="Human SUMO1 no cut; ends in GG"
                     /ApEinfo_label="Human SUMO1 no cut; ends in GG"
                     /ApEinfo_fwdcolor="#ffcc66"
                     /ApEinfo_revcolor="#ffcc66"
                     /ApEinfo_graphicformat="arrow_data {{0 1 2 0 0 -1} {} 0}
                     width 5 offset 0"
     misc_feature    3073..3120
                     /locus_tag="low affinity Avitag"
                     /label="low affinity Avitag"
                     /ApEinfo_label="low affinity Avitag"
                     /ApEinfo_fwdcolor="#cccccc"
                     /ApEinfo_revcolor="#cccccc"
                     /ApEinfo_graphicformat="arrow_data {{0 1 2 0 0 -1} {} 0}
                     width 5 offset 0"
     misc_feature    2998..3066
                     /locus_tag="derived from CMV-N1 vector (shuttled
                     BioSUMO1nc from CMV-N1 into TRIPZ)"
                     /label="derived from CMV-N1 vector (shuttled BioSUMO1nc
                     from CMV-N1 into TRIPZ)"
                     /ApEinfo_label="derived from CMV-N1 vector (shuttled
                     BioSUMO1nc from CMV-N1 into TRIPZ)"
                     /ApEinfo_fwdcolor="#ccff66"
                     /ApEinfo_revcolor="#ccff66"
                     /ApEinfo_graphicformat="arrow_data {{0 1 2 0 0 -1} {} 0}
                     width 5 offset 0"
     misc_feature    6228..6830
                     /locus_tag="PURO"
                     /label="PURO"
                     /ApEinfo_label="PURO"
                     /ApEinfo_fwdcolor="#cc66ff"
                     /ApEinfo_revcolor="#cc66ff"
                     /ApEinfo_graphicformat="arrow_data {{0 1 2 0 0 -1} {} 0}
                     width 5 offset 0"
     misc_feature    2723..2991
                     /locus_tag="6x tetO + CMVmin promoter"
                     /label="6x tetO + CMVmin promoter"
                     /ApEinfo_label="6x tetO + CMVmin promoter"
                     /ApEinfo_fwdcolor="#b3b3b3"
                     /ApEinfo_revcolor="#b3b3b3"
                     /ApEinfo_graphicformat="arrow_data {{0 1 2 0 0 -1} {} 0}
                     width 5 offset 0"
     misc_feature    4889..5596
                     /locus_tag="rtTA3"
                     /label="rtTA3"
                     /ApEinfo_label="rtTA3"
                     /ApEinfo_fwdcolor="#66ccff"
                     /ApEinfo_revcolor="#66ccff"
                     /ApEinfo_graphicformat="arrow_data {{0 1 2 0 0 -1} {} 0}
                     width 5 offset 0"
     misc_feature    3312..3317
                     /locus_tag="mutated EcoR1 site"
                     /label="mutated EcoR1 site"
                     /ApEinfo_label="mutated EcoR1 site"
                     /ApEinfo_fwdcolor="#e6e6e6"
                     /ApEinfo_revcolor="#e6e6e6"
                     /ApEinfo_graphicformat="arrow_data {{0 1 2 0 0 -1} {} 0}
                     width 5 offset 0"
     misc_feature    3112..3120
                     /locus_tag="GEF"
                     /label="GEF"
                     /ApEinfo_label="GEF"
                     /ApEinfo_fwdcolor="#66ff66"
                     /ApEinfo_revcolor="#66ff66"
                     /ApEinfo_graphicformat="arrow_data {{0 1 2 0 0 -1} {} 0}
                     width 5 offset 0"
     misc_feature    3677..3696
                     /locus_tag="TRIPZ.seq.rev"
                     /label="TRIPZ.seq.rev"
                     /ApEinfo_label="TRIPZ.seq.rev"
                     /ApEinfo_fwdcolor="#ff0080"
                     /ApEinfo_revcolor="#ff0080"
                     /ApEinfo_graphicformat="arrow_data {{0 1 2 0 0 -1} {} 0}
                     width 5 offset 0"
     misc_feature    2967..2990
                     /locus_tag="tripz-fwAC"
                     /label="tripz-fwAC"
                     /ApEinfo_label="tripz-fwAC"
                     /ApEinfo_fwdcolor="#cccccc"
                     /ApEinfo_revcolor="#cccccc"
                     /ApEinfo_graphicformat="arrow_data {{0 1 2 0 0 -1} {} 0}
                     width 5 offset 0"
     misc_feature    2919..2942
                     /ApEinfo_label=PML04 = TRIPZCMVmin.for
                     /locus_tag="misc_feature"
                     /label="misc_feature"
                     /ApEinfo_label="misc_feature"
                     /ApEinfo_fwdcolor="#e6e6e6"
                     /ApEinfo_revcolor="#e6e6e6"
                     /ApEinfo_graphicformat="arrow_data {{0 1 2 0 0 -1} {} 0}
                     width 5 offset 0"
     primer_bind     complement(10396..10416)
                     /locus_tag="M13-rev"
                     /label="M13-rev"
                     /ApEinfo_label="M13-rev"
                     /ApEinfo_fwdcolor="cyan"
                     /ApEinfo_revcolor="green"
                     /ApEinfo_graphicformat="arrow_data {{0 1 2 0 0 -1} {} 0}
                     width 5 offset 0"
     rep_origin      complement(10784..11466)
                     /locus_tag="ColE1 origin"
                     /label="ColE1 origin"
                     /ApEinfo_label="ColE1 origin"
                     /ApEinfo_fwdcolor="gray50"
                     /ApEinfo_revcolor="gray50"
                     /ApEinfo_graphicformat="arrow_data {{0 1 2 0 0 -1} {} 0}
                     width 5 offset 0"
     misc_binding    complement(10422..10444)
                     /locus_tag="LacO"
                     /label="LacO"
                     /ApEinfo_label="LacO"
                     /ApEinfo_fwdcolor="cornflower blue"
                     /ApEinfo_revcolor="cornflower blue"
                     /ApEinfo_graphicformat="arrow_data {{0 1 2 0 0 -1} {} 0}
                     width 5 offset 0"
     CDS             complement(11564..12223)
                     /locus_tag="AmpR"
                     /label="AmpR"
                     /ApEinfo_label="AmpR"
                     /ApEinfo_fwdcolor="yellow"
                     /ApEinfo_revcolor="yellow"
                     /ApEinfo_graphicformat="arrow_data {{0 1 2 0 0 -1} {} 0}
                     width 5 offset 0"
     misc_feature    2725..2737
                     /locus_tag="tetO"
                     /label="tetO"
                     /ApEinfo_label="tetO"
                     /ApEinfo_fwdcolor="#ffff66"
                     /ApEinfo_revcolor="#ffff66"
                     /ApEinfo_graphicformat="arrow_data {{0 1 2 0 0 -1} {} 0}
                     width 5 offset 0"
     misc_feature    3427..3429
                     /locus_tag="STOP"
                     /label="STOP"
                     /ApEinfo_label="STOP"
                     /ApEinfo_fwdcolor="#ff6666"
                     /ApEinfo_revcolor="#ff6666"
                     /ApEinfo_graphicformat="arrow_data {{0 1 2 0 0 -1} {} 0}
                     width 5 offset 0"
     misc_feature    2760..2772
                     /locus_tag="tetO(1)"
                     /label="tetO(1)"
                     /ApEinfo_label="tetO"
                     /ApEinfo_fwdcolor="#ffff66"
                     /ApEinfo_revcolor="#ffff66"
                     /ApEinfo_graphicformat="arrow_data {{0 1 2 0 0 -1} {} 0}
                     width 5 offset 0"
     misc_feature    2796..2808
                     /locus_tag="tetO(2)"
                     /label="tetO(2)"
                     /ApEinfo_label="tetO"
                     /ApEinfo_fwdcolor="#ffff66"
                     /ApEinfo_revcolor="#ffff66"
                     /ApEinfo_graphicformat="arrow_data {{0 1 2 0 0 -1} {} 0}
                     width 5 offset 0"
     misc_feature    2832..2844
                     /locus_tag="tetO(3)"
                     /label="tetO(3)"
                     /ApEinfo_label="tetO"
                     /ApEinfo_fwdcolor="#ffff66"
                     /ApEinfo_revcolor="#ffff66"
                     /ApEinfo_graphicformat="arrow_data {{0 1 2 0 0 -1} {} 0}
                     width 5 offset 0"
     misc_feature    2867..2879
                     /locus_tag="tetO(4)"
                     /label="tetO(4)"
                     /ApEinfo_label="tetO"
                     /ApEinfo_fwdcolor="#ffff66"
                     /ApEinfo_revcolor="#ffff66"
                     /ApEinfo_graphicformat="arrow_data {{0 1 2 0 0 -1} {} 0}
                     width 5 offset 0"
     misc_feature    2903..2915
                     /locus_tag="tetO(5)"
                     /label="tetO(5)"
                     /ApEinfo_label="tetO"
                     /ApEinfo_fwdcolor="#ffff66"
                     /ApEinfo_revcolor="#ffff66"
                     /ApEinfo_graphicformat="arrow_data {{0 1 2 0 0 -1} {} 0}
                     width 5 offset 0"
     misc_feature    2076..2180
                     /locus_tag="cPPT (central polypurine tract)"
                     /label="cPPT (central polypurine tract)"
                     /ApEinfo_label="cPPT (central polypurine tract)"
                     /ApEinfo_fwdcolor="#cccccc"
                     /ApEinfo_revcolor="#cccccc"
                     /ApEinfo_graphicformat="arrow_data {{0 1 2 0 0 -1} {} 0}
                     width 5 offset 0"
     misc_feature    1303..1535
                     /locus_tag="RRE (Rev binding element)"
                     /label="RRE (Rev binding element)"
                     /ApEinfo_label="RRE (Rev binding element)"
                     /ApEinfo_fwdcolor="#cccccc"
                     /ApEinfo_revcolor="#cccccc"
                     /ApEinfo_graphicformat="arrow_data {{0 1 2 0 0 -1} {} 0}
                     width 5 offset 0"
     misc_feature    1..634
                     /locus_tag="HIV 5'LTR"
                     /label="HIV 5'LTR"
                     /ApEinfo_label="HIV 5'LTR"
                     /ApEinfo_fwdcolor="#ff0080"
                     /ApEinfo_revcolor="#ff0080"
                     /ApEinfo_graphicformat="arrow_data {{0 1 2 0 0 -1} {} 0}
                     width 5 offset 0"
     misc_feature    686..823
                     /locus_tag="PSI"
                     /label="PSI"
                     /ApEinfo_label="PSI"
                     /ApEinfo_fwdcolor="#cccccc"
                     /ApEinfo_revcolor="#cccccc"
                     /ApEinfo_graphicformat="arrow_data {{0 1 2 0 0 -1} {} 0}
                     width 5 offset 0"
     misc_feature    7641..7874
                     /locus_tag="SIN 3'LTR"
                     /label="SIN 3'LTR"
                     /ApEinfo_label="SIN 3'LTR"
                     /ApEinfo_fwdcolor="#ff0080"
                     /ApEinfo_revcolor="#ff0080"
                     /ApEinfo_graphicformat="arrow_data {{0 1 2 0 0 -1} {} 0}
                     width 5 offset 0"
     misc_feature    3121..3129
                     /locus_tag="GSG linker"
                     /label="GSG linker"
                     /ApEinfo_label="GSG linker"
                     /ApEinfo_fwdcolor="#ffff66"
                     /ApEinfo_revcolor="#ffff66"
                     /ApEinfo_graphicformat="arrow_data {{0 1 2 0 0 -1} {} 0}
                     width 5 offset 0"
     misc_feature    2670..2698
                     /locus_tag="3606"
                     /label="3606"
                     /ApEinfo_label="3606"
                     /ApEinfo_fwdcolor="#e6e6e6"
                     /ApEinfo_revcolor="green"
                     /ApEinfo_graphicformat="arrow_data {{0 1 2 0 0 -1} {} 0}
                     width 5 offset 0"
     misc_feature    3677..3696
                     /locus_tag="oligo 3607 TRIPZseqv2.rev"
                     /label="oligo 3607 TRIPZseqv2.rev"
                     /ApEinfo_label="oligo 3607 TRIPZseqv2.rev"
                     /ApEinfo_fwdcolor="#e6e6e6"
                     /ApEinfo_revcolor="#e6e6e6"
                     /ApEinfo_graphicformat="arrow_data {{0 1 2 0 0 -1} {} 0}
                     width 5 offset 0"
     misc_feature    3415..3417
                     /locus_tag="Q94P"
                     /label="Q94P"
                     /ApEinfo_label="Q94P"
                     /ApEinfo_fwdcolor="#ff6666"
                     /ApEinfo_revcolor="#ff6666"
                     /ApEinfo_graphicformat="arrow_data {{0 1 2 0 0 -1} {} 0}
                     width 5 offset 0"
ORIGIN
        1 tggaagggct aattcactcc caaagaagac aagatatcct tgatctgtgg atctaccaca
       61 cacaaggcta cttccctgat tagcagaact acacaccagg gccaggggtc agatatccac
      121 tgacctttgg atggtgctac aagctagtac cagttgagcc agataaggta gaagaggcca
      181 ataaaggaga gaacaccagc ttgttacacc ctgtgagcct gcatgggatg gatgacccgg
      241 agagagaagt gttagagtgg aggtttgaca gccgcctagc atttcatcac gtggcccgag
      301 agctgcatcc ggagtacttc aagaactgct gatatcgagc ttgctacaag ggactttccg
      361 ctggggactt tccagggagg cgtggcctgg gcgggactgg ggagtggcga gccctcagat
      421 cctgcatata agcagctgct ttttgcctgt actgggtctc tctggttaga ccagatctga
      481 gcctgggagc tctctggcta actagggaac ccactgctta agcctcaata aagcttgcct
      541 tgagtgcttc aagtagtgtg tgcccgtctg ttgtgtgact ctggtaacta gagatccctc
      601 agaccctttt agtcagtgtg gaaaatctct agcagtggcg cccgaacagg gacttgaaag
      661 cgaaagggaa accagaggag ctctctcgac gcaggactcg gcttgctgaa gcgcgcacgg
      721 caagaggcga ggggcggcga ctggtgagta cgccaaaaat tttgactagc ggaggctaga
      781 aggagagaga tgggtgcgag agcgtcagta ttaagcgggg gagaattaga tcgcgatggg
      841 aaaaaattcg gttaaggcca gggggaaaga aaaaatataa attaaaacat atagtatggg
      901 caagcaggga gctagaacga ttcgcagtta atcctggcct gttagaaaca tcagaaggct
      961 gtagacaaat actgggacag ctacaaccat cccttcagac aggatcagaa gaacttagat
     1021 cattatataa tacagtagca accctctatt gtgtgcatca aaggatagag ataaaagaca
     1081 ccaaggaagc tttagacaag atagaggaag agcaaaacaa aagtaagacc accgcacagc
     1141 aagcggccgg ccgctgatct tcagacctgg aggaggagat atgagggaca attggagaag
     1201 tgaattatat aaatataaag tagtaaaaat tgaaccatta ggagtagcac ccaccaaggc
     1261 aaagagaaga gtggtgcaga gagaaaaaag agcagtggga ataggagctt tgttccttgg
     1321 gttcttggga gcagcaggaa gcactatggg cgcagcgtca atgacgctga cggtacaggc
     1381 cagacaatta ttgtctggta tagtgcagca gcagaacaat ttgctgaggg ctattgaggc
     1441 gcaacagcat ctgttgcaac tcacagtctg gggcatcaag cagctccagg caagaatcct
     1501 ggctgtggaa agatacctaa aggatcaaca gctcctgggg atttggggtt gctctggaaa
     1561 actcatttgc accactgctg tgccttggaa tgctagttgg agtaataaat ctctggaaca
     1621 gatttggaat cacacgacct ggatggagtg ggacagagaa attaacaatt acacaagctt
     1681 aatacactcc ttaattgaag aatcgcaaaa ccagcaagaa aagaatgaac aagaattatt
     1741 ggaattagat aaatgggcaa gtttgtggaa ttggtttaac ataacaaatt ggctgtggta
     1801 tataaaatta ttcataatga tagtaggagg cttggtaggt ttaagaatag tttttgctgt
     1861 actttctata gtgaatagag ttaggcaggg atattcacca ttatcgtttc agacccacct
     1921 cccaaccccg aggggacccg acaggcccga aggaatagaa gaagaaggtg gagagagaga
     1981 cagagacaga tccattcgat tagtgaacgg atcggcactg cgtgcgccaa ttctgcagac
     2041 aaatggcagt attcatccac aattttaaaa gaaaaggggg gattgggggg tacagtgcag
     2101 gggaaagaat agtagacata atagcaacag acatacaaac taaagaatta caaaaacaaa
     2161 ttacaaaaat tcaaaatttt cgggtttatt acagggacag cagagatcca gtttggttag
     2221 taccgggccc gctctagtcc ggaatcagtc ctgctcctcg gccacgaagt gcacgcagtt
     2281 gccggccggg tcgcgcaggg cgaactcccg cccccacggc tgctcgccga tctcggtcat
     2341 ggccggcccg gaggcgtccc ggaagttcgt ggacacgacc tccgaccact cggcgtacag
     2401 ctcgtccagg ccgcgcaccc acacccaggc cagggtgttg tccggcacca cctggtcctg
     2461 gaccgcgctg atgaacaggg tcacgtcgtc ccggaccaca ccggcgaagt cgtcctccac
     2521 gaagtcccgg gagaacccga gccggtcggt ccagaactcg accgctccgg cgacgtcgcg
     2581 cgcggtgagc accggaacgg cactggtcaa cttggccatg gtggccctcc tatagtgagt
     2641 cgtattatac tatgccgata tactatgccg atgattaatt gtcaacacgt gctgcaggtc
     2701 cgaggttcta gacgagttta cTCCCTATCA GTGATAGAGA acgatgtcga gtttacTCCC
     2761 TATCAGTGAT AGAGAacgta tgtcgagttt acTCCCTATC AGTGATAGAG Aacgtatgtc
     2821 gagtttacTC CCTATCAGTG ATAGAGAacg tatgtcgagt ttaTCCCTAT CAGTGATAGA
     2881 GAacgtatgt cgagtttacT CCCTATCAGT GATAGAGAac gtatgtcgag gtaggcgtgt
     2941 acggtgggag gcctatataa gcagagctcg tttagtgaac cgtcagatcg caccggtgct
     3001 ggtttagtga accgtcagat ccgctagcgc taccggactc agatctcgag ctcaagcttc
     3061 gaattcgcca ccATGGGTTT GAATGACATA TTTGAAGCCC AGAAGATCGA GGGTGAGTTC
     3121 ggcagcggcg aattcATGTC TGACCAGGAG GCAAAACCTT CAACTGAGGA CTTGGGGGAT
     3181 AAGAAGGAAG GTGAATATAT TAAACTCAAA GTCATTGGAC AGGATAGCAG TGAGATTCAC
     3241 TTCAAAGTGA AAATGACAAC ACATCTCAAG AAACTCAAAG AATCATACTG TCAAAGACAG
     3301 GGTGTTCCAA TGAATAGCCT CAGGTTTCTC TTTGAGGGTC AGAGAATTGC TGATAATCAT
     3361 ACTCCAAAAG AACTGGGAAT GGAGGAAGAA GATGTGATTG AAGTTTATCA GGAACCTACG
     3421 GGTGGTtaag cggccgcgac tctagatcat aatcagccat accacatttg tagaggtttt
     3481 acttgcttta aaaaacctcc cacacctccc cctgaacctg aaacataaaa tgaatgcaat
     3541 tgttgttgtt aacttgttta ttgcagctta taatggttac aaataaagca atagcatcac
     3601 aaatttcaca aataaagcac gcgtggcctc cgcgccgggt tttggcgcct cccgcgggcg
     3661 cccccctcct cacggcgagc gctgccacgt cagacgaagg gcgcagcgag cgtcctgatc
     3721 cttccgcccg gacgctcagg acagcggccc gctgctcata agactcggcc ttagaacccc
     3781 agtatcagca gaaggacatt ttaggacggg acttgggtga ctctagggca ctggttttct
     3841 ttccagagag cggaacaggc gaggaaaagt agtcccttct cggcgattct gcggagggat
     3901 ctccgtgggg cggtgaacgc cgatgattat ataaggacgc gccgggtgtg gcacagctag
     3961 ttccgtcgca gccgggattt gggtcgcggt tcttgtttgt ggatcgctgt gatcgtcact
     4021 tggtgagtag cgggctgctg ggctggccgg ggctttcgtg gccgccgggc cgctcggtgg
     4081 gacggaagcg tgtggagaga ccgccaaggg ctgtagtctg ggtccgcgag caaggttgcc
     4141 ctgaactggg ggttgggggg agcgcagcaa aatggcggct gttcccgagt cttgaatgga
     4201 agacgcttgt gaggcgggct gtgaggtcgt tgaaacaagg tggggggcat ggtgggcggc
     4261 aagaacccaa ggtcttgagg ccttcgctaa tgcgggaaag ctcttattcg ggtgagatgg
     4321 gctggggcac catctgggga ccctgacgtg aagtttgtca ctgactggag aactcggttt
     4381 gtcgtctgtt gcgggggcgg cagttatggc ggtgccgttg ggcagtgcac ccgtaccttt
     4441 gggagcgcgc gccctcgtcg tgtcgtgacg tcacccgttc tgttggctta taatgcaggg
     4501 tggggccacc tgccggtagg tgtgcggtag gcttttctcc gtcgcaggac gcagggttcg
     4561 ggcctagggt aggctctcct gaatcgacag gcgccggacc tctggtgagg ggagggataa
     4621 gtgaggcgtc agtttctttg gtcggtttta tgtacctatc ttcttaagta gctgaagctc
     4681 cggttttgaa ctatgcgctc ggggttggcg agtgtgtttt gtgaagtttt ttaggcacct
     4741 tttgaaatgt aatcatttgg gtcaatatgt aattttcagt gttagactag taaattgtcc
     4801 gctaaattct ggccgttttt ggcttttttg ttagacgcta gcggatccat aacttcgtat
     4861 agtatacatt atacgaagtt atgccaccAT GTCTAGGCTG GACAAGAGCA AAGTCATAAA
     4921 CGGAGCTCTG GAATTACTCA ATGGTGTCGG TATCGAAGGC CTGACGACAA GGAAACTCGC
     4981 TCAAAAGCTG GGAGTTGAGC AGCCTACCCT GTACTGGCAC GTGAAGAACA AGCGGGCCCT
     5041 GCTCGATGCC CTGCCAATCG AGATGCTGGA CAGGCATCAT ACCCACTTCT GCCCCCTGGA
     5101 AGGCGAGTCA TGGCAAGACT TTCTGCGGAA CAACGCCAAG TCATACCGCT GTGCTCTCCT
     5161 CTCACATCGC GACGGGGCTA AAGTGCATCT CGGCACCCGC CCAACAGAGA AACAGTACGA
     5221 AACCCTGGAA AATCAGCTCG CGTTCCTGTG TCAGCAAGGC TTCTCCCTGG AGAACGCACT
     5281 GTACGCTCTG TCCGCCGTGG GCCACTTTAC ACTGGGCTGC GTATTGGAGG AACAGGAGCA
     5341 TCAAGTAGCA AAAGAGGAAA GAGAGACACC TACCACCGAT TCTATGCCCC CACTTCTGAG
     5401 ACAAGCAATT GAGCTGTTCG ACCGGCAGGG AGCCGAACCT GCCTTCCTTT TCGGCCTGGA
     5461 ACTAATCATA TGTGGCCTGG AGAAACAGCT AAAGTGCGAA AGCGGCGGGC CGACCGACGC
     5521 CCTTGACGAT TTTGACTTAG ACATGCTCCC AGCCGATGCC CTTGACGATT TTGACCTTGA
     5581 CATGCTCCCC GGGTAAataa cttcgtatag tatacattat acgaagttat ggatccgcgg
     5641 ccgcaaattc cgcccctctc cctccccccc ccctaacgtt actggccgaa gccgcttgga
     5701 ataaggccgg tgtgcgtttg tctatatgtt attttccacc atattgccgt cttttggcaa
     5761 tgtgagggcc cggaaacctg gccctgtctt cttgacgagc attcctaggg gtctttcccc
     5821 tctcgccaaa ggaatgcaag gtctgttgaa tgtcgtgaag gaagcagttc ctctggaagc
     5881 ttcttgaaga caaacaacgt ctgtagcgac cctttgcagg cagcggaacc ccccacctgg
     5941 cgacaggtgc ctctgcggcc aaaagccacg tgtataagat acacctgcaa aggcggcaca
     6001 accccagtgc cacgttgtga gttggatagt tgtggaaaga gtcaaatggc tctcctcaag
     6061 cgtattcaac aaggggctga aggatgccca gaaggtaccc cattgtatgg gatctgatct
     6121 ggggcctcgg tgcacatgct ttacatgtgt ttagtcgagg ttaaaaaaac gtctaggccc
     6181 cccgaaccac ggggacgtgg ttttcctttg aaaaacacga taataccATG GCCACCGAGT
     6241 ACAAGCCCAC GGTGCGCCTC GCCACCCGCG ACGACGTCCC CCGGGCCGTA CGCACCCTCG
     6301 CCGCCGCGTT CGCCGACTAC CCCGCCACGC GCCACACCGT CGACCCGGAC CGCCACATCG
     6361 AGCGGGTCAC CGAGCTGCAA GAACTCTTCC TCACGCGCGT CGGGCTCGAC ATCGGCAAGG
     6421 TGTGGGTCGC GGACGACGGC GCCGCGGTGG CGGTCTGGAC CACGCCGGAG AGCGTCGAAG
     6481 CGGGGGCGGT GTTCGCCGAG ATCGGCTCGC GCATGGCCGA GTTGAGCGGT TCCCGGCTGG
     6541 CCGCGCAGCA ACAGATGGAA GGCCTCCTGG CGCCGCACCG GCCCAAGGAG CCCGCGTGGT
     6601 TCCTGGCCAC CGTCGGCGTC TCGCCCGACC ACCAGGGCAA GGGTCTGGGC AGCGCCGTCG
     6661 TGCTCCCCGG AGTGGAGGCG GCCGAGCGCG CTGGGGTGCC CGCCTTCCTG GAGACCTCCG
     6721 CGCCCCGCAA CCTCCCCTTC TACGAGCGGC TCGGCTTCAC CGTCACCGCC GACGTCGAGG
     6781 TGCCCGAAGG ACCGCGCACC TGGTGCATGA CCCGCAAGCC CGGTGCCTGA gttcgcgtct
     6841 ggaacaatca acctctggat tacaaaattt gtgaaagatt gactggtatt cttaactatg
     6901 ttgctccttt tacgctatgt ggatacgctg ctttaatgcc tttgtatcat gctattgctt
     6961 cccgtatggc tttcattttc tcctccttgt ataaatcctg gttgctgtct ctttatgagg
     7021 agttgtggcc cgttgtcagg caacgtggcg tggtgtgcac tgtgtttgct gacgcaaccc
     7081 ccactggttg gggcattgcc accacctgtc agctcctttc cgggactttc gctttccccc
     7141 tccctattgc cacggcggaa ctcatcgccg cctgccttgc ccgctgctgg acaggggctc
     7201 ggctgttggg cactgacaat tccgtggtgt tgtcggggaa gctgacgtcc tttccatggc
     7261 tgctcgcctg tgttgccacc tggattctgc gcgggacgtc cttctgctac gtcccttcgg
     7321 ccctcaatcc agcggacctt ccttcccgcg gcctgctgcc ggctctgcgg cctcttccgc
     7381 gtcttcgcct tcgccctcag acgagtcgga tctccctttg ggccgcctcc ccgcctggaa
     7441 ttaattctgc agtcgagacc tagaaaaaca tggagcaatc acaagtagca atacagcagc
     7501 taccaatgct gattgtgcct ggctagaagc acaagaggag gaggaggtgg gttttccagt
     7561 cacacctcag gtacctttaa gaccaatgac ttacaaggca gctgtagatc ttagccactt
     7621 tttaaaagaa aagaggggac TGGAAGGGCT AATTCACTCC CAACGAAGAC AAGATCTGCT
     7681 TTTTGCTTGT ACTGGGTCTC TCTGGTTAGA CCAGATCTGA GCCTGGGAGC TCTCTGGCTA
     7741 ACTAGGGAAC CCACTGCTTA AGCCTCAATA AAGCTTGCCT TGAGTGCTTC AAGTAGTGTG
     7801 TGCCCGTCTG TTGTGTGACT CTGGTAACTA GAGATCCCTC AGACCCTTTT AGTCAGTGTG
     7861 GAAAATCTCT AGCAGtagta gttcatgtca tcttattatt cagtatttat aacttgcaaa
     7921 gaaatgaata tcagagagtg agaggccttg acattgttta aacccgctga tcagcctcga
     7981 ctgtgccttc tagttgccag ccatctgttg tttgcccctc ccccgtgcct tccttgaccc
     8041 tggaaggtgc cactcccact gtcctttcct aataaaatga ggaaattgca tcgcattgtc
     8101 tgagtaggtg tcattctatt ctggggggtg gggtggggca ggacagcaag ggggaggatt
     8161 gggaagacaa tagcaggcat gctggggatg cggtgggctc tatggcttct gaggcggaaa
     8221 gaaccagctg gggctctagg gggtatcccc nnnnnnnnnn nnnnnnnnnn nnnnnnnnnn
     8281 nnnnnnnnnn nnnnnnnnnn nnnnnnnnnn nnnnnnnnnn nnnnnnnnnn nnnnnnnnnn
     8341 nnnnnnnnnn nnnnnnnnnn nnnnnnnnnn nnnncnnnnn nnnnnnnnnn nnnnnnnnnn
     8401 nnnnnnnnnn nnnnnnnnnn nnnnnnnnnn nnnnnnnnnn nnnnnnnnnn nnnnnnnnnn
     8461 nnnnnnannn nnnnnnnnnn nnnnnnnnnn nnnnnnnnnn nnnnnnnnnn nnnnnncctt
     8521 tgacgttgga gtccacgttc tttnnnnnnn nnnnnnnnnn nnnnnnnnnn nnnnnnnnnn
     8581 accctatctc ggtctattct tttgatttat aagggatttt gccgatttcg gcctattggt
     8641 taaaaaatga gctgatttaa caaaaattta acgcgaatta attctgtgga atgtgtgtca
     8701 gttagggtgt ggaaagtccc caggctcccc agcaggcaga agtatgcaaa gcatgcatct
     8761 caattagtca gcaaccaggt gtggaaagtc cccaggctcc ccagcaggca gaagtatgca
     8821 aagcatgcat ctcaattagt cagcaaccat agtcccgccc ctaactccgc ccatcccgcc
     8881 cctaactccg cccagttccg cccattctcc gccccatggc tgactaattt tttttattta
     8941 tgcagaggcc gaggccgcct ctgcctctga gctattccag aagtagtgag gaggcttttt
     9001 tggaggccta ggcttttgca aaaagctccc gggagcttgt atatccattt tcggatctga
     9061 tcagcacgtg atgaaaaagc ctgaactcac cgcgacgtct gtcgagaagt ttctgatcga
     9121 aaagttcgac agcgtctccg acctgatgca gctctcggag ggcgaagaat ctcgtgcttt
     9181 cagcttcgat gtaggagggc gtggatatgt cctgcgggta aatagctgcg ccgatggttt
     9241 ctacaaagat cgttatgttt atcggcactt tgcatcggcc gcgctcccga ttccggaagt
     9301 gcttgacatt ggggaattaa ttcagcgaga gcctgaccta ttgcatctcc cgccgtgcac
     9361 agggtgtcac gttgcaagac ctgcctgaaa ccgaactgcc cgctgttctg cagccggtcg
     9421 cggaggccat ggatgcgatc gctgcggccg atcttagcca gacgagcggg ttcggcccat
     9481 tcggaccgca aggaatcggt caatacacta catggcgtga tttcatatgc gcgattgctg
     9541 atccccatgt gtatcactgg caaactgtga tggacgacac cgtcagtgcg tccgtcgcgc
     9601 aggctctcga tgagctgatg ctttgggccg aggactgccc cgaagtccgg cacctcgtgc
     9661 acgcggattt cggctccaac aatgtcctga cggacaatgg ccgcataaca gcggtcattg
     9721 actggagcga ggcgatgttc ggggattccc aatacgaggt cgccaacatc ttcttctgga
     9781 ggccgtggtt ggcttgtatg gagcagcaga cgcgctactt cgagcggagg catccggagc
     9841 ttgcaggatc gccgcggctc cgggcgtata tgctccgcat tggtcttgac caactctatc
     9901 agagcttggt tgacggcaat ttcgatgatg cagcttgggc gcagggtcga tgcgacgcaa
     9961 tcgtccgatc cggagccggg actgtcgggc gtacacaaat cgcccgcaga agcgcggccg
    10021 tctggaccga tggctgtgta gaagtactcg ccgatagtgg aaaccgacgc cccagcactc
    10081 gtccgagggc aaaggaatag cacgtgctac gagatttcga ttccaccgcc gccttctatg
    10141 aaaggttggg cttcggaatc gttttccggg acgccggctg gatgatcctc cagcgcgggg
    10201 atctcatgct ggagttcttc gcccacccca acttgtttat tgcagcttat aatggttaca
    10261 aataaagcaa tagcatcaca aatttcacaa ataaagcatt tttttcactg cattctagtt
    10321 gtggtttgtc caaactcatc aatgtatctt atcatgtctg tataccgtcg acctctagct
    10381 agagcttggc gtaatcatgg tcatagctgt ttcctgtgtg aaattgttat ccgctcacaa
    10441 ttccacacaa catacgagcc ggaagcataa agtgtaaagc ctggggtgcc taatgagtga
    10501 gctaactcac attaattgcg ttgcgctcac tgcccgcttt ccagtcggga aacctgtcgt
    10561 gccagctgca ttaatgaatc ggccaacgcg cggggagagg cggtttgcgt attgggcgct
    10621 cttccgcttc ctcgctcact gactcgctgc gctcggtcgt tcggctgcgg cgagcggtat
    10681 cagctcactc aaaggcggta atacggttat ccacagaatc aggggataac gcaggaaaga
    10741 acatgtgagc aaaaggccag caaaaggcca ggaaccgtaa aaaggccgcg ttgctggcgt
    10801 ttttccatag gctccgcccc cctgacgagc atcacaaaaa tcgacgctca agtcagaggt
    10861 ggcgaaaccc gacaggacta taaagatacc aggcgtttcc ccctggaagc tccctcgtgc
    10921 gctctcctgt tccgaccctg ccgcttaccg gatacctgtc cgcctttctc ccttcgggaa
    10981 gcgtggcgct ttctcatagc tcacgctgta ggtatctcag ttcggtgtag gtcgttcgct
    11041 ccaagctggg ctgtgtgcac gaaccccccg ttcagcccga ccgctgcgcc ttatccggta
    11101 actatcgtct tgagtccaac ccggtaagac acgacttatc gccactggca gcagccactg
    11161 gtaacaggat tagcagagcg aggtatgtag gcggtgctac agagttcttg aagtggtggc
    11221 ctaactacgg ctacactaga agaacagtat ttggtatctg cgctctgctg aagccagtta
    11281 ccttcggaaa aagagttggt agctcttgat ccggcaaaca aaccaccgct ggtagcggtg
    11341 gtttttttgt ttgcaagcag cagattacgc gcagaaaaaa aggatctcaa gaagatcctt
    11401 tgatcttttc tacggggtct gacgctcagt ggaacgaaaa ctcacgttaa gggattttgg
    11461 tcatgagatt atcaaaaagg atcttcacct agatcctttt aaattaaaaa tgaagtttta
    11521 aatcaatcta aagtatatat gagtaaactt ggtctgacag ttaccaatgc ttaatcagtg
    11581 aggcacctat ctcagcgatc tgtctatttc gttcatccat agttgcctga ctccccgtcg
    11641 tgtagataac tacgatacgg gagggcttac catctggccc cagtgctgca atgataccgc
    11701 gagacccacg ctcaccggct ccagatttat cagcaataaa ccagccagcc ggaagggccg
    11761 agcgcagaag tggtcctgca actttatccg cctccatcca gtctattaat tgttgccggg
    11821 aagctagagt aagtagttcg ccagttaata gtttgcgcaa cgttgttgcc attgctacag
    11881 gcatcgtggt gtcacgctcg tcgtttggta tggcttcatt cagctccggt tcccaacgat
    11941 caaggcgagt tacatgatcc cccatgttgt gcaaaaaagc ggttagctcc ttcggtcctc
    12001 cgatcgttgt cagaagtaag ttggccgcag tgttatcact catggttatg gcagcactgc
    12061 ataattctct tactgtcatg ccatccgtaa gatgcttttc tgtgactggt gagtactcaa
    12121 ccaagtcatt ctgagaatag tgtatgcggc gaccgagttg ctcttgcccg gcgtcaatac
    12181 gggataatac cgcgccacat agcagaactt taaaagtgct catcattgga aaacgttctt
    12241 cggggcgaaa actctcaagg atcttaccgc tgttgagatc cagttcgatg taacccactc
    12301 gtgcacccaa ctgatcttca gcatctttta ctttcaccag cgtttctggg tgagcaaaaa
    12361 caggaaggca aaatgccgca aaaaagggaa taagggcgac acggaaatgt tgaatactca
    12421 tactcttcct ttttcaatat tattgaagca tttatcaggg ttattgtctc atgagcggat
    12481 acatatttga atgtatttag aaaaataaac aaataggggt tccgcgcaca tttccccgaa
    12541 aagtgccacc tgacgtcgac ggatcgggag atcaacttgt ttattgcagc ttataatggt
    12601 tacaaataaa gcaatagcat cacaaatttc acaaataaag catttttttc actgcattct
    12661 agttgtggtt tgtccaaact catcaatgta tcttatcatg tctggatcaa ctggataact
    12721 caagctaacc aaaatcatcc caaacttccc accccatacc ctattaccac tgccaattac
    12781 ctgtggtttc atttactcta aacctgtgat tcctctgaat tattttcatt ttaaagaaat
    12841 tgtatttgtt aaatatgtac tacaaactta gtagt  
//
