# Supplementary material for: BioE3 identifies specific substrates of ubiquitin E3 ligases
Source: Nat Commun. 2023 Nov 23;14:7656. doi: 10.1038/s41467-023-43326-8 (PMC10667490; doi:10.1038/s41467-023-43326-8)
Supplement: Supplementary file 15 — Source Data [file 41467_2023_43326_MOESM15_ESM.zip › Source_Data_File/Representative_constructs/TRIPZ.bioGEF_SUMO2nc_puro.ape]

LOCUS       TRIPZ_bioGEF_SUM       12863 bp ds-DNA     linear       25-APR-2023
DEFINITION  
ACCESSION   
VERSION     
SOURCE      
  ORGANISM  
COMMENT     Based on TRIPZ:
            https://horizondiscovery.com/en/gene-modulation/knockdown/shrna/pro
            ducts/tripz-inducible-lentiviral-shrna#supporting-data
COMMENT     ApEinfo:methylated:1
FEATURES             Location/Qualifiers
     misc_feature    3613..4833
                     /locus_tag="UbiquitinC-promoter"
                     /label="UbiquitinC-promoter"
                     /ApEinfo_label="UbiquitinC-promoter"
                     /ApEinfo_fwdcolor="#b3b3b3"
                     /ApEinfo_revcolor="#b3b3b3"
                     /ApEinfo_graphicformat="arrow_data {{0 1 2 0 0 -1} {} 0}
                     width 5 offset 0"
     misc_feature    5640..6215
                     /locus_tag="IRES"
                     /label="IRES"
                     /ApEinfo_label="IRES"
                     /ApEinfo_fwdcolor="#b3b3b3"
                     /ApEinfo_revcolor="#b3b3b3"
                     /ApEinfo_graphicformat="arrow_data {{0 1 2 0 0 -1} {} 0}
                     width 5 offset 0"
     misc_feature    3136..3414
                     /locus_tag="HsSUMO2"
                     /label="HsSUMO2"
                     /ApEinfo_label="HsSUMO2"
                     /ApEinfo_fwdcolor="cyan"
                     /ApEinfo_revcolor="cyan"
                     /ApEinfo_graphicformat="arrow_data {{0 1 2 0 0 -1} {} 0}
                     width 5 offset 0"
     misc_feature    3073..3120
                     /locus_tag="low affinity Avitag"
                     /label="low affinity Avitag"
                     /ApEinfo_label="low affinity Avitag"
                     /ApEinfo_fwdcolor="#cccccc"
                     /ApEinfo_revcolor="#cccccc"
                     /ApEinfo_graphicformat="arrow_data {{0 1 2 0 0 -1} {} 0}
                     width 5 offset 0"
     misc_feature    2998..3066
                     /locus_tag="derived from CMV-N1 vector (shuttled
                     BioSUMO1nc from CMV-N1 into TRIPZ)"
                     /label="derived from CMV-N1 vector (shuttled BioSUMO1nc
                     from CMV-N1 into TRIPZ)"
                     /ApEinfo_label="derived from CMV-N1 vector (shuttled
                     BioSUMO1nc from CMV-N1 into TRIPZ)"
                     /ApEinfo_fwdcolor="#ccff66"
                     /ApEinfo_revcolor="#ccff66"
                     /ApEinfo_graphicformat="arrow_data {{0 1 2 0 0 -1} {} 0}
                     width 5 offset 0"
     misc_feature    6216..6818
                     /locus_tag="PURO"
                     /label="PURO"
                     /ApEinfo_label="PURO"
                     /ApEinfo_fwdcolor="#cc66ff"
                     /ApEinfo_revcolor="#cc66ff"
                     /ApEinfo_graphicformat="arrow_data {{0 1 2 0 0 -1} {} 0}
                     width 5 offset 0"
     misc_feature    2723..2991
                     /locus_tag="6x tetO + CMVmin promoter"
                     /label="6x tetO + CMVmin promoter"
                     /ApEinfo_label="6x tetO + CMVmin promoter"
                     /ApEinfo_fwdcolor="#b3b3b3"
                     /ApEinfo_revcolor="#b3b3b3"
                     /ApEinfo_graphicformat="arrow_data {{0 1 2 0 0 -1} {} 0}
                     width 5 offset 0"
     misc_feature    4877..5584
                     /locus_tag="rtTA3"
                     /label="rtTA3"
                     /ApEinfo_label="rtTA3"
                     /ApEinfo_fwdcolor="#66ccff"
                     /ApEinfo_revcolor="#66ccff"
                     /ApEinfo_graphicformat="arrow_data {{0 1 2 0 0 -1} {} 0}
                     width 5 offset 0"
     misc_feature    3112..3120
                     /locus_tag="GEF"
                     /label="GEF"
                     /ApEinfo_label="GEF"
                     /ApEinfo_fwdcolor="#66ff66"
                     /ApEinfo_revcolor="#66ff66"
                     /ApEinfo_graphicformat="arrow_data {{0 1 2 0 0 -1} {} 0}
                     width 5 offset 0"
     misc_feature    3665..3684
                     /locus_tag="TRIPZ.seq.rev"
                     /label="TRIPZ.seq.rev"
                     /ApEinfo_label="TRIPZ.seq.rev"
                     /ApEinfo_fwdcolor="#ff0080"
                     /ApEinfo_revcolor="#ff0080"
                     /ApEinfo_graphicformat="arrow_data {{0 1 2 0 0 -1} {} 0}
                     width 5 offset 0"
     misc_feature    2967..2990
                     /locus_tag="tripz-fwAC"
                     /label="tripz-fwAC"
                     /ApEinfo_label="tripz-fwAC"
                     /ApEinfo_fwdcolor="#cccccc"
                     /ApEinfo_revcolor="#cccccc"
                     /ApEinfo_graphicformat="arrow_data {{0 1 2 0 0 -1} {} 0}
                     width 5 offset 0"
     misc_feature    2919..2942
                     /ApEinfo_label=PML04 = TRIPZCMVmin.for
                     /locus_tag="misc_feature"
                     /label="misc_feature"
                     /ApEinfo_label="misc_feature"
                     /ApEinfo_fwdcolor="#e6e6e6"
                     /ApEinfo_revcolor="#e6e6e6"
                     /ApEinfo_graphicformat="arrow_data {{0 1 2 0 0 -1} {} 0}
                     width 5 offset 0"
     primer_bind     complement(10384..10404)
                     /locus_tag="M13-rev"
                     /label="M13-rev"
                     /ApEinfo_label="M13-rev"
                     /ApEinfo_fwdcolor="cyan"
                     /ApEinfo_revcolor="green"
                     /ApEinfo_graphicformat="arrow_data {{0 1 2 0 0 -1} {} 0}
                     width 5 offset 0"
     rep_origin      complement(10772..11454)
                     /locus_tag="ColE1 origin"
                     /label="ColE1 origin"
                     /ApEinfo_label="ColE1 origin"
                     /ApEinfo_fwdcolor="gray50"
                     /ApEinfo_revcolor="gray50"
                     /ApEinfo_graphicformat="arrow_data {{0 1 2 0 0 -1} {} 0}
                     width 5 offset 0"
     misc_binding    complement(10410..10432)
                     /locus_tag="LacO"
                     /label="LacO"
                     /ApEinfo_label="LacO"
                     /ApEinfo_fwdcolor="cornflower blue"
                     /ApEinfo_revcolor="cornflower blue"
                     /ApEinfo_graphicformat="arrow_data {{0 1 2 0 0 -1} {} 0}
                     width 5 offset 0"
     CDS             complement(11552..12211)
                     /locus_tag="AmpR"
                     /label="AmpR"
                     /ApEinfo_label="AmpR"
                     /ApEinfo_fwdcolor="yellow"
                     /ApEinfo_revcolor="yellow"
                     /ApEinfo_graphicformat="arrow_data {{0 1 2 0 0 -1} {} 0}
                     width 5 offset 0"
     misc_feature    2725..2737
                     /locus_tag="tetO"
                     /label="tetO"
                     /ApEinfo_label="tetO"
                     /ApEinfo_fwdcolor="#ffff66"
                     /ApEinfo_revcolor="#ffff66"
                     /ApEinfo_graphicformat="arrow_data {{0 1 2 0 0 -1} {} 0}
                     width 5 offset 0"
     misc_feature    2760..2772
                     /locus_tag="tetO(1)"
                     /label="tetO(1)"
                     /ApEinfo_label="tetO"
                     /ApEinfo_fwdcolor="#ffff66"
                     /ApEinfo_revcolor="#ffff66"
                     /ApEinfo_graphicformat="arrow_data {{0 1 2 0 0 -1} {} 0}
                     width 5 offset 0"
     misc_feature    2796..2808
                     /locus_tag="tetO(2)"
                     /label="tetO(2)"
                     /ApEinfo_label="tetO"
                     /ApEinfo_fwdcolor="#ffff66"
                     /ApEinfo_revcolor="#ffff66"
                     /ApEinfo_graphicformat="arrow_data {{0 1 2 0 0 -1} {} 0}
                     width 5 offset 0"
     misc_feature    2832..2844
                     /locus_tag="tetO(3)"
                     /label="tetO(3)"
                     /ApEinfo_label="tetO"
                     /ApEinfo_fwdcolor="#ffff66"
                     /ApEinfo_revcolor="#ffff66"
                     /ApEinfo_graphicformat="arrow_data {{0 1 2 0 0 -1} {} 0}
                     width 5 offset 0"
     misc_feature    2867..2879
                     /locus_tag="tetO(4)"
                     /label="tetO(4)"
                     /ApEinfo_label="tetO"
                     /ApEinfo_fwdcolor="#ffff66"
                     /ApEinfo_revcolor="#ffff66"
                     /ApEinfo_graphicformat="arrow_data {{0 1 2 0 0 -1} {} 0}
                     width 5 offset 0"
     misc_feature    2903..2915
                     /locus_tag="tetO(5)"
                     /label="tetO(5)"
                     /ApEinfo_label="tetO"
                     /ApEinfo_fwdcolor="#ffff66"
                     /ApEinfo_revcolor="#ffff66"
                     /ApEinfo_graphicformat="arrow_data {{0 1 2 0 0 -1} {} 0}
                     width 5 offset 0"
     misc_feature    2076..2180
                     /locus_tag="cPPT (central polypurine tract)"
                     /label="cPPT (central polypurine tract)"
                     /ApEinfo_label="cPPT (central polypurine tract)"
                     /ApEinfo_fwdcolor="#cccccc"
                     /ApEinfo_revcolor="#cccccc"
                     /ApEinfo_graphicformat="arrow_data {{0 1 2 0 0 -1} {} 0}
                     width 5 offset 0"
     misc_feature    1303..1535
                     /locus_tag="RRE (Rev binding element)"
                     /label="RRE (Rev binding element)"
                     /ApEinfo_label="RRE (Rev binding element)"
                     /ApEinfo_fwdcolor="#cccccc"
                     /ApEinfo_revcolor="#cccccc"
                     /ApEinfo_graphicformat="arrow_data {{0 1 2 0 0 -1} {} 0}
                     width 5 offset 0"
     misc_feature    1..634
                     /locus_tag="HIV 5'LTR"
                     /label="HIV 5'LTR"
                     /ApEinfo_label="HIV 5'LTR"
                     /ApEinfo_fwdcolor="#ff0080"
                     /ApEinfo_revcolor="#ff0080"
                     /ApEinfo_graphicformat="arrow_data {{0 1 2 0 0 -1} {} 0}
                     width 5 offset 0"
     misc_feature    686..823
                     /locus_tag="PSI"
                     /label="PSI"
                     /ApEinfo_label="PSI"
                     /ApEinfo_fwdcolor="#cccccc"
                     /ApEinfo_revcolor="#cccccc"
                     /ApEinfo_graphicformat="arrow_data {{0 1 2 0 0 -1} {} 0}
                     width 5 offset 0"
     misc_feature    7629..7862
                     /locus_tag="SIN 3'LTR"
                     /label="SIN 3'LTR"
                     /ApEinfo_label="SIN 3'LTR"
                     /ApEinfo_fwdcolor="#ff0080"
                     /ApEinfo_revcolor="#ff0080"
                     /ApEinfo_graphicformat="arrow_data {{0 1 2 0 0 -1} {} 0}
                     width 5 offset 0"
     misc_feature    3121..3129
                     /locus_tag="GSG linker"
                     /label="GSG linker"
                     /ApEinfo_label="GSG linker"
                     /ApEinfo_fwdcolor="#ffff66"
                     /ApEinfo_revcolor="#ffff66"
                     /ApEinfo_graphicformat="arrow_data {{0 1 2 0 0 -1} {} 0}
                     width 5 offset 0"
     misc_feature    2670..2698
                     /locus_tag="3606"
                     /label="3606"
                     /ApEinfo_label="3606"
                     /ApEinfo_fwdcolor="#e6e6e6"
                     /ApEinfo_revcolor="green"
                     /ApEinfo_graphicformat="arrow_data {{0 1 2 0 0 -1} {} 0}
                     width 5 offset 0"
     misc_feature    3665..3684
                     /locus_tag="oligo 3607 TRIPZseqv2.rev"
                     /label="oligo 3607 TRIPZseqv2.rev"
                     /ApEinfo_label="oligo 3607 TRIPZseqv2.rev"
                     /ApEinfo_fwdcolor="#e6e6e6"
                     /ApEinfo_revcolor="#e6e6e6"
                     /ApEinfo_graphicformat="arrow_data {{0 1 2 0 0 -1} {} 0}
                     width 5 offset 0"
     misc_feature    3415..3417
                     /locus_tag="STOP"
                     /label="STOP"
                     /ApEinfo_label="STOP"
                     /ApEinfo_fwdcolor="#ff6666"
                     /ApEinfo_revcolor="#ff6666"
                     /ApEinfo_graphicformat="arrow_data {{0 1 2 0 0 -1} {} 0}
                     width 5 offset 0"
     misc_feature    3403..3405
                     /locus_tag="Q90P"
                     /label="Q90P"
                     /ApEinfo_label="Q90P"
                     /ApEinfo_fwdcolor="#ff6666"
                     /ApEinfo_revcolor="#ff6666"
                     /ApEinfo_graphicformat="arrow_data {{0 1 2 0 0 -1} {} 0}
                     width 5 offset 0"
ORIGIN
        1 tggaagggct aattcactcc caaagaagac aagatatcct tgatctgtgg atctaccaca
       61 cacaaggcta cttccctgat tagcagaact acacaccagg gccaggggtc agatatccac
      121 tgacctttgg atggtgctac aagctagtac cagttgagcc agataaggta gaagaggcca
      181 ataaaggaga gaacaccagc ttgttacacc ctgtgagcct gcatgggatg gatgacccgg
      241 agagagaagt gttagagtgg aggtttgaca gccgcctagc atttcatcac gtggcccgag
      301 agctgcatcc ggagtacttc aagaactgct gatatcgagc ttgctacaag ggactttccg
      361 ctggggactt tccagggagg cgtggcctgg gcgggactgg ggagtggcga gccctcagat
      421 cctgcatata agcagctgct ttttgcctgt actgggtctc tctggttaga ccagatctga
      481 gcctgggagc tctctggcta actagggaac ccactgctta agcctcaata aagcttgcct
      541 tgagtgcttc aagtagtgtg tgcccgtctg ttgtgtgact ctggtaacta gagatccctc
      601 agaccctttt agtcagtgtg gaaaatctct agcagtggcg cccgaacagg gacttgaaag
      661 cgaaagggaa accagaggag ctctctcgac gcaggactcg gcttgctgaa gcgcgcacgg
      721 caagaggcga ggggcggcga ctggtgagta cgccaaaaat tttgactagc ggaggctaga
      781 aggagagaga tgggtgcgag agcgtcagta ttaagcgggg gagaattaga tcgcgatggg
      841 aaaaaattcg gttaaggcca gggggaaaga aaaaatataa attaaaacat atagtatggg
      901 caagcaggga gctagaacga ttcgcagtta atcctggcct gttagaaaca tcagaaggct
      961 gtagacaaat actgggacag ctacaaccat cccttcagac aggatcagaa gaacttagat
     1021 cattatataa tacagtagca accctctatt gtgtgcatca aaggatagag ataaaagaca
     1081 ccaaggaagc tttagacaag atagaggaag agcaaaacaa aagtaagacc accgcacagc
     1141 aagcggccgg ccgctgatct tcagacctgg aggaggagat atgagggaca attggagaag
     1201 tgaattatat aaatataaag tagtaaaaat tgaaccatta ggagtagcac ccaccaaggc
     1261 aaagagaaga gtggtgcaga gagaaaaaag agcagtggga ataggagctt tgttccttgg
     1321 gttcttggga gcagcaggaa gcactatggg cgcagcgtca atgacgctga cggtacaggc
     1381 cagacaatta ttgtctggta tagtgcagca gcagaacaat ttgctgaggg ctattgaggc
     1441 gcaacagcat ctgttgcaac tcacagtctg gggcatcaag cagctccagg caagaatcct
     1501 ggctgtggaa agatacctaa aggatcaaca gctcctgggg atttggggtt gctctggaaa
     1561 actcatttgc accactgctg tgccttggaa tgctagttgg agtaataaat ctctggaaca
     1621 gatttggaat cacacgacct ggatggagtg ggacagagaa attaacaatt acacaagctt
     1681 aatacactcc ttaattgaag aatcgcaaaa ccagcaagaa aagaatgaac aagaattatt
     1741 ggaattagat aaatgggcaa gtttgtggaa ttggtttaac ataacaaatt ggctgtggta
     1801 tataaaatta ttcataatga tagtaggagg cttggtaggt ttaagaatag tttttgctgt
     1861 actttctata gtgaatagag ttaggcaggg atattcacca ttatcgtttc agacccacct
     1921 cccaaccccg aggggacccg acaggcccga aggaatagaa gaagaaggtg gagagagaga
     1981 cagagacaga tccattcgat tagtgaacgg atcggcactg cgtgcgccaa ttctgcagac
     2041 aaatggcagt attcatccac aattttaaaa gaaaaggggg gattgggggg tacagtgcag
     2101 gggaaagaat agtagacata atagcaacag acatacaaac taaagaatta caaaaacaaa
     2161 ttacaaaaat tcaaaatttt cgggtttatt acagggacag cagagatcca gtttggttag
     2221 taccgggccc gctctagtcc ggaatcagtc ctgctcctcg gccacgaagt gcacgcagtt
     2281 gccggccggg tcgcgcaggg cgaactcccg cccccacggc tgctcgccga tctcggtcat
     2341 ggccggcccg gaggcgtccc ggaagttcgt ggacacgacc tccgaccact cggcgtacag
     2401 ctcgtccagg ccgcgcaccc acacccaggc cagggtgttg tccggcacca cctggtcctg
     2461 gaccgcgctg atgaacaggg tcacgtcgtc ccggaccaca ccggcgaagt cgtcctccac
     2521 gaagtcccgg gagaacccga gccggtcggt ccagaactcg accgctccgg cgacgtcgcg
     2581 cgcggtgagc accggaacgg cactggtcaa cttggccatg gtggccctcc tatagtgagt
     2641 cgtattatac tatgccgata tactatgccg atgattaatt gtcaacacgt gctgcaggtc
     2701 cgaggttcta gacgagttta cTCCCTATCA GTGATAGAGA acgatgtcga gtttacTCCC
     2761 TATCAGTGAT AGAGAacgta tgtcgagttt acTCCCTATC AGTGATAGAG Aacgtatgtc
     2821 gagtttacTC CCTATCAGTG ATAGAGAacg tatgtcgagt ttaTCCCTAT CAGTGATAGA
     2881 GAacgtatgt cgagtttacT CCCTATCAGT GATAGAGAac gtatgtcgag gtaggcgtgt
     2941 acggtgggag gcctatataa gcagagctcg tttagtgaac cgtcagatcg caccggtgct
     3001 ggtttagtga accgtcagat ccgctagcgc taccggactc agatctcgag ctcaagcttc
     3061 gaattcgcca ccATGGGTTT GAATGACATA TTTGAAGCCC AGAAGATCGA GGGTGAGTTC
     3121 ggcagcggcg aattcATGGC CGACGAAAAG CCCAAGGAAG GAGTCAAGAC TGAGAACAAC
     3181 GATCATATTA ATTTGAAGGT GGCGGGGCAG GATGGTTCTG TGGTGCAGTT TAAGATTAAG
     3241 AGGCATACAC CACTTAGTAA ACTAATGAAA GCCTATTGTG AACGACAGGG ATTGTCAATG
     3301 AGGCAGATCA GATTCCGATT TGACGGGCAA CCAATCAATG AAACAGACAC ACCTGCACAG
     3361 TTGGAAATGG AGGATGAAGA TACAATTGAT GTGTTCCAAC AGCCAACGGG AGGTTAAgcg
     3421 gccgcgactc tagatcataa tcagccatac cacatttgta gaggttttac ttgctttaaa
     3481 aaacctccca cacctccccc tgaacctgaa acataaaatg aatgcaattg ttgttgttaa
     3541 cttgtttatt gcagcttata atggttacaa ataaagcaat agcatcacaa atttcacaaa
     3601 taaagcacgc gtggcctccg cgccgggttt tggcgcctcc cgcgggcgcc cccctcctca
     3661 cggcgagcgc tgccacgtca gacgaagggc gcagcgagcg tcctgatcct tccgcccgga
     3721 cgctcaggac agcggcccgc tgctcataag actcggcctt agaaccccag tatcagcaga
     3781 aggacatttt aggacgggac ttgggtgact ctagggcact ggttttcttt ccagagagcg
     3841 gaacaggcga ggaaaagtag tcccttctcg gcgattctgc ggagggatct ccgtggggcg
     3901 gtgaacgccg atgattatat aaggacgcgc cgggtgtggc acagctagtt ccgtcgcagc
     3961 cgggatttgg gtcgcggttc ttgtttgtgg atcgctgtga tcgtcacttg gtgagtagcg
     4021 ggctgctggg ctggccgggg ctttcgtggc cgccgggccg ctcggtggga cggaagcgtg
     4081 tggagagacc gccaagggct gtagtctggg tccgcgagca aggttgccct gaactggggg
     4141 ttggggggag cgcagcaaaa tggcggctgt tcccgagtct tgaatggaag acgcttgtga
     4201 ggcgggctgt gaggtcgttg aaacaaggtg gggggcatgg tgggcggcaa gaacccaagg
     4261 tcttgaggcc ttcgctaatg cgggaaagct cttattcggg tgagatgggc tggggcacca
     4321 tctggggacc ctgacgtgaa gtttgtcact gactggagaa ctcggtttgt cgtctgttgc
     4381 gggggcggca gttatggcgg tgccgttggg cagtgcaccc gtacctttgg gagcgcgcgc
     4441 cctcgtcgtg tcgtgacgtc acccgttctg ttggcttata atgcagggtg gggccacctg
     4501 ccggtaggtg tgcggtaggc ttttctccgt cgcaggacgc agggttcggg cctagggtag
     4561 gctctcctga atcgacaggc gccggacctc tggtgagggg agggataagt gaggcgtcag
     4621 tttctttggt cggttttatg tacctatctt cttaagtagc tgaagctccg gttttgaact
     4681 atgcgctcgg ggttggcgag tgtgttttgt gaagtttttt aggcaccttt tgaaatgtaa
     4741 tcatttgggt caatatgtaa ttttcagtgt tagactagta aattgtccgc taaattctgg
     4801 ccgtttttgg cttttttgtt agacgctagc ggatccataa cttcgtatag tatacattat
     4861 acgaagttat gccaccATGT CTAGGCTGGA CAAGAGCAAA GTCATAAACG GAGCTCTGGA
     4921 ATTACTCAAT GGTGTCGGTA TCGAAGGCCT GACGACAAGG AAACTCGCTC AAAAGCTGGG
     4981 AGTTGAGCAG CCTACCCTGT ACTGGCACGT GAAGAACAAG CGGGCCCTGC TCGATGCCCT
     5041 GCCAATCGAG ATGCTGGACA GGCATCATAC CCACTTCTGC CCCCTGGAAG GCGAGTCATG
     5101 GCAAGACTTT CTGCGGAACA ACGCCAAGTC ATACCGCTGT GCTCTCCTCT CACATCGCGA
     5161 CGGGGCTAAA GTGCATCTCG GCACCCGCCC AACAGAGAAA CAGTACGAAA CCCTGGAAAA
     5221 TCAGCTCGCG TTCCTGTGTC AGCAAGGCTT CTCCCTGGAG AACGCACTGT ACGCTCTGTC
     5281 CGCCGTGGGC CACTTTACAC TGGGCTGCGT ATTGGAGGAA CAGGAGCATC AAGTAGCAAA
     5341 AGAGGAAAGA GAGACACCTA CCACCGATTC TATGCCCCCA CTTCTGAGAC AAGCAATTGA
     5401 GCTGTTCGAC CGGCAGGGAG CCGAACCTGC CTTCCTTTTC GGCCTGGAAC TAATCATATG
     5461 TGGCCTGGAG AAACAGCTAA AGTGCGAAAG CGGCGGGCCG ACCGACGCCC TTGACGATTT
     5521 TGACTTAGAC ATGCTCCCAG CCGATGCCCT TGACGATTTT GACCTTGACA TGCTCCCCGG
     5581 GTAAataact tcgtatagta tacattatac gaagttatgg atccgcggcc gcaaattccg
     5641 cccctctccc tccccccccc ctaacgttac tggccgaagc cgcttggaat aaggccggtg
     5701 tgcgtttgtc tatatgttat tttccaccat attgccgtct tttggcaatg tgagggcccg
     5761 gaaacctggc cctgtcttct tgacgagcat tcctaggggt ctttcccctc tcgccaaagg
     5821 aatgcaaggt ctgttgaatg tcgtgaagga agcagttcct ctggaagctt cttgaagaca
     5881 aacaacgtct gtagcgaccc tttgcaggca gcggaacccc ccacctggcg acaggtgcct
     5941 ctgcggccaa aagccacgtg tataagatac acctgcaaag gcggcacaac cccagtgcca
     6001 cgttgtgagt tggatagttg tggaaagagt caaatggctc tcctcaagcg tattcaacaa
     6061 ggggctgaag gatgcccaga aggtacccca ttgtatggga tctgatctgg ggcctcggtg
     6121 cacatgcttt acatgtgttt agtcgaggtt aaaaaaacgt ctaggccccc cgaaccacgg
     6181 ggacgtggtt ttcctttgaa aaacacgata ataccATGGC CACCGAGTAC AAGCCCACGG
     6241 TGCGCCTCGC CACCCGCGAC GACGTCCCCC GGGCCGTACG CACCCTCGCC GCCGCGTTCG
     6301 CCGACTACCC CGCCACGCGC CACACCGTCG ACCCGGACCG CCACATCGAG CGGGTCACCG
     6361 AGCTGCAAGA ACTCTTCCTC ACGCGCGTCG GGCTCGACAT CGGCAAGGTG TGGGTCGCGG
     6421 ACGACGGCGC CGCGGTGGCG GTCTGGACCA CGCCGGAGAG CGTCGAAGCG GGGGCGGTGT
     6481 TCGCCGAGAT CGGCTCGCGC ATGGCCGAGT TGAGCGGTTC CCGGCTGGCC GCGCAGCAAC
     6541 AGATGGAAGG CCTCCTGGCG CCGCACCGGC CCAAGGAGCC CGCGTGGTTC CTGGCCACCG
     6601 TCGGCGTCTC GCCCGACCAC CAGGGCAAGG GTCTGGGCAG CGCCGTCGTG CTCCCCGGAG
     6661 TGGAGGCGGC CGAGCGCGCT GGGGTGCCCG CCTTCCTGGA GACCTCCGCG CCCCGCAACC
     6721 TCCCCTTCTA CGAGCGGCTC GGCTTCACCG TCACCGCCGA CGTCGAGGTG CCCGAAGGAC
     6781 CGCGCACCTG GTGCATGACC CGCAAGCCCG GTGCCTGAgt tcgcgtctgg aacaatcaac
     6841 ctctggatta caaaatttgt gaaagattga ctggtattct taactatgtt gctcctttta
     6901 cgctatgtgg atacgctgct ttaatgcctt tgtatcatgc tattgcttcc cgtatggctt
     6961 tcattttctc ctccttgtat aaatcctggt tgctgtctct ttatgaggag ttgtggcccg
     7021 ttgtcaggca acgtggcgtg gtgtgcactg tgtttgctga cgcaaccccc actggttggg
     7081 gcattgccac cacctgtcag ctcctttccg ggactttcgc tttccccctc cctattgcca
     7141 cggcggaact catcgccgcc tgccttgccc gctgctggac aggggctcgg ctgttgggca
     7201 ctgacaattc cgtggtgttg tcggggaagc tgacgtcctt tccatggctg ctcgcctgtg
     7261 ttgccacctg gattctgcgc gggacgtcct tctgctacgt cccttcggcc ctcaatccag
     7321 cggaccttcc ttcccgcggc ctgctgccgg ctctgcggcc tcttccgcgt cttcgccttc
     7381 gccctcagac gagtcggatc tccctttggg ccgcctcccc gcctggaatt aattctgcag
     7441 tcgagaccta gaaaaacatg gagcaatcac aagtagcaat acagcagcta ccaatgctga
     7501 ttgtgcctgg ctagaagcac aagaggagga ggaggtgggt tttccagtca cacctcaggt
     7561 acctttaaga ccaatgactt acaaggcagc tgtagatctt agccactttt taaaagaaaa
     7621 gaggggacTG GAAGGGCTAA TTCACTCCCA ACGAAGACAA GATCTGCTTT TTGCTTGTAC
     7681 TGGGTCTCTC TGGTTAGACC AGATCTGAGC CTGGGAGCTC TCTGGCTAAC TAGGGAACCC
     7741 ACTGCTTAAG CCTCAATAAA GCTTGCCTTG AGTGCTTCAA GTAGTGTGTG CCCGTCTGTT
     7801 GTGTGACTCT GGTAACTAGA GATCCCTCAG ACCCTTTTAG TCAGTGTGGA AAATCTCTAG
     7861 CAGtagtagt tcatgtcatc ttattattca gtatttataa cttgcaaaga aatgaatatc
     7921 agagagtgag aggccttgac attgtttaaa cccgctgatc agcctcgact gtgccttcta
     7981 gttgccagcc atctgttgtt tgcccctccc ccgtgccttc cttgaccctg gaaggtgcca
     8041 ctcccactgt cctttcctaa taaaatgagg aaattgcatc gcattgtctg agtaggtgtc
     8101 attctattct ggggggtggg gtggggcagg acagcaaggg ggaggattgg gaagacaata
     8161 gcaggcatgc tggggatgcg gtgggctcta tggcttctga ggcggaaaga accagctggg
     8221 gctctagggg gtatccccnn nnnnnnnnnn nnnnnnnnnn nnnnnnnnnn nnnnnnnnnn
     8281 nnnnnnnnnn nnnnnnnnnn nnnnnnnnnn nnnnnnnnnn nnnnnnnnnn nnnnnnnnnn
     8341 nnnnnnnnnn nnnnnnnnnn nncnnnnnnn nnnnnnnnnn nnnnnnnnnn nnnnnnnnnn
     8401 nnnnnnnnnn nnnnnnnnnn nnnnnnnnnn nnnnnnnnnn nnnnnnnnnn nnnnannnnn
     8461 nnnnnnnnnn nnnnnnnnnn nnnnnnnnnn nnnnnnnnnn nnnncctttg acgttggagt
     8521 ccacgttctt tnnnnnnnnn nnnnnnnnnn nnnnnnnnnn nnnnnnnnac cctatctcgg
     8581 tctattcttt tgatttataa gggattttgc cgatttcggc ctattggtta aaaaatgagc
     8641 tgatttaaca aaaatttaac gcgaattaat tctgtggaat gtgtgtcagt tagggtgtgg
     8701 aaagtcccca ggctccccag caggcagaag tatgcaaagc atgcatctca attagtcagc
     8761 aaccaggtgt ggaaagtccc caggctcccc agcaggcaga agtatgcaaa gcatgcatct
     8821 caattagtca gcaaccatag tcccgcccct aactccgccc atcccgcccc taactccgcc
     8881 cagttccgcc cattctccgc cccatggctg actaattttt tttatttatg cagaggccga
     8941 ggccgcctct gcctctgagc tattccagaa gtagtgagga ggcttttttg gaggcctagg
     9001 cttttgcaaa aagctcccgg gagcttgtat atccattttc ggatctgatc agcacgtgat
     9061 gaaaaagcct gaactcaccg cgacgtctgt cgagaagttt ctgatcgaaa agttcgacag
     9121 cgtctccgac ctgatgcagc tctcggaggg cgaagaatct cgtgctttca gcttcgatgt
     9181 aggagggcgt ggatatgtcc tgcgggtaaa tagctgcgcc gatggtttct acaaagatcg
     9241 ttatgtttat cggcactttg catcggccgc gctcccgatt ccggaagtgc ttgacattgg
     9301 ggaattaatt cagcgagagc ctgacctatt gcatctcccg ccgtgcacag ggtgtcacgt
     9361 tgcaagacct gcctgaaacc gaactgcccg ctgttctgca gccggtcgcg gaggccatgg
     9421 atgcgatcgc tgcggccgat cttagccaga cgagcgggtt cggcccattc ggaccgcaag
     9481 gaatcggtca atacactaca tggcgtgatt tcatatgcgc gattgctgat ccccatgtgt
     9541 atcactggca aactgtgatg gacgacaccg tcagtgcgtc cgtcgcgcag gctctcgatg
     9601 agctgatgct ttgggccgag gactgccccg aagtccggca cctcgtgcac gcggatttcg
     9661 gctccaacaa tgtcctgacg gacaatggcc gcataacagc ggtcattgac tggagcgagg
     9721 cgatgttcgg ggattcccaa tacgaggtcg ccaacatctt cttctggagg ccgtggttgg
     9781 cttgtatgga gcagcagacg cgctacttcg agcggaggca tccggagctt gcaggatcgc
     9841 cgcggctccg ggcgtatatg ctccgcattg gtcttgacca actctatcag agcttggttg
     9901 acggcaattt cgatgatgca gcttgggcgc agggtcgatg cgacgcaatc gtccgatccg
     9961 gagccgggac tgtcgggcgt acacaaatcg cccgcagaag cgcggccgtc tggaccgatg
    10021 gctgtgtaga agtactcgcc gatagtggaa accgacgccc cagcactcgt ccgagggcaa
    10081 aggaatagca cgtgctacga gatttcgatt ccaccgccgc cttctatgaa aggttgggct
    10141 tcggaatcgt tttccgggac gccggctgga tgatcctcca gcgcggggat ctcatgctgg
    10201 agttcttcgc ccaccccaac ttgtttattg cagcttataa tggttacaaa taaagcaata
    10261 gcatcacaaa tttcacaaat aaagcatttt tttcactgca ttctagttgt ggtttgtcca
    10321 aactcatcaa tgtatcttat catgtctgta taccgtcgac ctctagctag agcttggcgt
    10381 aatcatggtc atagctgttt cctgtgtgaa attgttatcc gctcacaatt ccacacaaca
    10441 tacgagccgg aagcataaag tgtaaagcct ggggtgccta atgagtgagc taactcacat
    10501 taattgcgtt gcgctcactg cccgctttcc agtcgggaaa cctgtcgtgc cagctgcatt
    10561 aatgaatcgg ccaacgcgcg gggagaggcg gtttgcgtat tgggcgctct tccgcttcct
    10621 cgctcactga ctcgctgcgc tcggtcgttc ggctgcggcg agcggtatca gctcactcaa
    10681 aggcggtaat acggttatcc acagaatcag gggataacgc aggaaagaac atgtgagcaa
    10741 aaggccagca aaaggccagg aaccgtaaaa aggccgcgtt gctggcgttt ttccataggc
    10801 tccgcccccc tgacgagcat cacaaaaatc gacgctcaag tcagaggtgg cgaaacccga
    10861 caggactata aagataccag gcgtttcccc ctggaagctc cctcgtgcgc tctcctgttc
    10921 cgaccctgcc gcttaccgga tacctgtccg cctttctccc ttcgggaagc gtggcgcttt
    10981 ctcatagctc acgctgtagg tatctcagtt cggtgtaggt cgttcgctcc aagctgggct
    11041 gtgtgcacga accccccgtt cagcccgacc gctgcgcctt atccggtaac tatcgtcttg
    11101 agtccaaccc ggtaagacac gacttatcgc cactggcagc agccactggt aacaggatta
    11161 gcagagcgag gtatgtaggc ggtgctacag agttcttgaa gtggtggcct aactacggct
    11221 acactagaag aacagtattt ggtatctgcg ctctgctgaa gccagttacc ttcggaaaaa
    11281 gagttggtag ctcttgatcc ggcaaacaaa ccaccgctgg tagcggtggt ttttttgttt
    11341 gcaagcagca gattacgcgc agaaaaaaag gatctcaaga agatcctttg atcttttcta
    11401 cggggtctga cgctcagtgg aacgaaaact cacgttaagg gattttggtc atgagattat
    11461 caaaaaggat cttcacctag atccttttaa attaaaaatg aagttttaaa tcaatctaaa
    11521 gtatatatga gtaaacttgg tctgacagtt accaatgctt aatcagtgag gcacctatct
    11581 cagcgatctg tctatttcgt tcatccatag ttgcctgact ccccgtcgtg tagataacta
    11641 cgatacggga gggcttacca tctggcccca gtgctgcaat gataccgcga gacccacgct
    11701 caccggctcc agatttatca gcaataaacc agccagccgg aagggccgag cgcagaagtg
    11761 gtcctgcaac tttatccgcc tccatccagt ctattaattg ttgccgggaa gctagagtaa
    11821 gtagttcgcc agttaatagt ttgcgcaacg ttgttgccat tgctacaggc atcgtggtgt
    11881 cacgctcgtc gtttggtatg gcttcattca gctccggttc ccaacgatca aggcgagtta
    11941 catgatcccc catgttgtgc aaaaaagcgg ttagctcctt cggtcctccg atcgttgtca
    12001 gaagtaagtt ggccgcagtg ttatcactca tggttatggc agcactgcat aattctctta
    12061 ctgtcatgcc atccgtaaga tgcttttctg tgactggtga gtactcaacc aagtcattct
    12121 gagaatagtg tatgcggcga ccgagttgct cttgcccggc gtcaatacgg gataataccg
    12181 cgccacatag cagaacttta aaagtgctca tcattggaaa acgttcttcg gggcgaaaac
    12241 tctcaaggat cttaccgctg ttgagatcca gttcgatgta acccactcgt gcacccaact
    12301 gatcttcagc atcttttact ttcaccagcg tttctgggtg agcaaaaaca ggaaggcaaa
    12361 atgccgcaaa aaagggaata agggcgacac ggaaatgttg aatactcata ctcttccttt
    12421 ttcaatatta ttgaagcatt tatcagggtt attgtctcat gagcggatac atatttgaat
    12481 gtatttagaa aaataaacaa ataggggttc cgcgcacatt tccccgaaaa gtgccacctg
    12541 acgtcgacgg atcgggagat caacttgttt attgcagctt ataatggtta caaataaagc
    12601 aatagcatca caaatttcac aaataaagca tttttttcac tgcattctag ttgtggtttg
    12661 tccaaactca tcaatgtatc ttatcatgtc tggatcaact ggataactca agctaaccaa
    12721 aatcatccca aacttcccac cccataccct attaccactg ccaattacct gtggtttcat
    12781 ttactctaaa cctgtgattc ctctgaatta ttttcatttt aaagaaattg tatttgttaa
    12841 atatgtacta caaacttagt agt   
//
