# Supplementary material for: BioE3 identifies specific substrates of ubiquitin E3 ligases
Source: Nat Commun. 2023 Nov 23;14:7656. doi: 10.1038/s41467-023-43326-8 (PMC10667490; doi:10.1038/s41467-023-43326-8)
Supplement: Supplementary file 15 — Source Data [file 41467_2023_43326_MOESM15_ESM.zip › Source_Data_File/Representative_constructs/TRIPZ.bioGEF_UBnc_puro.ape]

LOCUS       TRIPZ_bioGEF_UBn       12812 bp ds-DNA     linear       25-APR-2023
DEFINITION  
ACCESSION   
VERSION     
SOURCE      
  ORGANISM  
COMMENT     L73P mutation; suppresses deubiquitination  Based on TRIPZ:
            https://horizondiscovery.com/en/gene-modulation/knockdown/shrna/pro
            ducts/tripz-inducible-lentiviral-shrna#supporting-data
COMMENT     ApEinfo:methylated:1
FEATURES             Location/Qualifiers
     misc_feature    3562..4782
                     /locus_tag="UbiquitinC-promoter"
                     /label="UbiquitinC-promoter"
                     /ApEinfo_label="UbiquitinC-promoter"
                     /ApEinfo_fwdcolor="#b3b3b3"
                     /ApEinfo_revcolor="#b3b3b3"
                     /ApEinfo_graphicformat="arrow_data {{0 1 2 0 0 -1} {} 0}
                     width 5 offset 0"
     misc_feature    5589..6164
                     /locus_tag="IRES"
                     /label="IRES"
                     /ApEinfo_label="IRES"
                     /ApEinfo_fwdcolor="#b3b3b3"
                     /ApEinfo_revcolor="#b3b3b3"
                     /ApEinfo_graphicformat="arrow_data {{0 1 2 0 0 -1} {} 0}
                     width 5 offset 0"
     misc_feature    3073..3120
                     /locus_tag="low affinity Avitag"
                     /label="low affinity Avitag"
                     /ApEinfo_label="low affinity Avitag"
                     /ApEinfo_fwdcolor="#cccccc"
                     /ApEinfo_revcolor="#cccccc"
                     /ApEinfo_graphicformat="arrow_data {{0 1 2 0 0 -1} {} 0}
                     width 5 offset 0"
     misc_feature    2998..3066
                     /locus_tag="derived from CMV-N1 vector (shuttled
                     BioSUMO1nc from CMV-N1 into TRIPZ)"
                     /label="derived from CMV-N1 vector (shuttled BioSUMO1nc
                     from CMV-N1 into TRIPZ)"
                     /ApEinfo_label="derived from CMV-N1 vector (shuttled
                     BioSUMO1nc from CMV-N1 into TRIPZ)"
                     /ApEinfo_fwdcolor="#ccff66"
                     /ApEinfo_revcolor="#ccff66"
                     /ApEinfo_graphicformat="arrow_data {{0 1 2 0 0 -1} {} 0}
                     width 5 offset 0"
     misc_feature    6165..6767
                     /locus_tag="PURO"
                     /label="PURO"
                     /ApEinfo_label="PURO"
                     /ApEinfo_fwdcolor="#cc66ff"
                     /ApEinfo_revcolor="#cc66ff"
                     /ApEinfo_graphicformat="arrow_data {{0 1 2 0 0 -1} {} 0}
                     width 5 offset 0"
     misc_feature    2723..2991
                     /locus_tag="6x tetO + CMVmin promoter"
                     /label="6x tetO + CMVmin promoter"
                     /ApEinfo_label="6x tetO + CMVmin promoter"
                     /ApEinfo_fwdcolor="#b3b3b3"
                     /ApEinfo_revcolor="#b3b3b3"
                     /ApEinfo_graphicformat="arrow_data {{0 1 2 0 0 -1} {} 0}
                     width 5 offset 0"
     misc_feature    3136..3363
                     /locus_tag="Ubiquitin (no cut)"
                     /label="Ubiquitin (no cut)"
                     /ApEinfo_label="Ubiquitin (no cut)"
                     /ApEinfo_fwdcolor="#ffcc66"
                     /ApEinfo_revcolor="#ffcc66"
                     /ApEinfo_graphicformat="arrow_data {{0 1 2 0 0 -1} {} 0}
                     width 5 offset 0"
     misc_feature    4826..5533
                     /locus_tag="rtTA3"
                     /label="rtTA3"
                     /ApEinfo_label="rtTA3"
                     /ApEinfo_fwdcolor="#66ccff"
                     /ApEinfo_revcolor="#66ccff"
                     /ApEinfo_graphicformat="arrow_data {{0 1 2 0 0 -1} {} 0}
                     width 5 offset 0"
     misc_feature    3112..3120
                     /locus_tag="GEF"
                     /label="GEF"
                     /ApEinfo_label="GEF"
                     /ApEinfo_fwdcolor="#66ff66"
                     /ApEinfo_revcolor="#66ff66"
                     /ApEinfo_graphicformat="arrow_data {{0 1 2 0 0 -1} {} 0}
                     width 5 offset 0"
     misc_feature    3352..3354
                     /locus_tag="No cut mutation (Proline)"
                     /label="No cut mutation (Proline)"
                     /ApEinfo_label="No cut mutation (Proline)"
                     /ApEinfo_fwdcolor="#ff6666"
                     /ApEinfo_revcolor="#ff6666"
                     /ApEinfo_graphicformat="arrow_data {{0 1 2 0 0 -1} {} 0}
                     width 5 offset 0"
     misc_feature    3614..3633
                     /locus_tag="TRIPZ.seq.rev"
                     /label="TRIPZ.seq.rev"
                     /ApEinfo_label="TRIPZ.seq.rev"
                     /ApEinfo_fwdcolor="#ff0080"
                     /ApEinfo_revcolor="#ff0080"
                     /ApEinfo_graphicformat="arrow_data {{0 1 2 0 0 -1} {} 0}
                     width 5 offset 0"
     misc_feature    2967..2990
                     /locus_tag="tripz-fwAC"
                     /label="tripz-fwAC"
                     /ApEinfo_label="tripz-fwAC"
                     /ApEinfo_fwdcolor="#cccccc"
                     /ApEinfo_revcolor="#cccccc"
                     /ApEinfo_graphicformat="arrow_data {{0 1 2 0 0 -1} {} 0}
                     width 5 offset 0"
     misc_feature    2919..2942
                     /ApEinfo_label=PML04 = TRIPZCMVmin.for
                     /locus_tag="misc_feature"
                     /label="misc_feature"
                     /ApEinfo_label="misc_feature"
                     /ApEinfo_fwdcolor="#e6e6e6"
                     /ApEinfo_revcolor="#e6e6e6"
                     /ApEinfo_graphicformat="arrow_data {{0 1 2 0 0 -1} {} 0}
                     width 5 offset 0"
     primer_bind     complement(10333..10353)
                     /locus_tag="M13-rev"
                     /label="M13-rev"
                     /ApEinfo_label="M13-rev"
                     /ApEinfo_fwdcolor="cyan"
                     /ApEinfo_revcolor="green"
                     /ApEinfo_graphicformat="arrow_data {{0 1 2 0 0 -1} {} 0}
                     width 5 offset 0"
     rep_origin      complement(10721..11403)
                     /locus_tag="ColE1 origin"
                     /label="ColE1 origin"
                     /ApEinfo_label="ColE1 origin"
                     /ApEinfo_fwdcolor="gray50"
                     /ApEinfo_revcolor="gray50"
                     /ApEinfo_graphicformat="arrow_data {{0 1 2 0 0 -1} {} 0}
                     width 5 offset 0"
     misc_binding    complement(10359..10381)
                     /locus_tag="LacO"
                     /label="LacO"
                     /ApEinfo_label="LacO"
                     /ApEinfo_fwdcolor="cornflower blue"
                     /ApEinfo_revcolor="cornflower blue"
                     /ApEinfo_graphicformat="arrow_data {{0 1 2 0 0 -1} {} 0}
                     width 5 offset 0"
     CDS             complement(11501..12160)
                     /locus_tag="AmpR"
                     /label="AmpR"
                     /ApEinfo_label="AmpR"
                     /ApEinfo_fwdcolor="yellow"
                     /ApEinfo_revcolor="yellow"
                     /ApEinfo_graphicformat="arrow_data {{0 1 2 0 0 -1} {} 0}
                     width 5 offset 0"
     misc_feature    2725..2737
                     /locus_tag="tetO"
                     /label="tetO"
                     /ApEinfo_label="tetO"
                     /ApEinfo_fwdcolor="#ffff66"
                     /ApEinfo_revcolor="#ffff66"
                     /ApEinfo_graphicformat="arrow_data {{0 1 2 0 0 -1} {} 0}
                     width 5 offset 0"
     misc_feature    2760..2772
                     /locus_tag="tetO(1)"
                     /label="tetO(1)"
                     /ApEinfo_label="tetO"
                     /ApEinfo_fwdcolor="#ffff66"
                     /ApEinfo_revcolor="#ffff66"
                     /ApEinfo_graphicformat="arrow_data {{0 1 2 0 0 -1} {} 0}
                     width 5 offset 0"
     misc_feature    2796..2808
                     /locus_tag="tetO(2)"
                     /label="tetO(2)"
                     /ApEinfo_label="tetO"
                     /ApEinfo_fwdcolor="#ffff66"
                     /ApEinfo_revcolor="#ffff66"
                     /ApEinfo_graphicformat="arrow_data {{0 1 2 0 0 -1} {} 0}
                     width 5 offset 0"
     misc_feature    2832..2844
                     /locus_tag="tetO(3)"
                     /label="tetO(3)"
                     /ApEinfo_label="tetO"
                     /ApEinfo_fwdcolor="#ffff66"
                     /ApEinfo_revcolor="#ffff66"
                     /ApEinfo_graphicformat="arrow_data {{0 1 2 0 0 -1} {} 0}
                     width 5 offset 0"
     misc_feature    2867..2879
                     /locus_tag="tetO(4)"
                     /label="tetO(4)"
                     /ApEinfo_label="tetO"
                     /ApEinfo_fwdcolor="#ffff66"
                     /ApEinfo_revcolor="#ffff66"
                     /ApEinfo_graphicformat="arrow_data {{0 1 2 0 0 -1} {} 0}
                     width 5 offset 0"
     misc_feature    2903..2915
                     /locus_tag="tetO(5)"
                     /label="tetO(5)"
                     /ApEinfo_label="tetO"
                     /ApEinfo_fwdcolor="#ffff66"
                     /ApEinfo_revcolor="#ffff66"
                     /ApEinfo_graphicformat="arrow_data {{0 1 2 0 0 -1} {} 0}
                     width 5 offset 0"
     misc_feature    2076..2180
                     /locus_tag="cPPT (central polypurine tract)"
                     /label="cPPT (central polypurine tract)"
                     /ApEinfo_label="cPPT (central polypurine tract)"
                     /ApEinfo_fwdcolor="#cccccc"
                     /ApEinfo_revcolor="#cccccc"
                     /ApEinfo_graphicformat="arrow_data {{0 1 2 0 0 -1} {} 0}
                     width 5 offset 0"
     misc_feature    1303..1535
                     /locus_tag="RRE (Rev binding element)"
                     /label="RRE (Rev binding element)"
                     /ApEinfo_label="RRE (Rev binding element)"
                     /ApEinfo_fwdcolor="#cccccc"
                     /ApEinfo_revcolor="#cccccc"
                     /ApEinfo_graphicformat="arrow_data {{0 1 2 0 0 -1} {} 0}
                     width 5 offset 0"
     misc_feature    1..634
                     /locus_tag="HIV 5'LTR"
                     /label="HIV 5'LTR"
                     /ApEinfo_label="HIV 5'LTR"
                     /ApEinfo_fwdcolor="#ff0080"
                     /ApEinfo_revcolor="#ff0080"
                     /ApEinfo_graphicformat="arrow_data {{0 1 2 0 0 -1} {} 0}
                     width 5 offset 0"
     misc_feature    686..823
                     /locus_tag="PSI"
                     /label="PSI"
                     /ApEinfo_label="PSI"
                     /ApEinfo_fwdcolor="#cccccc"
                     /ApEinfo_revcolor="#cccccc"
                     /ApEinfo_graphicformat="arrow_data {{0 1 2 0 0 -1} {} 0}
                     width 5 offset 0"
     misc_feature    7578..7811
                     /locus_tag="SIN 3'LTR"
                     /label="SIN 3'LTR"
                     /ApEinfo_label="SIN 3'LTR"
                     /ApEinfo_fwdcolor="#ff0080"
                     /ApEinfo_revcolor="#ff0080"
                     /ApEinfo_graphicformat="arrow_data {{0 1 2 0 0 -1} {} 0}
                     width 5 offset 0"
     misc_feature    3121..3129
                     /locus_tag="GSG linker"
                     /label="GSG linker"
                     /ApEinfo_label="GSG linker"
                     /ApEinfo_fwdcolor="#ffff66"
                     /ApEinfo_revcolor="#ffff66"
                     /ApEinfo_graphicformat="arrow_data {{0 1 2 0 0 -1} {} 0}
                     width 5 offset 0"
     misc_feature    2670..2698
                     /locus_tag="3606"
                     /label="3606"
                     /ApEinfo_label="3606"
                     /ApEinfo_fwdcolor="#e6e6e6"
                     /ApEinfo_revcolor="green"
                     /ApEinfo_graphicformat="arrow_data {{0 1 2 0 0 -1} {} 0}
                     width 5 offset 0"
     misc_feature    3614..3633
                     /locus_tag="oligo 3607 TRIPZseqv2.rev"
                     /label="oligo 3607 TRIPZseqv2.rev"
                     /ApEinfo_label="oligo 3607 TRIPZseqv2.rev"
                     /ApEinfo_fwdcolor="#e6e6e6"
                     /ApEinfo_revcolor="#e6e6e6"
                     /ApEinfo_graphicformat="arrow_data {{0 1 2 0 0 -1} {} 0}
                     width 5 offset 0"
ORIGIN
        1 tggaagggct aattcactcc caaagaagac aagatatcct tgatctgtgg atctaccaca
       61 cacaaggcta cttccctgat tagcagaact acacaccagg gccaggggtc agatatccac
      121 tgacctttgg atggtgctac aagctagtac cagttgagcc agataaggta gaagaggcca
      181 ataaaggaga gaacaccagc ttgttacacc ctgtgagcct gcatgggatg gatgacccgg
      241 agagagaagt gttagagtgg aggtttgaca gccgcctagc atttcatcac gtggcccgag
      301 agctgcatcc ggagtacttc aagaactgct gatatcgagc ttgctacaag ggactttccg
      361 ctggggactt tccagggagg cgtggcctgg gcgggactgg ggagtggcga gccctcagat
      421 cctgcatata agcagctgct ttttgcctgt actgggtctc tctggttaga ccagatctga
      481 gcctgggagc tctctggcta actagggaac ccactgctta agcctcaata aagcttgcct
      541 tgagtgcttc aagtagtgtg tgcccgtctg ttgtgtgact ctggtaacta gagatccctc
      601 agaccctttt agtcagtgtg gaaaatctct agcagtggcg cccgaacagg gacttgaaag
      661 cgaaagggaa accagaggag ctctctcgac gcaggactcg gcttgctgaa gcgcgcacgg
      721 caagaggcga ggggcggcga ctggtgagta cgccaaaaat tttgactagc ggaggctaga
      781 aggagagaga tgggtgcgag agcgtcagta ttaagcgggg gagaattaga tcgcgatggg
      841 aaaaaattcg gttaaggcca gggggaaaga aaaaatataa attaaaacat atagtatggg
      901 caagcaggga gctagaacga ttcgcagtta atcctggcct gttagaaaca tcagaaggct
      961 gtagacaaat actgggacag ctacaaccat cccttcagac aggatcagaa gaacttagat
     1021 cattatataa tacagtagca accctctatt gtgtgcatca aaggatagag ataaaagaca
     1081 ccaaggaagc tttagacaag atagaggaag agcaaaacaa aagtaagacc accgcacagc
     1141 aagcggccgg ccgctgatct tcagacctgg aggaggagat atgagggaca attggagaag
     1201 tgaattatat aaatataaag tagtaaaaat tgaaccatta ggagtagcac ccaccaaggc
     1261 aaagagaaga gtggtgcaga gagaaaaaag agcagtggga ataggagctt tgttccttgg
     1321 gttcttggga gcagcaggaa gcactatggg cgcagcgtca atgacgctga cggtacaggc
     1381 cagacaatta ttgtctggta tagtgcagca gcagaacaat ttgctgaggg ctattgaggc
     1441 gcaacagcat ctgttgcaac tcacagtctg gggcatcaag cagctccagg caagaatcct
     1501 ggctgtggaa agatacctaa aggatcaaca gctcctgggg atttggggtt gctctggaaa
     1561 actcatttgc accactgctg tgccttggaa tgctagttgg agtaataaat ctctggaaca
     1621 gatttggaat cacacgacct ggatggagtg ggacagagaa attaacaatt acacaagctt
     1681 aatacactcc ttaattgaag aatcgcaaaa ccagcaagaa aagaatgaac aagaattatt
     1741 ggaattagat aaatgggcaa gtttgtggaa ttggtttaac ataacaaatt ggctgtggta
     1801 tataaaatta ttcataatga tagtaggagg cttggtaggt ttaagaatag tttttgctgt
     1861 actttctata gtgaatagag ttaggcaggg atattcacca ttatcgtttc agacccacct
     1921 cccaaccccg aggggacccg acaggcccga aggaatagaa gaagaaggtg gagagagaga
     1981 cagagacaga tccattcgat tagtgaacgg atcggcactg cgtgcgccaa ttctgcagac
     2041 aaatggcagt attcatccac aattttaaaa gaaaaggggg gattgggggg tacagtgcag
     2101 gggaaagaat agtagacata atagcaacag acatacaaac taaagaatta caaaaacaaa
     2161 ttacaaaaat tcaaaatttt cgggtttatt acagggacag cagagatcca gtttggttag
     2221 taccgggccc gctctagtcc ggaatcagtc ctgctcctcg gccacgaagt gcacgcagtt
     2281 gccggccggg tcgcgcaggg cgaactcccg cccccacggc tgctcgccga tctcggtcat
     2341 ggccggcccg gaggcgtccc ggaagttcgt ggacacgacc tccgaccact cggcgtacag
     2401 ctcgtccagg ccgcgcaccc acacccaggc cagggtgttg tccggcacca cctggtcctg
     2461 gaccgcgctg atgaacaggg tcacgtcgtc ccggaccaca ccggcgaagt cgtcctccac
     2521 gaagtcccgg gagaacccga gccggtcggt ccagaactcg accgctccgg cgacgtcgcg
     2581 cgcggtgagc accggaacgg cactggtcaa cttggccatg gtggccctcc tatagtgagt
     2641 cgtattatac tatgccgata tactatgccg atgattaatt gtcaacacgt gctgcaggtc
     2701 cgaggttcta gacgagttta cTCCCTATCA GTGATAGAGA acgatgtcga gtttacTCCC
     2761 TATCAGTGAT AGAGAacgta tgtcgagttt acTCCCTATC AGTGATAGAG Aacgtatgtc
     2821 gagtttacTC CCTATCAGTG ATAGAGAacg tatgtcgagt ttaTCCCTAT CAGTGATAGA
     2881 GAacgtatgt cgagtttacT CCCTATCAGT GATAGAGAac gtatgtcgag gtaggcgtgt
     2941 acggtgggag gcctatataa gcagagctcg tttagtgaac cgtcagatcg caccggtgct
     3001 ggtttagtga accgtcagat ccgctagcgc taccggactc agatctcgag ctcaagcttc
     3061 gaattcgcca ccATGGGTTT GAATGACATA TTTGAAGCCC AGAAGATCGA GGGTGAGTTC
     3121 ggcagcggcg aattcatgca gatcttcgtg aagaccctga ctggtaagac catcactctc
     3181 gaagtggagc cgagtgacac cattgagaat gtcaaggcaa agatccaaga caaggaaggc
     3241 atccctcctg accagcagag gttgatcttt gctgggaaac agctggaaga tggacgcacc
     3301 ctgtctgact acaacatcca gaaagagtcc accctgcacc tggtcctccg tcctagaggt
     3361 ggttaagcgg ccgcgactct agatcataat cagccatacc acatttgtag aggttttact
     3421 tgctttaaaa aacctcccac acctccccct gaacctgaaa cataaaatga atgcaattgt
     3481 tgttgttaac ttgtttattg cagcttataa tggttacaaa taaagcaata gcatcacaaa
     3541 tttcacaaat aaagcacgcg tggcctccgc gccgggtttt ggcgcctccc gcgggcgccc
     3601 ccctcctcac ggcgagcgct gccacgtcag acgaagggcg cagcgagcgt cctgatcctt
     3661 ccgcccggac gctcaggaca gcggcccgct gctcataaga ctcggcctta gaaccccagt
     3721 atcagcagaa ggacatttta ggacgggact tgggtgactc tagggcactg gttttctttc
     3781 cagagagcgg aacaggcgag gaaaagtagt cccttctcgg cgattctgcg gagggatctc
     3841 cgtggggcgg tgaacgccga tgattatata aggacgcgcc gggtgtggca cagctagttc
     3901 cgtcgcagcc gggatttggg tcgcggttct tgtttgtgga tcgctgtgat cgtcacttgg
     3961 tgagtagcgg gctgctgggc tggccggggc tttcgtggcc gccgggccgc tcggtgggac
     4021 ggaagcgtgt ggagagaccg ccaagggctg tagtctgggt ccgcgagcaa ggttgccctg
     4081 aactgggggt tggggggagc gcagcaaaat ggcggctgtt cccgagtctt gaatggaaga
     4141 cgcttgtgag gcgggctgtg aggtcgttga aacaaggtgg ggggcatggt gggcggcaag
     4201 aacccaaggt cttgaggcct tcgctaatgc gggaaagctc ttattcgggt gagatgggct
     4261 ggggcaccat ctggggaccc tgacgtgaag tttgtcactg actggagaac tcggtttgtc
     4321 gtctgttgcg ggggcggcag ttatggcggt gccgttgggc agtgcacccg tacctttggg
     4381 agcgcgcgcc ctcgtcgtgt cgtgacgtca cccgttctgt tggcttataa tgcagggtgg
     4441 ggccacctgc cggtaggtgt gcggtaggct tttctccgtc gcaggacgca gggttcgggc
     4501 ctagggtagg ctctcctgaa tcgacaggcg ccggacctct ggtgagggga gggataagtg
     4561 aggcgtcagt ttctttggtc ggttttatgt acctatcttc ttaagtagct gaagctccgg
     4621 ttttgaacta tgcgctcggg gttggcgagt gtgttttgtg aagtttttta ggcacctttt
     4681 gaaatgtaat catttgggtc aatatgtaat tttcagtgtt agactagtaa attgtccgct
     4741 aaattctggc cgtttttggc ttttttgtta gacgctagcg gatccataac ttcgtatagt
     4801 atacattata cgaagttatg ccaccATGTC TAGGCTGGAC AAGAGCAAAG TCATAAACGG
     4861 AGCTCTGGAA TTACTCAATG GTGTCGGTAT CGAAGGCCTG ACGACAAGGA AACTCGCTCA
     4921 AAAGCTGGGA GTTGAGCAGC CTACCCTGTA CTGGCACGTG AAGAACAAGC GGGCCCTGCT
     4981 CGATGCCCTG CCAATCGAGA TGCTGGACAG GCATCATACC CACTTCTGCC CCCTGGAAGG
     5041 CGAGTCATGG CAAGACTTTC TGCGGAACAA CGCCAAGTCA TACCGCTGTG CTCTCCTCTC
     5101 ACATCGCGAC GGGGCTAAAG TGCATCTCGG CACCCGCCCA ACAGAGAAAC AGTACGAAAC
     5161 CCTGGAAAAT CAGCTCGCGT TCCTGTGTCA GCAAGGCTTC TCCCTGGAGA ACGCACTGTA
     5221 CGCTCTGTCC GCCGTGGGCC ACTTTACACT GGGCTGCGTA TTGGAGGAAC AGGAGCATCA
     5281 AGTAGCAAAA GAGGAAAGAG AGACACCTAC CACCGATTCT ATGCCCCCAC TTCTGAGACA
     5341 AGCAATTGAG CTGTTCGACC GGCAGGGAGC CGAACCTGCC TTCCTTTTCG GCCTGGAACT
     5401 AATCATATGT GGCCTGGAGA AACAGCTAAA GTGCGAAAGC GGCGGGCCGA CCGACGCCCT
     5461 TGACGATTTT GACTTAGACA TGCTCCCAGC CGATGCCCTT GACGATTTTG ACCTTGACAT
     5521 GCTCCCCGGG TAAataactt cgtatagtat acattatacg aagttatgga tccgcggccg
     5581 caaattccgc ccctctccct cccccccccc taacgttact ggccgaagcc gcttggaata
     5641 aggccggtgt gcgtttgtct atatgttatt ttccaccata ttgccgtctt ttggcaatgt
     5701 gagggcccgg aaacctggcc ctgtcttctt gacgagcatt cctaggggtc tttcccctct
     5761 cgccaaagga atgcaaggtc tgttgaatgt cgtgaaggaa gcagttcctc tggaagcttc
     5821 ttgaagacaa acaacgtctg tagcgaccct ttgcaggcag cggaaccccc cacctggcga
     5881 caggtgcctc tgcggccaaa agccacgtgt ataagataca cctgcaaagg cggcacaacc
     5941 ccagtgccac gttgtgagtt ggatagttgt ggaaagagtc aaatggctct cctcaagcgt
     6001 attcaacaag gggctgaagg atgcccagaa ggtaccccat tgtatgggat ctgatctggg
     6061 gcctcggtgc acatgcttta catgtgttta gtcgaggtta aaaaaacgtc taggcccccc
     6121 gaaccacggg gacgtggttt tcctttgaaa aacacgataa taccATGGCC ACCGAGTACA
     6181 AGCCCACGGT GCGCCTCGCC ACCCGCGACG ACGTCCCCCG GGCCGTACGC ACCCTCGCCG
     6241 CCGCGTTCGC CGACTACCCC GCCACGCGCC ACACCGTCGA CCCGGACCGC CACATCGAGC
     6301 GGGTCACCGA GCTGCAAGAA CTCTTCCTCA CGCGCGTCGG GCTCGACATC GGCAAGGTGT
     6361 GGGTCGCGGA CGACGGCGCC GCGGTGGCGG TCTGGACCAC GCCGGAGAGC GTCGAAGCGG
     6421 GGGCGGTGTT CGCCGAGATC GGCTCGCGCA TGGCCGAGTT GAGCGGTTCC CGGCTGGCCG
     6481 CGCAGCAACA GATGGAAGGC CTCCTGGCGC CGCACCGGCC CAAGGAGCCC GCGTGGTTCC
     6541 TGGCCACCGT CGGCGTCTCG CCCGACCACC AGGGCAAGGG TCTGGGCAGC GCCGTCGTGC
     6601 TCCCCGGAGT GGAGGCGGCC GAGCGCGCTG GGGTGCCCGC CTTCCTGGAG ACCTCCGCGC
     6661 CCCGCAACCT CCCCTTCTAC GAGCGGCTCG GCTTCACCGT CACCGCCGAC GTCGAGGTGC
     6721 CCGAAGGACC GCGCACCTGG TGCATGACCC GCAAGCCCGG TGCCTGAgtt cgcgtctgga
     6781 acaatcaacc tctggattac aaaatttgtg aaagattgac tggtattctt aactatgttg
     6841 ctccttttac gctatgtgga tacgctgctt taatgccttt gtatcatgct attgcttccc
     6901 gtatggcttt cattttctcc tccttgtata aatcctggtt gctgtctctt tatgaggagt
     6961 tgtggcccgt tgtcaggcaa cgtggcgtgg tgtgcactgt gtttgctgac gcaaccccca
     7021 ctggttgggg cattgccacc acctgtcagc tcctttccgg gactttcgct ttccccctcc
     7081 ctattgccac ggcggaactc atcgccgcct gccttgcccg ctgctggaca ggggctcggc
     7141 tgttgggcac tgacaattcc gtggtgttgt cggggaagct gacgtccttt ccatggctgc
     7201 tcgcctgtgt tgccacctgg attctgcgcg ggacgtcctt ctgctacgtc ccttcggccc
     7261 tcaatccagc ggaccttcct tcccgcggcc tgctgccggc tctgcggcct cttccgcgtc
     7321 ttcgccttcg ccctcagacg agtcggatct ccctttgggc cgcctccccg cctggaatta
     7381 attctgcagt cgagacctag aaaaacatgg agcaatcaca agtagcaata cagcagctac
     7441 caatgctgat tgtgcctggc tagaagcaca agaggaggag gaggtgggtt ttccagtcac
     7501 acctcaggta cctttaagac caatgactta caaggcagct gtagatctta gccacttttt
     7561 aaaagaaaag aggggacTGG AAGGGCTAAT TCACTCCCAA CGAAGACAAG ATCTGCTTTT
     7621 TGCTTGTACT GGGTCTCTCT GGTTAGACCA GATCTGAGCC TGGGAGCTCT CTGGCTAACT
     7681 AGGGAACCCA CTGCTTAAGC CTCAATAAAG CTTGCCTTGA GTGCTTCAAG TAGTGTGTGC
     7741 CCGTCTGTTG TGTGACTCTG GTAACTAGAG ATCCCTCAGA CCCTTTTAGT CAGTGTGGAA
     7801 AATCTCTAGC AGtagtagtt catgtcatct tattattcag tatttataac ttgcaaagaa
     7861 atgaatatca gagagtgaga ggccttgaca ttgtttaaac ccgctgatca gcctcgactg
     7921 tgccttctag ttgccagcca tctgttgttt gcccctcccc cgtgccttcc ttgaccctgg
     7981 aaggtgccac tcccactgtc ctttcctaat aaaatgagga aattgcatcg cattgtctga
     8041 gtaggtgtca ttctattctg gggggtgggg tggggcagga cagcaagggg gaggattggg
     8101 aagacaatag caggcatgct ggggatgcgg tgggctctat ggcttctgag gcggaaagaa
     8161 ccagctgggg ctctaggggg tatccccnnn nnnnnnnnnn nnnnnnnnnn nnnnnnnnnn
     8221 nnnnnnnnnn nnnnnnnnnn nnnnnnnnnn nnnnnnnnnn nnnnnnnnnn nnnnnnnnnn
     8281 nnnnnnnnnn nnnnnnnnnn nnnnnnnnnn ncnnnnnnnn nnnnnnnnnn nnnnnnnnnn
     8341 nnnnnnnnnn nnnnnnnnnn nnnnnnnnnn nnnnnnnnnn nnnnnnnnnn nnnnnnnnnn
     8401 nnnannnnnn nnnnnnnnnn nnnnnnnnnn nnnnnnnnnn nnnnnnnnnn nnncctttga
     8461 cgttggagtc cacgttcttt nnnnnnnnnn nnnnnnnnnn nnnnnnnnnn nnnnnnnacc
     8521 ctatctcggt ctattctttt gatttataag ggattttgcc gatttcggcc tattggttaa
     8581 aaaatgagct gatttaacaa aaatttaacg cgaattaatt ctgtggaatg tgtgtcagtt
     8641 agggtgtgga aagtccccag gctccccagc aggcagaagt atgcaaagca tgcatctcaa
     8701 ttagtcagca accaggtgtg gaaagtcccc aggctcccca gcaggcagaa gtatgcaaag
     8761 catgcatctc aattagtcag caaccatagt cccgccccta actccgccca tcccgcccct
     8821 aactccgccc agttccgccc attctccgcc ccatggctga ctaatttttt ttatttatgc
     8881 agaggccgag gccgcctctg cctctgagct attccagaag tagtgaggag gcttttttgg
     8941 aggcctaggc ttttgcaaaa agctcccggg agcttgtata tccattttcg gatctgatca
     9001 gcacgtgatg aaaaagcctg aactcaccgc gacgtctgtc gagaagtttc tgatcgaaaa
     9061 gttcgacagc gtctccgacc tgatgcagct ctcggagggc gaagaatctc gtgctttcag
     9121 cttcgatgta ggagggcgtg gatatgtcct gcgggtaaat agctgcgccg atggtttcta
     9181 caaagatcgt tatgtttatc ggcactttgc atcggccgcg ctcccgattc cggaagtgct
     9241 tgacattggg gaattaattc agcgagagcc tgacctattg catctcccgc cgtgcacagg
     9301 gtgtcacgtt gcaagacctg cctgaaaccg aactgcccgc tgttctgcag ccggtcgcgg
     9361 aggccatgga tgcgatcgct gcggccgatc ttagccagac gagcgggttc ggcccattcg
     9421 gaccgcaagg aatcggtcaa tacactacat ggcgtgattt catatgcgcg attgctgatc
     9481 cccatgtgta tcactggcaa actgtgatgg acgacaccgt cagtgcgtcc gtcgcgcagg
     9541 ctctcgatga gctgatgctt tgggccgagg actgccccga agtccggcac ctcgtgcacg
     9601 cggatttcgg ctccaacaat gtcctgacgg acaatggccg cataacagcg gtcattgact
     9661 ggagcgaggc gatgttcggg gattcccaat acgaggtcgc caacatcttc ttctggaggc
     9721 cgtggttggc ttgtatggag cagcagacgc gctacttcga gcggaggcat ccggagcttg
     9781 caggatcgcc gcggctccgg gcgtatatgc tccgcattgg tcttgaccaa ctctatcaga
     9841 gcttggttga cggcaatttc gatgatgcag cttgggcgca gggtcgatgc gacgcaatcg
     9901 tccgatccgg agccgggact gtcgggcgta cacaaatcgc ccgcagaagc gcggccgtct
     9961 ggaccgatgg ctgtgtagaa gtactcgccg atagtggaaa ccgacgcccc agcactcgtc
    10021 cgagggcaaa ggaatagcac gtgctacgag atttcgattc caccgccgcc ttctatgaaa
    10081 ggttgggctt cggaatcgtt ttccgggacg ccggctggat gatcctccag cgcggggatc
    10141 tcatgctgga gttcttcgcc caccccaact tgtttattgc agcttataat ggttacaaat
    10201 aaagcaatag catcacaaat ttcacaaata aagcattttt ttcactgcat tctagttgtg
    10261 gtttgtccaa actcatcaat gtatcttatc atgtctgtat accgtcgacc tctagctaga
    10321 gcttggcgta atcatggtca tagctgtttc ctgtgtgaaa ttgttatccg ctcacaattc
    10381 cacacaacat acgagccgga agcataaagt gtaaagcctg gggtgcctaa tgagtgagct
    10441 aactcacatt aattgcgttg cgctcactgc ccgctttcca gtcgggaaac ctgtcgtgcc
    10501 agctgcatta atgaatcggc caacgcgcgg ggagaggcgg tttgcgtatt gggcgctctt
    10561 ccgcttcctc gctcactgac tcgctgcgct cggtcgttcg gctgcggcga gcggtatcag
    10621 ctcactcaaa ggcggtaata cggttatcca cagaatcagg ggataacgca ggaaagaaca
    10681 tgtgagcaaa aggccagcaa aaggccagga accgtaaaaa ggccgcgttg ctggcgtttt
    10741 tccataggct ccgcccccct gacgagcatc acaaaaatcg acgctcaagt cagaggtggc
    10801 gaaacccgac aggactataa agataccagg cgtttccccc tggaagctcc ctcgtgcgct
    10861 ctcctgttcc gaccctgccg cttaccggat acctgtccgc ctttctccct tcgggaagcg
    10921 tggcgctttc tcatagctca cgctgtaggt atctcagttc ggtgtaggtc gttcgctcca
    10981 agctgggctg tgtgcacgaa ccccccgttc agcccgaccg ctgcgcctta tccggtaact
    11041 atcgtcttga gtccaacccg gtaagacacg acttatcgcc actggcagca gccactggta
    11101 acaggattag cagagcgagg tatgtaggcg gtgctacaga gttcttgaag tggtggccta
    11161 actacggcta cactagaaga acagtatttg gtatctgcgc tctgctgaag ccagttacct
    11221 tcggaaaaag agttggtagc tcttgatccg gcaaacaaac caccgctggt agcggtggtt
    11281 tttttgtttg caagcagcag attacgcgca gaaaaaaagg atctcaagaa gatcctttga
    11341 tcttttctac ggggtctgac gctcagtgga acgaaaactc acgttaaggg attttggtca
    11401 tgagattatc aaaaaggatc ttcacctaga tccttttaaa ttaaaaatga agttttaaat
    11461 caatctaaag tatatatgag taaacttggt ctgacagtta ccaatgctta atcagtgagg
    11521 cacctatctc agcgatctgt ctatttcgtt catccatagt tgcctgactc cccgtcgtgt
    11581 agataactac gatacgggag ggcttaccat ctggccccag tgctgcaatg ataccgcgag
    11641 acccacgctc accggctcca gatttatcag caataaacca gccagccgga agggccgagc
    11701 gcagaagtgg tcctgcaact ttatccgcct ccatccagtc tattaattgt tgccgggaag
    11761 ctagagtaag tagttcgcca gttaatagtt tgcgcaacgt tgttgccatt gctacaggca
    11821 tcgtggtgtc acgctcgtcg tttggtatgg cttcattcag ctccggttcc caacgatcaa
    11881 ggcgagttac atgatccccc atgttgtgca aaaaagcggt tagctccttc ggtcctccga
    11941 tcgttgtcag aagtaagttg gccgcagtgt tatcactcat ggttatggca gcactgcata
    12001 attctcttac tgtcatgcca tccgtaagat gcttttctgt gactggtgag tactcaacca
    12061 agtcattctg agaatagtgt atgcggcgac cgagttgctc ttgcccggcg tcaatacggg
    12121 ataataccgc gccacatagc agaactttaa aagtgctcat cattggaaaa cgttcttcgg
    12181 ggcgaaaact ctcaaggatc ttaccgctgt tgagatccag ttcgatgtaa cccactcgtg
    12241 cacccaactg atcttcagca tcttttactt tcaccagcgt ttctgggtga gcaaaaacag
    12301 gaaggcaaaa tgccgcaaaa aagggaataa gggcgacacg gaaatgttga atactcatac
    12361 tcttcctttt tcaatattat tgaagcattt atcagggtta ttgtctcatg agcggataca
    12421 tatttgaatg tatttagaaa aataaacaaa taggggttcc gcgcacattt ccccgaaaag
    12481 tgccacctga cgtcgacgga tcgggagatc aacttgttta ttgcagctta taatggttac
    12541 aaataaagca atagcatcac aaatttcaca aataaagcat ttttttcact gcattctagt
    12601 tgtggtttgt ccaaactcat caatgtatct tatcatgtct ggatcaactg gataactcaa
    12661 gctaaccaaa atcatcccaa acttcccacc ccatacccta ttaccactgc caattacctg
    12721 tggtttcatt tactctaaac ctgtgattcc tctgaattat tttcatttta aagaaattgt
    12781 atttgttaaa tatgtactac aaacttagta gt  
//
