# Supplementary material for: BioE3 identifies specific substrates of ubiquitin E3 ligases
Source: Nat Commun. 2023 Nov 23;14:7656. doi: 10.1038/s41467-023-43326-8 (PMC10667490; doi:10.1038/s41467-023-43326-8)
Supplement: Supplementary file 15 — Source Data [file 41467_2023_43326_MOESM15_ESM.zip › Source_Data_File/Representative_constructs/TRIPZ.bioGEF_UBwt_puro.ape]

LOCUS       TRIPZ_bioGEF_UBw       12812 bp ds-DNA     linear       25-APR-2023
DEFINITION  
ACCESSION   
VERSION     
SOURCE      
  ORGANISM  
COMMENT     L73 wt; Based on TRIPZ:
            https://horizondiscovery.com/en/gene-modulation/knockdown/shrna/pro
            ducts/tripz-inducible-lentiviral-shrna#supporting-data
COMMENT     ApEinfo:methylated:1
FEATURES             Location/Qualifiers
     misc_feature    3562..4782
                     /locus_tag="UbiquitinC-promoter"
                     /label="UbiquitinC-promoter"
                     /ApEinfo_label="UbiquitinC-promoter"
                     /ApEinfo_fwdcolor="#b3b3b3"
                     /ApEinfo_revcolor="#b3b3b3"
                     /ApEinfo_graphicformat="arrow_data {{0 1 2 0 0 -1} {} 0}
                     width 5 offset 0"
     misc_feature    5589..6164
                     /locus_tag="IRES"
                     /label="IRES"
                     /ApEinfo_label="IRES"
                     /ApEinfo_fwdcolor="#b3b3b3"
                     /ApEinfo_revcolor="#b3b3b3"
                     /ApEinfo_graphicformat="arrow_data {{0 1 2 0 0 -1} {} 0}
                     width 5 offset 0"
     misc_feature    3073..3120
                     /locus_tag="low affinity Avitag"
                     /label="low affinity Avitag"
                     /ApEinfo_label="low affinity Avitag"
                     /ApEinfo_fwdcolor="#cccccc"
                     /ApEinfo_revcolor="#cccccc"
                     /ApEinfo_graphicformat="arrow_data {{0 1 2 0 0 -1} {} 0}
                     width 5 offset 0"
     misc_feature    2998..3066
                     /locus_tag="derived from CMV-N1 vector (shuttled
                     BioSUMO1nc from CMV-N1 into TRIPZ)"
                     /label="derived from CMV-N1 vector (shuttled BioSUMO1nc
                     from CMV-N1 into TRIPZ)"
                     /ApEinfo_label="derived from CMV-N1 vector (shuttled
                     BioSUMO1nc from CMV-N1 into TRIPZ)"
                     /ApEinfo_fwdcolor="#ccff66"
                     /ApEinfo_revcolor="#ccff66"
                     /ApEinfo_graphicformat="arrow_data {{0 1 2 0 0 -1} {} 0}
                     width 5 offset 0"
     misc_feature    6165..6767
                     /locus_tag="PURO"
                     /label="PURO"
                     /ApEinfo_label="PURO"
                     /ApEinfo_fwdcolor="#cc66ff"
                     /ApEinfo_revcolor="#cc66ff"
                     /ApEinfo_graphicformat="arrow_data {{0 1 2 0 0 -1} {} 0}
                     width 5 offset 0"
     misc_feature    2723..2991
                     /locus_tag="6x tetO + CMVmin promoter"
                     /label="6x tetO + CMVmin promoter"
                     /ApEinfo_label="6x tetO + CMVmin promoter"
                     /ApEinfo_fwdcolor="#b3b3b3"
                     /ApEinfo_revcolor="#b3b3b3"
                     /ApEinfo_graphicformat="arrow_data {{0 1 2 0 0 -1} {} 0}
                     width 5 offset 0"
     misc_feature    3136..3363
                     /locus_tag="Ubiquitin"
                     /label="Ubiquitin"
                     /ApEinfo_label="Ubiquitin"
                     /ApEinfo_fwdcolor="#ffcc66"
                     /ApEinfo_revcolor="#ffcc66"
                     /ApEinfo_graphicformat="arrow_data {{0 1 2 0 0 -1} {} 0}
                     width 5 offset 0"
     misc_feature    4826..5533
                     /locus_tag="rtTA3"
                     /label="rtTA3"
                     /ApEinfo_label="rtTA3"
                     /ApEinfo_fwdcolor="#66ccff"
                     /ApEinfo_revcolor="#66ccff"
                     /ApEinfo_graphicformat="arrow_data {{0 1 2 0 0 -1} {} 0}
                     width 5 offset 0"
     misc_feature    3112..3120
                     /locus_tag="GEF"
                     /label="GEF"
                     /ApEinfo_label="GEF"
                     /ApEinfo_fwdcolor="#66ff66"
                     /ApEinfo_revcolor="#66ff66"
                     /ApEinfo_graphicformat="arrow_data {{0 1 2 0 0 -1} {} 0}
                     width 5 offset 0"
     misc_feature    3614..3633
                     /locus_tag="TRIPZ.seq.rev"
                     /label="TRIPZ.seq.rev"
                     /ApEinfo_label="TRIPZ.seq.rev"
                     /ApEinfo_fwdcolor="#ff0080"
                     /ApEinfo_revcolor="#ff0080"
                     /ApEinfo_graphicformat="arrow_data {{0 1 2 0 0 -1} {} 0}
                     width 5 offset 0"
     misc_feature    2967..2990
                     /locus_tag="tripz-fwAC"
                     /label="tripz-fwAC"
                     /ApEinfo_label="tripz-fwAC"
                     /ApEinfo_fwdcolor="#cccccc"
                     /ApEinfo_revcolor="#cccccc"
                     /ApEinfo_graphicformat="arrow_data {{0 1 2 0 0 -1} {} 0}
                     width 5 offset 0"
     misc_feature    2919..2942
                     /ApEinfo_label=PML04 = TRIPZCMVmin.for
                     /locus_tag="misc_feature"
                     /label="misc_feature"
                     /ApEinfo_label="misc_feature"
                     /ApEinfo_fwdcolor="#e6e6e6"
                     /ApEinfo_revcolor="#e6e6e6"
                     /ApEinfo_graphicformat="arrow_data {{0 1 2 0 0 -1} {} 0}
                     width 5 offset 0"
     primer_bind     complement(10333..10353)
                     /locus_tag="M13-rev"
                     /label="M13-rev"
                     /ApEinfo_label="M13-rev"
                     /ApEinfo_fwdcolor="cyan"
                     /ApEinfo_revcolor="green"
                     /ApEinfo_graphicformat="arrow_data {{0 1 2 0 0 -1} {} 0}
                     width 5 offset 0"
     rep_origin      complement(10721..11403)
                     /locus_tag="ColE1 origin"
                     /label="ColE1 origin"
                     /ApEinfo_label="ColE1 origin"
                     /ApEinfo_fwdcolor="gray50"
                     /ApEinfo_revcolor="gray50"
                     /ApEinfo_graphicformat="arrow_data {{0 1 2 0 0 -1} {} 0}
                     width 5 offset 0"
     misc_binding    complement(10359..10381)
                     /locus_tag="LacO"
                     /label="LacO"
                     /ApEinfo_label="LacO"
                     /ApEinfo_fwdcolor="cornflower blue"
                     /ApEinfo_revcolor="cornflower blue"
                     /ApEinfo_graphicformat="arrow_data {{0 1 2 0 0 -1} {} 0}
                     width 5 offset 0"
     CDS             complement(11501..12160)
                     /locus_tag="AmpR"
                     /label="AmpR"
                     /ApEinfo_label="AmpR"
                     /ApEinfo_fwdcolor="yellow"
                     /ApEinfo_revcolor="yellow"
                     /ApEinfo_graphicformat="arrow_data {{0 1 2 0 0 -1} {} 0}
                     width 5 offset 0"
     misc_feature    2725..2737
                     /locus_tag="tetO"
                     /label="tetO"
                     /ApEinfo_label="tetO"
                     /ApEinfo_fwdcolor="#ffff66"
                     /ApEinfo_revcolor="#ffff66"
                     /ApEinfo_graphicformat="arrow_data {{0 1 2 0 0 -1} {} 0}
                     width 5 offset 0"
     misc_feature    2760..2772
                     /locus_tag="tetO(1)"
                     /label="tetO(1)"
                     /ApEinfo_label="tetO"
                     /ApEinfo_fwdcolor="#ffff66"
                     /ApEinfo_revcolor="#ffff66"
                     /ApEinfo_graphicformat="arrow_data {{0 1 2 0 0 -1} {} 0}
                     width 5 offset 0"
     misc_feature    2796..2808
                     /locus_tag="tetO(2)"
                     /label="tetO(2)"
                     /ApEinfo_label="tetO"
                     /ApEinfo_fwdcolor="#ffff66"
                     /ApEinfo_revcolor="#ffff66"
                     /ApEinfo_graphicformat="arrow_data {{0 1 2 0 0 -1} {} 0}
                     width 5 offset 0"
     misc_feature    2832..2844
                     /locus_tag="tetO(3)"
                     /label="tetO(3)"
                     /ApEinfo_label="tetO"
                     /ApEinfo_fwdcolor="#ffff66"
                     /ApEinfo_revcolor="#ffff66"
                     /ApEinfo_graphicformat="arrow_data {{0 1 2 0 0 -1} {} 0}
                     width 5 offset 0"
     misc_feature    2867..2879
                     /locus_tag="tetO(4)"
                     /label="tetO(4)"
                     /ApEinfo_label="tetO"
                     /ApEinfo_fwdcolor="#ffff66"
                     /ApEinfo_revcolor="#ffff66"
                     /ApEinfo_graphicformat="arrow_data {{0 1 2 0 0 -1} {} 0}
                     width 5 offset 0"
     misc_feature    2903..2915
                     /locus_tag="tetO(5)"
                     /label="tetO(5)"
                     /ApEinfo_label="tetO"
                     /ApEinfo_fwdcolor="#ffff66"
                     /ApEinfo_revcolor="#ffff66"
                     /ApEinfo_graphicformat="arrow_data {{0 1 2 0 0 -1} {} 0}
                     width 5 offset 0"
     misc_feature    2076..2180
                     /locus_tag="cPPT (central polypurine tract)"
                     /label="cPPT (central polypurine tract)"
                     /ApEinfo_label="cPPT (central polypurine tract)"
                     /ApEinfo_fwdcolor="#cccccc"
                     /ApEinfo_revcolor="#cccccc"
                     /ApEinfo_graphicformat="arrow_data {{0 1 2 0 0 -1} {} 0}
                     width 5 offset 0"
     misc_feature    1303..1535
                     /locus_tag="RRE (Rev binding element)"
                     /label="RRE (Rev binding element)"
                     /ApEinfo_label="RRE (Rev binding element)"
                     /ApEinfo_fwdcolor="#cccccc"
                     /ApEinfo_revcolor="#cccccc"
                     /ApEinfo_graphicformat="arrow_data {{0 1 2 0 0 -1} {} 0}
                     width 5 offset 0"
     misc_feature    1..634
                     /locus_tag="HIV 5'LTR"
                     /label="HIV 5'LTR"
                     /ApEinfo_label="HIV 5'LTR"
                     /ApEinfo_fwdcolor="#ff0080"
                     /ApEinfo_revcolor="#ff0080"
                     /ApEinfo_graphicformat="arrow_data {{0 1 2 0 0 -1} {} 0}
                     width 5 offset 0"
     misc_feature    686..823
                     /locus_tag="PSI"
                     /label="PSI"
                     /ApEinfo_label="PSI"
                     /ApEinfo_fwdcolor="#cccccc"
                     /ApEinfo_revcolor="#cccccc"
                     /ApEinfo_graphicformat="arrow_data {{0 1 2 0 0 -1} {} 0}
                     width 5 offset 0"
     misc_feature    7578..7811
                     /locus_tag="SIN 3'LTR"
                     /label="SIN 3'LTR"
                     /ApEinfo_label="SIN 3'LTR"
                     /ApEinfo_fwdcolor="#ff0080"
                     /ApEinfo_revcolor="#ff0080"
                     /ApEinfo_graphicformat="arrow_data {{0 1 2 0 0 -1} {} 0}
                     width 5 offset 0"
     misc_feature    3121..3129
                     /locus_tag="GSG linker"
                     /label="GSG linker"
                     /ApEinfo_label="GSG linker"
                     /ApEinfo_fwdcolor="#ffff66"
                     /ApEinfo_revcolor="#ffff66"
                     /ApEinfo_graphicformat="arrow_data {{0 1 2 0 0 -1} {} 0}
                     width 5 offset 0"
     misc_feature    2670..2698
                     /locus_tag="3606"
                     /label="3606"
                     /ApEinfo_label="3606"
                     /ApEinfo_fwdcolor="#e6e6e6"
                     /ApEinfo_revcolor="green"
                     /ApEinfo_graphicformat="arrow_data {{0 1 2 0 0 -1} {} 0}
                     width 5 offset 0"
     misc_feature    3614..3633
                     /locus_tag="oligo 3607 TRIPZseqv2.rev"
                     /label="oligo 3607 TRIPZseqv2.rev"
                     /ApEinfo_label="oligo 3607 TRIPZseqv2.rev"
                     /ApEinfo_fwdcolor="#e6e6e6"
                     /ApEinfo_revcolor="#e6e6e6"
                     /ApEinfo_graphicformat="arrow_data {{0 1 2 0 0 -1} {} 0}
                     width 5 offset 0"
     misc_feature    3352..3354
                     /locus_tag="L73"
                     /label="L73"
                     /ApEinfo_label="L73"
                     /ApEinfo_fwdcolor="#ff6666"
                     /ApEinfo_revcolor="#ff6666"
                     /ApEinfo_graphicformat="arrow_data {{0 1 2 0 0 -1} {} 0}
                     width 5 offset 0"
ORIGIN
        1 tggaagggct aattcactcc caaagaagac aagatatcct tgatctgtgg atctaccaca
       61 cacaaggcta cttccctgat tagcagaact acacaccagg gccaggggtc agatatccac
      121 tgacctttgg atggtgctac aagctagtac cagttgagcc agataaggta gaagaggcca
      181 ataaaggaga gaacaccagc ttgttacacc ctgtgagcct gcatgggatg gatgacccgg
      241 agagagaagt gttagagtgg aggtttgaca gccgcctagc atttcatcac gtggcccgag
      301 agctgcatcc ggagtacttc aagaactgct gatatcgagc ttgctacaag ggactttccg
      361 ctggggactt tccagggagg cgtggcctgg gcgggactgg ggagtggcga gccctcagat
      421 cctgcatata agcagctgct ttttgcctgt actgggtctc tctggttaga ccagatctga
      481 gcctgggagc tctctggcta actagggaac ccactgctta agcctcaata aagcttgcct
      541 tgagtgcttc aagtagtgtg tgcccgtctg ttgtgtgact ctggtaacta gagatccctc
      601 agaccctttt agtcagtgtg gaaaatctct agcagtggcg cccgaacagg gacttgaaag
      661 cgaaagggaa accagaggag ctctctcgac gcaggactcg gcttgctgaa gcgcgcacgg
      721 caagaggcga ggggcggcga ctggtgagta cgccaaaaat tttgactagc ggaggctaga
      781 aggagagaga tgggtgcgag agcgtcagta ttaagcgggg gagaattaga tcgcgatggg
      841 aaaaaattcg gttaaggcca gggggaaaga aaaaatataa attaaaacat atagtatggg
      901 caagcaggga gctagaacga ttcgcagtta atcctggcct gttagaaaca tcagaaggct
      961 gtagacaaat actgggacag ctacaaccat cccttcagac aggatcagaa gaacttagat
     1021 cattatataa tacagtagca accctctatt gtgtgcatca aaggatagag ataaaagaca
     1081 ccaaggaagc tttagacaag atagaggaag agcaaaacaa aagtaagacc accgcacagc
     1141 aagcggccgg ccgctgatct tcagacctgg aggaggagat atgagggaca attggagaag
     1201 tgaattatat aaatataaag tagtaaaaat tgaaccatta ggagtagcac ccaccaaggc
     1261 aaagagaaga gtggtgcaga gagaaaaaag agcagtggga ataggagctt tgttccttgg
     1321 gttcttggga gcagcaggaa gcactatggg cgcagcgtca atgacgctga cggtacaggc
     1381 cagacaatta ttgtctggta tagtgcagca gcagaacaat ttgctgaggg ctattgaggc
     1441 gcaacagcat ctgttgcaac tcacagtctg gggcatcaag cagctccagg caagaatcct
     1501 ggctgtggaa agatacctaa aggatcaaca gctcctgggg atttggggtt gctctggaaa
     1561 actcatttgc accactgctg tgccttggaa tgctagttgg agtaataaat ctctggaaca
     1621 gatttggaat cacacgacct ggatggagtg ggacagagaa attaacaatt acacaagctt
     1681 aatacactcc ttaattgaag aatcgcaaaa ccagcaagaa aagaatgaac aagaattatt
     1741 ggaattagat aaatgggcaa gtttgtggaa ttggtttaac ataacaaatt ggctgtggta
     1801 tataaaatta ttcataatga tagtaggagg cttggtaggt ttaagaatag tttttgctgt
     1861 actttctata gtgaatagag ttaggcaggg atattcacca ttatcgtttc agacccacct
     1921 cccaaccccg aggggacccg acaggcccga aggaatagaa gaagaaggtg gagagagaga
     1981 cagagacaga tccattcgat tagtgaacgg atcggcactg cgtgcgccaa ttctgcagac
     2041 aaatggcagt attcatccac aattttaaaa gaaaaggggg gattgggggg tacagtgcag
     2101 gggaaagaat agtagacata atagcaacag acatacaaac taaagaatta caaaaacaaa
     2161 ttacaaaaat tcaaaatttt cgggtttatt acagggacag cagagatcca gtttggttag
     2221 taccgggccc gctctagtcc ggaatcagtc ctgctcctcg gccacgaagt gcacgcagtt
     2281 gccggccggg tcgcgcaggg cgaactcccg cccccacggc tgctcgccga tctcggtcat
     2341 ggccggcccg gaggcgtccc ggaagttcgt ggacacgacc tccgaccact cggcgtacag
     2401 ctcgtccagg ccgcgcaccc acacccaggc cagggtgttg tccggcacca cctggtcctg
     2461 gaccgcgctg atgaacaggg tcacgtcgtc ccggaccaca ccggcgaagt cgtcctccac
     2521 gaagtcccgg gagaacccga gccggtcggt ccagaactcg accgctccgg cgacgtcgcg
     2581 cgcggtgagc accggaacgg cactggtcaa cttggccatg gtggccctcc tatagtgagt
     2641 cgtattatac tatgccgata tactatgccg atgattaatt gtcaacacgt gctgcaggtc
     2701 cgaggttcta gacgagttta cTCCCTATCA GTGATAGAGA acgatgtcga gtttacTCCC
     2761 TATCAGTGAT AGAGAacgta tgtcgagttt acTCCCTATC AGTGATAGAG Aacgtatgtc
     2821 gagtttacTC CCTATCAGTG ATAGAGAacg tatgtcgagt ttaTCCCTAT CAGTGATAGA
     2881 GAacgtatgt cgagtttacT CCCTATCAGT GATAGAGAac gtatgtcgag gtaggcgtgt
     2941 acggtgggag gcctatataa gcagagctcg tttagtgaac cgtcagatcg caccggtgct
     3001 ggtttagtga accgtcagat ccgctagcgc taccggactc agatctcgag ctcaagcttc
     3061 gaattcgcca ccATGGGTTT GAATGACATA TTTGAAGCCC AGAAGATCGA GGGTGAGTTC
     3121 ggcagcggcg aattcatgca gatcttcgtg aagaccctga ctggtaagac catcactctc
     3181 gaagtggagc cgagtgacac cattgagaat gtcaaggcaa agatccaaga caaggaaggc
     3241 atccctcctg accagcagag gttgatcttt gctgggaaac agctggaaga tggacgcacc
     3301 ctgtctgact acaacatcca gaaagagtcc accctgcacc tggtcctccg tctcagaggt
     3361 ggttaagcgg ccgcgactct agatcataat cagccatacc acatttgtag aggttttact
     3421 tgctttaaaa aacctcccac acctccccct gaacctgaaa cataaaatga atgcaattgt
     3481 tgttgttaac ttgtttattg cagcttataa tggttacaaa taaagcaata gcatcacaaa
     3541 tttcacaaat aaagcacgcg tggcctccgc gccgggtttt ggcgcctccc gcgggcgccc
     3601 ccctcctcac ggcgagcgct gccacgtcag acgaagggcg cagcgagcgt cctgatcctt
     3661 ccgcccggac gctcaggaca gcggcccgct gctcataaga ctcggcctta gaaccccagt
     3721 atcagcagaa ggacatttta ggacgggact tgggtgactc tagggcactg gttttctttc
     3781 cagagagcgg aacaggcgag gaaaagtagt cccttctcgg cgattctgcg gagggatctc
     3841 cgtggggcgg tgaacgccga tgattatata aggacgcgcc gggtgtggca cagctagttc
     3901 cgtcgcagcc gggatttggg tcgcggttct tgtttgtgga tcgctgtgat cgtcacttgg
     3961 tgagtagcgg gctgctgggc tggccggggc tttcgtggcc gccgggccgc tcggtgggac
     4021 ggaagcgtgt ggagagaccg ccaagggctg tagtctgggt ccgcgagcaa ggttgccctg
     4081 aactgggggt tggggggagc gcagcaaaat ggcggctgtt cccgagtctt gaatggaaga
     4141 cgcttgtgag gcgggctgtg aggtcgttga aacaaggtgg ggggcatggt gggcggcaag
     4201 aacccaaggt cttgaggcct tcgctaatgc gggaaagctc ttattcgggt gagatgggct
     4261 ggggcaccat ctggggaccc tgacgtgaag tttgtcactg actggagaac tcggtttgtc
     4321 gtctgttgcg ggggcggcag ttatggcggt gccgttgggc agtgcacccg tacctttggg
     4381 agcgcgcgcc ctcgtcgtgt cgtgacgtca cccgttctgt tggcttataa tgcagggtgg
     4441 ggccacctgc cggtaggtgt gcggtaggct tttctccgtc gcaggacgca gggttcgggc
     4501 ctagggtagg ctctcctgaa tcgacaggcg ccggacctct ggtgagggga gggataagtg
     4561 aggcgtcagt ttctttggtc ggttttatgt acctatcttc ttaagtagct gaagctccgg
     4621 ttttgaacta tgcgctcggg gttggcgagt gtgttttgtg aagtttttta ggcacctttt
     4681 gaaatgtaat catttgggtc aatatgtaat tttcagtgtt agactagtaa attgtccgct
     4741 aaattctggc cgtttttggc ttttttgtta gacgctagcg gatccataac ttcgtatagt
     4801 atacattata cgaagttatg ccaccATGTC TAGGCTGGAC AAGAGCAAAG TCATAAACGG
     4861 AGCTCTGGAA TTACTCAATG GTGTCGGTAT CGAAGGCCTG ACGACAAGGA AACTCGCTCA
     4921 AAAGCTGGGA GTTGAGCAGC CTACCCTGTA CTGGCACGTG AAGAACAAGC GGGCCCTGCT
     4981 CGATGCCCTG CCAATCGAGA TGCTGGACAG GCATCATACC CACTTCTGCC CCCTGGAAGG
     5041 CGAGTCATGG CAAGACTTTC TGCGGAACAA CGCCAAGTCA TACCGCTGTG CTCTCCTCTC
     5101 ACATCGCGAC GGGGCTAAAG TGCATCTCGG CACCCGCCCA ACAGAGAAAC AGTACGAAAC
     5161 CCTGGAAAAT CAGCTCGCGT TCCTGTGTCA GCAAGGCTTC TCCCTGGAGA ACGCACTGTA
     5221 CGCTCTGTCC GCCGTGGGCC ACTTTACACT GGGCTGCGTA TTGGAGGAAC AGGAGCATCA
     5281 AGTAGCAAAA GAGGAAAGAG AGACACCTAC CACCGATTCT ATGCCCCCAC TTCTGAGACA
     5341 AGCAATTGAG CTGTTCGACC GGCAGGGAGC CGAACCTGCC TTCCTTTTCG GCCTGGAACT
     5401 AATCATATGT GGCCTGGAGA AACAGCTAAA GTGCGAAAGC GGCGGGCCGA CCGACGCCCT
     5461 TGACGATTTT GACTTAGACA TGCTCCCAGC CGATGCCCTT GACGATTTTG ACCTTGACAT
     5521 GCTCCCCGGG TAAataactt cgtatagtat acattatacg aagttatgga tccgcggccg
     5581 caaattccgc ccctctccct cccccccccc taacgttact ggccgaagcc gcttggaata
     5641 aggccggtgt gcgtttgtct atatgttatt ttccaccata ttgccgtctt ttggcaatgt
     5701 gagggcccgg aaacctggcc ctgtcttctt gacgagcatt cctaggggtc tttcccctct
     5761 cgccaaagga atgcaaggtc tgttgaatgt cgtgaaggaa gcagttcctc tggaagcttc
     5821 ttgaagacaa acaacgtctg tagcgaccct ttgcaggcag cggaaccccc cacctggcga
     5881 caggtgcctc tgcggccaaa agccacgtgt ataagataca cctgcaaagg cggcacaacc
     5941 ccagtgccac gttgtgagtt ggatagttgt ggaaagagtc aaatggctct cctcaagcgt
     6001 attcaacaag gggctgaagg atgcccagaa ggtaccccat tgtatgggat ctgatctggg
     6061 gcctcggtgc acatgcttta catgtgttta gtcgaggtta aaaaaacgtc taggcccccc
     6121 gaaccacggg gacgtggttt tcctttgaaa aacacgataa taccATGGCC ACCGAGTACA
     6181 AGCCCACGGT GCGCCTCGCC ACCCGCGACG ACGTCCCCCG GGCCGTACGC ACCCTCGCCG
     6241 CCGCGTTCGC CGACTACCCC GCCACGCGCC ACACCGTCGA CCCGGACCGC CACATCGAGC
     6301 GGGTCACCGA GCTGCAAGAA CTCTTCCTCA CGCGCGTCGG GCTCGACATC GGCAAGGTGT
     6361 GGGTCGCGGA CGACGGCGCC GCGGTGGCGG TCTGGACCAC GCCGGAGAGC GTCGAAGCGG
     6421 GGGCGGTGTT CGCCGAGATC GGCTCGCGCA TGGCCGAGTT GAGCGGTTCC CGGCTGGCCG
     6481 CGCAGCAACA GATGGAAGGC CTCCTGGCGC CGCACCGGCC CAAGGAGCCC GCGTGGTTCC
     6541 TGGCCACCGT CGGCGTCTCG CCCGACCACC AGGGCAAGGG TCTGGGCAGC GCCGTCGTGC
     6601 TCCCCGGAGT GGAGGCGGCC GAGCGCGCTG GGGTGCCCGC CTTCCTGGAG ACCTCCGCGC
     6661 CCCGCAACCT CCCCTTCTAC GAGCGGCTCG GCTTCACCGT CACCGCCGAC GTCGAGGTGC
     6721 CCGAAGGACC GCGCACCTGG TGCATGACCC GCAAGCCCGG TGCCTGAgtt cgcgtctgga
     6781 acaatcaacc tctggattac aaaatttgtg aaagattgac tggtattctt aactatgttg
     6841 ctccttttac gctatgtgga tacgctgctt taatgccttt gtatcatgct attgcttccc
     6901 gtatggcttt cattttctcc tccttgtata aatcctggtt gctgtctctt tatgaggagt
     6961 tgtggcccgt tgtcaggcaa cgtggcgtgg tgtgcactgt gtttgctgac gcaaccccca
     7021 ctggttgggg cattgccacc acctgtcagc tcctttccgg gactttcgct ttccccctcc
     7081 ctattgccac ggcggaactc atcgccgcct gccttgcccg ctgctggaca ggggctcggc
     7141 tgttgggcac tgacaattcc gtggtgttgt cggggaagct gacgtccttt ccatggctgc
     7201 tcgcctgtgt tgccacctgg attctgcgcg ggacgtcctt ctgctacgtc ccttcggccc
     7261 tcaatccagc ggaccttcct tcccgcggcc tgctgccggc tctgcggcct cttccgcgtc
     7321 ttcgccttcg ccctcagacg agtcggatct ccctttgggc cgcctccccg cctggaatta
     7381 attctgcagt cgagacctag aaaaacatgg agcaatcaca agtagcaata cagcagctac
     7441 caatgctgat tgtgcctggc tagaagcaca agaggaggag gaggtgggtt ttccagtcac
     7501 acctcaggta cctttaagac caatgactta caaggcagct gtagatctta gccacttttt
     7561 aaaagaaaag aggggacTGG AAGGGCTAAT TCACTCCCAA CGAAGACAAG ATCTGCTTTT
     7621 TGCTTGTACT GGGTCTCTCT GGTTAGACCA GATCTGAGCC TGGGAGCTCT CTGGCTAACT
     7681 AGGGAACCCA CTGCTTAAGC CTCAATAAAG CTTGCCTTGA GTGCTTCAAG TAGTGTGTGC
     7741 CCGTCTGTTG TGTGACTCTG GTAACTAGAG ATCCCTCAGA CCCTTTTAGT CAGTGTGGAA
     7801 AATCTCTAGC AGtagtagtt catgtcatct tattattcag tatttataac ttgcaaagaa
     7861 atgaatatca gagagtgaga ggccttgaca ttgtttaaac ccgctgatca gcctcgactg
     7921 tgccttctag ttgccagcca tctgttgttt gcccctcccc cgtgccttcc ttgaccctgg
     7981 aaggtgccac tcccactgtc ctttcctaat aaaatgagga aattgcatcg cattgtctga
     8041 gtaggtgtca ttctattctg gggggtgggg tggggcagga cagcaagggg gaggattggg
     8101 aagacaatag caggcatgct ggggatgcgg tgggctctat ggcttctgag gcggaaagaa
     8161 ccagctgggg ctctaggggg tatccccnnn nnnnnnnnnn nnnnnnnnnn nnnnnnnnnn
     8221 nnnnnnnnnn nnnnnnnnnn nnnnnnnnnn nnnnnnnnnn nnnnnnnnnn nnnnnnnnnn
     8281 nnnnnnnnnn nnnnnnnnnn nnnnnnnnnn ncnnnnnnnn nnnnnnnnnn nnnnnnnnnn
     8341 nnnnnnnnnn nnnnnnnnnn nnnnnnnnnn nnnnnnnnnn nnnnnnnnnn nnnnnnnnnn
     8401 nnnannnnnn nnnnnnnnnn nnnnnnnnnn nnnnnnnnnn nnnnnnnnnn nnncctttga
     8461 cgttggagtc cacgttcttt nnnnnnnnnn nnnnnnnnnn nnnnnnnnnn nnnnnnnacc
     8521 ctatctcggt ctattctttt gatttataag ggattttgcc gatttcggcc tattggttaa
     8581 aaaatgagct gatttaacaa aaatttaacg cgaattaatt ctgtggaatg tgtgtcagtt
     8641 agggtgtgga aagtccccag gctccccagc aggcagaagt atgcaaagca tgcatctcaa
     8701 ttagtcagca accaggtgtg gaaagtcccc aggctcccca gcaggcagaa gtatgcaaag
     8761 catgcatctc aattagtcag caaccatagt cccgccccta actccgccca tcccgcccct
     8821 aactccgccc agttccgccc attctccgcc ccatggctga ctaatttttt ttatttatgc
     8881 agaggccgag gccgcctctg cctctgagct attccagaag tagtgaggag gcttttttgg
     8941 aggcctaggc ttttgcaaaa agctcccggg agcttgtata tccattttcg gatctgatca
     9001 gcacgtgatg aaaaagcctg aactcaccgc gacgtctgtc gagaagtttc tgatcgaaaa
     9061 gttcgacagc gtctccgacc tgatgcagct ctcggagggc gaagaatctc gtgctttcag
     9121 cttcgatgta ggagggcgtg gatatgtcct gcgggtaaat agctgcgccg atggtttcta
     9181 caaagatcgt tatgtttatc ggcactttgc atcggccgcg ctcccgattc cggaagtgct
     9241 tgacattggg gaattaattc agcgagagcc tgacctattg catctcccgc cgtgcacagg
     9301 gtgtcacgtt gcaagacctg cctgaaaccg aactgcccgc tgttctgcag ccggtcgcgg
     9361 aggccatgga tgcgatcgct gcggccgatc ttagccagac gagcgggttc ggcccattcg
     9421 gaccgcaagg aatcggtcaa tacactacat ggcgtgattt catatgcgcg attgctgatc
     9481 cccatgtgta tcactggcaa actgtgatgg acgacaccgt cagtgcgtcc gtcgcgcagg
     9541 ctctcgatga gctgatgctt tgggccgagg actgccccga agtccggcac ctcgtgcacg
     9601 cggatttcgg ctccaacaat gtcctgacgg acaatggccg cataacagcg gtcattgact
     9661 ggagcgaggc gatgttcggg gattcccaat acgaggtcgc caacatcttc ttctggaggc
     9721 cgtggttggc ttgtatggag cagcagacgc gctacttcga gcggaggcat ccggagcttg
     9781 caggatcgcc gcggctccgg gcgtatatgc tccgcattgg tcttgaccaa ctctatcaga
     9841 gcttggttga cggcaatttc gatgatgcag cttgggcgca gggtcgatgc gacgcaatcg
     9901 tccgatccgg agccgggact gtcgggcgta cacaaatcgc ccgcagaagc gcggccgtct
     9961 ggaccgatgg ctgtgtagaa gtactcgccg atagtggaaa ccgacgcccc agcactcgtc
    10021 cgagggcaaa ggaatagcac gtgctacgag atttcgattc caccgccgcc ttctatgaaa
    10081 ggttgggctt cggaatcgtt ttccgggacg ccggctggat gatcctccag cgcggggatc
    10141 tcatgctgga gttcttcgcc caccccaact tgtttattgc agcttataat ggttacaaat
    10201 aaagcaatag catcacaaat ttcacaaata aagcattttt ttcactgcat tctagttgtg
    10261 gtttgtccaa actcatcaat gtatcttatc atgtctgtat accgtcgacc tctagctaga
    10321 gcttggcgta atcatggtca tagctgtttc ctgtgtgaaa ttgttatccg ctcacaattc
    10381 cacacaacat acgagccgga agcataaagt gtaaagcctg gggtgcctaa tgagtgagct
    10441 aactcacatt aattgcgttg cgctcactgc ccgctttcca gtcgggaaac ctgtcgtgcc
    10501 agctgcatta atgaatcggc caacgcgcgg ggagaggcgg tttgcgtatt gggcgctctt
    10561 ccgcttcctc gctcactgac tcgctgcgct cggtcgttcg gctgcggcga gcggtatcag
    10621 ctcactcaaa ggcggtaata cggttatcca cagaatcagg ggataacgca ggaaagaaca
    10681 tgtgagcaaa aggccagcaa aaggccagga accgtaaaaa ggccgcgttg ctggcgtttt
    10741 tccataggct ccgcccccct gacgagcatc acaaaaatcg acgctcaagt cagaggtggc
    10801 gaaacccgac aggactataa agataccagg cgtttccccc tggaagctcc ctcgtgcgct
    10861 ctcctgttcc gaccctgccg cttaccggat acctgtccgc ctttctccct tcgggaagcg
    10921 tggcgctttc tcatagctca cgctgtaggt atctcagttc ggtgtaggtc gttcgctcca
    10981 agctgggctg tgtgcacgaa ccccccgttc agcccgaccg ctgcgcctta tccggtaact
    11041 atcgtcttga gtccaacccg gtaagacacg acttatcgcc actggcagca gccactggta
    11101 acaggattag cagagcgagg tatgtaggcg gtgctacaga gttcttgaag tggtggccta
    11161 actacggcta cactagaaga acagtatttg gtatctgcgc tctgctgaag ccagttacct
    11221 tcggaaaaag agttggtagc tcttgatccg gcaaacaaac caccgctggt agcggtggtt
    11281 tttttgtttg caagcagcag attacgcgca gaaaaaaagg atctcaagaa gatcctttga
    11341 tcttttctac ggggtctgac gctcagtgga acgaaaactc acgttaaggg attttggtca
    11401 tgagattatc aaaaaggatc ttcacctaga tccttttaaa ttaaaaatga agttttaaat
    11461 caatctaaag tatatatgag taaacttggt ctgacagtta ccaatgctta atcagtgagg
    11521 cacctatctc agcgatctgt ctatttcgtt catccatagt tgcctgactc cccgtcgtgt
    11581 agataactac gatacgggag ggcttaccat ctggccccag tgctgcaatg ataccgcgag
    11641 acccacgctc accggctcca gatttatcag caataaacca gccagccgga agggccgagc
    11701 gcagaagtgg tcctgcaact ttatccgcct ccatccagtc tattaattgt tgccgggaag
    11761 ctagagtaag tagttcgcca gttaatagtt tgcgcaacgt tgttgccatt gctacaggca
    11821 tcgtggtgtc acgctcgtcg tttggtatgg cttcattcag ctccggttcc caacgatcaa
    11881 ggcgagttac atgatccccc atgttgtgca aaaaagcggt tagctccttc ggtcctccga
    11941 tcgttgtcag aagtaagttg gccgcagtgt tatcactcat ggttatggca gcactgcata
    12001 attctcttac tgtcatgcca tccgtaagat gcttttctgt gactggtgag tactcaacca
    12061 agtcattctg agaatagtgt atgcggcgac cgagttgctc ttgcccggcg tcaatacggg
    12121 ataataccgc gccacatagc agaactttaa aagtgctcat cattggaaaa cgttcttcgg
    12181 ggcgaaaact ctcaaggatc ttaccgctgt tgagatccag ttcgatgtaa cccactcgtg
    12241 cacccaactg atcttcagca tcttttactt tcaccagcgt ttctgggtga gcaaaaacag
    12301 gaaggcaaaa tgccgcaaaa aagggaataa gggcgacacg gaaatgttga atactcatac
    12361 tcttcctttt tcaatattat tgaagcattt atcagggtta ttgtctcatg agcggataca
    12421 tatttgaatg tatttagaaa aataaacaaa taggggttcc gcgcacattt ccccgaaaag
    12481 tgccacctga cgtcgacgga tcgggagatc aacttgttta ttgcagctta taatggttac
    12541 aaataaagca atagcatcac aaatttcaca aataaagcat ttttttcact gcattctagt
    12601 tgtggtttgt ccaaactcat caatgtatct tatcatgtct ggatcaactg gataactcaa
    12661 gctaaccaaa atcatcccaa acttcccacc ccatacccta ttaccactgc caattacctg
    12721 tggtttcatt tactctaaac ctgtgattcc tctgaattat tttcatttta aagaaattgt
    12781 atttgttaaa tatgtactac aaacttagta gt  
//
