# Supplementary material for: BioE3 identifies specific substrates of ubiquitin E3 ligases
Source: Nat Commun. 2023 Nov 23;14:7656. doi: 10.1038/s41467-023-43326-8 (PMC10667490; doi:10.1038/s41467-023-43326-8)
Supplement: Supplementary file 15 — Source Data [file 41467_2023_43326_MOESM15_ESM.zip › Source_Data_File/Representative_constructs/TRIPZ.bioWHE_UBnc_puro.ape]

LOCUS       TRIPZ_bioWHE_UBn       12812 bp ds-DNA     linear       25-APR-2023
DEFINITION  
ACCESSION   
VERSION     
SOURCE      
  ORGANISM  
COMMENT     Based on TRIPZ:
            https://horizondiscovery.com/en/gene-modulation/knockdown/shrna/pro
            ducts/tripz-inducible-lentiviral-shrna#supporting-data
COMMENT     ApEinfo:methylated:1
FEATURES             Location/Qualifiers
     misc_feature    3562..4782
                     /locus_tag="UbiquitinC-promoter"
                     /label="UbiquitinC-promoter"
                     /ApEinfo_label="UbiquitinC-promoter"
                     /ApEinfo_fwdcolor="#b3b3b3"
                     /ApEinfo_revcolor="#b3b3b3"
                     /ApEinfo_graphicformat="arrow_data {{0 1 2 0 0 -1} {} 0}
                     width 5 offset 0"
     misc_feature    5589..6164
                     /locus_tag="IRES"
                     /label="IRES"
                     /ApEinfo_label="IRES"
                     /ApEinfo_fwdcolor="#b3b3b3"
                     /ApEinfo_revcolor="#b3b3b3"
                     /ApEinfo_graphicformat="arrow_data {{0 1 2 0 0 -1} {} 0}
                     width 5 offset 0"
     misc_feature    2998..3066
                     /locus_tag="derived from CMV-N1 vector (shuttled
                     BioSUMO1nc from CMV-N1 into TRIPZ)"
                     /label="derived from CMV-N1 vector (shuttled BioSUMO1nc
                     from CMV-N1 into TRIPZ)"
                     /ApEinfo_label="derived from CMV-N1 vector (shuttled
                     BioSUMO1nc from CMV-N1 into TRIPZ)"
                     /ApEinfo_fwdcolor="#ccff66"
                     /ApEinfo_revcolor="#ccff66"
                     /ApEinfo_graphicformat="arrow_data {{0 1 2 0 0 -1} {} 0}
                     width 5 offset 0"
     misc_feature    6165..6767
                     /locus_tag="PURO"
                     /label="PURO"
                     /ApEinfo_label="PURO"
                     /ApEinfo_fwdcolor="#cc66ff"
                     /ApEinfo_revcolor="#cc66ff"
                     /ApEinfo_graphicformat="arrow_data {{0 1 2 0 0 -1} {} 0}
                     width 5 offset 0"
     misc_feature    2723..2991
                     /locus_tag="6x tetO + CMVmin promoter"
                     /label="6x tetO + CMVmin promoter"
                     /ApEinfo_label="6x tetO + CMVmin promoter"
                     /ApEinfo_fwdcolor="#b3b3b3"
                     /ApEinfo_revcolor="#b3b3b3"
                     /ApEinfo_graphicformat="arrow_data {{0 1 2 0 0 -1} {} 0}
                     width 5 offset 0"
     misc_feature    3136..3363
                     /locus_tag="Ubiquitin (no cut)"
                     /label="Ubiquitin (no cut)"
                     /ApEinfo_label="Ubiquitin (no cut)"
                     /ApEinfo_fwdcolor="#ffcc66"
                     /ApEinfo_revcolor="#ffcc66"
                     /ApEinfo_graphicformat="arrow_data {{0 1 2 0 0 -1} {} 0}
                     width 5 offset 0"
     misc_feature    4826..5533
                     /locus_tag="rtTA3"
                     /label="rtTA3"
                     /ApEinfo_label="rtTA3"
                     /ApEinfo_fwdcolor="#66ccff"
                     /ApEinfo_revcolor="#66ccff"
                     /ApEinfo_graphicformat="arrow_data {{0 1 2 0 0 -1} {} 0}
                     width 5 offset 0"
     misc_feature    3352..3354
                     /locus_tag="No cut mutation (Proline)"
                     /label="No cut mutation (Proline)"
                     /ApEinfo_label="No cut mutation (Proline)"
                     /ApEinfo_fwdcolor="#ff6666"
                     /ApEinfo_revcolor="#ff6666"
                     /ApEinfo_graphicformat="arrow_data {{0 1 2 0 0 -1} {} 0}
                     width 5 offset 0"
     misc_feature    3614..3633
                     /locus_tag="TRIPZ.seq.rev"
                     /label="TRIPZ.seq.rev"
                     /ApEinfo_label="TRIPZ.seq.rev"
                     /ApEinfo_fwdcolor="#ff0080"
                     /ApEinfo_revcolor="#ff0080"
                     /ApEinfo_graphicformat="arrow_data {{0 1 2 0 0 -1} {} 0}
                     width 5 offset 0"
     misc_feature    2967..2990
                     /locus_tag="tripz-fwAC"
                     /label="tripz-fwAC"
                     /ApEinfo_label="tripz-fwAC"
                     /ApEinfo_fwdcolor="#cccccc"
                     /ApEinfo_revcolor="#cccccc"
                     /ApEinfo_graphicformat="arrow_data {{0 1 2 0 0 -1} {} 0}
                     width 5 offset 0"
     misc_feature    2919..2942
                     /ApEinfo_label=PML04 = TRIPZCMVmin.for
                     /locus_tag="misc_feature"
                     /label="misc_feature"
                     /ApEinfo_label="misc_feature"
                     /ApEinfo_fwdcolor="#e6e6e6"
                     /ApEinfo_revcolor="#e6e6e6"
                     /ApEinfo_graphicformat="arrow_data {{0 1 2 0 0 -1} {} 0}
                     width 5 offset 0"
     primer_bind     complement(10333..10353)
                     /locus_tag="M13-rev"
                     /label="M13-rev"
                     /ApEinfo_label="M13-rev"
                     /ApEinfo_fwdcolor="cyan"
                     /ApEinfo_revcolor="green"
                     /ApEinfo_graphicformat="arrow_data {{0 1 2 0 0 -1} {} 0}
                     width 5 offset 0"
     rep_origin      complement(10721..11403)
                     /locus_tag="ColE1 origin"
                     /label="ColE1 origin"
                     /ApEinfo_label="ColE1 origin"
                     /ApEinfo_fwdcolor="gray50"
                     /ApEinfo_revcolor="gray50"
                     /ApEinfo_graphicformat="arrow_data {{0 1 2 0 0 -1} {} 0}
                     width 5 offset 0"
     misc_binding    complement(10359..10381)
                     /locus_tag="LacO"
                     /label="LacO"
                     /ApEinfo_label="LacO"
                     /ApEinfo_fwdcolor="cornflower blue"
                     /ApEinfo_revcolor="cornflower blue"
                     /ApEinfo_graphicformat="arrow_data {{0 1 2 0 0 -1} {} 0}
                     width 5 offset 0"
     CDS             complement(11501..12160)
                     /locus_tag="AmpR"
                     /label="AmpR"
                     /ApEinfo_label="AmpR"
                     /ApEinfo_fwdcolor="yellow"
                     /ApEinfo_revcolor="yellow"
                     /ApEinfo_graphicformat="arrow_data {{0 1 2 0 0 -1} {} 0}
                     width 5 offset 0"
     misc_feature    2725..2737
                     /locus_tag="tetO"
                     /label="tetO"
                     /ApEinfo_label="tetO"
                     /ApEinfo_fwdcolor="#ffff66"
                     /ApEinfo_revcolor="#ffff66"
                     /ApEinfo_graphicformat="arrow_data {{0 1 2 0 0 -1} {} 0}
                     width 5 offset 0"
     misc_feature    2760..2772
                     /locus_tag="tetO(1)"
                     /label="tetO(1)"
                     /ApEinfo_label="tetO"
                     /ApEinfo_fwdcolor="#ffff66"
                     /ApEinfo_revcolor="#ffff66"
                     /ApEinfo_graphicformat="arrow_data {{0 1 2 0 0 -1} {} 0}
                     width 5 offset 0"
     misc_feature    2796..2808
                     /locus_tag="tetO(2)"
                     /label="tetO(2)"
                     /ApEinfo_label="tetO"
                     /ApEinfo_fwdcolor="#ffff66"
                     /ApEinfo_revcolor="#ffff66"
                     /ApEinfo_graphicformat="arrow_data {{0 1 2 0 0 -1} {} 0}
                     width 5 offset 0"
     misc_feature    2832..2844
                     /locus_tag="tetO(3)"
                     /label="tetO(3)"
                     /ApEinfo_label="tetO"
                     /ApEinfo_fwdcolor="#ffff66"
                     /ApEinfo_revcolor="#ffff66"
                     /ApEinfo_graphicformat="arrow_data {{0 1 2 0 0 -1} {} 0}
                     width 5 offset 0"
     misc_feature    2867..2879
                     /locus_tag="tetO(4)"
                     /label="tetO(4)"
                     /ApEinfo_label="tetO"
                     /ApEinfo_fwdcolor="#ffff66"
                     /ApEinfo_revcolor="#ffff66"
                     /ApEinfo_graphicformat="arrow_data {{0 1 2 0 0 -1} {} 0}
                     width 5 offset 0"
     misc_feature    2903..2915
                     /locus_tag="tetO(5)"
                     /label="tetO(5)"
                     /ApEinfo_label="tetO"
                     /ApEinfo_fwdcolor="#ffff66"
                     /ApEinfo_revcolor="#ffff66"
                     /ApEinfo_graphicformat="arrow_data {{0 1 2 0 0 -1} {} 0}
                     width 5 offset 0"
     misc_feature    2076..2180
                     /locus_tag="cPPT (central polypurine tract)"
                     /label="cPPT (central polypurine tract)"
                     /ApEinfo_label="cPPT (central polypurine tract)"
                     /ApEinfo_fwdcolor="#cccccc"
                     /ApEinfo_revcolor="#cccccc"
                     /ApEinfo_graphicformat="arrow_data {{0 1 2 0 0 -1} {} 0}
                     width 5 offset 0"
     misc_feature    1303..1535
                     /locus_tag="RRE (Rev binding element)"
                     /label="RRE (Rev binding element)"
                     /ApEinfo_label="RRE (Rev binding element)"
                     /ApEinfo_fwdcolor="#cccccc"
                     /ApEinfo_revcolor="#cccccc"
                     /ApEinfo_graphicformat="arrow_data {{0 1 2 0 0 -1} {} 0}
                     width 5 offset 0"
     misc_feature    1..634
                     /locus_tag="HIV 5'LTR"
                     /label="HIV 5'LTR"
                     /ApEinfo_label="HIV 5'LTR"
                     /ApEinfo_fwdcolor="#ff0080"
                     /ApEinfo_revcolor="#ff0080"
                     /ApEinfo_graphicformat="arrow_data {{0 1 2 0 0 -1} {} 0}
                     width 5 offset 0"
     misc_feature    686..823
                     /locus_tag="PSI"
                     /label="PSI"
                     /ApEinfo_label="PSI"
                     /ApEinfo_fwdcolor="#cccccc"
                     /ApEinfo_revcolor="#cccccc"
                     /ApEinfo_graphicformat="arrow_data {{0 1 2 0 0 -1} {} 0}
                     width 5 offset 0"
     misc_feature    7578..7811
                     /locus_tag="SIN 3'LTR"
                     /label="SIN 3'LTR"
                     /ApEinfo_label="SIN 3'LTR"
                     /ApEinfo_fwdcolor="#ff0080"
                     /ApEinfo_revcolor="#ff0080"
                     /ApEinfo_graphicformat="arrow_data {{0 1 2 0 0 -1} {} 0}
                     width 5 offset 0"
     misc_feature    3073..3120
                     /locus_tag="AviTag"
                     /label="AviTag"
                     /ApEinfo_label="AviTag"
                     /ApEinfo_fwdcolor="#cccccc"
                     /ApEinfo_revcolor="#cccccc"
                     /ApEinfo_graphicformat="arrow_data {{0 1 2 0 0 -1} {} 0}
                     width 5 offset 0"
     misc_feature    3121..3129
                     /locus_tag="GSG linker"
                     /label="GSG linker"
                     /ApEinfo_label="GSG linker"
                     /ApEinfo_fwdcolor="#ffff66"
                     /ApEinfo_revcolor="#ffff66"
                     /ApEinfo_graphicformat="arrow_data {{0 1 2 0 0 -1} {} 0}
                     width 5 offset 0"
     misc_feature    2670..2698
                     /locus_tag="3606"
                     /label="3606"
                     /ApEinfo_label="3606"
                     /ApEinfo_fwdcolor="#e6e6e6"
                     /ApEinfo_revcolor="green"
                     /ApEinfo_graphicformat="arrow_data {{0 1 2 0 0 -1} {} 0}
                     width 5 offset 0"
     misc_feature    3614..3633
                     /locus_tag="oligo 3607 TRIPZseqv2.rev"
                     /label="oligo 3607 TRIPZseqv2.rev"
                     /ApEinfo_label="oligo 3607 TRIPZseqv2.rev"
                     /ApEinfo_fwdcolor="#e6e6e6"
                     /ApEinfo_revcolor="#e6e6e6"
                     /ApEinfo_graphicformat="arrow_data {{0 1 2 0 0 -1} {} 0}
                     width 5 offset 0"
ORIGIN
        1 tggaagggct aattcactcc caaagaagac aagatatcct tgatctgtgg atctaccaca
       61 cacaaggcta cttccctgat tagcagaact acacaccagg gccaggggtc agatatccac
      121 tgacctttgg atggtgctac aagctagtac cagttgagcc agataaggta gaagaggcca
      181 ataaaggaga gaacaccagc ttgttacacc ctgtgagcct gcatgggatg gatgacccgg
      241 agagagaagt gttagagtgg aggtttgaca gccgcctagc atttcatcac gtggcccgag
      301 agctgcatcc ggagtacttc aagaactgct gatatcgagc ttgctacaag ggactttccg
      361 ctggggactt tccagggagg cgtggcctgg gcgggactgg ggagtggcga gccctcagat
      421 cctgcatata agcagctgct ttttgcctgt actgggtctc tctggttaga ccagatctga
      481 gcctgggagc tctctggcta actagggaac ccactgctta agcctcaata aagcttgcct
      541 tgagtgcttc aagtagtgtg tgcccgtctg ttgtgtgact ctggtaacta gagatccctc
      601 agaccctttt agtcagtgtg gaaaatctct agcagtggcg cccgaacagg gacttgaaag
      661 cgaaagggaa accagaggag ctctctcgac gcaggactcg gcttgctgaa gcgcgcacgg
      721 caagaggcga ggggcggcga ctggtgagta cgccaaaaat tttgactagc ggaggctaga
      781 aggagagaga tgggtgcgag agcgtcagta ttaagcgggg gagaattaga tcgcgatggg
      841 aaaaaattcg gttaaggcca gggggaaaga aaaaatataa attaaaacat atagtatggg
      901 caagcaggga gctagaacga ttcgcagtta atcctggcct gttagaaaca tcagaaggct
      961 gtagacaaat actgggacag ctacaaccat cccttcagac aggatcagaa gaacttagat
     1021 cattatataa tacagtagca accctctatt gtgtgcatca aaggatagag ataaaagaca
     1081 ccaaggaagc tttagacaag atagaggaag agcaaaacaa aagtaagacc accgcacagc
     1141 aagcggccgg ccgctgatct tcagacctgg aggaggagat atgagggaca attggagaag
     1201 tgaattatat aaatataaag tagtaaaaat tgaaccatta ggagtagcac ccaccaaggc
     1261 aaagagaaga gtggtgcaga gagaaaaaag agcagtggga ataggagctt tgttccttgg
     1321 gttcttggga gcagcaggaa gcactatggg cgcagcgtca atgacgctga cggtacaggc
     1381 cagacaatta ttgtctggta tagtgcagca gcagaacaat ttgctgaggg ctattgaggc
     1441 gcaacagcat ctgttgcaac tcacagtctg gggcatcaag cagctccagg caagaatcct
     1501 ggctgtggaa agatacctaa aggatcaaca gctcctgggg atttggggtt gctctggaaa
     1561 actcatttgc accactgctg tgccttggaa tgctagttgg agtaataaat ctctggaaca
     1621 gatttggaat cacacgacct ggatggagtg ggacagagaa attaacaatt acacaagctt
     1681 aatacactcc ttaattgaag aatcgcaaaa ccagcaagaa aagaatgaac aagaattatt
     1741 ggaattagat aaatgggcaa gtttgtggaa ttggtttaac ataacaaatt ggctgtggta
     1801 tataaaatta ttcataatga tagtaggagg cttggtaggt ttaagaatag tttttgctgt
     1861 actttctata gtgaatagag ttaggcaggg atattcacca ttatcgtttc agacccacct
     1921 cccaaccccg aggggacccg acaggcccga aggaatagaa gaagaaggtg gagagagaga
     1981 cagagacaga tccattcgat tagtgaacgg atcggcactg cgtgcgccaa ttctgcagac
     2041 aaatggcagt attcatccac aattttaaaa gaaaaggggg gattgggggg tacagtgcag
     2101 gggaaagaat agtagacata atagcaacag acatacaaac taaagaatta caaaaacaaa
     2161 ttacaaaaat tcaaaatttt cgggtttatt acagggacag cagagatcca gtttggttag
     2221 taccgggccc gctctagtcc ggaatcagtc ctgctcctcg gccacgaagt gcacgcagtt
     2281 gccggccggg tcgcgcaggg cgaactcccg cccccacggc tgctcgccga tctcggtcat
     2341 ggccggcccg gaggcgtccc ggaagttcgt ggacacgacc tccgaccact cggcgtacag
     2401 ctcgtccagg ccgcgcaccc acacccaggc cagggtgttg tccggcacca cctggtcctg
     2461 gaccgcgctg atgaacaggg tcacgtcgtc ccggaccaca ccggcgaagt cgtcctccac
     2521 gaagtcccgg gagaacccga gccggtcggt ccagaactcg accgctccgg cgacgtcgcg
     2581 cgcggtgagc accggaacgg cactggtcaa cttggccatg gtggccctcc tatagtgagt
     2641 cgtattatac tatgccgata tactatgccg atgattaatt gtcaacacgt gctgcaggtc
     2701 cgaggttcta gacgagttta cTCCCTATCA GTGATAGAGA acgatgtcga gtttacTCCC
     2761 TATCAGTGAT AGAGAacgta tgtcgagttt acTCCCTATC AGTGATAGAG Aacgtatgtc
     2821 gagtttacTC CCTATCAGTG ATAGAGAacg tatgtcgagt ttaTCCCTAT CAGTGATAGA
     2881 GAacgtatgt cgagtttacT CCCTATCAGT GATAGAGAac gtatgtcgag gtaggcgtgt
     2941 acggtgggag gcctatataa gcagagctcg tttagtgaac cgtcagatcg caccggtgct
     3001 ggtttagtga accgtcagat ccgctagcgc taccggactc agatctcgag ctcaagcttc
     3061 gaattcgcca ccatgggttt gaatgacata tttgaagccc agaagatcga gtggcacgag
     3121 ggcagcggcg aattcatgca gatcttcgtg aagaccctga ctggtaagac catcactctc
     3181 gaagtggagc cgagtgacac cattgagaat gtcaaggcaa agatccaaga caaggaaggc
     3241 atccctcctg accagcagag gttgatcttt gctgggaaac agctggaaga tggacgcacc
     3301 ctgtctgact acaacatcca gaaagagtcc accctgcacc tggtcctccg tcctagaggt
     3361 ggttaagcgg ccgcgactct agatcataat cagccatacc acatttgtag aggttttact
     3421 tgctttaaaa aacctcccac acctccccct gaacctgaaa cataaaatga atgcaattgt
     3481 tgttgttaac ttgtttattg cagcttataa tggttacaaa taaagcaata gcatcacaaa
     3541 tttcacaaat aaagcacgcg tggcctccgc gccgggtttt ggcgcctccc gcgggcgccc
     3601 ccctcctcac ggcgagcgct gccacgtcag acgaagggcg cagcgagcgt cctgatcctt
     3661 ccgcccggac gctcaggaca gcggcccgct gctcataaga ctcggcctta gaaccccagt
     3721 atcagcagaa ggacatttta ggacgggact tgggtgactc tagggcactg gttttctttc
     3781 cagagagcgg aacaggcgag gaaaagtagt cccttctcgg cgattctgcg gagggatctc
     3841 cgtggggcgg tgaacgccga tgattatata aggacgcgcc gggtgtggca cagctagttc
     3901 cgtcgcagcc gggatttggg tcgcggttct tgtttgtgga tcgctgtgat cgtcacttgg
     3961 tgagtagcgg gctgctgggc tggccggggc tttcgtggcc gccgggccgc tcggtgggac
     4021 ggaagcgtgt ggagagaccg ccaagggctg tagtctgggt ccgcgagcaa ggttgccctg
     4081 aactgggggt tggggggagc gcagcaaaat ggcggctgtt cccgagtctt gaatggaaga
     4141 cgcttgtgag gcgggctgtg aggtcgttga aacaaggtgg ggggcatggt gggcggcaag
     4201 aacccaaggt cttgaggcct tcgctaatgc gggaaagctc ttattcgggt gagatgggct
     4261 ggggcaccat ctggggaccc tgacgtgaag tttgtcactg actggagaac tcggtttgtc
     4321 gtctgttgcg ggggcggcag ttatggcggt gccgttgggc agtgcacccg tacctttggg
     4381 agcgcgcgcc ctcgtcgtgt cgtgacgtca cccgttctgt tggcttataa tgcagggtgg
     4441 ggccacctgc cggtaggtgt gcggtaggct tttctccgtc gcaggacgca gggttcgggc
     4501 ctagggtagg ctctcctgaa tcgacaggcg ccggacctct ggtgagggga gggataagtg
     4561 aggcgtcagt ttctttggtc ggttttatgt acctatcttc ttaagtagct gaagctccgg
     4621 ttttgaacta tgcgctcggg gttggcgagt gtgttttgtg aagtttttta ggcacctttt
     4681 gaaatgtaat catttgggtc aatatgtaat tttcagtgtt agactagtaa attgtccgct
     4741 aaattctggc cgtttttggc ttttttgtta gacgctagcg gatccataac ttcgtatagt
     4801 atacattata cgaagttatg ccaccATGTC TAGGCTGGAC AAGAGCAAAG TCATAAACGG
     4861 AGCTCTGGAA TTACTCAATG GTGTCGGTAT CGAAGGCCTG ACGACAAGGA AACTCGCTCA
     4921 AAAGCTGGGA GTTGAGCAGC CTACCCTGTA CTGGCACGTG AAGAACAAGC GGGCCCTGCT
     4981 CGATGCCCTG CCAATCGAGA TGCTGGACAG GCATCATACC CACTTCTGCC CCCTGGAAGG
     5041 CGAGTCATGG CAAGACTTTC TGCGGAACAA CGCCAAGTCA TACCGCTGTG CTCTCCTCTC
     5101 ACATCGCGAC GGGGCTAAAG TGCATCTCGG CACCCGCCCA ACAGAGAAAC AGTACGAAAC
     5161 CCTGGAAAAT CAGCTCGCGT TCCTGTGTCA GCAAGGCTTC TCCCTGGAGA ACGCACTGTA
     5221 CGCTCTGTCC GCCGTGGGCC ACTTTACACT GGGCTGCGTA TTGGAGGAAC AGGAGCATCA
     5281 AGTAGCAAAA GAGGAAAGAG AGACACCTAC CACCGATTCT ATGCCCCCAC TTCTGAGACA
     5341 AGCAATTGAG CTGTTCGACC GGCAGGGAGC CGAACCTGCC TTCCTTTTCG GCCTGGAACT
     5401 AATCATATGT GGCCTGGAGA AACAGCTAAA GTGCGAAAGC GGCGGGCCGA CCGACGCCCT
     5461 TGACGATTTT GACTTAGACA TGCTCCCAGC CGATGCCCTT GACGATTTTG ACCTTGACAT
     5521 GCTCCCCGGG TAAataactt cgtatagtat acattatacg aagttatgga tccgcggccg
     5581 caaattccgc ccctctccct cccccccccc taacgttact ggccgaagcc gcttggaata
     5641 aggccggtgt gcgtttgtct atatgttatt ttccaccata ttgccgtctt ttggcaatgt
     5701 gagggcccgg aaacctggcc ctgtcttctt gacgagcatt cctaggggtc tttcccctct
     5761 cgccaaagga atgcaaggtc tgttgaatgt cgtgaaggaa gcagttcctc tggaagcttc
     5821 ttgaagacaa acaacgtctg tagcgaccct ttgcaggcag cggaaccccc cacctggcga
     5881 caggtgcctc tgcggccaaa agccacgtgt ataagataca cctgcaaagg cggcacaacc
     5941 ccagtgccac gttgtgagtt ggatagttgt ggaaagagtc aaatggctct cctcaagcgt
     6001 attcaacaag gggctgaagg atgcccagaa ggtaccccat tgtatgggat ctgatctggg
     6061 gcctcggtgc acatgcttta catgtgttta gtcgaggtta aaaaaacgtc taggcccccc
     6121 gaaccacggg gacgtggttt tcctttgaaa aacacgataa taccATGGCC ACCGAGTACA
     6181 AGCCCACGGT GCGCCTCGCC ACCCGCGACG ACGTCCCCCG GGCCGTACGC ACCCTCGCCG
     6241 CCGCGTTCGC CGACTACCCC GCCACGCGCC ACACCGTCGA CCCGGACCGC CACATCGAGC
     6301 GGGTCACCGA GCTGCAAGAA CTCTTCCTCA CGCGCGTCGG GCTCGACATC GGCAAGGTGT
     6361 GGGTCGCGGA CGACGGCGCC GCGGTGGCGG TCTGGACCAC GCCGGAGAGC GTCGAAGCGG
     6421 GGGCGGTGTT CGCCGAGATC GGCTCGCGCA TGGCCGAGTT GAGCGGTTCC CGGCTGGCCG
     6481 CGCAGCAACA GATGGAAGGC CTCCTGGCGC CGCACCGGCC CAAGGAGCCC GCGTGGTTCC
     6541 TGGCCACCGT CGGCGTCTCG CCCGACCACC AGGGCAAGGG TCTGGGCAGC GCCGTCGTGC
     6601 TCCCCGGAGT GGAGGCGGCC GAGCGCGCTG GGGTGCCCGC CTTCCTGGAG ACCTCCGCGC
     6661 CCCGCAACCT CCCCTTCTAC GAGCGGCTCG GCTTCACCGT CACCGCCGAC GTCGAGGTGC
     6721 CCGAAGGACC GCGCACCTGG TGCATGACCC GCAAGCCCGG TGCCTGAgtt cgcgtctgga
     6781 acaatcaacc tctggattac aaaatttgtg aaagattgac tggtattctt aactatgttg
     6841 ctccttttac gctatgtgga tacgctgctt taatgccttt gtatcatgct attgcttccc
     6901 gtatggcttt cattttctcc tccttgtata aatcctggtt gctgtctctt tatgaggagt
     6961 tgtggcccgt tgtcaggcaa cgtggcgtgg tgtgcactgt gtttgctgac gcaaccccca
     7021 ctggttgggg cattgccacc acctgtcagc tcctttccgg gactttcgct ttccccctcc
     7081 ctattgccac ggcggaactc atcgccgcct gccttgcccg ctgctggaca ggggctcggc
     7141 tgttgggcac tgacaattcc gtggtgttgt cggggaagct gacgtccttt ccatggctgc
     7201 tcgcctgtgt tgccacctgg attctgcgcg ggacgtcctt ctgctacgtc ccttcggccc
     7261 tcaatccagc ggaccttcct tcccgcggcc tgctgccggc tctgcggcct cttccgcgtc
     7321 ttcgccttcg ccctcagacg agtcggatct ccctttgggc cgcctccccg cctggaatta
     7381 attctgcagt cgagacctag aaaaacatgg agcaatcaca agtagcaata cagcagctac
     7441 caatgctgat tgtgcctggc tagaagcaca agaggaggag gaggtgggtt ttccagtcac
     7501 acctcaggta cctttaagac caatgactta caaggcagct gtagatctta gccacttttt
     7561 aaaagaaaag aggggacTGG AAGGGCTAAT TCACTCCCAA CGAAGACAAG ATCTGCTTTT
     7621 TGCTTGTACT GGGTCTCTCT GGTTAGACCA GATCTGAGCC TGGGAGCTCT CTGGCTAACT
     7681 AGGGAACCCA CTGCTTAAGC CTCAATAAAG CTTGCCTTGA GTGCTTCAAG TAGTGTGTGC
     7741 CCGTCTGTTG TGTGACTCTG GTAACTAGAG ATCCCTCAGA CCCTTTTAGT CAGTGTGGAA
     7801 AATCTCTAGC AGtagtagtt catgtcatct tattattcag tatttataac ttgcaaagaa
     7861 atgaatatca gagagtgaga ggccttgaca ttgtttaaac ccgctgatca gcctcgactg
     7921 tgccttctag ttgccagcca tctgttgttt gcccctcccc cgtgccttcc ttgaccctgg
     7981 aaggtgccac tcccactgtc ctttcctaat aaaatgagga aattgcatcg cattgtctga
     8041 gtaggtgtca ttctattctg gggggtgggg tggggcagga cagcaagggg gaggattggg
     8101 aagacaatag caggcatgct ggggatgcgg tgggctctat ggcttctgag gcggaaagaa
     8161 ccagctgggg ctctaggggg tatccccnnn nnnnnnnnnn nnnnnnnnnn nnnnnnnnnn
     8221 nnnnnnnnnn nnnnnnnnnn nnnnnnnnnn nnnnnnnnnn nnnnnnnnnn nnnnnnnnnn
     8281 nnnnnnnnnn nnnnnnnnnn nnnnnnnnnn ncnnnnnnnn nnnnnnnnnn nnnnnnnnnn
     8341 nnnnnnnnnn nnnnnnnnnn nnnnnnnnnn nnnnnnnnnn nnnnnnnnnn nnnnnnnnnn
     8401 nnnannnnnn nnnnnnnnnn nnnnnnnnnn nnnnnnnnnn nnnnnnnnnn nnncctttga
     8461 cgttggagtc cacgttcttt nnnnnnnnnn nnnnnnnnnn nnnnnnnnnn nnnnnnnacc
     8521 ctatctcggt ctattctttt gatttataag ggattttgcc gatttcggcc tattggttaa
     8581 aaaatgagct gatttaacaa aaatttaacg cgaattaatt ctgtggaatg tgtgtcagtt
     8641 agggtgtgga aagtccccag gctccccagc aggcagaagt atgcaaagca tgcatctcaa
     8701 ttagtcagca accaggtgtg gaaagtcccc aggctcccca gcaggcagaa gtatgcaaag
     8761 catgcatctc aattagtcag caaccatagt cccgccccta actccgccca tcccgcccct
     8821 aactccgccc agttccgccc attctccgcc ccatggctga ctaatttttt ttatttatgc
     8881 agaggccgag gccgcctctg cctctgagct attccagaag tagtgaggag gcttttttgg
     8941 aggcctaggc ttttgcaaaa agctcccggg agcttgtata tccattttcg gatctgatca
     9001 gcacgtgatg aaaaagcctg aactcaccgc gacgtctgtc gagaagtttc tgatcgaaaa
     9061 gttcgacagc gtctccgacc tgatgcagct ctcggagggc gaagaatctc gtgctttcag
     9121 cttcgatgta ggagggcgtg gatatgtcct gcgggtaaat agctgcgccg atggtttcta
     9181 caaagatcgt tatgtttatc ggcactttgc atcggccgcg ctcccgattc cggaagtgct
     9241 tgacattggg gaattaattc agcgagagcc tgacctattg catctcccgc cgtgcacagg
     9301 gtgtcacgtt gcaagacctg cctgaaaccg aactgcccgc tgttctgcag ccggtcgcgg
     9361 aggccatgga tgcgatcgct gcggccgatc ttagccagac gagcgggttc ggcccattcg
     9421 gaccgcaagg aatcggtcaa tacactacat ggcgtgattt catatgcgcg attgctgatc
     9481 cccatgtgta tcactggcaa actgtgatgg acgacaccgt cagtgcgtcc gtcgcgcagg
     9541 ctctcgatga gctgatgctt tgggccgagg actgccccga agtccggcac ctcgtgcacg
     9601 cggatttcgg ctccaacaat gtcctgacgg acaatggccg cataacagcg gtcattgact
     9661 ggagcgaggc gatgttcggg gattcccaat acgaggtcgc caacatcttc ttctggaggc
     9721 cgtggttggc ttgtatggag cagcagacgc gctacttcga gcggaggcat ccggagcttg
     9781 caggatcgcc gcggctccgg gcgtatatgc tccgcattgg tcttgaccaa ctctatcaga
     9841 gcttggttga cggcaatttc gatgatgcag cttgggcgca gggtcgatgc gacgcaatcg
     9901 tccgatccgg agccgggact gtcgggcgta cacaaatcgc ccgcagaagc gcggccgtct
     9961 ggaccgatgg ctgtgtagaa gtactcgccg atagtggaaa ccgacgcccc agcactcgtc
    10021 cgagggcaaa ggaatagcac gtgctacgag atttcgattc caccgccgcc ttctatgaaa
    10081 ggttgggctt cggaatcgtt ttccgggacg ccggctggat gatcctccag cgcggggatc
    10141 tcatgctgga gttcttcgcc caccccaact tgtttattgc agcttataat ggttacaaat
    10201 aaagcaatag catcacaaat ttcacaaata aagcattttt ttcactgcat tctagttgtg
    10261 gtttgtccaa actcatcaat gtatcttatc atgtctgtat accgtcgacc tctagctaga
    10321 gcttggcgta atcatggtca tagctgtttc ctgtgtgaaa ttgttatccg ctcacaattc
    10381 cacacaacat acgagccgga agcataaagt gtaaagcctg gggtgcctaa tgagtgagct
    10441 aactcacatt aattgcgttg cgctcactgc ccgctttcca gtcgggaaac ctgtcgtgcc
    10501 agctgcatta atgaatcggc caacgcgcgg ggagaggcgg tttgcgtatt gggcgctctt
    10561 ccgcttcctc gctcactgac tcgctgcgct cggtcgttcg gctgcggcga gcggtatcag
    10621 ctcactcaaa ggcggtaata cggttatcca cagaatcagg ggataacgca ggaaagaaca
    10681 tgtgagcaaa aggccagcaa aaggccagga accgtaaaaa ggccgcgttg ctggcgtttt
    10741 tccataggct ccgcccccct gacgagcatc acaaaaatcg acgctcaagt cagaggtggc
    10801 gaaacccgac aggactataa agataccagg cgtttccccc tggaagctcc ctcgtgcgct
    10861 ctcctgttcc gaccctgccg cttaccggat acctgtccgc ctttctccct tcgggaagcg
    10921 tggcgctttc tcatagctca cgctgtaggt atctcagttc ggtgtaggtc gttcgctcca
    10981 agctgggctg tgtgcacgaa ccccccgttc agcccgaccg ctgcgcctta tccggtaact
    11041 atcgtcttga gtccaacccg gtaagacacg acttatcgcc actggcagca gccactggta
    11101 acaggattag cagagcgagg tatgtaggcg gtgctacaga gttcttgaag tggtggccta
    11161 actacggcta cactagaaga acagtatttg gtatctgcgc tctgctgaag ccagttacct
    11221 tcggaaaaag agttggtagc tcttgatccg gcaaacaaac caccgctggt agcggtggtt
    11281 tttttgtttg caagcagcag attacgcgca gaaaaaaagg atctcaagaa gatcctttga
    11341 tcttttctac ggggtctgac gctcagtgga acgaaaactc acgttaaggg attttggtca
    11401 tgagattatc aaaaaggatc ttcacctaga tccttttaaa ttaaaaatga agttttaaat
    11461 caatctaaag tatatatgag taaacttggt ctgacagtta ccaatgctta atcagtgagg
    11521 cacctatctc agcgatctgt ctatttcgtt catccatagt tgcctgactc cccgtcgtgt
    11581 agataactac gatacgggag ggcttaccat ctggccccag tgctgcaatg ataccgcgag
    11641 acccacgctc accggctcca gatttatcag caataaacca gccagccgga agggccgagc
    11701 gcagaagtgg tcctgcaact ttatccgcct ccatccagtc tattaattgt tgccgggaag
    11761 ctagagtaag tagttcgcca gttaatagtt tgcgcaacgt tgttgccatt gctacaggca
    11821 tcgtggtgtc acgctcgtcg tttggtatgg cttcattcag ctccggttcc caacgatcaa
    11881 ggcgagttac atgatccccc atgttgtgca aaaaagcggt tagctccttc ggtcctccga
    11941 tcgttgtcag aagtaagttg gccgcagtgt tatcactcat ggttatggca gcactgcata
    12001 attctcttac tgtcatgcca tccgtaagat gcttttctgt gactggtgag tactcaacca
    12061 agtcattctg agaatagtgt atgcggcgac cgagttgctc ttgcccggcg tcaatacggg
    12121 ataataccgc gccacatagc agaactttaa aagtgctcat cattggaaaa cgttcttcgg
    12181 ggcgaaaact ctcaaggatc ttaccgctgt tgagatccag ttcgatgtaa cccactcgtg
    12241 cacccaactg atcttcagca tcttttactt tcaccagcgt ttctgggtga gcaaaaacag
    12301 gaaggcaaaa tgccgcaaaa aagggaataa gggcgacacg gaaatgttga atactcatac
    12361 tcttcctttt tcaatattat tgaagcattt atcagggtta ttgtctcatg agcggataca
    12421 tatttgaatg tatttagaaa aataaacaaa taggggttcc gcgcacattt ccccgaaaag
    12481 tgccacctga cgtcgacgga tcgggagatc aacttgttta ttgcagctta taatggttac
    12541 aaataaagca atagcatcac aaatttcaca aataaagcat ttttttcact gcattctagt
    12601 tgtggtttgt ccaaactcat caatgtatct tatcatgtct ggatcaactg gataactcaa
    12661 gctaaccaaa atcatcccaa acttcccacc ccatacccta ttaccactgc caattacctg
    12721 tggtttcatt tactctaaac ctgtgattcc tctgaattat tttcatttta aagaaattgt
    12781 atttgttaaa tatgtactac aaacttagta gt  
//
